# Supplementary material for: Expanding flavone and flavonol production capabilities in Escherichia coli
Source: Front Bioeng Biotechnol. 2023 Oct 18;11:1275651. doi: 10.3389/fbioe.2023.1275651 (PMC10619664; doi:10.3389/fbioe.2023.1275651)
Supplement: Supplementary file 2 [file DataSheet2.ZIP › Supplementary plasmid maps ZIP ME/SBC015646.gb]

LOCUS       Exported                4755 bp ds-DNA     circular SYN 26-JUN-2023
DEFINITION  synthetic circular DNA.
ACCESSION   .
VERSION     .
KEYWORDS    .
SOURCE      synthetic DNA construct
  ORGANISM  synthetic DNA construct
REFERENCE   1  (bases 1 to 4755)
  AUTHORS   Lee TS, Krupa RA, Zhang F, Hajimorad M, Holtz WJ, Prasad N, Lee SK, 
            Keasling JD
  TITLE     BglBrick vectors and datasheets: A synthetic biology platform for 
            gene expression.
  JOURNAL   J Biol Eng. 2011 Sep 20;5:12.
  PUBMED    21933410
REFERENCE   2  (bases 1 to 4755)
  AUTHORS   .
  TITLE     Direct Submission
  JOURNAL   Exported Monday, Jun 26, 2023 from SnapGene 4.3.11
            https://www.snapgene.com
FEATURES             Location/Qualifiers
     source          1..4755
                     /organism="synthetic DNA construct"
                     /mol_type="other DNA"
     source          1..3357
                     /organism="synthetic DNA construct"
                     /mol_type="other DNA"
     source          3358..4755
                     /organism="synthetic DNA construct"
                     /mol_type="other DNA"
     promoter        1..30
                     /label=trc promoter
                     /note="strong E. coli promoter; hybrid between the trp and 
                     lac UV5 promoters"
     protein_bind    38..54
                     /label=lac operator
                     /bound_moiety="lac repressor encoded by lacI"
                     /note="The lac repressor binds to the lac operator to 
                     inhibit transcription in E. coli. This inhibition can be 
                     relieved by adding lactose or 
                     isopropyl-beta-D-thiogalactopyranoside (IPTG)."
     CDS             168..1265
                     /codon_start=1
                     /label=PcFNSI_Q7XZQ8
                     /translation="MAPTTITALAKEKTLNLDFVRDEDERPKVAYNQFSNEIPIISLAG
                     LDDDSDGRRPEICRKIVKACEDWGIFQVVDHGIDSGLISEMTRLSREFFALPAEEKLEY
                     DTTGGKRGGFTISTVLQGDDAMDWREFVTYFSYPINARDYSRWPKKPEGWRSTTEVYSE
                     KLMVLGAKLLEVLSEAMGLEKGDLTKACVDMEQKVLINYYPTCPQPDLTLGVRRHTDPG
                     TITILLQDMVGGLQATRDGGKTWITVQPVEGAFVVNLGDHGHYLSNGRFRNADHQAVVN
                     STSSRLSIATFQNPAQNAIVYPLKIREGEKAILDEAITYAEMYKKCMTKHIEVATRKKL
                     AKEKRLQDEKAKLEMKSKSADENLA"
     terminator      1308..1379
                     /label=rrnB T1 terminator
                     /note="transcription terminator T1 from the E. coli rrnB 
                     gene"
     terminator      1395..1422
                     /label=T7Te terminator
                     /note="phage T7 early transcription terminator"
     rep_origin      complement(1584..2129)
                     /direction=LEFT
                     /label=p15A ori
                     /note="Plasmids containing the medium-copy-number p15A 
                     origin of replication can be propagated in E. coli cells 
                     that contain a second plasmid with the ColE1 origin."
     terminator      2243..2337
                     /label=lambda t0 terminator
                     /note="transcription terminator from phage lambda"
     CDS             complement(2367..3227)
                     /codon_start=1
                     /gene="bla"
                     /product="beta-lactamase"
                     /label=AmpR
                     /note="confers resistance to ampicillin, carbenicillin, and
                     related antibiotics"
                     /translation="MSIQHFRVALIPFFAAFCLPVFAHPETLVKVKDAEDQLGARVGYI
                     ELDLNSGKILESFRPEERFPMMSTFKVLLCGAVLSRIDAGQEQLGRRIHYSQNDLVEYS
                     PVTEKHLTDGMTVRELCSAAITMSDNTAANLLLTTIGGPKELTAFLHNMGDHVTRLDRW
                     EPELNEAIPNDERDTTMPVAMATTLRKLLTGELLTLASRQQLIDWMEADKVAGPLLRSA
                     LPAGWFIADKSGAGERGSRGIIAALGPDGKPSRIVVIYTTGSQATMDERNRQIAEIGAS
                     LIKHW"
     promoter        complement(3228..3332)
                     /gene="bla"
                     /label=AmpR promoter
     promoter        3364..3441
                     /gene="lacI (mutant)"
                     /label=lacIq promoter
                     /note="In the lacIq allele, a single base change in the 
                     promoter boosts expression of the lacI gene about 10-fold."
     CDS             3442..4524
                     /codon_start=1
                     /gene="lacI"
                     /product="lac repressor"
                     /label=lacI
                     /note="The lac repressor binds to the lac operator to 
                     inhibit transcription in E. coli. This inhibition can be 
                     relieved by adding lactose or 
                     isopropyl-beta-D-thiogalactopyranoside (IPTG)."
                     /translation="MKPVTLYDVAEYAGVSYQTVSRVVNQASHVSAKTREKVEAAMAEL
                     NYIPNRVAQQLAGKQSLLIGVATSSLALHAPSQIVAAIKSRADQLGASVVVSMVERSGV
                     EACKAAVHNLLAQRVSGLIINYPLDDQDAIAVEAACTNVPALFLDVSDQTPINSIIFSH
                     EDGTRLGVEHLVALGHQQIALLAGPLSSVSARLRLAGWHKYLTRNQIQPIAEREGDWSA
                     MSGFQQTMQMLNEGIVPTAMLVANDQMALGAMRAITESGLRVGADISVVGYDDTEDSSC
                     YIPPLTTIKQDFRLLGQTSVDRLLQLSQGQAVKGNQLLPVSLVKRKTTLAPNTQTASPR
                     ALADSLMQLARQVSRLESGQ"
ORIGIN
        1 ttgacaatta atcatccggc tcgtataatg tgtggaattg tgagcggata acaatttcag
       61 aattcaaaag atctgagtct tgtagtagac cgctccgtgt gctaggacca aagtagtgtg
      121 atgacgtcaa gggcattgta catctctgtc actaacaagg aggactaatg gcgcctacca
      181 cgatcactgc cctcgcgaaa gagaaaacac tgaatctgga tttcgttcgt gatgaagatg
      241 aacgcccgaa agtcgcctat aaccagttca gtaatgagat tccaattatc tcacttgcgg
      301 gcttggatga cgacagcgat ggtagacggc cggaaatttg cagaaagata gtgaaggcgt
      361 gtgaagactg gggtattttt caagtggtgg accatggtat tgattcagga ttaattagcg
      421 aaatgacccg cctttcccgt gagttctttg cgcttccggc agaggagaaa ctagagtacg
      481 atacgacggg tggtaagcga ggcgggttta ctattagtac tgtgttgcaa ggtgatgacg
      541 caatggattg gcgcgaattt gtgacgtact ttagctaccc gatcaacgct cgtgattact
      601 cgcggtggcc gaaaaagcct gaaggctggc gcagcacgac ggaagtttat agcgaaaaac
      661 tgatggtttt aggcgctaaa ctccttgaag tcctgagcga agcgatgggc ctagagaaag
      721 gcgatctgac caaggcgtgc gttgacatgg aacagaaggt tttgatcaat tattacccta
      781 cgtgtccgca accggatctt accctgggcg tgcgtcgtca taccgatccg ggtaccatca
      841 ccatactgct ccaggacatg gtgggaggct tgcaggcgac gcgtgatggc gggaaaacct
      901 ggatcacggt gcagccggta gaaggcgcct tcgtcgtgaa tctaggcgat catggacact
      961 atctgtcaaa cggccgcttt cgcaatgctg accatcaggc agtcgtcaat tcgacgagct
     1021 ctcgtttgtc cattgccacc tttcagaacc cggcgcagaa cgccattgtt tatccgctga
     1081 aaattcgaga aggcgaaaaa gccatcctgg atgaagcgat aacatacgcc gagatgtata
     1141 agaagtgcat gacaaaacac atcgaagtag cgacccgtaa gaaactggcc aaggaaaaac
     1201 gcttacagga tgaaaaagct aagttagaga tgaaaagcaa aagcgcggac gagaacctgg
     1261 cgtaattgta gactcggatc caaactcgag taaggatctc caggcatcaa ataaaacgaa
     1321 aggctcagtc gaaagactgg gcctttcgtt ttatctgttg tttgtcggtg aacgctctct
     1381 actagagtca cactggctca ccttcgggtg ggcctttctg cgtttatacc tagggatata
     1441 ttccgcttcc tcgctcactg actcgctacg ctcggtcgtt cgactgcggc gagcggaaat
     1501 ggcttacgaa cggggcggag atttcctgga agatgccagg aagatactta acagggaagt
     1561 gagagggccg cggcaaagcc gtttttccat aggctccgcc cccctgacaa gcatcacgaa
     1621 atctgacgct caaatcagtg gtggcgaaac ccgacaggac tataaagata ccaggcgttt
     1681 ccccctggcg gctccctcgt gcgctctcct gttcctgcct ttcggtttac cggtgtcatt
     1741 ccgctgttat ggccgcgttt gtctcattcc acgcctgaca ctcagttccg ggtaggcagt
     1801 tcgctccaag ctggactgta tgcacgaacc ccccgttcag tccgaccgct gcgccttatc
     1861 cggtaactat cgtcttgagt ccaacccgga aagacatgca aaagcaccac tggcagcagc
     1921 cactggtaat tgatttagag gagttagtct tgaagtcatg cgccggttaa ggctaaactg
     1981 aaaggacaag ttttggtgac tgcgctcctc caagccagtt acctcggttc aaagagttgg
     2041 tagctcagag aaccttcgaa aaaccgccct gcaaggcggt tttttcgttt tcagagcaag
     2101 agattacgcg cagaccaaaa cgatctcaag aagatcatct tattaatcag ataaaatatt
     2161 tctagatttc agtgcaattt atctcttcaa atgtagcacc tgaagtcagc cccatacgat
     2221 ataagttgtt actagtgctt ggattctcac caataaaaaa cgcccggcgg caaccgagcg
     2281 ttctgaacaa atccagatgg agttctgagg tcattactgg atctatcaac aggagtccaa
     2341 gcgagctcgt aaacttggtc tgacagttac caatgcttaa tcagtgaggc acctatctca
     2401 gcgatctgtc tatttcgttc atccatagtt gcctgactcc ccgtcgtgta gataactacg
     2461 atacgggagg gcttaccatc tggccccagt gctgcaatga taccgcgaga cccacgctca
     2521 ccggctccag atttatcagc aataaaccag ccagccggaa gggccgagcg cagaagtggt
     2581 cctgcaactt tatccgcctc catccagtct attaattgtt gccgggaagc tagagtaagt
     2641 agttcgccag ttaatagttt gcgcaacgtt gttgccattg ctacaggcat cgtggtgtca
     2701 cgctcgtcgt ttggtatggc ttcattcagc tccggttccc aacgatcaag gcgagttaca
     2761 tgatccccca tgttgtgcaa aaaagcggtt agctccttcg gtcctccgat cgttgtcaga
     2821 agtaagttgg ccgcagtgtt atcactcatg gttatggcag cactgcataa ttctcttact
     2881 gtcatgccat ccgtaagatg cttttctgtg actggtgagt actcaaccaa gtcattctga
     2941 gaatagtgta tgcggcgacc gagttgctct tgcccggcgt caatacggga taataccgcg
     3001 ccacatagca gaactttaaa agtgctcatc attggaaaac gttcttcggg gcgaaaactc
     3061 tcaaggatct taccgctgtt gagatccagt tcgatgtaac ccactcgtgc acccaactga
     3121 tcttcagcat cttttacttt caccagcgtt tctgggtgag caaaaacagg aaggcaaaat
     3181 gccgcaaaaa agggaataag ggcgacacgg aaatgttgaa tactcatact cttccttttt
     3241 caatattatt gaagcattta tcagggttat tgtctcatga gcggatacat atttgaatgt
     3301 atttagaaaa ataaacaaat aggggttccg cgcacatttc cccgaaaagt gccacctgac
     3361 gtcgacacca tcgaatggtg caaaaccttt cgcggtatgg catgatagcg cccggaagag
     3421 agtcaattca gggtggtgaa tgtgaaacca gtaacgttat acgatgtcgc agagtatgcc
     3481 ggtgtctctt atcagaccgt ttcccgcgtg gtgaaccagg ccagccacgt ttctgcgaaa
     3541 acgcgggaaa aagtggaagc ggcgatggcg gagctgaatt acattcccaa ccgcgtggca
     3601 caacaactgg cgggcaaaca gtcgttgctg attggcgttg ccacctccag tctggccctg
     3661 cacgcgccgt cgcaaattgt cgcggcgatt aaatctcgcg ccgatcaact gggtgccagc
     3721 gtggtggtgt cgatggtaga acgaagcggc gtcgaagcct gtaaagcggc ggtgcacaat
     3781 cttctcgcgc aacgcgtcag tgggctgatc attaactatc cgctggatga ccaggatgcc
     3841 attgctgtgg aagctgcctg cactaatgtt ccggcgttat ttcttgatgt ctctgaccag
     3901 acacccatca acagtattat tttctcccat gaagacggta cgcgactggg cgtggagcat
     3961 ctggtcgcat tgggtcacca gcaaatcgcg ctgttagcgg gcccattaag ttctgtctcg
     4021 gcgcgtctgc gtctggctgg ctggcataaa tatctcactc gcaatcaaat tcagccgata
     4081 gcggaacggg aaggcgactg gagtgccatg tccggttttc aacaaaccat gcaaatgctg
     4141 aatgagggca tcgttcccac tgcgatgctg gttgccaacg atcagatggc gctgggcgca
     4201 atgcgcgcca ttaccgagtc cgggctgcgc gttggtgcgg atatctcggt agtgggatac
     4261 gacgataccg aagacagctc atgttatatc ccgccgttaa ccaccatcaa acaggatttt
     4321 cgcctgctgg ggcaaaccag cgtggaccgc ttgctgcaac tctctcaggg ccaggcggtg
     4381 aagggcaatc agctgttgcc cgtctcactg gtgaaaagaa aaaccaccct ggcgcccaat
     4441 acgcaaaccg cctctccccg cgcgttggcc gattcattaa tgcagctggc acgacaggtt
     4501 tcccgactgg aaagcgggca gtgagcgcaa cgcaattaat gtaagttagc gcgaattgat
     4561 ctggtttgac agcttatcat cgactgcacg gtgcaccaat gcttctggcg tcaggcagcc
     4621 atcggaagct gtggtatggc tgtgcaggtc gtaaatcact gcataattcg tgtcgctcaa
     4681 ggcgcactcc cgttctggat aatgtttttt gcgccgacat cataacggtt ctggcaaata
     4741 ttctgaaatg agctg
//
