# Supplementary material for: Expanding flavone and flavonol production capabilities in Escherichia coli
Source: Front Bioeng Biotechnol. 2023 Oct 18;11:1275651. doi: 10.3389/fbioe.2023.1275651 (PMC10619664; doi:10.3389/fbioe.2023.1275651)
Supplement: Supplementary file 2 [file DataSheet2.ZIP › Supplementary plasmid maps ZIP ME/SBC015647.gb]

LOCUS       Exported                6177 bp ds-DNA     circular SYN 26-JUN-2023
DEFINITION  synthetic circular DNA.
ACCESSION   .
VERSION     .
KEYWORDS    .
SOURCE      synthetic DNA construct
  ORGANISM  synthetic DNA construct
REFERENCE   1  (bases 1 to 6177)
  AUTHORS   Lee TS, Krupa RA, Zhang F, Hajimorad M, Holtz WJ, Prasad N, Lee SK, 
            Keasling JD
  TITLE     BglBrick vectors and datasheets: A synthetic biology platform for 
            gene expression.
  JOURNAL   J Biol Eng. 2011 Sep 20;5:12.
  PUBMED    21933410
REFERENCE   2  (bases 1 to 6177)
  AUTHORS   .
  TITLE     Direct Submission
  JOURNAL   Exported Monday, Jun 26, 2023 from SnapGene 4.3.11
            https://www.snapgene.com
FEATURES             Location/Qualifiers
     source          1..6177
                     /organism="synthetic DNA construct"
                     /mol_type="other DNA"
                     /note="color: #ffffff"
     source          1..4779
                     /organism="synthetic DNA construct"
                     /mol_type="other DNA"
                     /note="color: #ffffff"
     source          60..1281
                     /organism="synthetic DNA construct"
                     /mol_type="other DNA"
                     /note="color: #ffffff"
     source          60..1281
                     /organism="synthetic DNA construct"
                     /mol_type="other DNA"
                     /note="color: #ffffff"
     source          4780..6177
                     /organism="synthetic DNA construct"
                     /mol_type="other DNA"
                     /note="color: #ffffff"
     promoter        1..30
                     /label=trc promoter
                     /note="strong E. coli promoter; hybrid between the trp and 
                     lac UV5 promoters"
                     /note="color: #ffffff"
     protein_bind    38..54
                     /label=lac operator
                     /bound_moiety="lac repressor encoded by lacI"
                     /note="The lac repressor binds to the lac operator to 
                     inhibit transcription in E. coli. This inhibition can be 
                     relieved by adding lactose or 
                     isopropyl-beta-D-thiogalactopyranoside (IPTG)."
                     /note="color: #31849b"
     CDS             168..1265
                     /codon_start=1
                     /label=PcFNSI_Q7XZQ8
                     /note="color: #993366"
                     /translation="MAPTTITALAKEKTLNLDFVRDEDERPKVAYNQFSNEIPIISLAG
                     LDDDSDGRRPEICRKIVKACEDWGIFQVVDHGIDSGLISEMTRLSREFFALPAEEKLEY
                     DTTGGKRGGFTISTVLQGDDAMDWREFVTYFSYPINARDYSRWPKKPEGWRSTTEVYSE
                     KLMVLGAKLLEVLSEAMGLEKGDLTKACVDMEQKVLINYYPTCPQPDLTLGVRRHTDPG
                     TITILLQDMVGGLQATRDGGKTWITVQPVEGAFVVNLGDHGHYLSNGRFRNADHQAVVN
                     STSSRLSIATFQNPAQNAIVYPLKIREGEKAILDEAITYAEMYKKCMTKHIEVATRKKL
                     AKEKRLQDEKAKLEMKSKSADENLA"
     terminator      1308..1379
                     /label=rrnB T1 terminator
                     /note="transcription terminator T1 from the E. coli rrnB 
                     gene"
                     /note="color: #ffffff"
     terminator      1395..1422
                     /label=T7Te terminator
                     /note="phage T7 early transcription terminator"
                     /note="color: #ffffff"
     CDS             complement(1953..2903)
                     /codon_start=1
                     /gene="rep101"
                     /product="RepA protein needed for replication with the 
                     pSC101 origin"
                     /label=Rep101
                     /note="color: #993366"
                     /translation="MSELVVFKANELAISRYDLTEHETKLILCCVALLNPTIENPTRKE
                     RTVSFTYNQYAQMMNISRENAYGVLAKATRELMTRTVEIRNPLVKGFEIFQWTNYAKFS
                     SEKLELVFSEEILPYLFQLKKFIKYNLEHVKSFENKYSMRIYEWLLKELTQKKTHKANI
                     EISLDEFKFMLMLENNYHEFKRLNQWVLKPISKDLNTYSNMKLVVDKRGRPTDTLIFQV
                     ELDRQMDLVTELENNQIKMNGDKIPTTITSDSYLHNGLRKTLHDALTAKIQLTSFEAKF
                     LSDMQSKYDLNGSFSWLTQKQRTTLENILAKYGRI"
     terminator      3665..3759
                     /label=lambda t0 terminator
                     /note="transcription terminator from phage lambda"
                     /note="color: #ffffff"
     CDS             complement(3789..4649)
                     /codon_start=1
                     /gene="bla"
                     /product="beta-lactamase"
                     /label=AmpR
                     /note="confers resistance to ampicillin, carbenicillin, and
                     related antibiotics"
                     /note="color: #993366"
                     /translation="MSIQHFRVALIPFFAAFCLPVFAHPETLVKVKDAEDQLGARVGYI
                     ELDLNSGKILESFRPEERFPMMSTFKVLLCGAVLSRIDAGQEQLGRRIHYSQNDLVEYS
                     PVTEKHLTDGMTVRELCSAAITMSDNTAANLLLTTIGGPKELTAFLHNMGDHVTRLDRW
                     EPELNEAIPNDERDTTMPVAMATTLRKLLTGELLTLASRQQLIDWMEADKVAGPLLRSA
                     LPAGWFIADKSGAGERGSRGIIAALGPDGKPSRIVVIYTTGSQATMDERNRQIAEIGAS
                     LIKHW"
     promoter        complement(4650..4754)
                     /gene="bla"
                     /label=AmpR promoter
                     /note="color: #ffffff; direction: LEFT"
     promoter        4786..4863
                     /gene="lacI (mutant)"
                     /label=lacIq promoter
                     /note="In the lacIq allele, a single base change in the 
                     promoter boosts expression of the lacI gene about 10-fold."
                     /note="color: #ffffff"
     CDS             4864..5946
                     /codon_start=1
                     /gene="lacI"
                     /product="lac repressor"
                     /label=lacI
                     /note="The lac repressor binds to the lac operator to 
                     inhibit transcription in E. coli. This inhibition can be 
                     relieved by adding lactose or 
                     isopropyl-beta-D-thiogalactopyranoside (IPTG)."
                     /note="color: #993366"
                     /translation="MKPVTLYDVAEYAGVSYQTVSRVVNQASHVSAKTREKVEAAMAEL
                     NYIPNRVAQQLAGKQSLLIGVATSSLALHAPSQIVAAIKSRADQLGASVVVSMVERSGV
                     EACKAAVHNLLAQRVSGLIINYPLDDQDAIAVEAACTNVPALFLDVSDQTPINSIIFSH
                     EDGTRLGVEHLVALGHQQIALLAGPLSSVSARLRLAGWHKYLTRNQIQPIAEREGDWSA
                     MSGFQQTMQMLNEGIVPTAMLVANDQMALGAMRAITESGLRVGADISVVGYDDTEDSSC
                     YIPPLTTIKQDFRLLGQTSVDRLLQLSQGQAVKGNQLLPVSLVKRKTTLAPNTQTASPR
                     ALADSLMQLARQVSRLESGQ"
ORIGIN
        1 ttgacaatta atcatccggc tcgtataatg tgtggaattg tgagcggata acaatttcag
       61 aattcaaaag atctgagtct tgtagtagac cgctccgtgt gctaggacca aagtagtgtg
      121 atgacgtcaa gggcattgta catctctgtc actaacaagg aggactaatg gcgcctacca
      181 cgatcactgc cctcgcgaaa gagaaaacac tgaatctgga tttcgttcgt gatgaagatg
      241 aacgcccgaa agtcgcctat aaccagttca gtaatgagat tccaattatc tcacttgcgg
      301 gcttggatga cgacagcgat ggtagacggc cggaaatttg cagaaagata gtgaaggcgt
      361 gtgaagactg gggtattttt caagtggtgg accatggtat tgattcagga ttaattagcg
      421 aaatgacccg cctttcccgt gagttctttg cgcttccggc agaggagaaa ctagagtacg
      481 atacgacggg tggtaagcga ggcgggttta ctattagtac tgtgttgcaa ggtgatgacg
      541 caatggattg gcgcgaattt gtgacgtact ttagctaccc gatcaacgct cgtgattact
      601 cgcggtggcc gaaaaagcct gaaggctggc gcagcacgac ggaagtttat agcgaaaaac
      661 tgatggtttt aggcgctaaa ctccttgaag tcctgagcga agcgatgggc ctagagaaag
      721 gcgatctgac caaggcgtgc gttgacatgg aacagaaggt tttgatcaat tattacccta
      781 cgtgtccgca accggatctt accctgggcg tgcgtcgtca taccgatccg ggtaccatca
      841 ccatactgct ccaggacatg gtgggaggct tgcaggcgac gcgtgatggc gggaaaacct
      901 ggatcacggt gcagccggta gaaggcgcct tcgtcgtgaa tctaggcgat catggacact
      961 atctgtcaaa cggccgcttt cgcaatgctg accatcaggc agtcgtcaat tcgacgagct
     1021 ctcgtttgtc cattgccacc tttcagaacc cggcgcagaa cgccattgtt tatccgctga
     1081 aaattcgaga aggcgaaaaa gccatcctgg atgaagcgat aacatacgcc gagatgtata
     1141 agaagtgcat gacaaaacac atcgaagtag cgacccgtaa gaaactggcc aaggaaaaac
     1201 gcttacagga tgaaaaagct aagttagaga tgaaaagcaa aagcgcggac gagaacctgg
     1261 cgtaattgta gactcggatc caaactcgag taaggatctc caggcatcaa ataaaacgaa
     1321 aggctcagtc gaaagactgg gcctttcgtt ttatctgttg tttgtcggtg aacgctctct
     1381 actagagtca cactggctca ccttcgggtg ggcctttctg cgtttatacc tagggtacgg
     1441 gttttgctgc ccgcaaacgg gctgttctgg tgttgctagt ttgttatcag aatcgcagat
     1501 ccggcttcag ccggtttgcc ggctgaaagc gctatttctt ccagaattgc catgattttt
     1561 tccccacggg aggcgtcact ggctcccgtg ttgtcggcag ctttgattcg ataagcagca
     1621 tcgcctgttt caggctgtct atgtgtgact gttgagctgt aacaagttgt ctcaggtgtt
     1681 caatttcatg ttctagttgc tttgttttac tggtttcacc tgttctatta ggtgttacat
     1741 gctgttcatc tgttacattg tcgatctgtt catggtgaac agctttgaat gcaccaaaaa
     1801 ctcgtaaaag ctctgatgta tctatctttt ttacaccgtt ttcatctgtg catatggaca
     1861 gttttccctt tgatatgtaa cggtgaacag ttgttctact tttgtttgtt agtcttgatg
     1921 cttcactgat agatacaaga gccataagaa cctcagatcc ttccgtattt agccagtatg
     1981 ttctctagtg tggttcgttg tttttgcgtg agccatgaga acgaaccatt gagatcatac
     2041 ttactttgca tgtcactcaa aaattttgcc tcaaaactgg tgagctgaat ttttgcagtt
     2101 aaagcatcgt gtagtgtttt tcttagtccg ttatgtaggt aggaatctga tgtaatggtt
     2161 gttggtattt tgtcaccatt catttttatc tggttgttct caagttcggt tacgagatcc
     2221 atttgtctat ctagttcaac ttggaaaatc aacgtatcag tcgggcggcc tcgcttatca
     2281 accaccaatt tcatattgct gtaagtgttt aaatctttac ttattggttt caaaacccat
     2341 tggttaagcc ttttaaactc atggtagtta ttttcaagca ttaacatgaa cttaaattca
     2401 tcaaggctaa tctctatatt tgccttgtga gttttctttt gtgttagttc ttttaataac
     2461 cactcataaa tcctcataga gtatttgttt tcaaaagact taacatgttc cagattatat
     2521 tttatgaatt tttttaactg gaaaagataa ggcaatatct cttcactaaa aactaattct
     2581 aatttttcgc ttgagaactt ggcatagttt gtccactgga aaatctcaaa gcctttaacc
     2641 aaaggattcc tgatttccac agttctcgtc atcagctctc tggttgcttt agctaataca
     2701 ccataagcat tttccctact gatgttcatc atctgagcgt attggttata agtgaacgat
     2761 accgtccgtt ctttccttgt agggttttca atcgtggggt tgagtagtgc cacacagcat
     2821 aaaattagct tggtttcatg ctccgttaag tcatagcgac taatcgctag ttcatttgct
     2881 ttgaaaacaa ctaattcaga catacatctc aattggtcta ggtgatttta atcactatac
     2941 caattgagat gggctagtca atgataatta ctagtccttt tcccgggtga tctgggtatc
     3001 tgtaaattct gctagacctt tgctggaaaa cttgtaaatt ctgctagacc ctctgtaaat
     3061 tccgctagac ctttgtgtgt tttttttgtt tatattcaag tggttataat ttatagaata
     3121 aagaaagaat aaaaaaagat aaaaagaata gatcccagcc ctgtgtataa ctcactactt
     3181 tagtcagttc cgcagtatta caaaaggatg tcgcaaacgc tgtttgctcc tctacaaaac
     3241 agaccttaaa accctaaagg cttaagtagc accctcgcaa gctcgggcaa atcgctgaat
     3301 attccttttg tctccgacca tcaggcacct gagtcgctgt ctttttcgtg acattcagtt
     3361 cgctgcgctc acggctctgg cagtgaatgg gggtaaatgg cactacaggc gccttttatg
     3421 gattcatgca aggaaactac ccataataca agaaaagccc gtcacgggct tctcagggcg
     3481 ttttatggcg ggtctgctat gtggtgctat ctgacttttt gctgttcagc agttcctgcc
     3541 ctctgatttt ccagtctgac cacttcggat tatcccgtga caggtcattc agactggcta
     3601 atgcacccag taaggcagcg gtatcatcaa caggcttacc cgtcttactg tccctagtgc
     3661 ttggattctc accaataaaa aacgcccggc ggcaaccgag cgttctgaac aaatccagat
     3721 ggagttctga ggtcattact ggatctatca acaggagtcc aagcgagctc gtaaacttgg
     3781 tctgacagtt accaatgctt aatcagtgag gcacctatct cagcgatctg tctatttcgt
     3841 tcatccatag ttgcctgact ccccgtcgtg tagataacta cgatacggga gggcttacca
     3901 tctggcccca gtgctgcaat gataccgcga gacccacgct caccggctcc agatttatca
     3961 gcaataaacc agccagccgg aagggccgag cgcagaagtg gtcctgcaac tttatccgcc
     4021 tccatccagt ctattaattg ttgccgggaa gctagagtaa gtagttcgcc agttaatagt
     4081 ttgcgcaacg ttgttgccat tgctacaggc atcgtggtgt cacgctcgtc gtttggtatg
     4141 gcttcattca gctccggttc ccaacgatca aggcgagtta catgatcccc catgttgtgc
     4201 aaaaaagcgg ttagctcctt cggtcctccg atcgttgtca gaagtaagtt ggccgcagtg
     4261 ttatcactca tggttatggc agcactgcat aattctctta ctgtcatgcc atccgtaaga
     4321 tgcttttctg tgactggtga gtactcaacc aagtcattct gagaatagtg tatgcggcga
     4381 ccgagttgct cttgcccggc gtcaatacgg gataataccg cgccacatag cagaacttta
     4441 aaagtgctca tcattggaaa acgttcttcg gggcgaaaac tctcaaggat cttaccgctg
     4501 ttgagatcca gttcgatgta acccactcgt gcacccaact gatcttcagc atcttttact
     4561 ttcaccagcg tttctgggtg agcaaaaaca ggaaggcaaa atgccgcaaa aaagggaata
     4621 agggcgacac ggaaatgttg aatactcata ctcttccttt ttcaatatta ttgaagcatt
     4681 tatcagggtt attgtctcat gagcggatac atatttgaat gtatttagaa aaataaacaa
     4741 ataggggttc cgcgcacatt tccccgaaaa gtgccacctg acgtcgacac catcgaatgg
     4801 tgcaaaacct ttcgcggtat ggcatgatag cgcccggaag agagtcaatt cagggtggtg
     4861 aatgtgaaac cagtaacgtt atacgatgtc gcagagtatg ccggtgtctc ttatcagacc
     4921 gtttcccgcg tggtgaacca ggccagccac gtttctgcga aaacgcggga aaaagtggaa
     4981 gcggcgatgg cggagctgaa ttacattccc aaccgcgtgg cacaacaact ggcgggcaaa
     5041 cagtcgttgc tgattggcgt tgccacctcc agtctggccc tgcacgcgcc gtcgcaaatt
     5101 gtcgcggcga ttaaatctcg cgccgatcaa ctgggtgcca gcgtggtggt gtcgatggta
     5161 gaacgaagcg gcgtcgaagc ctgtaaagcg gcggtgcaca atcttctcgc gcaacgcgtc
     5221 agtgggctga tcattaacta tccgctggat gaccaggatg ccattgctgt ggaagctgcc
     5281 tgcactaatg ttccggcgtt atttcttgat gtctctgacc agacacccat caacagtatt
     5341 attttctccc atgaagacgg tacgcgactg ggcgtggagc atctggtcgc attgggtcac
     5401 cagcaaatcg cgctgttagc gggcccatta agttctgtct cggcgcgtct gcgtctggct
     5461 ggctggcata aatatctcac tcgcaatcaa attcagccga tagcggaacg ggaaggcgac
     5521 tggagtgcca tgtccggttt tcaacaaacc atgcaaatgc tgaatgaggg catcgttccc
     5581 actgcgatgc tggttgccaa cgatcagatg gcgctgggcg caatgcgcgc cattaccgag
     5641 tccgggctgc gcgttggtgc ggatatctcg gtagtgggat acgacgatac cgaagacagc
     5701 tcatgttata tcccgccgtt aaccaccatc aaacaggatt ttcgcctgct ggggcaaacc
     5761 agcgtggacc gcttgctgca actctctcag ggccaggcgg tgaagggcaa tcagctgttg
     5821 cccgtctcac tggtgaaaag aaaaaccacc ctggcgccca atacgcaaac cgcctctccc
     5881 cgcgcgttgg ccgattcatt aatgcagctg gcacgacagg tttcccgact ggaaagcggg
     5941 cagtgagcgc aacgcaatta atgtaagtta gcgcgaattg atctggtttg acagcttatc
     6001 atcgactgca cggtgcacca atgcttctgg cgtcaggcag ccatcggaag ctgtggtatg
     6061 gctgtgcagg tcgtaaatca ctgcataatt cgtgtcgctc aaggcgcact cccgttctgg
     6121 ataatgtttt ttgcgccgac atcataacgg ttctggcaaa tattctgaaa tgagctg
//
