# Supplementary material for: Expanding flavone and flavonol production capabilities in Escherichia coli
Source: Front Bioeng Biotechnol. 2023 Oct 18;11:1275651. doi: 10.3389/fbioe.2023.1275651 (PMC10619664; doi:10.3389/fbioe.2023.1275651)
Supplement: Supplementary file 2 [file DataSheet2.ZIP › Supplementary plasmid maps ZIP ME/SBC015648.gb]

LOCUS       Exported                4877 bp ds-DNA     circular SYN 26-JUN-2023
DEFINITION  synthetic circular DNA.
ACCESSION   .
VERSION     .
KEYWORDS    .
SOURCE      synthetic DNA construct
  ORGANISM  synthetic DNA construct
REFERENCE   1  (bases 1 to 4877)
  AUTHORS   Lee TS, Krupa RA, Zhang F, Hajimorad M, Holtz WJ, Prasad N, Lee SK, 
            Keasling JD
  TITLE     BglBrick vectors and datasheets: A synthetic biology platform for 
            gene expression.
  JOURNAL   J Biol Eng. 2011 Sep 20;5:12.
  PUBMED    21933410
REFERENCE   2  (bases 1 to 4877)
  AUTHORS   .
  TITLE     Direct Submission
  JOURNAL   Exported Monday, Jun 26, 2023 from SnapGene 4.3.11
            https://www.snapgene.com
FEATURES             Location/Qualifiers
     source          1..4877
                     /organism="synthetic DNA construct"
                     /mol_type="other DNA"
     source          1..3358
                     /organism="synthetic DNA construct"
                     /mol_type="other DNA"
     source          61..1282
                     /organism="synthetic DNA construct"
                     /mol_type="other DNA"
     source          3359..4877
                     /organism="synthetic DNA construct"
                     /mol_type="other DNA"
     promoter        1..31
                     /label=lac UV5 promoter
                     /note="E. coli lac promoter with an ""up"" mutation"
     protein_bind    39..55
                     /label=lac operator
                     /bound_moiety="lac repressor encoded by lacI"
                     /note="The lac repressor binds to the lac operator to 
                     inhibit transcription in E. coli. This inhibition can be 
                     relieved by adding lactose or 
                     isopropyl-beta-D-thiogalactopyranoside (IPTG)."
     CDS             169..1266
                     /codon_start=1
                     /label=PcFNSI_Q7XZQ8
                     /translation="MAPTTITALAKEKTLNLDFVRDEDERPKVAYNQFSNEIPIISLAG
                     LDDDSDGRRPEICRKIVKACEDWGIFQVVDHGIDSGLISEMTRLSREFFALPAEEKLEY
                     DTTGGKRGGFTISTVLQGDDAMDWREFVTYFSYPINARDYSRWPKKPEGWRSTTEVYSE
                     KLMVLGAKLLEVLSEAMGLEKGDLTKACVDMEQKVLINYYPTCPQPDLTLGVRRHTDPG
                     TITILLQDMVGGLQATRDGGKTWITVQPVEGAFVVNLGDHGHYLSNGRFRNADHQAVVN
                     STSSRLSIATFQNPAQNAIVYPLKIREGEKAILDEAITYAEMYKKCMTKHIEVATRKKL
                     AKEKRLQDEKAKLEMKSKSADENLA"
     terminator      1309..1380
                     /label=rrnB T1 terminator
                     /note="transcription terminator T1 from the E. coli rrnB 
                     gene"
     terminator      1396..1423
                     /label=T7Te terminator
                     /note="phage T7 early transcription terminator"
     rep_origin      complement(1585..2130)
                     /direction=LEFT
                     /label=p15A ori
                     /note="Plasmids containing the medium-copy-number p15A 
                     origin of replication can be propagated in E. coli cells 
                     that contain a second plasmid with the ColE1 origin."
     terminator      2244..2338
                     /label=lambda t0 terminator
                     /note="transcription terminator from phage lambda"
     CDS             complement(2368..3228)
                     /codon_start=1
                     /gene="bla"
                     /product="beta-lactamase"
                     /label=AmpR
                     /note="confers resistance to ampicillin, carbenicillin, and
                     related antibiotics"
                     /translation="MSIQHFRVALIPFFAAFCLPVFAHPETLVKVKDAEDQLGARVGYI
                     ELDLNSGKILESFRPEERFPMMSTFKVLLCGAVLSRIDAGQEQLGRRIHYSQNDLVEYS
                     PVTEKHLTDGMTVRELCSAAITMSDNTAANLLLTTIGGPKELTAFLHNMGDHVTRLDRW
                     EPELNEAIPNDERDTTMPVAMATTLRKLLTGELLTLASRQQLIDWMEADKVAGPLLRSA
                     LPAGWFIADKSGAGERGSRGIIAALGPDGKPSRIVVIYTTGSQATMDERNRQIAEIGAS
                     LIKHW"
     promoter        complement(3229..3333)
                     /gene="bla"
                     /label=AmpR promoter
     CDS             complement(3407..4489)
                     /codon_start=1
                     /gene="lacI"
                     /product="lac repressor"
                     /label=lacI
                     /note="The lac repressor binds to the lac operator to 
                     inhibit transcription in E. coli. This inhibition can be 
                     relieved by adding lactose or 
                     isopropyl-beta-D-thiogalactopyranoside (IPTG)."
                     /translation="MKPVTLYDVAEYAGVSYQTVSRVVNQASHVSAKTREKVEAAMAEL
                     NYIPNRVAQQLAGKQSLLIGVATSSLALHAPSQIVAAIKSRADQLGASVVVSMVERSGV
                     EACKAAVHNLLAQRVSGLIINYPLDDQDAIAVEAACTNVPALFLDVSDQTPINSIIFSH
                     EDGTRLGVEHLVALGHQQIALLAGPLSSVSARLRLAGWHKYLTRNQIQPIAEREGDWSA
                     MSGFQQTMQMLNEGIVPTAMLVANDQMALGAMRAITESGLRVGADISVVGYDDTEDSSC
                     YIPPLTTIKQDFRLLGQTSVDRLLQLSQGQAVKGNQLLPVSLVKRKTTLAPNTQTASPR
                     ALADSLMQLARQVSRLESGQ"
     promoter        complement(4490..4567)
                     /gene="lacI"
                     /label=lacI promoter
ORIGIN
        1 tttacacttt atgcttccgg ctcgtataat gtgtggaatt gtgagcggat aacaatttca
       61 gaattcaaaa gatctgagtc ttgtagtaga ccgctccgtg tgctaggacc aaagtagtgt
      121 gatgacgtca agggcattgt acatctctgt cactaacaag gaggactaat ggcgcctacc
      181 acgatcactg ccctcgcgaa agagaaaaca ctgaatctgg atttcgttcg tgatgaagat
      241 gaacgcccga aagtcgccta taaccagttc agtaatgaga ttccaattat ctcacttgcg
      301 ggcttggatg acgacagcga tggtagacgg ccggaaattt gcagaaagat agtgaaggcg
      361 tgtgaagact ggggtatttt tcaagtggtg gaccatggta ttgattcagg attaattagc
      421 gaaatgaccc gcctttcccg tgagttcttt gcgcttccgg cagaggagaa actagagtac
      481 gatacgacgg gtggtaagcg aggcgggttt actattagta ctgtgttgca aggtgatgac
      541 gcaatggatt ggcgcgaatt tgtgacgtac tttagctacc cgatcaacgc tcgtgattac
      601 tcgcggtggc cgaaaaagcc tgaaggctgg cgcagcacga cggaagttta tagcgaaaaa
      661 ctgatggttt taggcgctaa actccttgaa gtcctgagcg aagcgatggg cctagagaaa
      721 ggcgatctga ccaaggcgtg cgttgacatg gaacagaagg ttttgatcaa ttattaccct
      781 acgtgtccgc aaccggatct taccctgggc gtgcgtcgtc ataccgatcc gggtaccatc
      841 accatactgc tccaggacat ggtgggaggc ttgcaggcga cgcgtgatgg cgggaaaacc
      901 tggatcacgg tgcagccggt agaaggcgcc ttcgtcgtga atctaggcga tcatggacac
      961 tatctgtcaa acggccgctt tcgcaatgct gaccatcagg cagtcgtcaa ttcgacgagc
     1021 tctcgtttgt ccattgccac ctttcagaac ccggcgcaga acgccattgt ttatccgctg
     1081 aaaattcgag aaggcgaaaa agccatcctg gatgaagcga taacatacgc cgagatgtat
     1141 aagaagtgca tgacaaaaca catcgaagta gcgacccgta agaaactggc caaggaaaaa
     1201 cgcttacagg atgaaaaagc taagttagag atgaaaagca aaagcgcgga cgagaacctg
     1261 gcgtaattgt agactcggat ccaaactcga gtaaggatct ccaggcatca aataaaacga
     1321 aaggctcagt cgaaagactg ggcctttcgt tttatctgtt gtttgtcggt gaacgctctc
     1381 tactagagtc acactggctc accttcgggt gggcctttct gcgtttatac ctagggatat
     1441 attccgcttc ctcgctcact gactcgctac gctcggtcgt tcgactgcgg cgagcggaaa
     1501 tggcttacga acggggcgga gatttcctgg aagatgccag gaagatactt aacagggaag
     1561 tgagagggcc gcggcaaagc cgtttttcca taggctccgc ccccctgaca agcatcacga
     1621 aatctgacgc tcaaatcagt ggtggcgaaa cccgacagga ctataaagat accaggcgtt
     1681 tccccctggc ggctccctcg tgcgctctcc tgttcctgcc tttcggttta ccggtgtcat
     1741 tccgctgtta tggccgcgtt tgtctcattc cacgcctgac actcagttcc gggtaggcag
     1801 ttcgctccaa gctggactgt atgcacgaac cccccgttca gtccgaccgc tgcgccttat
     1861 ccggtaacta tcgtcttgag tccaacccgg aaagacatgc aaaagcacca ctggcagcag
     1921 ccactggtaa ttgatttaga ggagttagtc ttgaagtcat gcgccggtta aggctaaact
     1981 gaaaggacaa gttttggtga ctgcgctcct ccaagccagt tacctcggtt caaagagttg
     2041 gtagctcaga gaaccttcga aaaaccgccc tgcaaggcgg ttttttcgtt ttcagagcaa
     2101 gagattacgc gcagaccaaa acgatctcaa gaagatcatc ttattaatca gataaaatat
     2161 ttctagattt cagtgcaatt tatctcttca aatgtagcac ctgaagtcag ccccatacga
     2221 tataagttgt tactagtgct tggattctca ccaataaaaa acgcccggcg gcaaccgagc
     2281 gttctgaaca aatccagatg gagttctgag gtcattactg gatctatcaa caggagtcca
     2341 agcgagctcg taaacttggt ctgacagtta ccaatgctta atcagtgagg cacctatctc
     2401 agcgatctgt ctatttcgtt catccatagt tgcctgactc cccgtcgtgt agataactac
     2461 gatacgggag ggcttaccat ctggccccag tgctgcaatg ataccgcgag acccacgctc
     2521 accggctcca gatttatcag caataaacca gccagccgga agggccgagc gcagaagtgg
     2581 tcctgcaact ttatccgcct ccatccagtc tattaattgt tgccgggaag ctagagtaag
     2641 tagttcgcca gttaatagtt tgcgcaacgt tgttgccatt gctacaggca tcgtggtgtc
     2701 acgctcgtcg tttggtatgg cttcattcag ctccggttcc caacgatcaa ggcgagttac
     2761 atgatccccc atgttgtgca aaaaagcggt tagctccttc ggtcctccga tcgttgtcag
     2821 aagtaagttg gccgcagtgt tatcactcat ggttatggca gcactgcata attctcttac
     2881 tgtcatgcca tccgtaagat gcttttctgt gactggtgag tactcaacca agtcattctg
     2941 agaatagtgt atgcggcgac cgagttgctc ttgcccggcg tcaatacggg ataataccgc
     3001 gccacatagc agaactttaa aagtgctcat cattggaaaa cgttcttcgg ggcgaaaact
     3061 ctcaaggatc ttaccgctgt tgagatccag ttcgatgtaa cccactcgtg cacccaactg
     3121 atcttcagca tcttttactt tcaccagcgt ttctgggtga gcaaaaacag gaaggcaaaa
     3181 tgccgcaaaa aagggaataa gggcgacacg gaaatgttga atactcatac tcttcctttt
     3241 tcaatattat tgaagcattt atcagggtta ttgtctcatg agcggataca tatttgaatg
     3301 tatttagaaa aataaacaaa taggggttcc gcgcacattt ccccgaaaag tgccacctga
     3361 cgtcggtgcc taatgagtga gctaacttac attaattgcg ttgcgctcac tgcccgcttt
     3421 ccagtcggga aacctgtcgt gccagctgca ttaatgaatc ggccaacgcg cggggagagg
     3481 cggtttgcgt attgggcgcc agggtggttt ttcttttcac cagtgagacg ggcaacagct
     3541 gattgccctt caccgcctgg ccctgagaga gttgcagcaa gcggtccacg ctggtttgcc
     3601 ccagcaggcg aaaatcctgt ttgatggtgg ttaacggcgg gatataacat gagctgtctt
     3661 cggtatcgtc gtatcccact accgagatgt ccgcaccaac gcgcagcccg gactcggtaa
     3721 tggcgcgcat tgcgcccagc gccatctgat cgttggcaac cagcatcgca gtgggaacga
     3781 tgccctcatt cagcatttgc atggtttgtt gaaaaccgga catggcactc cagtcgcctt
     3841 cccgttccgc tatcggctga atttgattgc gagtgagata tttatgccag ccagccagac
     3901 gcagacgcgc cgagacagaa cttaatgggc ccgctaacag cgcgatttgc tggtgaccca
     3961 atgcgaccag atgctccacg cccagtcgcg taccgtcttc atgggagaaa ataatactgt
     4021 tgatgggtgt ctggtcagag acatcaagaa ataacgccgg aacattagtg caggcagctt
     4081 ccacagcaat ggcatcctgg tcatccagcg gatagttaat gatcagccca ctgacgcgtt
     4141 gcgcgagaag attgtgcacc gccgctttac aggcttcgac gccgcttcgt tctaccatcg
     4201 acaccaccac gctggcaccc agttgatcgg cgcgagattt aatcgccgcg acaatttgcg
     4261 acggcgcgtg cagggccaga ctggaggtgg caacgccaat cagcaacgac tgtttgcccg
     4321 ccagttgttg tgccacgcgg ttgggaatgt aattcagctc cgccatcgcc gcttccactt
     4381 tttcccgcgt tttcgcagaa acgtggctgg cctggttcac cacgcgggaa acggtctgat
     4441 aagagacacc ggcatactct gcgacatcgt ataacgttac tggtttcaca ttcaccaccc
     4501 tgaattgact ctcttccggg cgctatcatg ccataccgcg aaaggttttg cgccattcga
     4561 tggtgtccgg gatctcgacg ctctccctta tgcgactcct gcattaggaa gcagcccagt
     4621 agtaggttga ggccgttgag caccgccgcc gcaaggaatg gtgcatgcaa ggagatggcg
     4681 cccaacagtc ccccggccac ggggcctgcc accataccca cgccgaaaca agcgctcatg
     4741 agcccgaagt ggcgagcccg atcttcccca tcggtgatgt cggcgatata ggcgccagca
     4801 accgcacctg tggcgccggt gatgccggcc acgatgcgtc cggcgtagag gatcgagatc
     4861 gtttaggcac cccaggc
//
