# Supplementary material for: Expanding flavone and flavonol production capabilities in Escherichia coli
Source: Front Bioeng Biotechnol. 2023 Oct 18;11:1275651. doi: 10.3389/fbioe.2023.1275651 (PMC10619664; doi:10.3389/fbioe.2023.1275651)
Supplement: Supplementary file 2 [file DataSheet2.ZIP › Supplementary plasmid maps ZIP ME/SBC015649.gb]

LOCUS       Exported                6299 bp ds-DNA     circular SYN 26-JUN-2023
DEFINITION  synthetic circular DNA.
ACCESSION   .
VERSION     .
KEYWORDS    pBbS5a-RFP
SOURCE      synthetic DNA construct
  ORGANISM  synthetic DNA construct
REFERENCE   1  (bases 1 to 6299)
  AUTHORS   Lee TS, Krupa RA, Zhang F, Hajimorad M, Holtz WJ, Prasad N, Lee SK, 
            Keasling JD
  TITLE     BglBrick vectors and datasheets: A synthetic biology platform for 
            gene expression.
  JOURNAL   J Biol Eng. 2011 Sep 20;5:12.
  PUBMED    21933410
REFERENCE   2  (bases 1 to 6299)
  AUTHORS   .
  TITLE     Direct Submission
  JOURNAL   Exported Monday, Jun 26, 2023 from SnapGene 4.3.11
            https://www.snapgene.com
FEATURES             Location/Qualifiers
     source          1..6299
                     /organism="synthetic DNA construct"
                     /mol_type="other DNA"
     source          1..4780
                     /organism="synthetic DNA construct"
                     /mol_type="other DNA"
     source          61..1282
                     /organism="synthetic DNA construct"
                     /mol_type="other DNA"
     source          61..1282
                     /organism="synthetic DNA construct"
                     /mol_type="other DNA"
     source          4781..6299
                     /organism="synthetic DNA construct"
                     /mol_type="other DNA"
     promoter        1..31
                     /label=lac UV5 promoter
                     /note="E. coli lac promoter with an ""up"" mutation"
     protein_bind    39..55
                     /label=lac operator
                     /bound_moiety="lac repressor encoded by lacI"
                     /note="The lac repressor binds to the lac operator to 
                     inhibit transcription in E. coli. This inhibition can be 
                     relieved by adding lactose or 
                     isopropyl-beta-D-thiogalactopyranoside (IPTG)."
     CDS             169..1266
                     /codon_start=1
                     /label=PcFNSI_Q7XZQ8
                     /translation="MAPTTITALAKEKTLNLDFVRDEDERPKVAYNQFSNEIPIISLAG
                     LDDDSDGRRPEICRKIVKACEDWGIFQVVDHGIDSGLISEMTRLSREFFALPAEEKLEY
                     DTTGGKRGGFTISTVLQGDDAMDWREFVTYFSYPINARDYSRWPKKPEGWRSTTEVYSE
                     KLMVLGAKLLEVLSEAMGLEKGDLTKACVDMEQKVLINYYPTCPQPDLTLGVRRHTDPG
                     TITILLQDMVGGLQATRDGGKTWITVQPVEGAFVVNLGDHGHYLSNGRFRNADHQAVVN
                     STSSRLSIATFQNPAQNAIVYPLKIREGEKAILDEAITYAEMYKKCMTKHIEVATRKKL
                     AKEKRLQDEKAKLEMKSKSADENLA"
     terminator      1309..1380
                     /label=rrnB T1 terminator
                     /note="transcription terminator T1 from the E. coli rrnB 
                     gene"
     terminator      1396..1423
                     /label=T7Te terminator
                     /note="phage T7 early transcription terminator"
     primer_bind     complement(1952..1974)
                     /label=4.RB.AY-SHIKI-4
     CDS             complement(1954..2904)
                     /codon_start=1
                     /gene="rep101"
                     /product="RepA protein needed for replication with the 
                     pSC101 origin"
                     /label=Rep101
                     /translation="MSELVVFKANELAISRYDLTEHETKLILCCVALLNPTIENPTRKE
                     RTVSFTYNQYAQMMNISRENAYGVLAKATRELMTRTVEIRNPLVKGFEIFQWTNYAKFS
                     SEKLELVFSEEILPYLFQLKKFIKYNLEHVKSFENKYSMRIYEWLLKELTQKKTHKANI
                     EISLDEFKFMLMLENNYHEFKRLNQWVLKPISKDLNTYSNMKLVVDKRGRPTDTLIFQV
                     ELDRQMDLVTELENNQIKMNGDKIPTTITSDSYLHNGLRKTLHDALTAKIQLTSFEAKF
                     LSDMQSKYDLNGSFSWLTQKQRTTLENILAKYGRI"
     terminator      3666..3760
                     /label=lambda t0 terminator
                     /note="transcription terminator from phage lambda"
     CDS             complement(3790..4650)
                     /codon_start=1
                     /gene="bla"
                     /product="beta-lactamase"
                     /label=AmpR
                     /note="confers resistance to ampicillin, carbenicillin, and
                     related antibiotics"
                     /translation="MSIQHFRVALIPFFAAFCLPVFAHPETLVKVKDAEDQLGARVGYI
                     ELDLNSGKILESFRPEERFPMMSTFKVLLCGAVLSRIDAGQEQLGRRIHYSQNDLVEYS
                     PVTEKHLTDGMTVRELCSAAITMSDNTAANLLLTTIGGPKELTAFLHNMGDHVTRLDRW
                     EPELNEAIPNDERDTTMPVAMATTLRKLLTGELLTLASRQQLIDWMEADKVAGPLLRSA
                     LPAGWFIADKSGAGERGSRGIIAALGPDGKPSRIVVIYTTGSQATMDERNRQIAEIGAS
                     LIKHW"
     promoter        complement(4651..4755)
                     /gene="bla"
                     /label=AmpR promoter
     CDS             complement(4829..5911)
                     /codon_start=1
                     /gene="lacI"
                     /product="lac repressor"
                     /label=lacI
                     /note="The lac repressor binds to the lac operator to 
                     inhibit transcription in E. coli. This inhibition can be 
                     relieved by adding lactose or 
                     isopropyl-beta-D-thiogalactopyranoside (IPTG)."
                     /translation="MKPVTLYDVAEYAGVSYQTVSRVVNQASHVSAKTREKVEAAMAEL
                     NYIPNRVAQQLAGKQSLLIGVATSSLALHAPSQIVAAIKSRADQLGASVVVSMVERSGV
                     EACKAAVHNLLAQRVSGLIINYPLDDQDAIAVEAACTNVPALFLDVSDQTPINSIIFSH
                     EDGTRLGVEHLVALGHQQIALLAGPLSSVSARLRLAGWHKYLTRNQIQPIAEREGDWSA
                     MSGFQQTMQMLNEGIVPTAMLVANDQMALGAMRAITESGLRVGADISVVGYDDTEDSSC
                     YIPPLTTIKQDFRLLGQTSVDRLLQLSQGQAVKGNQLLPVSLVKRKTTLAPNTQTASPR
                     ALADSLMQLARQVSRLESGQ"
     promoter        complement(5912..5989)
                     /gene="lacI"
                     /label=lacI promoter
ORIGIN
        1 tttacacttt atgcttccgg ctcgtataat gtgtggaatt gtgagcggat aacaatttca
       61 gaattcaaaa gatctgagtc ttgtagtaga ccgctccgtg tgctaggacc aaagtagtgt
      121 gatgacgtca agggcattgt acatctctgt cactaacaag gaggactaat ggcgcctacc
      181 acgatcactg ccctcgcgaa agagaaaaca ctgaatctgg atttcgttcg tgatgaagat
      241 gaacgcccga aagtcgccta taaccagttc agtaatgaga ttccaattat ctcacttgcg
      301 ggcttggatg acgacagcga tggtagacgg ccggaaattt gcagaaagat agtgaaggcg
      361 tgtgaagact ggggtatttt tcaagtggtg gaccatggta ttgattcagg attaattagc
      421 gaaatgaccc gcctttcccg tgagttcttt gcgcttccgg cagaggagaa actagagtac
      481 gatacgacgg gtggtaagcg aggcgggttt actattagta ctgtgttgca aggtgatgac
      541 gcaatggatt ggcgcgaatt tgtgacgtac tttagctacc cgatcaacgc tcgtgattac
      601 tcgcggtggc cgaaaaagcc tgaaggctgg cgcagcacga cggaagttta tagcgaaaaa
      661 ctgatggttt taggcgctaa actccttgaa gtcctgagcg aagcgatggg cctagagaaa
      721 ggcgatctga ccaaggcgtg cgttgacatg gaacagaagg ttttgatcaa ttattaccct
      781 acgtgtccgc aaccggatct taccctgggc gtgcgtcgtc ataccgatcc gggtaccatc
      841 accatactgc tccaggacat ggtgggaggc ttgcaggcga cgcgtgatgg cgggaaaacc
      901 tggatcacgg tgcagccggt agaaggcgcc ttcgtcgtga atctaggcga tcatggacac
      961 tatctgtcaa acggccgctt tcgcaatgct gaccatcagg cagtcgtcaa ttcgacgagc
     1021 tctcgtttgt ccattgccac ctttcagaac ccggcgcaga acgccattgt ttatccgctg
     1081 aaaattcgag aaggcgaaaa agccatcctg gatgaagcga taacatacgc cgagatgtat
     1141 aagaagtgca tgacaaaaca catcgaagta gcgacccgta agaaactggc caaggaaaaa
     1201 cgcttacagg atgaaaaagc taagttagag atgaaaagca aaagcgcgga cgagaacctg
     1261 gcgtaattgt agactcggat ccaaactcga gtaaggatct ccaggcatca aataaaacga
     1321 aaggctcagt cgaaagactg ggcctttcgt tttatctgtt gtttgtcggt gaacgctctc
     1381 tactagagtc acactggctc accttcgggt gggcctttct gcgtttatac ctagggtacg
     1441 ggttttgctg cccgcaaacg ggctgttctg gtgttgctag tttgttatca gaatcgcaga
     1501 tccggcttca gccggtttgc cggctgaaag cgctatttct tccagaattg ccatgatttt
     1561 ttccccacgg gaggcgtcac tggctcccgt gttgtcggca gctttgattc gataagcagc
     1621 atcgcctgtt tcaggctgtc tatgtgtgac tgttgagctg taacaagttg tctcaggtgt
     1681 tcaatttcat gttctagttg ctttgtttta ctggtttcac ctgttctatt aggtgttaca
     1741 tgctgttcat ctgttacatt gtcgatctgt tcatggtgaa cagctttgaa tgcaccaaaa
     1801 actcgtaaaa gctctgatgt atctatcttt tttacaccgt tttcatctgt gcatatggac
     1861 agttttccct ttgatatgta acggtgaaca gttgttctac ttttgtttgt tagtcttgat
     1921 gcttcactga tagatacaag agccataaga acctcagatc cttccgtatt tagccagtat
     1981 gttctctagt gtggttcgtt gtttttgcgt gagccatgag aacgaaccat tgagatcata
     2041 cttactttgc atgtcactca aaaattttgc ctcaaaactg gtgagctgaa tttttgcagt
     2101 taaagcatcg tgtagtgttt ttcttagtcc gttatgtagg taggaatctg atgtaatggt
     2161 tgttggtatt ttgtcaccat tcatttttat ctggttgttc tcaagttcgg ttacgagatc
     2221 catttgtcta tctagttcaa cttggaaaat caacgtatca gtcgggcggc ctcgcttatc
     2281 aaccaccaat ttcatattgc tgtaagtgtt taaatcttta cttattggtt tcaaaaccca
     2341 ttggttaagc cttttaaact catggtagtt attttcaagc attaacatga acttaaattc
     2401 atcaaggcta atctctatat ttgccttgtg agttttcttt tgtgttagtt cttttaataa
     2461 ccactcataa atcctcatag agtatttgtt ttcaaaagac ttaacatgtt ccagattata
     2521 ttttatgaat ttttttaact ggaaaagata aggcaatatc tcttcactaa aaactaattc
     2581 taatttttcg cttgagaact tggcatagtt tgtccactgg aaaatctcaa agcctttaac
     2641 caaaggattc ctgatttcca cagttctcgt catcagctct ctggttgctt tagctaatac
     2701 accataagca ttttccctac tgatgttcat catctgagcg tattggttat aagtgaacga
     2761 taccgtccgt tctttccttg tagggttttc aatcgtgggg ttgagtagtg ccacacagca
     2821 taaaattagc ttggtttcat gctccgttaa gtcatagcga ctaatcgcta gttcatttgc
     2881 tttgaaaaca actaattcag acatacatct caattggtct aggtgatttt aatcactata
     2941 ccaattgaga tgggctagtc aatgataatt actagtcctt ttcccgggtg atctgggtat
     3001 ctgtaaattc tgctagacct ttgctggaaa acttgtaaat tctgctagac cctctgtaaa
     3061 ttccgctaga cctttgtgtg ttttttttgt ttatattcaa gtggttataa tttatagaat
     3121 aaagaaagaa taaaaaaaga taaaaagaat agatcccagc cctgtgtata actcactact
     3181 ttagtcagtt ccgcagtatt acaaaaggat gtcgcaaacg ctgtttgctc ctctacaaaa
     3241 cagaccttaa aaccctaaag gcttaagtag caccctcgca agctcgggca aatcgctgaa
     3301 tattcctttt gtctccgacc atcaggcacc tgagtcgctg tctttttcgt gacattcagt
     3361 tcgctgcgct cacggctctg gcagtgaatg ggggtaaatg gcactacagg cgccttttat
     3421 ggattcatgc aaggaaacta cccataatac aagaaaagcc cgtcacgggc ttctcagggc
     3481 gttttatggc gggtctgcta tgtggtgcta tctgactttt tgctgttcag cagttcctgc
     3541 cctctgattt tccagtctga ccacttcgga ttatcccgtg acaggtcatt cagactggct
     3601 aatgcaccca gtaaggcagc ggtatcatca acaggcttac ccgtcttact gtccctagtg
     3661 cttggattct caccaataaa aaacgcccgg cggcaaccga gcgttctgaa caaatccaga
     3721 tggagttctg aggtcattac tggatctatc aacaggagtc caagcgagct cgtaaacttg
     3781 gtctgacagt taccaatgct taatcagtga ggcacctatc tcagcgatct gtctatttcg
     3841 ttcatccata gttgcctgac tccccgtcgt gtagataact acgatacggg agggcttacc
     3901 atctggcccc agtgctgcaa tgataccgcg agacccacgc tcaccggctc cagatttatc
     3961 agcaataaac cagccagccg gaagggccga gcgcagaagt ggtcctgcaa ctttatccgc
     4021 ctccatccag tctattaatt gttgccggga agctagagta agtagttcgc cagttaatag
     4081 tttgcgcaac gttgttgcca ttgctacagg catcgtggtg tcacgctcgt cgtttggtat
     4141 ggcttcattc agctccggtt cccaacgatc aaggcgagtt acatgatccc ccatgttgtg
     4201 caaaaaagcg gttagctcct tcggtcctcc gatcgttgtc agaagtaagt tggccgcagt
     4261 gttatcactc atggttatgg cagcactgca taattctctt actgtcatgc catccgtaag
     4321 atgcttttct gtgactggtg agtactcaac caagtcattc tgagaatagt gtatgcggcg
     4381 accgagttgc tcttgcccgg cgtcaatacg ggataatacc gcgccacata gcagaacttt
     4441 aaaagtgctc atcattggaa aacgttcttc ggggcgaaaa ctctcaagga tcttaccgct
     4501 gttgagatcc agttcgatgt aacccactcg tgcacccaac tgatcttcag catcttttac
     4561 tttcaccagc gtttctgggt gagcaaaaac aggaaggcaa aatgccgcaa aaaagggaat
     4621 aagggcgaca cggaaatgtt gaatactcat actcttcctt tttcaatatt attgaagcat
     4681 ttatcagggt tattgtctca tgagcggata catatttgaa tgtatttaga aaaataaaca
     4741 aataggggtt ccgcgcacat ttccccgaaa agtgccacct gacgtcggtg cctaatgagt
     4801 gagctaactt acattaattg cgttgcgctc actgcccgct ttccagtcgg gaaacctgtc
     4861 gtgccagctg cattaatgaa tcggccaacg cgcggggaga ggcggtttgc gtattgggcg
     4921 ccagggtggt ttttcttttc accagtgaga cgggcaacag ctgattgccc ttcaccgcct
     4981 ggccctgaga gagttgcagc aagcggtcca cgctggtttg ccccagcagg cgaaaatcct
     5041 gtttgatggt ggttaacggc gggatataac atgagctgtc ttcggtatcg tcgtatccca
     5101 ctaccgagat gtccgcacca acgcgcagcc cggactcggt aatggcgcgc attgcgccca
     5161 gcgccatctg atcgttggca accagcatcg cagtgggaac gatgccctca ttcagcattt
     5221 gcatggtttg ttgaaaaccg gacatggcac tccagtcgcc ttcccgttcc gctatcggct
     5281 gaatttgatt gcgagtgaga tatttatgcc agccagccag acgcagacgc gccgagacag
     5341 aacttaatgg gcccgctaac agcgcgattt gctggtgacc caatgcgacc agatgctcca
     5401 cgcccagtcg cgtaccgtct tcatgggaga aaataatact gttgatgggt gtctggtcag
     5461 agacatcaag aaataacgcc ggaacattag tgcaggcagc ttccacagca atggcatcct
     5521 ggtcatccag cggatagtta atgatcagcc cactgacgcg ttgcgcgaga agattgtgca
     5581 ccgccgcttt acaggcttcg acgccgcttc gttctaccat cgacaccacc acgctggcac
     5641 ccagttgatc ggcgcgagat ttaatcgccg cgacaatttg cgacggcgcg tgcagggcca
     5701 gactggaggt ggcaacgcca atcagcaacg actgtttgcc cgccagttgt tgtgccacgc
     5761 ggttgggaat gtaattcagc tccgccatcg ccgcttccac tttttcccgc gttttcgcag
     5821 aaacgtggct ggcctggttc accacgcggg aaacggtctg ataagagaca ccggcatact
     5881 ctgcgacatc gtataacgtt actggtttca cattcaccac cctgaattga ctctcttccg
     5941 ggcgctatca tgccataccg cgaaaggttt tgcgccattc gatggtgtcc gggatctcga
     6001 cgctctccct tatgcgactc ctgcattagg aagcagccca gtagtaggtt gaggccgttg
     6061 agcaccgccg ccgcaaggaa tggtgcatgc aaggagatgg cgcccaacag tcccccggcc
     6121 acggggcctg ccaccatacc cacgccgaaa caagcgctca tgagcccgaa gtggcgagcc
     6181 cgatcttccc catcggtgat gtcggcgata taggcgccag caaccgcacc tgtggcgccg
     6241 gtgatgccgg ccacgatgcg tccggcgtag aggatcgaga tcgtttaggc accccaggc
//
