# Supplementary material for: Expanding flavone and flavonol production capabilities in Escherichia coli
Source: Front Bioeng Biotechnol. 2023 Oct 18;11:1275651. doi: 10.3389/fbioe.2023.1275651 (PMC10619664; doi:10.3389/fbioe.2023.1275651)
Supplement: Supplementary file 2 [file DataSheet2.ZIP › Supplementary plasmid maps ZIP ME/SBC015650.gb]

LOCUS       Exported                4737 bp ds-DNA     circular SYN 26-JUN-2023
DEFINITION  synthetic circular DNA.
ACCESSION   .
VERSION     .
KEYWORDS    .
SOURCE      synthetic DNA construct
  ORGANISM  synthetic DNA construct
REFERENCE   1  (bases 1 to 4737)
  AUTHORS   Lee TS, Krupa RA, Zhang F, Hajimorad M, Holtz WJ, Prasad N, Lee SK, 
            Keasling JD
  TITLE     BglBrick vectors and datasheets: A synthetic biology platform for 
            gene expression.
  JOURNAL   J Biol Eng. 2011 Sep 20;5:12.
  PUBMED    21933410
REFERENCE   2  (bases 1 to 4737)
  AUTHORS   .
  TITLE     Direct Submission
  JOURNAL   Exported Monday, Jun 26, 2023 from SnapGene 4.3.11
            https://www.snapgene.com
FEATURES             Location/Qualifiers
     source          1..4737
                     /organism="synthetic DNA construct"
                     /mol_type="other DNA"
     source          1..3339
                     /organism="synthetic DNA construct"
                     /mol_type="other DNA"
     source          3340..4737
                     /organism="synthetic DNA construct"
                     /mol_type="other DNA"
     promoter        1..30
                     /label=trc promoter
                     /note="strong E. coli promoter; hybrid between the trp and 
                     lac UV5 promoters"
     protein_bind    38..54
                     /label=lac operator
                     /bound_moiety="lac repressor encoded by lacI"
                     /note="The lac repressor binds to the lac operator to 
                     inhibit transcription in E. coli. This inhibition can be 
                     relieved by adding lactose or 
                     isopropyl-beta-D-thiogalactopyranoside (IPTG)."
     CDS             162..1247
                     /codon_start=1
                     /label=PaFNS1_A0A076U8J8
                     /translation="MAPPAVAEFPNDTKPVVAASVMKLANELTVLPEKFVKAVGERPVT
                     AHNDYCKEIPVISLKGIDNESERARIVAEVGRACADWGIFQIVDHGMSAVLMKRTMETV
                     LEFFKLPVEEKLKCAAKPGDFPVGYASGSHRASDDVLDWREFMAHRSLPKAIRENDIST
                     WPDKPEHYRKTLVEYCDACDGLVTALLGLISESLGLPTNYIKNFVGGDDADQKMILNYY
                     PQCPMPDLTLGLRSHTDYGTITVLQQDQVGGLQVYNADRRKWVTVEPIPGALVVNLADQ
                     LQILSNNKYCSVMHQAIVNSNHTRLSIATLSNPNAMSQMGPAPELLSAENPAKYRTYKF
                     KEYLPICIAKKATNHCDAVAL"
     terminator      1290..1361
                     /label=rrnB T1 terminator
                     /note="transcription terminator T1 from the E. coli rrnB 
                     gene"
     terminator      1377..1404
                     /label=T7Te terminator
                     /note="phage T7 early transcription terminator"
     rep_origin      complement(1566..2111)
                     /direction=LEFT
                     /label=p15A ori
                     /note="Plasmids containing the medium-copy-number p15A 
                     origin of replication can be propagated in E. coli cells 
                     that contain a second plasmid with the ColE1 origin."
     terminator      2225..2319
                     /label=lambda t0 terminator
                     /note="transcription terminator from phage lambda"
     CDS             complement(2349..3209)
                     /codon_start=1
                     /gene="bla"
                     /product="beta-lactamase"
                     /label=AmpR
                     /note="confers resistance to ampicillin, carbenicillin, and
                     related antibiotics"
                     /translation="MSIQHFRVALIPFFAAFCLPVFAHPETLVKVKDAEDQLGARVGYI
                     ELDLNSGKILESFRPEERFPMMSTFKVLLCGAVLSRIDAGQEQLGRRIHYSQNDLVEYS
                     PVTEKHLTDGMTVRELCSAAITMSDNTAANLLLTTIGGPKELTAFLHNMGDHVTRLDRW
                     EPELNEAIPNDERDTTMPVAMATTLRKLLTGELLTLASRQQLIDWMEADKVAGPLLRSA
                     LPAGWFIADKSGAGERGSRGIIAALGPDGKPSRIVVIYTTGSQATMDERNRQIAEIGAS
                     LIKHW"
     promoter        complement(3210..3314)
                     /gene="bla"
                     /label=AmpR promoter
     promoter        3346..3423
                     /gene="lacI (mutant)"
                     /label=lacIq promoter
                     /note="In the lacIq allele, a single base change in the 
                     promoter boosts expression of the lacI gene about 10-fold."
     CDS             3424..4506
                     /codon_start=1
                     /gene="lacI"
                     /product="lac repressor"
                     /label=lacI
                     /note="The lac repressor binds to the lac operator to 
                     inhibit transcription in E. coli. This inhibition can be 
                     relieved by adding lactose or 
                     isopropyl-beta-D-thiogalactopyranoside (IPTG)."
                     /translation="MKPVTLYDVAEYAGVSYQTVSRVVNQASHVSAKTREKVEAAMAEL
                     NYIPNRVAQQLAGKQSLLIGVATSSLALHAPSQIVAAIKSRADQLGASVVVSMVERSGV
                     EACKAAVHNLLAQRVSGLIINYPLDDQDAIAVEAACTNVPALFLDVSDQTPINSIIFSH
                     EDGTRLGVEHLVALGHQQIALLAGPLSSVSARLRLAGWHKYLTRNQIQPIAEREGDWSA
                     MSGFQQTMQMLNEGIVPTAMLVANDQMALGAMRAITESGLRVGADISVVGYDDTEDSSC
                     YIPPLTTIKQDFRLLGQTSVDRLLQLSQGQAVKGNQLLPVSLVKRKTTLAPNTQTASPR
                     ALADSLMQLARQVSRLESGQ"
ORIGIN
        1 ttgacaatta atcatccggc tcgtataatg tgtggaattg tgagcggata acaatttcag
       61 aattcaaaag atctgagtct tgtaaccgac gcgctgtgcc agtcgagtta agtctcacca
      121 tactcacaac gactagttaa cgaaatagag gaggtatgag aatggccccg ccagctgtag
      181 ccgagttccc caatgacacg aaaccggttg tggcggcaag cgttatgaaa ctggcgaacg
      241 aactcaccgt gttaccggaa aaatttgtta aagctgtggg cgaacgtccg gtgactgcgc
      301 acaacgacta ctgcaaagaa attccagtga tcagcttgaa gggcatcgat aatgaatctg
      361 aacgggcgcg tatcgtggcg gaggtaggcc gcgcctgtgc agattggggc atcttccaga
      421 tagtggacca cggtatgtcc gccgtcttga tgaaacgcac tatggagaca gtgctcgaat
      481 ttttcaaact gccagttgag gaaaagttga aatgtgcagc aaaacccggg gactttccgg
      541 ttggctatgc ctcaggttct catcgcgcat cggatgatgt tcttgactgg cgtgaattta
      601 tggcgcatcg cagcttgcct aaggccatcc gtgaaaatga tatctcgacc tggccggaca
      661 agccggagca ttatcgaaaa actctggtgg aatattgcga cgcgtgcgat gggttggtta
      721 ctgcgctgtt gggcttaatt agcgaaagtt taggccttcc gacgaattac atcaaaaact
      781 ttgtgggtgg cgacgacgcg gaccagaaaa tgattctcaa ctactacccg caatgcccta
      841 tgcccgatct gaccttgggc ttacgatcac ataccgacta cggtacgatt acggtgttac
      901 agcaggatca ggtcggcgga cttcaagtgt acaatgcaga ccgtcgcaag tgggtgaccg
      961 tcgagcctat tccgggtgct ctggtcgtga atctggcgga tcagttgcaa attctcagca
     1021 ataataagta ctgttccgtg atgcaccaag ccatcgtgaa tagcaatcat actcgcctgt
     1081 cgatcgccac gttgagtaac ccgaacgcca tgagccaaat gggacctgcc cccgaactgt
     1141 tatcggcgga aaacccggcg aaataccgca cctacaaatt caaggaatac ctgccaatat
     1201 gcattgcgaa aaaggcgaca aatcattgtg atgccgtggc gctgtaattg tagactcgga
     1261 tccaaactcg agtaaggatc tccaggcatc aaataaaacg aaaggctcag tcgaaagact
     1321 gggcctttcg ttttatctgt tgtttgtcgg tgaacgctct ctactagagt cacactggct
     1381 caccttcggg tgggcctttc tgcgtttata cctagggata tattccgctt cctcgctcac
     1441 tgactcgcta cgctcggtcg ttcgactgcg gcgagcggaa atggcttacg aacggggcgg
     1501 agatttcctg gaagatgcca ggaagatact taacagggaa gtgagagggc cgcggcaaag
     1561 ccgtttttcc ataggctccg cccccctgac aagcatcacg aaatctgacg ctcaaatcag
     1621 tggtggcgaa acccgacagg actataaaga taccaggcgt ttccccctgg cggctccctc
     1681 gtgcgctctc ctgttcctgc ctttcggttt accggtgtca ttccgctgtt atggccgcgt
     1741 ttgtctcatt ccacgcctga cactcagttc cgggtaggca gttcgctcca agctggactg
     1801 tatgcacgaa ccccccgttc agtccgaccg ctgcgcctta tccggtaact atcgtcttga
     1861 gtccaacccg gaaagacatg caaaagcacc actggcagca gccactggta attgatttag
     1921 aggagttagt cttgaagtca tgcgccggtt aaggctaaac tgaaaggaca agttttggtg
     1981 actgcgctcc tccaagccag ttacctcggt tcaaagagtt ggtagctcag agaaccttcg
     2041 aaaaaccgcc ctgcaaggcg gttttttcgt tttcagagca agagattacg cgcagaccaa
     2101 aacgatctca agaagatcat cttattaatc agataaaata tttctagatt tcagtgcaat
     2161 ttatctcttc aaatgtagca cctgaagtca gccccatacg atataagttg ttactagtgc
     2221 ttggattctc accaataaaa aacgcccggc ggcaaccgag cgttctgaac aaatccagat
     2281 ggagttctga ggtcattact ggatctatca acaggagtcc aagcgagctc gtaaacttgg
     2341 tctgacagtt accaatgctt aatcagtgag gcacctatct cagcgatctg tctatttcgt
     2401 tcatccatag ttgcctgact ccccgtcgtg tagataacta cgatacggga gggcttacca
     2461 tctggcccca gtgctgcaat gataccgcga gacccacgct caccggctcc agatttatca
     2521 gcaataaacc agccagccgg aagggccgag cgcagaagtg gtcctgcaac tttatccgcc
     2581 tccatccagt ctattaattg ttgccgggaa gctagagtaa gtagttcgcc agttaatagt
     2641 ttgcgcaacg ttgttgccat tgctacaggc atcgtggtgt cacgctcgtc gtttggtatg
     2701 gcttcattca gctccggttc ccaacgatca aggcgagtta catgatcccc catgttgtgc
     2761 aaaaaagcgg ttagctcctt cggtcctccg atcgttgtca gaagtaagtt ggccgcagtg
     2821 ttatcactca tggttatggc agcactgcat aattctctta ctgtcatgcc atccgtaaga
     2881 tgcttttctg tgactggtga gtactcaacc aagtcattct gagaatagtg tatgcggcga
     2941 ccgagttgct cttgcccggc gtcaatacgg gataataccg cgccacatag cagaacttta
     3001 aaagtgctca tcattggaaa acgttcttcg gggcgaaaac tctcaaggat cttaccgctg
     3061 ttgagatcca gttcgatgta acccactcgt gcacccaact gatcttcagc atcttttact
     3121 ttcaccagcg tttctgggtg agcaaaaaca ggaaggcaaa atgccgcaaa aaagggaata
     3181 agggcgacac ggaaatgttg aatactcata ctcttccttt ttcaatatta ttgaagcatt
     3241 tatcagggtt attgtctcat gagcggatac atatttgaat gtatttagaa aaataaacaa
     3301 ataggggttc cgcgcacatt tccccgaaaa gtgccacctg acgtcgacac catcgaatgg
     3361 tgcaaaacct ttcgcggtat ggcatgatag cgcccggaag agagtcaatt cagggtggtg
     3421 aatgtgaaac cagtaacgtt atacgatgtc gcagagtatg ccggtgtctc ttatcagacc
     3481 gtttcccgcg tggtgaacca ggccagccac gtttctgcga aaacgcggga aaaagtggaa
     3541 gcggcgatgg cggagctgaa ttacattccc aaccgcgtgg cacaacaact ggcgggcaaa
     3601 cagtcgttgc tgattggcgt tgccacctcc agtctggccc tgcacgcgcc gtcgcaaatt
     3661 gtcgcggcga ttaaatctcg cgccgatcaa ctgggtgcca gcgtggtggt gtcgatggta
     3721 gaacgaagcg gcgtcgaagc ctgtaaagcg gcggtgcaca atcttctcgc gcaacgcgtc
     3781 agtgggctga tcattaacta tccgctggat gaccaggatg ccattgctgt ggaagctgcc
     3841 tgcactaatg ttccggcgtt atttcttgat gtctctgacc agacacccat caacagtatt
     3901 attttctccc atgaagacgg tacgcgactg ggcgtggagc atctggtcgc attgggtcac
     3961 cagcaaatcg cgctgttagc gggcccatta agttctgtct cggcgcgtct gcgtctggct
     4021 ggctggcata aatatctcac tcgcaatcaa attcagccga tagcggaacg ggaaggcgac
     4081 tggagtgcca tgtccggttt tcaacaaacc atgcaaatgc tgaatgaggg catcgttccc
     4141 actgcgatgc tggttgccaa cgatcagatg gcgctgggcg caatgcgcgc cattaccgag
     4201 tccgggctgc gcgttggtgc ggatatctcg gtagtgggat acgacgatac cgaagacagc
     4261 tcatgttata tcccgccgtt aaccaccatc aaacaggatt ttcgcctgct ggggcaaacc
     4321 agcgtggacc gcttgctgca actctctcag ggccaggcgg tgaagggcaa tcagctgttg
     4381 cccgtctcac tggtgaaaag aaaaaccacc ctggcgccca atacgcaaac cgcctctccc
     4441 cgcgcgttgg ccgattcatt aatgcagctg gcacgacagg tttcccgact ggaaagcggg
     4501 cagtgagcgc aacgcaatta atgtaagtta gcgcgaattg atctggtttg acagcttatc
     4561 atcgactgca cggtgcacca atgcttctgg cgtcaggcag ccatcggaag ctgtggtatg
     4621 gctgtgcagg tcgtaaatca ctgcataatt cgtgtcgctc aaggcgcact cccgttctgg
     4681 ataatgtttt ttgcgccgac atcataacgg ttctggcaaa tattctgaaa tgagctg
//
