# Supplementary material for: Expanding flavone and flavonol production capabilities in Escherichia coli
Source: Front Bioeng Biotechnol. 2023 Oct 18;11:1275651. doi: 10.3389/fbioe.2023.1275651 (PMC10619664; doi:10.3389/fbioe.2023.1275651)
Supplement: Supplementary file 2 [file DataSheet2.ZIP › Supplementary plasmid maps ZIP ME/SBC015651.gb]

LOCUS       Exported                6159 bp ds-DNA     circular SYN 26-JUN-2023
DEFINITION  synthetic circular DNA.
ACCESSION   .
VERSION     .
KEYWORDS    .
SOURCE      synthetic DNA construct
  ORGANISM  synthetic DNA construct
REFERENCE   1  (bases 1 to 6159)
  AUTHORS   Lee TS, Krupa RA, Zhang F, Hajimorad M, Holtz WJ, Prasad N, Lee SK, 
            Keasling JD
  TITLE     BglBrick vectors and datasheets: A synthetic biology platform for 
            gene expression.
  JOURNAL   J Biol Eng. 2011 Sep 20;5:12.
  PUBMED    21933410
REFERENCE   2  (bases 1 to 6159)
  AUTHORS   .
  TITLE     Direct Submission
  JOURNAL   Exported Monday, Jun 26, 2023 from SnapGene 4.3.11
            https://www.snapgene.com
FEATURES             Location/Qualifiers
     source          1..6159
                     /organism="synthetic DNA construct"
                     /mol_type="other DNA"
     source          1..4761
                     /organism="synthetic DNA construct"
                     /mol_type="other DNA"
     source          60..1263
                     /organism="synthetic DNA construct"
                     /mol_type="other DNA"
     source          4762..6159
                     /organism="synthetic DNA construct"
                     /mol_type="other DNA"
     promoter        1..30
                     /label=trc promoter
                     /note="strong E. coli promoter; hybrid between the trp and 
                     lac UV5 promoters"
     protein_bind    38..54
                     /label=lac operator
                     /bound_moiety="lac repressor encoded by lacI"
                     /note="The lac repressor binds to the lac operator to 
                     inhibit transcription in E. coli. This inhibition can be 
                     relieved by adding lactose or 
                     isopropyl-beta-D-thiogalactopyranoside (IPTG)."
     CDS             162..1247
                     /codon_start=1
                     /label=PaFNS1_A0A076U8J8
                     /translation="MAPPAVAEFPNDTKPVVAASVMKLANELTVLPEKFVKAVGERPVT
                     AHNDYCKEIPVISLKGIDNESERARIVAEVGRACADWGIFQIVDHGMSAVLMKRTMETV
                     LEFFKLPVEEKLKCAAKPGDFPVGYASGSHRASDDVLDWREFMAHRSLPKAIRENDIST
                     WPDKPEHYRKTLVEYCDACDGLVTALLGLISESLGLPTNYIKNFVGGDDADQKMILNYY
                     PQCPMPDLTLGLRSHTDYGTITVLQQDQVGGLQVYNADRRKWVTVEPIPGALVVNLADQ
                     LQILSNNKYCSVMHQAIVNSNHTRLSIATLSNPNAMSQMGPAPELLSAENPAKYRTYKF
                     KEYLPICIAKKATNHCDAVAL"
     terminator      1290..1361
                     /label=rrnB T1 terminator
                     /note="transcription terminator T1 from the E. coli rrnB 
                     gene"
     terminator      1377..1404
                     /label=T7Te terminator
                     /note="phage T7 early transcription terminator"
     CDS             complement(1935..2885)
                     /codon_start=1
                     /gene="rep101"
                     /product="RepA protein needed for replication with the 
                     pSC101 origin"
                     /label=Rep101
                     /translation="MSELVVFKANELAISRYDLTEHETKLILCCVALLNPTIENPTRKE
                     RTVSFTYNQYAQMMNISRENAYGVLAKATRELMTRTVEIRNPLVKGFEIFQWTNYAKFS
                     SEKLELVFSEEILPYLFQLKKFIKYNLEHVKSFENKYSMRIYEWLLKELTQKKTHKANI
                     EISLDEFKFMLMLENNYHEFKRLNQWVLKPISKDLNTYSNMKLVVDKRGRPTDTLIFQV
                     ELDRQMDLVTELENNQIKMNGDKIPTTITSDSYLHNGLRKTLHDALTAKIQLTSFEAKF
                     LSDMQSKYDLNGSFSWLTQKQRTTLENILAKYGRI"
     terminator      3647..3741
                     /label=lambda t0 terminator
                     /note="transcription terminator from phage lambda"
     CDS             complement(3771..4631)
                     /codon_start=1
                     /gene="bla"
                     /product="beta-lactamase"
                     /label=AmpR
                     /note="confers resistance to ampicillin, carbenicillin, and
                     related antibiotics"
                     /translation="MSIQHFRVALIPFFAAFCLPVFAHPETLVKVKDAEDQLGARVGYI
                     ELDLNSGKILESFRPEERFPMMSTFKVLLCGAVLSRIDAGQEQLGRRIHYSQNDLVEYS
                     PVTEKHLTDGMTVRELCSAAITMSDNTAANLLLTTIGGPKELTAFLHNMGDHVTRLDRW
                     EPELNEAIPNDERDTTMPVAMATTLRKLLTGELLTLASRQQLIDWMEADKVAGPLLRSA
                     LPAGWFIADKSGAGERGSRGIIAALGPDGKPSRIVVIYTTGSQATMDERNRQIAEIGAS
                     LIKHW"
     promoter        complement(4632..4736)
                     /gene="bla"
                     /label=AmpR promoter
     promoter        4768..4845
                     /gene="lacI (mutant)"
                     /label=lacIq promoter
                     /note="In the lacIq allele, a single base change in the 
                     promoter boosts expression of the lacI gene about 10-fold."
     CDS             4846..5928
                     /codon_start=1
                     /gene="lacI"
                     /product="lac repressor"
                     /label=lacI
                     /note="The lac repressor binds to the lac operator to 
                     inhibit transcription in E. coli. This inhibition can be 
                     relieved by adding lactose or 
                     isopropyl-beta-D-thiogalactopyranoside (IPTG)."
                     /translation="MKPVTLYDVAEYAGVSYQTVSRVVNQASHVSAKTREKVEAAMAEL
                     NYIPNRVAQQLAGKQSLLIGVATSSLALHAPSQIVAAIKSRADQLGASVVVSMVERSGV
                     EACKAAVHNLLAQRVSGLIINYPLDDQDAIAVEAACTNVPALFLDVSDQTPINSIIFSH
                     EDGTRLGVEHLVALGHQQIALLAGPLSSVSARLRLAGWHKYLTRNQIQPIAEREGDWSA
                     MSGFQQTMQMLNEGIVPTAMLVANDQMALGAMRAITESGLRVGADISVVGYDDTEDSSC
                     YIPPLTTIKQDFRLLGQTSVDRLLQLSQGQAVKGNQLLPVSLVKRKTTLAPNTQTASPR
                     ALADSLMQLARQVSRLESGQ"
ORIGIN
        1 ttgacaatta atcatccggc tcgtataatg tgtggaattg tgagcggata acaatttcag
       61 aattcaaaag atctgagtct tgtaaccgac gcgctgtgcc agtcgagtta agtctcacca
      121 tactcacaac gactagttaa cgaaatagag gaggtatgag aatggccccg ccagctgtag
      181 ccgagttccc caatgacacg aaaccggttg tggcggcaag cgttatgaaa ctggcgaacg
      241 aactcaccgt gttaccggaa aaatttgtta aagctgtggg cgaacgtccg gtgactgcgc
      301 acaacgacta ctgcaaagaa attccagtga tcagcttgaa gggcatcgat aatgaatctg
      361 aacgggcgcg tatcgtggcg gaggtaggcc gcgcctgtgc agattggggc atcttccaga
      421 tagtggacca cggtatgtcc gccgtcttga tgaaacgcac tatggagaca gtgctcgaat
      481 ttttcaaact gccagttgag gaaaagttga aatgtgcagc aaaacccggg gactttccgg
      541 ttggctatgc ctcaggttct catcgcgcat cggatgatgt tcttgactgg cgtgaattta
      601 tggcgcatcg cagcttgcct aaggccatcc gtgaaaatga tatctcgacc tggccggaca
      661 agccggagca ttatcgaaaa actctggtgg aatattgcga cgcgtgcgat gggttggtta
      721 ctgcgctgtt gggcttaatt agcgaaagtt taggccttcc gacgaattac atcaaaaact
      781 ttgtgggtgg cgacgacgcg gaccagaaaa tgattctcaa ctactacccg caatgcccta
      841 tgcccgatct gaccttgggc ttacgatcac ataccgacta cggtacgatt acggtgttac
      901 agcaggatca ggtcggcgga cttcaagtgt acaatgcaga ccgtcgcaag tgggtgaccg
      961 tcgagcctat tccgggtgct ctggtcgtga atctggcgga tcagttgcaa attctcagca
     1021 ataataagta ctgttccgtg atgcaccaag ccatcgtgaa tagcaatcat actcgcctgt
     1081 cgatcgccac gttgagtaac ccgaacgcca tgagccaaat gggacctgcc cccgaactgt
     1141 tatcggcgga aaacccggcg aaataccgca cctacaaatt caaggaatac ctgccaatat
     1201 gcattgcgaa aaaggcgaca aatcattgtg atgccgtggc gctgtaattg tagactcgga
     1261 tccaaactcg agtaaggatc tccaggcatc aaataaaacg aaaggctcag tcgaaagact
     1321 gggcctttcg ttttatctgt tgtttgtcgg tgaacgctct ctactagagt cacactggct
     1381 caccttcggg tgggcctttc tgcgtttata cctagggtac gggttttgct gcccgcaaac
     1441 gggctgttct ggtgttgcta gtttgttatc agaatcgcag atccggcttc agccggtttg
     1501 ccggctgaaa gcgctatttc ttccagaatt gccatgattt tttccccacg ggaggcgtca
     1561 ctggctcccg tgttgtcggc agctttgatt cgataagcag catcgcctgt ttcaggctgt
     1621 ctatgtgtga ctgttgagct gtaacaagtt gtctcaggtg ttcaatttca tgttctagtt
     1681 gctttgtttt actggtttca cctgttctat taggtgttac atgctgttca tctgttacat
     1741 tgtcgatctg ttcatggtga acagctttga atgcaccaaa aactcgtaaa agctctgatg
     1801 tatctatctt ttttacaccg ttttcatctg tgcatatgga cagttttccc tttgatatgt
     1861 aacggtgaac agttgttcta cttttgtttg ttagtcttga tgcttcactg atagatacaa
     1921 gagccataag aacctcagat ccttccgtat ttagccagta tgttctctag tgtggttcgt
     1981 tgtttttgcg tgagccatga gaacgaacca ttgagatcat acttactttg catgtcactc
     2041 aaaaattttg cctcaaaact ggtgagctga atttttgcag ttaaagcatc gtgtagtgtt
     2101 tttcttagtc cgttatgtag gtaggaatct gatgtaatgg ttgttggtat tttgtcacca
     2161 ttcattttta tctggttgtt ctcaagttcg gttacgagat ccatttgtct atctagttca
     2221 acttggaaaa tcaacgtatc agtcgggcgg cctcgcttat caaccaccaa tttcatattg
     2281 ctgtaagtgt ttaaatcttt acttattggt ttcaaaaccc attggttaag ccttttaaac
     2341 tcatggtagt tattttcaag cattaacatg aacttaaatt catcaaggct aatctctata
     2401 tttgccttgt gagttttctt ttgtgttagt tcttttaata accactcata aatcctcata
     2461 gagtatttgt tttcaaaaga cttaacatgt tccagattat attttatgaa tttttttaac
     2521 tggaaaagat aaggcaatat ctcttcacta aaaactaatt ctaatttttc gcttgagaac
     2581 ttggcatagt ttgtccactg gaaaatctca aagcctttaa ccaaaggatt cctgatttcc
     2641 acagttctcg tcatcagctc tctggttgct ttagctaata caccataagc attttcccta
     2701 ctgatgttca tcatctgagc gtattggtta taagtgaacg ataccgtccg ttctttcctt
     2761 gtagggtttt caatcgtggg gttgagtagt gccacacagc ataaaattag cttggtttca
     2821 tgctccgtta agtcatagcg actaatcgct agttcatttg ctttgaaaac aactaattca
     2881 gacatacatc tcaattggtc taggtgattt taatcactat accaattgag atgggctagt
     2941 caatgataat tactagtcct tttcccgggt gatctgggta tctgtaaatt ctgctagacc
     3001 tttgctggaa aacttgtaaa ttctgctaga ccctctgtaa attccgctag acctttgtgt
     3061 gttttttttg tttatattca agtggttata atttatagaa taaagaaaga ataaaaaaag
     3121 ataaaaagaa tagatcccag ccctgtgtat aactcactac tttagtcagt tccgcagtat
     3181 tacaaaagga tgtcgcaaac gctgtttgct cctctacaaa acagacctta aaaccctaaa
     3241 ggcttaagta gcaccctcgc aagctcgggc aaatcgctga atattccttt tgtctccgac
     3301 catcaggcac ctgagtcgct gtctttttcg tgacattcag ttcgctgcgc tcacggctct
     3361 ggcagtgaat gggggtaaat ggcactacag gcgcctttta tggattcatg caaggaaact
     3421 acccataata caagaaaagc ccgtcacggg cttctcaggg cgttttatgg cgggtctgct
     3481 atgtggtgct atctgacttt ttgctgttca gcagttcctg ccctctgatt ttccagtctg
     3541 accacttcgg attatcccgt gacaggtcat tcagactggc taatgcaccc agtaaggcag
     3601 cggtatcatc aacaggctta cccgtcttac tgtccctagt gcttggattc tcaccaataa
     3661 aaaacgcccg gcggcaaccg agcgttctga acaaatccag atggagttct gaggtcatta
     3721 ctggatctat caacaggagt ccaagcgagc tcgtaaactt ggtctgacag ttaccaatgc
     3781 ttaatcagtg aggcacctat ctcagcgatc tgtctatttc gttcatccat agttgcctga
     3841 ctccccgtcg tgtagataac tacgatacgg gagggcttac catctggccc cagtgctgca
     3901 atgataccgc gagacccacg ctcaccggct ccagatttat cagcaataaa ccagccagcc
     3961 ggaagggccg agcgcagaag tggtcctgca actttatccg cctccatcca gtctattaat
     4021 tgttgccggg aagctagagt aagtagttcg ccagttaata gtttgcgcaa cgttgttgcc
     4081 attgctacag gcatcgtggt gtcacgctcg tcgtttggta tggcttcatt cagctccggt
     4141 tcccaacgat caaggcgagt tacatgatcc cccatgttgt gcaaaaaagc ggttagctcc
     4201 ttcggtcctc cgatcgttgt cagaagtaag ttggccgcag tgttatcact catggttatg
     4261 gcagcactgc ataattctct tactgtcatg ccatccgtaa gatgcttttc tgtgactggt
     4321 gagtactcaa ccaagtcatt ctgagaatag tgtatgcggc gaccgagttg ctcttgcccg
     4381 gcgtcaatac gggataatac cgcgccacat agcagaactt taaaagtgct catcattgga
     4441 aaacgttctt cggggcgaaa actctcaagg atcttaccgc tgttgagatc cagttcgatg
     4501 taacccactc gtgcacccaa ctgatcttca gcatctttta ctttcaccag cgtttctggg
     4561 tgagcaaaaa caggaaggca aaatgccgca aaaaagggaa taagggcgac acggaaatgt
     4621 tgaatactca tactcttcct ttttcaatat tattgaagca tttatcaggg ttattgtctc
     4681 atgagcggat acatatttga atgtatttag aaaaataaac aaataggggt tccgcgcaca
     4741 tttccccgaa aagtgccacc tgacgtcgac accatcgaat ggtgcaaaac ctttcgcggt
     4801 atggcatgat agcgcccgga agagagtcaa ttcagggtgg tgaatgtgaa accagtaacg
     4861 ttatacgatg tcgcagagta tgccggtgtc tcttatcaga ccgtttcccg cgtggtgaac
     4921 caggccagcc acgtttctgc gaaaacgcgg gaaaaagtgg aagcggcgat ggcggagctg
     4981 aattacattc ccaaccgcgt ggcacaacaa ctggcgggca aacagtcgtt gctgattggc
     5041 gttgccacct ccagtctggc cctgcacgcg ccgtcgcaaa ttgtcgcggc gattaaatct
     5101 cgcgccgatc aactgggtgc cagcgtggtg gtgtcgatgg tagaacgaag cggcgtcgaa
     5161 gcctgtaaag cggcggtgca caatcttctc gcgcaacgcg tcagtgggct gatcattaac
     5221 tatccgctgg atgaccagga tgccattgct gtggaagctg cctgcactaa tgttccggcg
     5281 ttatttcttg atgtctctga ccagacaccc atcaacagta ttattttctc ccatgaagac
     5341 ggtacgcgac tgggcgtgga gcatctggtc gcattgggtc accagcaaat cgcgctgtta
     5401 gcgggcccat taagttctgt ctcggcgcgt ctgcgtctgg ctggctggca taaatatctc
     5461 actcgcaatc aaattcagcc gatagcggaa cgggaaggcg actggagtgc catgtccggt
     5521 tttcaacaaa ccatgcaaat gctgaatgag ggcatcgttc ccactgcgat gctggttgcc
     5581 aacgatcaga tggcgctggg cgcaatgcgc gccattaccg agtccgggct gcgcgttggt
     5641 gcggatatct cggtagtggg atacgacgat accgaagaca gctcatgtta tatcccgccg
     5701 ttaaccacca tcaaacagga ttttcgcctg ctggggcaaa ccagcgtgga ccgcttgctg
     5761 caactctctc agggccaggc ggtgaagggc aatcagctgt tgcccgtctc actggtgaaa
     5821 agaaaaacca ccctggcgcc caatacgcaa accgcctctc cccgcgcgtt ggccgattca
     5881 ttaatgcagc tggcacgaca ggtttcccga ctggaaagcg ggcagtgagc gcaacgcaat
     5941 taatgtaagt tagcgcgaat tgatctggtt tgacagctta tcatcgactg cacggtgcac
     6001 caatgcttct ggcgtcaggc agccatcgga agctgtggta tggctgtgca ggtcgtaaat
     6061 cactgcataa ttcgtgtcgc tcaaggcgca ctcccgttct ggataatgtt ttttgcgccg
     6121 acatcataac ggttctggca aatattctga aatgagctg
//
