# Supplementary material for: Expanding flavone and flavonol production capabilities in Escherichia coli
Source: Front Bioeng Biotechnol. 2023 Oct 18;11:1275651. doi: 10.3389/fbioe.2023.1275651 (PMC10619664; doi:10.3389/fbioe.2023.1275651)
Supplement: Supplementary file 2 [file DataSheet2.ZIP › Supplementary plasmid maps ZIP ME/SBC015652.gb]

LOCUS       Exported                4859 bp ds-DNA     circular SYN 26-JUN-2023
DEFINITION  synthetic circular DNA.
ACCESSION   .
VERSION     .
KEYWORDS    .
SOURCE      synthetic DNA construct
  ORGANISM  synthetic DNA construct
REFERENCE   1  (bases 1 to 4859)
  AUTHORS   Lee TS, Krupa RA, Zhang F, Hajimorad M, Holtz WJ, Prasad N, Lee SK, 
            Keasling JD
  TITLE     BglBrick vectors and datasheets: A synthetic biology platform for 
            gene expression.
  JOURNAL   J Biol Eng. 2011 Sep 20;5:12.
  PUBMED    21933410
REFERENCE   2  (bases 1 to 4859)
  AUTHORS   .
  TITLE     Direct Submission
  JOURNAL   Exported Monday, Jun 26, 2023 from SnapGene 4.3.11
            https://www.snapgene.com
FEATURES             Location/Qualifiers
     source          1..4859
                     /organism="synthetic DNA construct"
                     /mol_type="other DNA"
     source          1..3340
                     /organism="synthetic DNA construct"
                     /mol_type="other DNA"
     source          61..1264
                     /organism="synthetic DNA construct"
                     /mol_type="other DNA"
     source          3341..4859
                     /organism="synthetic DNA construct"
                     /mol_type="other DNA"
     promoter        1..31
                     /label=lac UV5 promoter
                     /note="E. coli lac promoter with an ""up"" mutation"
     protein_bind    39..55
                     /label=lac operator
                     /bound_moiety="lac repressor encoded by lacI"
                     /note="The lac repressor binds to the lac operator to 
                     inhibit transcription in E. coli. This inhibition can be 
                     relieved by adding lactose or 
                     isopropyl-beta-D-thiogalactopyranoside (IPTG)."
     CDS             163..1248
                     /codon_start=1
                     /label=PaFNS1_A0A076U8J8
                     /translation="MAPPAVAEFPNDTKPVVAASVMKLANELTVLPEKFVKAVGERPVT
                     AHNDYCKEIPVISLKGIDNESERARIVAEVGRACADWGIFQIVDHGMSAVLMKRTMETV
                     LEFFKLPVEEKLKCAAKPGDFPVGYASGSHRASDDVLDWREFMAHRSLPKAIRENDIST
                     WPDKPEHYRKTLVEYCDACDGLVTALLGLISESLGLPTNYIKNFVGGDDADQKMILNYY
                     PQCPMPDLTLGLRSHTDYGTITVLQQDQVGGLQVYNADRRKWVTVEPIPGALVVNLADQ
                     LQILSNNKYCSVMHQAIVNSNHTRLSIATLSNPNAMSQMGPAPELLSAENPAKYRTYKF
                     KEYLPICIAKKATNHCDAVAL"
     terminator      1291..1362
                     /label=rrnB T1 terminator
                     /note="transcription terminator T1 from the E. coli rrnB 
                     gene"
     terminator      1378..1405
                     /label=T7Te terminator
                     /note="phage T7 early transcription terminator"
     rep_origin      complement(1567..2112)
                     /direction=LEFT
                     /label=p15A ori
                     /note="Plasmids containing the medium-copy-number p15A 
                     origin of replication can be propagated in E. coli cells 
                     that contain a second plasmid with the ColE1 origin."
     terminator      2226..2320
                     /label=lambda t0 terminator
                     /note="transcription terminator from phage lambda"
     CDS             complement(2350..3210)
                     /codon_start=1
                     /gene="bla"
                     /product="beta-lactamase"
                     /label=AmpR
                     /note="confers resistance to ampicillin, carbenicillin, and
                     related antibiotics"
                     /translation="MSIQHFRVALIPFFAAFCLPVFAHPETLVKVKDAEDQLGARVGYI
                     ELDLNSGKILESFRPEERFPMMSTFKVLLCGAVLSRIDAGQEQLGRRIHYSQNDLVEYS
                     PVTEKHLTDGMTVRELCSAAITMSDNTAANLLLTTIGGPKELTAFLHNMGDHVTRLDRW
                     EPELNEAIPNDERDTTMPVAMATTLRKLLTGELLTLASRQQLIDWMEADKVAGPLLRSA
                     LPAGWFIADKSGAGERGSRGIIAALGPDGKPSRIVVIYTTGSQATMDERNRQIAEIGAS
                     LIKHW"
     promoter        complement(3211..3315)
                     /gene="bla"
                     /label=AmpR promoter
     CDS             complement(3389..4471)
                     /codon_start=1
                     /gene="lacI"
                     /product="lac repressor"
                     /label=lacI
                     /note="The lac repressor binds to the lac operator to 
                     inhibit transcription in E. coli. This inhibition can be 
                     relieved by adding lactose or 
                     isopropyl-beta-D-thiogalactopyranoside (IPTG)."
                     /translation="MKPVTLYDVAEYAGVSYQTVSRVVNQASHVSAKTREKVEAAMAEL
                     NYIPNRVAQQLAGKQSLLIGVATSSLALHAPSQIVAAIKSRADQLGASVVVSMVERSGV
                     EACKAAVHNLLAQRVSGLIINYPLDDQDAIAVEAACTNVPALFLDVSDQTPINSIIFSH
                     EDGTRLGVEHLVALGHQQIALLAGPLSSVSARLRLAGWHKYLTRNQIQPIAEREGDWSA
                     MSGFQQTMQMLNEGIVPTAMLVANDQMALGAMRAITESGLRVGADISVVGYDDTEDSSC
                     YIPPLTTIKQDFRLLGQTSVDRLLQLSQGQAVKGNQLLPVSLVKRKTTLAPNTQTASPR
                     ALADSLMQLARQVSRLESGQ"
     promoter        complement(4472..4549)
                     /gene="lacI"
                     /label=lacI promoter
ORIGIN
        1 tttacacttt atgcttccgg ctcgtataat gtgtggaatt gtgagcggat aacaatttca
       61 gaattcaaaa gatctgagtc ttgtaaccga cgcgctgtgc cagtcgagtt aagtctcacc
      121 atactcacaa cgactagtta acgaaataga ggaggtatga gaatggcccc gccagctgta
      181 gccgagttcc ccaatgacac gaaaccggtt gtggcggcaa gcgttatgaa actggcgaac
      241 gaactcaccg tgttaccgga aaaatttgtt aaagctgtgg gcgaacgtcc ggtgactgcg
      301 cacaacgact actgcaaaga aattccagtg atcagcttga agggcatcga taatgaatct
      361 gaacgggcgc gtatcgtggc ggaggtaggc cgcgcctgtg cagattgggg catcttccag
      421 atagtggacc acggtatgtc cgccgtcttg atgaaacgca ctatggagac agtgctcgaa
      481 tttttcaaac tgccagttga ggaaaagttg aaatgtgcag caaaacccgg ggactttccg
      541 gttggctatg cctcaggttc tcatcgcgca tcggatgatg ttcttgactg gcgtgaattt
      601 atggcgcatc gcagcttgcc taaggccatc cgtgaaaatg atatctcgac ctggccggac
      661 aagccggagc attatcgaaa aactctggtg gaatattgcg acgcgtgcga tgggttggtt
      721 actgcgctgt tgggcttaat tagcgaaagt ttaggccttc cgacgaatta catcaaaaac
      781 tttgtgggtg gcgacgacgc ggaccagaaa atgattctca actactaccc gcaatgccct
      841 atgcccgatc tgaccttggg cttacgatca cataccgact acggtacgat tacggtgtta
      901 cagcaggatc aggtcggcgg acttcaagtg tacaatgcag accgtcgcaa gtgggtgacc
      961 gtcgagccta ttccgggtgc tctggtcgtg aatctggcgg atcagttgca aattctcagc
     1021 aataataagt actgttccgt gatgcaccaa gccatcgtga atagcaatca tactcgcctg
     1081 tcgatcgcca cgttgagtaa cccgaacgcc atgagccaaa tgggacctgc ccccgaactg
     1141 ttatcggcgg aaaacccggc gaaataccgc acctacaaat tcaaggaata cctgccaata
     1201 tgcattgcga aaaaggcgac aaatcattgt gatgccgtgg cgctgtaatt gtagactcgg
     1261 atccaaactc gagtaaggat ctccaggcat caaataaaac gaaaggctca gtcgaaagac
     1321 tgggcctttc gttttatctg ttgtttgtcg gtgaacgctc tctactagag tcacactggc
     1381 tcaccttcgg gtgggccttt ctgcgtttat acctagggat atattccgct tcctcgctca
     1441 ctgactcgct acgctcggtc gttcgactgc ggcgagcgga aatggcttac gaacggggcg
     1501 gagatttcct ggaagatgcc aggaagatac ttaacaggga agtgagaggg ccgcggcaaa
     1561 gccgtttttc cataggctcc gcccccctga caagcatcac gaaatctgac gctcaaatca
     1621 gtggtggcga aacccgacag gactataaag ataccaggcg tttccccctg gcggctccct
     1681 cgtgcgctct cctgttcctg cctttcggtt taccggtgtc attccgctgt tatggccgcg
     1741 tttgtctcat tccacgcctg acactcagtt ccgggtaggc agttcgctcc aagctggact
     1801 gtatgcacga accccccgtt cagtccgacc gctgcgcctt atccggtaac tatcgtcttg
     1861 agtccaaccc ggaaagacat gcaaaagcac cactggcagc agccactggt aattgattta
     1921 gaggagttag tcttgaagtc atgcgccggt taaggctaaa ctgaaaggac aagttttggt
     1981 gactgcgctc ctccaagcca gttacctcgg ttcaaagagt tggtagctca gagaaccttc
     2041 gaaaaaccgc cctgcaaggc ggttttttcg ttttcagagc aagagattac gcgcagacca
     2101 aaacgatctc aagaagatca tcttattaat cagataaaat atttctagat ttcagtgcaa
     2161 tttatctctt caaatgtagc acctgaagtc agccccatac gatataagtt gttactagtg
     2221 cttggattct caccaataaa aaacgcccgg cggcaaccga gcgttctgaa caaatccaga
     2281 tggagttctg aggtcattac tggatctatc aacaggagtc caagcgagct cgtaaacttg
     2341 gtctgacagt taccaatgct taatcagtga ggcacctatc tcagcgatct gtctatttcg
     2401 ttcatccata gttgcctgac tccccgtcgt gtagataact acgatacggg agggcttacc
     2461 atctggcccc agtgctgcaa tgataccgcg agacccacgc tcaccggctc cagatttatc
     2521 agcaataaac cagccagccg gaagggccga gcgcagaagt ggtcctgcaa ctttatccgc
     2581 ctccatccag tctattaatt gttgccggga agctagagta agtagttcgc cagttaatag
     2641 tttgcgcaac gttgttgcca ttgctacagg catcgtggtg tcacgctcgt cgtttggtat
     2701 ggcttcattc agctccggtt cccaacgatc aaggcgagtt acatgatccc ccatgttgtg
     2761 caaaaaagcg gttagctcct tcggtcctcc gatcgttgtc agaagtaagt tggccgcagt
     2821 gttatcactc atggttatgg cagcactgca taattctctt actgtcatgc catccgtaag
     2881 atgcttttct gtgactggtg agtactcaac caagtcattc tgagaatagt gtatgcggcg
     2941 accgagttgc tcttgcccgg cgtcaatacg ggataatacc gcgccacata gcagaacttt
     3001 aaaagtgctc atcattggaa aacgttcttc ggggcgaaaa ctctcaagga tcttaccgct
     3061 gttgagatcc agttcgatgt aacccactcg tgcacccaac tgatcttcag catcttttac
     3121 tttcaccagc gtttctgggt gagcaaaaac aggaaggcaa aatgccgcaa aaaagggaat
     3181 aagggcgaca cggaaatgtt gaatactcat actcttcctt tttcaatatt attgaagcat
     3241 ttatcagggt tattgtctca tgagcggata catatttgaa tgtatttaga aaaataaaca
     3301 aataggggtt ccgcgcacat ttccccgaaa agtgccacct gacgtcggtg cctaatgagt
     3361 gagctaactt acattaattg cgttgcgctc actgcccgct ttccagtcgg gaaacctgtc
     3421 gtgccagctg cattaatgaa tcggccaacg cgcggggaga ggcggtttgc gtattgggcg
     3481 ccagggtggt ttttcttttc accagtgaga cgggcaacag ctgattgccc ttcaccgcct
     3541 ggccctgaga gagttgcagc aagcggtcca cgctggtttg ccccagcagg cgaaaatcct
     3601 gtttgatggt ggttaacggc gggatataac atgagctgtc ttcggtatcg tcgtatccca
     3661 ctaccgagat gtccgcacca acgcgcagcc cggactcggt aatggcgcgc attgcgccca
     3721 gcgccatctg atcgttggca accagcatcg cagtgggaac gatgccctca ttcagcattt
     3781 gcatggtttg ttgaaaaccg gacatggcac tccagtcgcc ttcccgttcc gctatcggct
     3841 gaatttgatt gcgagtgaga tatttatgcc agccagccag acgcagacgc gccgagacag
     3901 aacttaatgg gcccgctaac agcgcgattt gctggtgacc caatgcgacc agatgctcca
     3961 cgcccagtcg cgtaccgtct tcatgggaga aaataatact gttgatgggt gtctggtcag
     4021 agacatcaag aaataacgcc ggaacattag tgcaggcagc ttccacagca atggcatcct
     4081 ggtcatccag cggatagtta atgatcagcc cactgacgcg ttgcgcgaga agattgtgca
     4141 ccgccgcttt acaggcttcg acgccgcttc gttctaccat cgacaccacc acgctggcac
     4201 ccagttgatc ggcgcgagat ttaatcgccg cgacaatttg cgacggcgcg tgcagggcca
     4261 gactggaggt ggcaacgcca atcagcaacg actgtttgcc cgccagttgt tgtgccacgc
     4321 ggttgggaat gtaattcagc tccgccatcg ccgcttccac tttttcccgc gttttcgcag
     4381 aaacgtggct ggcctggttc accacgcggg aaacggtctg ataagagaca ccggcatact
     4441 ctgcgacatc gtataacgtt actggtttca cattcaccac cctgaattga ctctcttccg
     4501 ggcgctatca tgccataccg cgaaaggttt tgcgccattc gatggtgtcc gggatctcga
     4561 cgctctccct tatgcgactc ctgcattagg aagcagccca gtagtaggtt gaggccgttg
     4621 agcaccgccg ccgcaaggaa tggtgcatgc aaggagatgg cgcccaacag tcccccggcc
     4681 acggggcctg ccaccatacc cacgccgaaa caagcgctca tgagcccgaa gtggcgagcc
     4741 cgatcttccc catcggtgat gtcggcgata taggcgccag caaccgcacc tgtggcgccg
     4801 gtgatgccgg ccacgatgcg tccggcgtag aggatcgaga tcgtttaggc accccaggc
//
