# Supplementary material for: Expanding flavone and flavonol production capabilities in Escherichia coli
Source: Front Bioeng Biotechnol. 2023 Oct 18;11:1275651. doi: 10.3389/fbioe.2023.1275651 (PMC10619664; doi:10.3389/fbioe.2023.1275651)
Supplement: Supplementary file 2 [file DataSheet2.ZIP › Supplementary plasmid maps ZIP ME/SBC015653.gb]

LOCUS       Exported                6281 bp ds-DNA     circular SYN 26-JUN-2023
DEFINITION  synthetic circular DNA.
ACCESSION   .
VERSION     .
KEYWORDS    .
SOURCE      synthetic DNA construct
  ORGANISM  synthetic DNA construct
REFERENCE   1  (bases 1 to 6281)
  AUTHORS   Lee TS, Krupa RA, Zhang F, Hajimorad M, Holtz WJ, Prasad N, Lee SK, 
            Keasling JD
  TITLE     BglBrick vectors and datasheets: A synthetic biology platform for 
            gene expression.
  JOURNAL   J Biol Eng. 2011 Sep 20;5:12.
  PUBMED    21933410
REFERENCE   2  (bases 1 to 6281)
  AUTHORS   .
  TITLE     Direct Submission
  JOURNAL   Exported Monday, Jun 26, 2023 from SnapGene 4.3.11
            https://www.snapgene.com
FEATURES             Location/Qualifiers
     source          1..6281
                     /organism="synthetic DNA construct"
                     /mol_type="other DNA"
     source          1..4762
                     /organism="synthetic DNA construct"
                     /mol_type="other DNA"
     source          61..1264
                     /organism="synthetic DNA construct"
                     /mol_type="other DNA"
     source          4763..6281
                     /organism="synthetic DNA construct"
                     /mol_type="other DNA"
     promoter        1..31
                     /label=lac UV5 promoter
                     /note="E. coli lac promoter with an ""up"" mutation"
     protein_bind    39..55
                     /label=lac operator
                     /bound_moiety="lac repressor encoded by lacI"
                     /note="The lac repressor binds to the lac operator to 
                     inhibit transcription in E. coli. This inhibition can be 
                     relieved by adding lactose or 
                     isopropyl-beta-D-thiogalactopyranoside (IPTG)."
     CDS             163..1248
                     /codon_start=1
                     /label=PaFNS1_A0A076U8J8
                     /translation="MAPPAVAEFPNDTKPVVAASVMKLANELTVLPEKFVKAVGERPVT
                     AHNDYCKEIPVISLKGIDNESERARIVAEVGRACADWGIFQIVDHGMSAVLMKRTMETV
                     LEFFKLPVEEKLKCAAKPGDFPVGYASGSHRASDDVLDWREFMAHRSLPKAIRENDIST
                     WPDKPEHYRKTLVEYCDACDGLVTALLGLISESLGLPTNYIKNFVGGDDADQKMILNYY
                     PQCPMPDLTLGLRSHTDYGTITVLQQDQVGGLQVYNADRRKWVTVEPIPGALVVNLADQ
                     LQILSNNKYCSVMHQAIVNSNHTRLSIATLSNPNAMSQMGPAPELLSAENPAKYRTYKF
                     KEYLPICIAKKATNHCDAVAL"
     terminator      1291..1362
                     /label=rrnB T1 terminator
                     /note="transcription terminator T1 from the E. coli rrnB 
                     gene"
     terminator      1378..1405
                     /label=T7Te terminator
                     /note="phage T7 early transcription terminator"
     primer_bind     complement(1934..1956)
                     /label=4.RB.AY-SHIKI-4
     CDS             complement(1936..2886)
                     /codon_start=1
                     /gene="rep101"
                     /product="RepA protein needed for replication with the 
                     pSC101 origin"
                     /label=Rep101
                     /translation="MSELVVFKANELAISRYDLTEHETKLILCCVALLNPTIENPTRKE
                     RTVSFTYNQYAQMMNISRENAYGVLAKATRELMTRTVEIRNPLVKGFEIFQWTNYAKFS
                     SEKLELVFSEEILPYLFQLKKFIKYNLEHVKSFENKYSMRIYEWLLKELTQKKTHKANI
                     EISLDEFKFMLMLENNYHEFKRLNQWVLKPISKDLNTYSNMKLVVDKRGRPTDTLIFQV
                     ELDRQMDLVTELENNQIKMNGDKIPTTITSDSYLHNGLRKTLHDALTAKIQLTSFEAKF
                     LSDMQSKYDLNGSFSWLTQKQRTTLENILAKYGRI"
     terminator      3648..3742
                     /label=lambda t0 terminator
                     /note="transcription terminator from phage lambda"
     CDS             complement(3772..4632)
                     /codon_start=1
                     /gene="bla"
                     /product="beta-lactamase"
                     /label=AmpR
                     /note="confers resistance to ampicillin, carbenicillin, and
                     related antibiotics"
                     /translation="MSIQHFRVALIPFFAAFCLPVFAHPETLVKVKDAEDQLGARVGYI
                     ELDLNSGKILESFRPEERFPMMSTFKVLLCGAVLSRIDAGQEQLGRRIHYSQNDLVEYS
                     PVTEKHLTDGMTVRELCSAAITMSDNTAANLLLTTIGGPKELTAFLHNMGDHVTRLDRW
                     EPELNEAIPNDERDTTMPVAMATTLRKLLTGELLTLASRQQLIDWMEADKVAGPLLRSA
                     LPAGWFIADKSGAGERGSRGIIAALGPDGKPSRIVVIYTTGSQATMDERNRQIAEIGAS
                     LIKHW"
     promoter        complement(4633..4737)
                     /gene="bla"
                     /label=AmpR promoter
     CDS             complement(4811..5893)
                     /codon_start=1
                     /gene="lacI"
                     /product="lac repressor"
                     /label=lacI
                     /note="The lac repressor binds to the lac operator to 
                     inhibit transcription in E. coli. This inhibition can be 
                     relieved by adding lactose or 
                     isopropyl-beta-D-thiogalactopyranoside (IPTG)."
                     /translation="MKPVTLYDVAEYAGVSYQTVSRVVNQASHVSAKTREKVEAAMAEL
                     NYIPNRVAQQLAGKQSLLIGVATSSLALHAPSQIVAAIKSRADQLGASVVVSMVERSGV
                     EACKAAVHNLLAQRVSGLIINYPLDDQDAIAVEAACTNVPALFLDVSDQTPINSIIFSH
                     EDGTRLGVEHLVALGHQQIALLAGPLSSVSARLRLAGWHKYLTRNQIQPIAEREGDWSA
                     MSGFQQTMQMLNEGIVPTAMLVANDQMALGAMRAITESGLRVGADISVVGYDDTEDSSC
                     YIPPLTTIKQDFRLLGQTSVDRLLQLSQGQAVKGNQLLPVSLVKRKTTLAPNTQTASPR
                     ALADSLMQLARQVSRLESGQ"
     promoter        complement(5894..5971)
                     /gene="lacI"
                     /label=lacI promoter
     primer_bind     5998..6018
                     /label=3.RB.AY-SHIKI-3
ORIGIN
        1 tttacacttt atgcttccgg ctcgtataat gtgtggaatt gtgagcggat aacaatttca
       61 gaattcaaaa gatctgagtc ttgtaaccga cgcgctgtgc cagtcgagtt aagtctcacc
      121 atactcacaa cgactagtta acgaaataga ggaggtatga gaatggcccc gccagctgta
      181 gccgagttcc ccaatgacac gaaaccggtt gtggcggcaa gcgttatgaa actggcgaac
      241 gaactcaccg tgttaccgga aaaatttgtt aaagctgtgg gcgaacgtcc ggtgactgcg
      301 cacaacgact actgcaaaga aattccagtg atcagcttga agggcatcga taatgaatct
      361 gaacgggcgc gtatcgtggc ggaggtaggc cgcgcctgtg cagattgggg catcttccag
      421 atagtggacc acggtatgtc cgccgtcttg atgaaacgca ctatggagac agtgctcgaa
      481 tttttcaaac tgccagttga ggaaaagttg aaatgtgcag caaaacccgg ggactttccg
      541 gttggctatg cctcaggttc tcatcgcgca tcggatgatg ttcttgactg gcgtgaattt
      601 atggcgcatc gcagcttgcc taaggccatc cgtgaaaatg atatctcgac ctggccggac
      661 aagccggagc attatcgaaa aactctggtg gaatattgcg acgcgtgcga tgggttggtt
      721 actgcgctgt tgggcttaat tagcgaaagt ttaggccttc cgacgaatta catcaaaaac
      781 tttgtgggtg gcgacgacgc ggaccagaaa atgattctca actactaccc gcaatgccct
      841 atgcccgatc tgaccttggg cttacgatca cataccgact acggtacgat tacggtgtta
      901 cagcaggatc aggtcggcgg acttcaagtg tacaatgcag accgtcgcaa gtgggtgacc
      961 gtcgagccta ttccgggtgc tctggtcgtg aatctggcgg atcagttgca aattctcagc
     1021 aataataagt actgttccgt gatgcaccaa gccatcgtga atagcaatca tactcgcctg
     1081 tcgatcgcca cgttgagtaa cccgaacgcc atgagccaaa tgggacctgc ccccgaactg
     1141 ttatcggcgg aaaacccggc gaaataccgc acctacaaat tcaaggaata cctgccaata
     1201 tgcattgcga aaaaggcgac aaatcattgt gatgccgtgg cgctgtaatt gtagactcgg
     1261 atccaaactc gagtaaggat ctccaggcat caaataaaac gaaaggctca gtcgaaagac
     1321 tgggcctttc gttttatctg ttgtttgtcg gtgaacgctc tctactagag tcacactggc
     1381 tcaccttcgg gtgggccttt ctgcgtttat acctagggta cgggttttgc tgcccgcaaa
     1441 cgggctgttc tggtgttgct agtttgttat cagaatcgca gatccggctt cagccggttt
     1501 gccggctgaa agcgctattt cttccagaat tgccatgatt ttttccccac gggaggcgtc
     1561 actggctccc gtgttgtcgg cagctttgat tcgataagca gcatcgcctg tttcaggctg
     1621 tctatgtgtg actgttgagc tgtaacaagt tgtctcaggt gttcaatttc atgttctagt
     1681 tgctttgttt tactggtttc acctgttcta ttaggtgtta catgctgttc atctgttaca
     1741 ttgtcgatct gttcatggtg aacagctttg aatgcaccaa aaactcgtaa aagctctgat
     1801 gtatctatct tttttacacc gttttcatct gtgcatatgg acagttttcc ctttgatatg
     1861 taacggtgaa cagttgttct acttttgttt gttagtcttg atgcttcact gatagataca
     1921 agagccataa gaacctcaga tccttccgta tttagccagt atgttctcta gtgtggttcg
     1981 ttgtttttgc gtgagccatg agaacgaacc attgagatca tacttacttt gcatgtcact
     2041 caaaaatttt gcctcaaaac tggtgagctg aatttttgca gttaaagcat cgtgtagtgt
     2101 ttttcttagt ccgttatgta ggtaggaatc tgatgtaatg gttgttggta ttttgtcacc
     2161 attcattttt atctggttgt tctcaagttc ggttacgaga tccatttgtc tatctagttc
     2221 aacttggaaa atcaacgtat cagtcgggcg gcctcgctta tcaaccacca atttcatatt
     2281 gctgtaagtg tttaaatctt tacttattgg tttcaaaacc cattggttaa gccttttaaa
     2341 ctcatggtag ttattttcaa gcattaacat gaacttaaat tcatcaaggc taatctctat
     2401 atttgccttg tgagttttct tttgtgttag ttcttttaat aaccactcat aaatcctcat
     2461 agagtatttg ttttcaaaag acttaacatg ttccagatta tattttatga atttttttaa
     2521 ctggaaaaga taaggcaata tctcttcact aaaaactaat tctaattttt cgcttgagaa
     2581 cttggcatag tttgtccact ggaaaatctc aaagccttta accaaaggat tcctgatttc
     2641 cacagttctc gtcatcagct ctctggttgc tttagctaat acaccataag cattttccct
     2701 actgatgttc atcatctgag cgtattggtt ataagtgaac gataccgtcc gttctttcct
     2761 tgtagggttt tcaatcgtgg ggttgagtag tgccacacag cataaaatta gcttggtttc
     2821 atgctccgtt aagtcatagc gactaatcgc tagttcattt gctttgaaaa caactaattc
     2881 agacatacat ctcaattggt ctaggtgatt ttaatcacta taccaattga gatgggctag
     2941 tcaatgataa ttactagtcc ttttcccggg tgatctgggt atctgtaaat tctgctagac
     3001 ctttgctgga aaacttgtaa attctgctag accctctgta aattccgcta gacctttgtg
     3061 tgtttttttt gtttatattc aagtggttat aatttataga ataaagaaag aataaaaaaa
     3121 gataaaaaga atagatccca gccctgtgta taactcacta ctttagtcag ttccgcagta
     3181 ttacaaaagg atgtcgcaaa cgctgtttgc tcctctacaa aacagacctt aaaaccctaa
     3241 aggcttaagt agcaccctcg caagctcggg caaatcgctg aatattcctt ttgtctccga
     3301 ccatcaggca cctgagtcgc tgtctttttc gtgacattca gttcgctgcg ctcacggctc
     3361 tggcagtgaa tgggggtaaa tggcactaca ggcgcctttt atggattcat gcaaggaaac
     3421 tacccataat acaagaaaag cccgtcacgg gcttctcagg gcgttttatg gcgggtctgc
     3481 tatgtggtgc tatctgactt tttgctgttc agcagttcct gccctctgat tttccagtct
     3541 gaccacttcg gattatcccg tgacaggtca ttcagactgg ctaatgcacc cagtaaggca
     3601 gcggtatcat caacaggctt acccgtctta ctgtccctag tgcttggatt ctcaccaata
     3661 aaaaacgccc ggcggcaacc gagcgttctg aacaaatcca gatggagttc tgaggtcatt
     3721 actggatcta tcaacaggag tccaagcgag ctcgtaaact tggtctgaca gttaccaatg
     3781 cttaatcagt gaggcaccta tctcagcgat ctgtctattt cgttcatcca tagttgcctg
     3841 actccccgtc gtgtagataa ctacgatacg ggagggctta ccatctggcc ccagtgctgc
     3901 aatgataccg cgagacccac gctcaccggc tccagattta tcagcaataa accagccagc
     3961 cggaagggcc gagcgcagaa gtggtcctgc aactttatcc gcctccatcc agtctattaa
     4021 ttgttgccgg gaagctagag taagtagttc gccagttaat agtttgcgca acgttgttgc
     4081 cattgctaca ggcatcgtgg tgtcacgctc gtcgtttggt atggcttcat tcagctccgg
     4141 ttcccaacga tcaaggcgag ttacatgatc ccccatgttg tgcaaaaaag cggttagctc
     4201 cttcggtcct ccgatcgttg tcagaagtaa gttggccgca gtgttatcac tcatggttat
     4261 ggcagcactg cataattctc ttactgtcat gccatccgta agatgctttt ctgtgactgg
     4321 tgagtactca accaagtcat tctgagaata gtgtatgcgg cgaccgagtt gctcttgccc
     4381 ggcgtcaata cgggataata ccgcgccaca tagcagaact ttaaaagtgc tcatcattgg
     4441 aaaacgttct tcggggcgaa aactctcaag gatcttaccg ctgttgagat ccagttcgat
     4501 gtaacccact cgtgcaccca actgatcttc agcatctttt actttcacca gcgtttctgg
     4561 gtgagcaaaa acaggaaggc aaaatgccgc aaaaaaggga ataagggcga cacggaaatg
     4621 ttgaatactc atactcttcc tttttcaata ttattgaagc atttatcagg gttattgtct
     4681 catgagcgga tacatatttg aatgtattta gaaaaataaa caaatagggg ttccgcgcac
     4741 atttccccga aaagtgccac ctgacgtcgg tgcctaatga gtgagctaac ttacattaat
     4801 tgcgttgcgc tcactgcccg ctttccagtc gggaaacctg tcgtgccagc tgcattaatg
     4861 aatcggccaa cgcgcgggga gaggcggttt gcgtattggg cgccagggtg gtttttcttt
     4921 tcaccagtga gacgggcaac agctgattgc ccttcaccgc ctggccctga gagagttgca
     4981 gcaagcggtc cacgctggtt tgccccagca ggcgaaaatc ctgtttgatg gtggttaacg
     5041 gcgggatata acatgagctg tcttcggtat cgtcgtatcc cactaccgag atgtccgcac
     5101 caacgcgcag cccggactcg gtaatggcgc gcattgcgcc cagcgccatc tgatcgttgg
     5161 caaccagcat cgcagtggga acgatgccct cattcagcat ttgcatggtt tgttgaaaac
     5221 cggacatggc actccagtcg ccttcccgtt ccgctatcgg ctgaatttga ttgcgagtga
     5281 gatatttatg ccagccagcc agacgcagac gcgccgagac agaacttaat gggcccgcta
     5341 acagcgcgat ttgctggtga cccaatgcga ccagatgctc cacgcccagt cgcgtaccgt
     5401 cttcatggga gaaaataata ctgttgatgg gtgtctggtc agagacatca agaaataacg
     5461 ccggaacatt agtgcaggca gcttccacag caatggcatc ctggtcatcc agcggatagt
     5521 taatgatcag cccactgacg cgttgcgcga gaagattgtg caccgccgct ttacaggctt
     5581 cgacgccgct tcgttctacc atcgacacca ccacgctggc acccagttga tcggcgcgag
     5641 atttaatcgc cgcgacaatt tgcgacggcg cgtgcagggc cagactggag gtggcaacgc
     5701 caatcagcaa cgactgtttg cccgccagtt gttgtgccac gcggttggga atgtaattca
     5761 gctccgccat cgccgcttcc actttttccc gcgttttcgc agaaacgtgg ctggcctggt
     5821 tcaccacgcg ggaaacggtc tgataagaga caccggcata ctctgcgaca tcgtataacg
     5881 ttactggttt cacattcacc accctgaatt gactctcttc cgggcgctat catgccatac
     5941 cgcgaaaggt tttgcgccat tcgatggtgt ccgggatctc gacgctctcc cttatgcgac
     6001 tcctgcatta ggaagcagcc cagtagtagg ttgaggccgt tgagcaccgc cgccgcaagg
     6061 aatggtgcat gcaaggagat ggcgcccaac agtcccccgg ccacggggcc tgccaccata
     6121 cccacgccga aacaagcgct catgagcccg aagtggcgag cccgatcttc cccatcggtg
     6181 atgtcggcga tataggcgcc agcaaccgca cctgtggcgc cggtgatgcc ggccacgatg
     6241 cgtccggcgt agaggatcga gatcgtttag gcaccccagg c
//
