# Supplementary material for: Expanding flavone and flavonol production capabilities in Escherichia coli
Source: Front Bioeng Biotechnol. 2023 Oct 18;11:1275651. doi: 10.3389/fbioe.2023.1275651 (PMC10619664; doi:10.3389/fbioe.2023.1275651)
Supplement: Supplementary file 2 [file DataSheet2.ZIP › Supplementary plasmid maps ZIP ME/SBC015883.gb]

LOCUS       Exported                5842 bp ds-DNA     circular SYN 26-JUN-2023
DEFINITION  synthetic circular DNA
ACCESSION   .
VERSION     .
KEYWORDS    .
SOURCE      synthetic DNA construct
  ORGANISM  synthetic DNA construct
REFERENCE   1  (bases 1 to 5842)
  AUTHORS   Lee TS, Krupa RA, Zhang F, Hajimorad M, Holtz WJ, Prasad N, Lee SK, 
            Keasling JD
  TITLE     BglBrick vectors and datasheets: A synthetic biology platform for 
            gene expression.
  JOURNAL   J Biol Eng. 2011 Sep 20;5:12.
  PUBMED    21933410
REFERENCE   2  (bases 1 to 5842)
  AUTHORS   .
  TITLE     Direct Submission
  JOURNAL   Exported Monday, Jun 26, 2023 from SnapGene 4.3.11
            https://www.snapgene.com
FEATURES             Location/Qualifiers
     source          1..5842
                     /organism="synthetic DNA construct"
                     /mol_type="other DNA"
     promoter        1..30
                     /label=trc promoter
                     /note="strong E. coli promoter; hybrid between the trp and 
                     lac UV5 promoters"
     protein_bind    38..54
                     /label=lac operator
                     /bound_moiety="lac repressor encoded by lacI"
                     /note="The lac repressor binds to the lac operator to 
                     inhibit transcription in E. coli. This inhibition can be 
                     relieved by adding lactose or 
                     isopropyl-beta-D-thiogalactopyranoside (IPTG)."
     CDS             167..1294
                     /codon_start=1
                     /label=GmF3H_Q53B69
                     /translation="MAPTAKTLTYLAQEKTLESSFVRDEEERPKVAYNEFSDEIPVISL
                     AGIDEVDGRRREICEKIVEACENWGIFQVVDHGVDQQLVAEMTRLAKEFFALPPDEKLR
                     FDMSGAKKGGFIVSSHLQGESVQDWREIVTYFSYPKRERDYSRWPDTPEGWRSVTEEYS
                     DKVMGLACKLMEVLSEAMGLEKEGLSKACVDMDQKVVVNYYPKCPQPDLTLGLKRHTDP
                     GTITLLLQDQVGGLQATRDNGKTWITVQPVEAAFVVNLGDHAHYLSNGRFKNADHQAVV
                     NSNHSRLSIATFQNPAPNATVYPLKIREGEKPVMEEPITFAEMYRRKMSKDIEIARMKK
                     LAKEKHLQDLENEKHLQELDQKAKLEAKPLKEILA"
     CDS             1355..2362
                     /codon_start=1
                     /label=CuFLS_Q9ZWQ9
                     /translation="MEVERVQAIASLSHSNGTIPAEFIRPEKEQPASTTYHGPAPEIPT
                     IDLDDPVQDRLVRSIAEASREWGIFQVTNHGIPSDLICKLQAVGKEFFELPQEEKEVYS
                     RPADAKDVQGYGTKLQKEVEGKKSWVDHLFHRVWPPSSINYRFWPKNPPSYRAVNEEYA
                     KYMREVVDKLFTYLSLGLGVEGGVLKEAAGGDDIEYMLKINYYPPCPRPDLALGVVAHT
                     DLSALTVLVPNEVPGLQVFKDDRWIDAKYIPNALVIHIGDQIEILSNGKYKAVLHRTTV
                     NKDKTRMSWPVFLEPPADTVVGPLPQLVDDENPPKYKAKKFKDYSYCKLNKLPQ"
     terminator      2395..2466
                     /label=rrnB T1 terminator
                     /note="transcription terminator T1 from the E. coli rrnB 
                     gene"
     terminator      2482..2509
                     /label=T7Te terminator
                     /note="phage T7 early transcription terminator"
     rep_origin      complement(2671..3216)
                     /direction=LEFT
                     /label=p15A ori
                     /note="Plasmids containing the medium-copy-number p15A 
                     origin of replication can be propagated in E. coli cells 
                     that contain a second plasmid with the ColE1 origin."
     terminator      3330..3424
                     /label=lambda t0 terminator
                     /note="transcription terminator from phage lambda"
     CDS             complement(3454..4314)
                     /codon_start=1
                     /gene="bla"
                     /product="beta-lactamase"
                     /label=AmpR
                     /note="confers resistance to ampicillin, carbenicillin, and
                     related antibiotics"
                     /translation="MSIQHFRVALIPFFAAFCLPVFAHPETLVKVKDAEDQLGARVGYI
                     ELDLNSGKILESFRPEERFPMMSTFKVLLCGAVLSRIDAGQEQLGRRIHYSQNDLVEYS
                     PVTEKHLTDGMTVRELCSAAITMSDNTAANLLLTTIGGPKELTAFLHNMGDHVTRLDRW
                     EPELNEAIPNDERDTTMPVAMATTLRKLLTGELLTLASRQQLIDWMEADKVAGPLLRSA
                     LPAGWFIADKSGAGERGSRGIIAALGPDGKPSRIVVIYTTGSQATMDERNRQIAEIGAS
                     LIKHW"
     promoter        complement(4315..4419)
                     /gene="bla"
                     /label=AmpR promoter
     promoter        4451..4528
                     /gene="lacI (mutant)"
                     /label=lacIq promoter
                     /note="In the lacIq allele, a single base change in the 
                     promoter boosts expression of the lacI gene about 10-fold."
     CDS             4529..5611
                     /codon_start=1
                     /gene="lacI"
                     /product="lac repressor"
                     /label=lacI
                     /note="The lac repressor binds to the lac operator to 
                     inhibit transcription in E. coli. This inhibition can be 
                     relieved by adding lactose or 
                     isopropyl-beta-D-thiogalactopyranoside (IPTG)."
                     /translation="MKPVTLYDVAEYAGVSYQTVSRVVNQASHVSAKTREKVEAAMAEL
                     NYIPNRVAQQLAGKQSLLIGVATSSLALHAPSQIVAAIKSRADQLGASVVVSMVERSGV
                     EACKAAVHNLLAQRVSGLIINYPLDDQDAIAVEAACTNVPALFLDVSDQTPINSIIFSH
                     EDGTRLGVEHLVALGHQQIALLAGPLSSVSARLRLAGWHKYLTRNQIQPIAEREGDWSA
                     MSGFQQTMQMLNEGIVPTAMLVANDQMALGAMRAITESGLRVGADISVVGYDDTEDSSC
                     YIPPLTTIKQDFRLLGQTSVDRLLQLSQGQAVKGNQLLPVSLVKRKTTLAPNTQTASPR
                     ALADSLMQLARQVSRLESGQ"
ORIGIN
        1 ttgacaatta atcatccggc tcgtataatg tgtggaattg tgagcggata acaatttcag
       61 aattcaaaag atctgagtct tgtaaggcaa gggctcaatt gagccccatt ttgtcgtata
      121 tacagtttcg aacccggaat tgaatacaga ggaggaaaga cgtacaatgg ctccaaccgc
      181 taagaccctg acatatttag cccaggagaa aacattagaa tcaagttttg tacgagatga
      241 agaggaacgc ccgaaggtgg cttataacga attttcagat gagatcccgg tcatttccct
      301 ggccggcatt gacgaagtgg atggccgtcg gcgcgaaatt tgtgagaaaa tcgttgaggc
      361 ctgcgagaat tggggtatct tccaagtagt ggatcacggc gtggatcaac aactggtcgc
      421 agaaatgacg cgcttagcca aagaattttt cgcgcttccg cccgatgaaa aattacgatt
      481 cgatatgtcc ggtgcaaaga aaggcggctt tattgtgtct tcacatctgc agggcgaatc
      541 agttcaagac tggcgtgaaa tcgttacgta cttctcgtat cctaaacgtg agcgtgatta
      601 ctcacgctgg cccgatacac ccgaaggatg gcgtagcgtg accgaggaat atagcgacaa
      661 agttatgggg ctggcctgta aattaatgga agtactgtcg gaggccatgg gcctggagaa
      721 agaaggcctg agcaaagcgt gtgtggacat ggatcagaaa gtagtggtca attattaccc
      781 caaatgtcct cagccggatt taacgctagg tctgaaacgc cacaccgatc cgggcaccat
      841 tacgttgctg cttcaggacc aggttggggg attgcaggcg acacgcgata acggtaaaac
      901 ttggataacg gtccagccgg tagaagcggc ctttgtggtt aacctgggcg accacgcgca
      961 ctatctgtca aatggtcgct ttaagaacgc agatcatcaa gctgttgtta actcaaatca
     1021 tagccgcctt tcgattgcca cctttcagaa tccggcgcct aacgcgaccg tttatccgct
     1081 taaaatccgc gagggcgaaa agccggtgat ggaagaaccc atcacgttcg cagaaatgta
     1141 tcgccgtaag atgagtaaag atattgaaat tgcccggatg aagaaattag ccaaagaaaa
     1201 gcatctgcag gatttagaga atgaaaaaca tctgcaggaa ctggatcaga aagcgaagtt
     1261 agaagcaaaa ccgctgaaag aaattcttgc ctaaacaaac gcgtgaccac ccgctgggga
     1321 agtcatgtgg taactaatga tgaggaggta tataatggaa gtagaacgtg tccaggccat
     1381 cgcgagcctg tctcatagca acggaaccat tccggcggaa tttattcgtc cggaaaagga
     1441 acagccggcg tccaccacgt atcatggccc ggcgccggag attccaacca tcgatcttga
     1501 cgacccggtc caggaccgcc tggtcaggag cattgcggaa gcgtcacgtg agtggggcat
     1561 ctttcaagtg actaatcatg ggattcctag cgatttaatc tgcaaactgc aggcggtagg
     1621 caaagagttc tttgaactcc cgcaggaaga aaaggaggtc tactcgcgcc ccgcggacgc
     1681 taaggatgta cagggctatg gcaccaaact gcaaaaagaa gttgaaggca aaaagtcatg
     1741 ggttgaccac ctcttccatc gcgtttggcc gccatcgagt attaactacc gtttctggcc
     1801 gaaaaaccca ccgagttatc gcgcagtgaa tgaagaatac gctaaataca tgcgcgaggt
     1861 cgttgataaa ctgtttacat atctgtcact gggccttggc gtcgaaggcg gcgtcttaaa
     1921 agaagcagcg ggtggtgatg atatcgaata catgttgaaa attaattatt atccgccatg
     1981 cccgcgccct gacctggcgc tgggtgtggt ggcgcatacc gacttatcag ccctaaccgt
     2041 gctcgttcca aacgaagtgc cgggcttgca ggtatttaag gatgatcggt ggattgatgc
     2101 gaaatatatt ccgaatgcct tggttattca tattggcgat caaattgaaa ttttaagcaa
     2161 cggcaaatac aaagcggtcc tgcatcgcac aaccgtgaac aaagataaaa cacgcatgtc
     2221 gtggccggta tttctggaac ctcctgcgga taccgttgtt ggcccactgc ctcaactggt
     2281 cgacgatgaa aatccgccta aatacaaagc caaaaagttt aaagactaca gctactgtaa
     2341 actgaataaa ctaccgcagt gaggatccaa actcgagtaa ggatctccag gcatcaaata
     2401 aaacgaaagg ctcagtcgaa agactgggcc tttcgtttta tctgttgttt gtcggtgaac
     2461 gctctctact agagtcacac tggctcacct tcgggtgggc ctttctgcgt ttatacctag
     2521 ggatatattc cgcttcctcg ctcactgact cgctacgctc ggtcgttcga ctgcggcgag
     2581 cggaaatggc ttacgaacgg ggcggagatt tcctggaaga tgccaggaag atacttaaca
     2641 gggaagtgag agggccgcgg caaagccgtt tttccatagg ctccgccccc ctgacaagca
     2701 tcacgaaatc tgacgctcaa atcagtggtg gcgaaacccg acaggactat aaagatacca
     2761 ggcgtttccc cctggcggct ccctcgtgcg ctctcctgtt cctgcctttc ggtttaccgg
     2821 tgtcattccg ctgttatggc cgcgtttgtc tcattccacg cctgacactc agttccgggt
     2881 aggcagttcg ctccaagctg gactgtatgc acgaaccccc cgttcagtcc gaccgctgcg
     2941 ccttatccgg taactatcgt cttgagtcca acccggaaag acatgcaaaa gcaccactgg
     3001 cagcagccac tggtaattga tttagaggag ttagtcttga agtcatgcgc cggttaaggc
     3061 taaactgaaa ggacaagttt tggtgactgc gctcctccaa gccagttacc tcggttcaaa
     3121 gagttggtag ctcagagaac cttcgaaaaa ccgccctgca aggcggtttt ttcgttttca
     3181 gagcaagaga ttacgcgcag accaaaacga tctcaagaag atcatcttat taatcagata
     3241 aaatatttct agatttcagt gcaatttatc tcttcaaatg tagcacctga agtcagcccc
     3301 atacgatata agttgttact agtgcttgga ttctcaccaa taaaaaacgc ccggcggcaa
     3361 ccgagcgttc tgaacaaatc cagatggagt tctgaggtca ttactggatc tatcaacagg
     3421 agtccaagcg agctcgtaaa cttggtctga cagttaccaa tgcttaatca gtgaggcacc
     3481 tatctcagcg atctgtctat ttcgttcatc catagttgcc tgactccccg tcgtgtagat
     3541 aactacgata cgggagggct taccatctgg ccccagtgct gcaatgatac cgcgagaccc
     3601 acgctcaccg gctccagatt tatcagcaat aaaccagcca gccggaaggg ccgagcgcag
     3661 aagtggtcct gcaactttat ccgcctccat ccagtctatt aattgttgcc gggaagctag
     3721 agtaagtagt tcgccagtta atagtttgcg caacgttgtt gccattgcta caggcatcgt
     3781 ggtgtcacgc tcgtcgtttg gtatggcttc attcagctcc ggttcccaac gatcaaggcg
     3841 agttacatga tcccccatgt tgtgcaaaaa agcggttagc tccttcggtc ctccgatcgt
     3901 tgtcagaagt aagttggccg cagtgttatc actcatggtt atggcagcac tgcataattc
     3961 tcttactgtc atgccatccg taagatgctt ttctgtgact ggtgagtact caaccaagtc
     4021 attctgagaa tagtgtatgc ggcgaccgag ttgctcttgc ccggcgtcaa tacgggataa
     4081 taccgcgcca catagcagaa ctttaaaagt gctcatcatt ggaaaacgtt cttcggggcg
     4141 aaaactctca aggatcttac cgctgttgag atccagttcg atgtaaccca ctcgtgcacc
     4201 caactgatct tcagcatctt ttactttcac cagcgtttct gggtgagcaa aaacaggaag
     4261 gcaaaatgcc gcaaaaaagg gaataagggc gacacggaaa tgttgaatac tcatactctt
     4321 cctttttcaa tattattgaa gcatttatca gggttattgt ctcatgagcg gatacatatt
     4381 tgaatgtatt tagaaaaata aacaaatagg ggttccgcgc acatttcccc gaaaagtgcc
     4441 acctgacgtc gacaccatcg aatggtgcaa aacctttcgc ggtatggcat gatagcgccc
     4501 ggaagagagt caattcaggg tggtgaatgt gaaaccagta acgttatacg atgtcgcaga
     4561 gtatgccggt gtctcttatc agaccgtttc ccgcgtggtg aaccaggcca gccacgtttc
     4621 tgcgaaaacg cgggaaaaag tggaagcggc gatggcggag ctgaattaca ttcccaaccg
     4681 cgtggcacaa caactggcgg gcaaacagtc gttgctgatt ggcgttgcca cctccagtct
     4741 ggccctgcac gcgccgtcgc aaattgtcgc ggcgattaaa tctcgcgccg atcaactggg
     4801 tgccagcgtg gtggtgtcga tggtagaacg aagcggcgtc gaagcctgta aagcggcggt
     4861 gcacaatctt ctcgcgcaac gcgtcagtgg gctgatcatt aactatccgc tggatgacca
     4921 ggatgccatt gctgtggaag ctgcctgcac taatgttccg gcgttatttc ttgatgtctc
     4981 tgaccagaca cccatcaaca gtattatttt ctcccatgaa gacggtacgc gactgggcgt
     5041 ggagcatctg gtcgcattgg gtcaccagca aatcgcgctg ttagcgggcc cattaagttc
     5101 tgtctcggcg cgtctgcgtc tggctggctg gcataaatat ctcactcgca atcaaattca
     5161 gccgatagcg gaacgggaag gcgactggag tgccatgtcc ggttttcaac aaaccatgca
     5221 aatgctgaat gagggcatcg ttcccactgc gatgctggtt gccaacgatc agatggcgct
     5281 gggcgcaatg cgcgccatta ccgagtccgg gctgcgcgtt ggtgcggata tctcggtagt
     5341 gggatacgac gataccgaag acagctcatg ttatatcccg ccgttaacca ccatcaaaca
     5401 ggattttcgc ctgctggggc aaaccagcgt ggaccgcttg ctgcaactct ctcagggcca
     5461 ggcggtgaag ggcaatcagc tgttgcccgt ctcactggtg aaaagaaaaa ccaccctggc
     5521 gcccaatacg caaaccgcct ctccccgcgc gttggccgat tcattaatgc agctggcacg
     5581 acaggtttcc cgactggaaa gcgggcagtg agcgcaacgc aattaatgta agttagcgcg
     5641 aattgatctg gtttgacagc ttatcatcga ctgcacggtg caccaatgct tctggcgtca
     5701 ggcagccatc ggaagctgtg gtatggctgt gcaggtcgta aatcactgca taattcgtgt
     5761 cgctcaaggc gcactcccgt tctggataat gttttttgcg ccgacatcat aacggttctg
     5821 gcaaatattc tgaaatgagc tg
//
