# Supplementary material for: Expanding flavone and flavonol production capabilities in Escherichia coli
Source: Front Bioeng Biotechnol. 2023 Oct 18;11:1275651. doi: 10.3389/fbioe.2023.1275651 (PMC10619664; doi:10.3389/fbioe.2023.1275651)
Supplement: Supplementary file 2 [file DataSheet2.ZIP › Supplementary plasmid maps ZIP ME/SBC015884.gb]

LOCUS       Exported                6257 bp ds-DNA     circular SYN 26-JUN-2023
DEFINITION  synthetic circular DNA
ACCESSION   .
VERSION     .
KEYWORDS    pBbA1a-RFP
SOURCE      synthetic DNA construct
  ORGANISM  synthetic DNA construct
REFERENCE   1  (bases 1 to 6257)
  AUTHORS   Lee TS, Krupa RA, Zhang F, Hajimorad M, Holtz WJ, Prasad N, Lee SK, 
            Keasling JD
  TITLE     BglBrick vectors and datasheets: A synthetic biology platform for 
            gene expression.
  JOURNAL   J Biol Eng. 2011 Sep 20;5:12.
  PUBMED    21933410
REFERENCE   2  (bases 1 to 6257)
  AUTHORS   .
  TITLE     Direct Submission
  JOURNAL   Exported Monday, Jun 26, 2023 from SnapGene 4.3.11
            https://www.snapgene.com
FEATURES             Location/Qualifiers
     source          1..6257
                     /organism="synthetic DNA construct"
                     /mol_type="other DNA"
     promoter        1..30
                     /label=trc promoter
                     /note="strong E. coli promoter; hybrid between the trp and 
                     lac UV5 promoters"
     protein_bind    38..54
                     /label=lac operator
                     /bound_moiety="lac repressor encoded by lacI"
                     /note="The lac repressor binds to the lac operator to 
                     inhibit transcription in E. coli. This inhibition can be 
                     relieved by adding lactose or 
                     isopropyl-beta-D-thiogalactopyranoside (IPTG)."
     CDS             167..1294
                     /codon_start=1
                     /label=GmF3H_Q53B69
                     /translation="MAPTAKTLTYLAQEKTLESSFVRDEEERPKVAYNEFSDEIPVISL
                     AGIDEVDGRRREICEKIVEACENWGIFQVVDHGVDQQLVAEMTRLAKEFFALPPDEKLR
                     FDMSGAKKGGFIVSSHLQGESVQDWREIVTYFSYPKRERDYSRWPDTPEGWRSVTEEYS
                     DKVMGLACKLMEVLSEAMGLEKEGLSKACVDMDQKVVVNYYPKCPQPDLTLGLKRHTDP
                     GTITLLLQDQVGGLQATRDNGKTWITVQPVEAAFVVNLGDHAHYLSNGRFKNADHQAVV
                     NSNHSRLSIATFQNPAPNATVYPLKIREGEKPVMEEPITFAEMYRRKMSKDIEIARMKK
                     LAKEKHLQDLENEKHLQELDQKAKLEAKPLKEILA"
     terminator      1357..1394
     misc_feature    1627..1656
                     /label=trc
     protein_bind    1664..1680
     CDS             1770..2777
                     /codon_start=1
                     /label=CuFLS_Q9ZWQ9
                     /translation="MEVERVQAIASLSHSNGTIPAEFIRPEKEQPASTTYHGPAPEIPT
                     IDLDDPVQDRLVRSIAEASREWGIFQVTNHGIPSDLICKLQAVGKEFFELPQEEKEVYS
                     RPADAKDVQGYGTKLQKEVEGKKSWVDHLFHRVWPPSSINYRFWPKNPPSYRAVNEEYA
                     KYMREVVDKLFTYLSLGLGVEGGVLKEAAGGDDIEYMLKINYYPPCPRPDLALGVVAHT
                     DLSALTVLVPNEVPGLQVFKDDRWIDAKYIPNALVIHIGDQIEILSNGKYKAVLHRTTV
                     NKDKTRMSWPVFLEPPADTVVGPLPQLVDDENPPKYKAKKFKDYSYCKLNKLPQ"
     terminator      2810..2881
                     /label=rrnB T1 terminator
                     /note="transcription terminator T1 from the E. coli rrnB 
                     gene"
     terminator      2897..2924
                     /label=T7Te terminator
                     /note="phage T7 early transcription terminator"
     rep_origin      complement(3086..3631)
                     /direction=LEFT
                     /label=p15A ori
                     /note="Plasmids containing the medium-copy-number p15A 
                     origin of replication can be propagated in E. coli cells 
                     that contain a second plasmid with the ColE1 origin."
     terminator      3745..3839
                     /label=lambda t0 terminator
                     /note="transcription terminator from phage lambda"
     CDS             complement(3869..4729)
                     /codon_start=1
                     /gene="bla"
                     /product="beta-lactamase"
                     /label=AmpR
                     /note="confers resistance to ampicillin, carbenicillin, and
                     related antibiotics"
                     /translation="MSIQHFRVALIPFFAAFCLPVFAHPETLVKVKDAEDQLGARVGYI
                     ELDLNSGKILESFRPEERFPMMSTFKVLLCGAVLSRIDAGQEQLGRRIHYSQNDLVEYS
                     PVTEKHLTDGMTVRELCSAAITMSDNTAANLLLTTIGGPKELTAFLHNMGDHVTRLDRW
                     EPELNEAIPNDERDTTMPVAMATTLRKLLTGELLTLASRQQLIDWMEADKVAGPLLRSA
                     LPAGWFIADKSGAGERGSRGIIAALGPDGKPSRIVVIYTTGSQATMDERNRQIAEIGAS
                     LIKHW"
     promoter        complement(4730..4834)
                     /gene="bla"
                     /label=AmpR promoter
     promoter        4866..4943
                     /gene="lacI (mutant)"
                     /label=lacIq promoter
                     /note="In the lacIq allele, a single base change in the 
                     promoter boosts expression of the lacI gene about 10-fold."
     CDS             4944..6026
                     /codon_start=1
                     /gene="lacI"
                     /product="lac repressor"
                     /label=lacI
                     /note="The lac repressor binds to the lac operator to 
                     inhibit transcription in E. coli. This inhibition can be 
                     relieved by adding lactose or 
                     isopropyl-beta-D-thiogalactopyranoside (IPTG)."
                     /translation="MKPVTLYDVAEYAGVSYQTVSRVVNQASHVSAKTREKVEAAMAEL
                     NYIPNRVAQQLAGKQSLLIGVATSSLALHAPSQIVAAIKSRADQLGASVVVSMVERSGV
                     EACKAAVHNLLAQRVSGLIINYPLDDQDAIAVEAACTNVPALFLDVSDQTPINSIIFSH
                     EDGTRLGVEHLVALGHQQIALLAGPLSSVSARLRLAGWHKYLTRNQIQPIAEREGDWSA
                     MSGFQQTMQMLNEGIVPTAMLVANDQMALGAMRAITESGLRVGADISVVGYDDTEDSSC
                     YIPPLTTIKQDFRLLGQTSVDRLLQLSQGQAVKGNQLLPVSLVKRKTTLAPNTQTASPR
                     ALADSLMQLARQVSRLESGQ"
ORIGIN
        1 ttgacaatta atcatccggc tcgtataatg tgtggaattg tgagcggata acaatttcag
       61 aattcaaaag atctgagtct tgtaaggcaa gggctcaatt gagccccatt ttgtcgtata
      121 tacagtttcg aacccggaat tgaatacaga ggaggaaaga cgtacaatgg ctccaaccgc
      181 taagaccctg acatatttag cccaggagaa aacattagaa tcaagttttg tacgagatga
      241 agaggaacgc ccgaaggtgg cttataacga attttcagat gagatcccgg tcatttccct
      301 ggccggcatt gacgaagtgg atggccgtcg gcgcgaaatt tgtgagaaaa tcgttgaggc
      361 ctgcgagaat tggggtatct tccaagtagt ggatcacggc gtggatcaac aactggtcgc
      421 agaaatgacg cgcttagcca aagaattttt cgcgcttccg cccgatgaaa aattacgatt
      481 cgatatgtcc ggtgcaaaga aaggcggctt tattgtgtct tcacatctgc agggcgaatc
      541 agttcaagac tggcgtgaaa tcgttacgta cttctcgtat cctaaacgtg agcgtgatta
      601 ctcacgctgg cccgatacac ccgaaggatg gcgtagcgtg accgaggaat atagcgacaa
      661 agttatgggg ctggcctgta aattaatgga agtactgtcg gaggccatgg gcctggagaa
      721 agaaggcctg agcaaagcgt gtgtggacat ggatcagaaa gtagtggtca attattaccc
      781 caaatgtcct cagccggatt taacgctagg tctgaaacgc cacaccgatc cgggcaccat
      841 tacgttgctg cttcaggacc aggttggggg attgcaggcg acacgcgata acggtaaaac
      901 ttggataacg gtccagccgg tagaagcggc ctttgtggtt aacctgggcg accacgcgca
      961 ctatctgtca aatggtcgct ttaagaacgc agatcatcaa gctgttgtta actcaaatca
     1021 tagccgcctt tcgattgcca cctttcagaa tccggcgcct aacgcgaccg tttatccgct
     1081 taaaatccgc gagggcgaaa agccggtgat ggaagaaccc atcacgttcg cagaaatgta
     1141 tcgccgtaag atgagtaaag atattgaaat tgcccggatg aagaaattag ccaaagaaaa
     1201 gcatctgcag gatttagaga atgaaaaaca tctgcaggaa ctggatcaga aagcgaagtt
     1261 agaagcaaaa ccgctgaaag aaattcttgc ctaataacaa acaagaagta acttatcggc
     1321 agtcggaata gttcccttca cgatagccgc ctgagcaaaa aaaaccccgc cctgtcaggg
     1381 gcggggtttt tttttgcgca acgcaattaa tgtaagttag cgcgaattga tctggtttga
     1441 cagcttatca tcgactgcac ggtgcaccaa tgcttctggc gtcaggcagc catcggaagc
     1501 tgtggtatgg ctgtgcaggt cgtaaatcac tgcataattc gtgtcgctca aggcgcactc
     1561 ccgttctgga taatgttttt tgcgccgaca tcataacggt tctggcaaat attctgaaat
     1621 gagctgttga caattaatca tccggctcgt ataatgtgtg gaattgtgag cggataacaa
     1681 tttcaataga taccgccgta gggaagcgaa caaacgcgtg accacccgct ggggaagtca
     1741 tgtggtaact aatgatgagg aggtatataa tggaagtaga acgtgtccag gccatcgcga
     1801 gcctgtctca tagcaacgga accattccgg cggaatttat tcgtccggaa aaggaacagc
     1861 cggcgtccac cacgtatcat ggcccggcgc cggagattcc aaccatcgat cttgacgacc
     1921 cggtccagga ccgcctggtc aggagcattg cggaagcgtc acgtgagtgg ggcatctttc
     1981 aagtgactaa tcatgggatt cctagcgatt taatctgcaa actgcaggcg gtaggcaaag
     2041 agttctttga actcccgcag gaagaaaagg aggtctactc gcgccccgcg gacgctaagg
     2101 atgtacaggg ctatggcacc aaactgcaaa aagaagttga aggcaaaaag tcatgggttg
     2161 accacctctt ccatcgcgtt tggccgccat cgagtattaa ctaccgtttc tggccgaaaa
     2221 acccaccgag ttatcgcgca gtgaatgaag aatacgctaa atacatgcgc gaggtcgttg
     2281 ataaactgtt tacatatctg tcactgggcc ttggcgtcga aggcggcgtc ttaaaagaag
     2341 cagcgggtgg tgatgatatc gaatacatgt tgaaaattaa ttattatccg ccatgcccgc
     2401 gccctgacct ggcgctgggt gtggtggcgc ataccgactt atcagcccta accgtgctcg
     2461 ttccaaacga agtgccgggc ttgcaggtat ttaaggatga tcggtggatt gatgcgaaat
     2521 atattccgaa tgccttggtt attcatattg gcgatcaaat tgaaatttta agcaacggca
     2581 aatacaaagc ggtcctgcat cgcacaaccg tgaacaaaga taaaacacgc atgtcgtggc
     2641 cggtatttct ggaacctcct gcggataccg ttgttggccc actgcctcaa ctggtcgacg
     2701 atgaaaatcc gcctaaatac aaagccaaaa agtttaaaga ctacagctac tgtaaactga
     2761 ataaactacc gcagtgagga tccaaactcg agtaaggatc tccaggcatc aaataaaacg
     2821 aaaggctcag tcgaaagact gggcctttcg ttttatctgt tgtttgtcgg tgaacgctct
     2881 ctactagagt cacactggct caccttcggg tgggcctttc tgcgtttata cctagggata
     2941 tattccgctt cctcgctcac tgactcgcta cgctcggtcg ttcgactgcg gcgagcggaa
     3001 atggcttacg aacggggcgg agatttcctg gaagatgcca ggaagatact taacagggaa
     3061 gtgagagggc cgcggcaaag ccgtttttcc ataggctccg cccccctgac aagcatcacg
     3121 aaatctgacg ctcaaatcag tggtggcgaa acccgacagg actataaaga taccaggcgt
     3181 ttccccctgg cggctccctc gtgcgctctc ctgttcctgc ctttcggttt accggtgtca
     3241 ttccgctgtt atggccgcgt ttgtctcatt ccacgcctga cactcagttc cgggtaggca
     3301 gttcgctcca agctggactg tatgcacgaa ccccccgttc agtccgaccg ctgcgcctta
     3361 tccggtaact atcgtcttga gtccaacccg gaaagacatg caaaagcacc actggcagca
     3421 gccactggta attgatttag aggagttagt cttgaagtca tgcgccggtt aaggctaaac
     3481 tgaaaggaca agttttggtg actgcgctcc tccaagccag ttacctcggt tcaaagagtt
     3541 ggtagctcag agaaccttcg aaaaaccgcc ctgcaaggcg gttttttcgt tttcagagca
     3601 agagattacg cgcagaccaa aacgatctca agaagatcat cttattaatc agataaaata
     3661 tttctagatt tcagtgcaat ttatctcttc aaatgtagca cctgaagtca gccccatacg
     3721 atataagttg ttactagtgc ttggattctc accaataaaa aacgcccggc ggcaaccgag
     3781 cgttctgaac aaatccagat ggagttctga ggtcattact ggatctatca acaggagtcc
     3841 aagcgagctc gtaaacttgg tctgacagtt accaatgctt aatcagtgag gcacctatct
     3901 cagcgatctg tctatttcgt tcatccatag ttgcctgact ccccgtcgtg tagataacta
     3961 cgatacggga gggcttacca tctggcccca gtgctgcaat gataccgcga gacccacgct
     4021 caccggctcc agatttatca gcaataaacc agccagccgg aagggccgag cgcagaagtg
     4081 gtcctgcaac tttatccgcc tccatccagt ctattaattg ttgccgggaa gctagagtaa
     4141 gtagttcgcc agttaatagt ttgcgcaacg ttgttgccat tgctacaggc atcgtggtgt
     4201 cacgctcgtc gtttggtatg gcttcattca gctccggttc ccaacgatca aggcgagtta
     4261 catgatcccc catgttgtgc aaaaaagcgg ttagctcctt cggtcctccg atcgttgtca
     4321 gaagtaagtt ggccgcagtg ttatcactca tggttatggc agcactgcat aattctctta
     4381 ctgtcatgcc atccgtaaga tgcttttctg tgactggtga gtactcaacc aagtcattct
     4441 gagaatagtg tatgcggcga ccgagttgct cttgcccggc gtcaatacgg gataataccg
     4501 cgccacatag cagaacttta aaagtgctca tcattggaaa acgttcttcg gggcgaaaac
     4561 tctcaaggat cttaccgctg ttgagatcca gttcgatgta acccactcgt gcacccaact
     4621 gatcttcagc atcttttact ttcaccagcg tttctgggtg agcaaaaaca ggaaggcaaa
     4681 atgccgcaaa aaagggaata agggcgacac ggaaatgttg aatactcata ctcttccttt
     4741 ttcaatatta ttgaagcatt tatcagggtt attgtctcat gagcggatac atatttgaat
     4801 gtatttagaa aaataaacaa ataggggttc cgcgcacatt tccccgaaaa gtgccacctg
     4861 acgtcgacac catcgaatgg tgcaaaacct ttcgcggtat ggcatgatag cgcccggaag
     4921 agagtcaatt cagggtggtg aatgtgaaac cagtaacgtt atacgatgtc gcagagtatg
     4981 ccggtgtctc ttatcagacc gtttcccgcg tggtgaacca ggccagccac gtttctgcga
     5041 aaacgcggga aaaagtggaa gcggcgatgg cggagctgaa ttacattccc aaccgcgtgg
     5101 cacaacaact ggcgggcaaa cagtcgttgc tgattggcgt tgccacctcc agtctggccc
     5161 tgcacgcgcc gtcgcaaatt gtcgcggcga ttaaatctcg cgccgatcaa ctgggtgcca
     5221 gcgtggtggt gtcgatggta gaacgaagcg gcgtcgaagc ctgtaaagcg gcggtgcaca
     5281 atcttctcgc gcaacgcgtc agtgggctga tcattaacta tccgctggat gaccaggatg
     5341 ccattgctgt ggaagctgcc tgcactaatg ttccggcgtt atttcttgat gtctctgacc
     5401 agacacccat caacagtatt attttctccc atgaagacgg tacgcgactg ggcgtggagc
     5461 atctggtcgc attgggtcac cagcaaatcg cgctgttagc gggcccatta agttctgtct
     5521 cggcgcgtct gcgtctggct ggctggcata aatatctcac tcgcaatcaa attcagccga
     5581 tagcggaacg ggaaggcgac tggagtgcca tgtccggttt tcaacaaacc atgcaaatgc
     5641 tgaatgaggg catcgttccc actgcgatgc tggttgccaa cgatcagatg gcgctgggcg
     5701 caatgcgcgc cattaccgag tccgggctgc gcgttggtgc ggatatctcg gtagtgggat
     5761 acgacgatac cgaagacagc tcatgttata tcccgccgtt aaccaccatc aaacaggatt
     5821 ttcgcctgct ggggcaaacc agcgtggacc gcttgctgca actctctcag ggccaggcgg
     5881 tgaagggcaa tcagctgttg cccgtctcac tggtgaaaag aaaaaccacc ctggcgccca
     5941 atacgcaaac cgcctctccc cgcgcgttgg ccgattcatt aatgcagctg gcacgacagg
     6001 tttcccgact ggaaagcggg cagtgagcgc aacgcaatta atgtaagtta gcgcgaattg
     6061 atctggtttg acagcttatc atcgactgca cggtgcacca atgcttctgg cgtcaggcag
     6121 ccatcggaag ctgtggtatg gctgtgcagg tcgtaaatca ctgcataatt cgtgtcgctc
     6181 aaggcgcact cccgttctgg ataatgtttt ttgcgccgac atcataacgg ttctggcaaa
     6241 tattctgaaa tgagctg
//
