# Supplementary material for: Expanding flavone and flavonol production capabilities in Escherichia coli
Source: Front Bioeng Biotechnol. 2023 Oct 18;11:1275651. doi: 10.3389/fbioe.2023.1275651 (PMC10619664; doi:10.3389/fbioe.2023.1275651)
Supplement: Supplementary file 2 [file DataSheet2.ZIP › Supplementary plasmid maps ZIP ME/SBC015885.gb]

LOCUS       Exported                6311 bp ds-DNA     circular SYN 26-JUN-2023
DEFINITION  synthetic circular DNA
ACCESSION   .
VERSION     .
KEYWORDS    .
SOURCE      synthetic DNA construct
  ORGANISM  synthetic DNA construct
REFERENCE   1  (bases 1 to 6311)
  AUTHORS   Lee TS, Krupa RA, Zhang F, Hajimorad M, Holtz WJ, Prasad N, Lee SK, 
            Keasling JD
  TITLE     BglBrick vectors and datasheets: A synthetic biology platform for 
            gene expression.
  JOURNAL   J Biol Eng. 2011 Sep 20;5:12.
  PUBMED    21933410
REFERENCE   2  (bases 1 to 6311)
  AUTHORS   .
  TITLE     Direct Submission
  JOURNAL   Exported Monday, Jun 26, 2023 from SnapGene 4.3.11
            https://www.snapgene.com
FEATURES             Location/Qualifiers
     source          1..6311
                     /organism="synthetic DNA construct"
                     /mol_type="other DNA"
     source          1328..1763
     source          1331..1369
     source          1370..1763
                     /organism="synthetic DNA construct"
                     /mol_type="other DNA"
     promoter        1..30
                     /label=trc promoter
                     /note="strong E. coli promoter; hybrid between the trp and 
                     lac UV5 promoters"
     protein_bind    38..54
                     /label=lac operator
                     /bound_moiety="lac repressor encoded by lacI"
                     /note="The lac repressor binds to the lac operator to 
                     inhibit transcription in E. coli. This inhibition can be 
                     relieved by adding lactose or 
                     isopropyl-beta-D-thiogalactopyranoside (IPTG)."
     CDS             167..1294
                     /codon_start=1
                     /label=GmF3H_Q53B69
                     /translation="MAPTAKTLTYLAQEKTLESSFVRDEEERPKVAYNEFSDEIPVISL
                     AGIDEVDGRRREICEKIVEACENWGIFQVVDHGVDQQLVAEMTRLAKEFFALPPDEKLR
                     FDMSGAKKGGFIVSSHLQGESVQDWREIVTYFSYPKRERDYSRWPDTPEGWRSVTEEYS
                     DKVMGLACKLMEVLSEAMGLEKEGLSKACVDMDQKVVVNYYPKCPQPDLTLGLKRHTDP
                     GTITLLLQDQVGGLQATRDNGKTWITVQPVEAAFVVNLGDHAHYLSNGRFKNADHQAVV
                     NSNHSRLSIATFQNPAPNATVYPLKIREGEKPVMEEPITFAEMYRRKMSKDIEIARMKK
                     LAKEKHLQDLENEKHLQELDQKAKLEAKPLKEILA"
     terminator      1331..1368
     promoter        1680..1710
                     /label=lac UV5 promoter
                     /note="E. coli lac promoter with an ""up"" mutation"
     protein_bind    1718..1734
                     /label=lac operator
                     /bound_moiety="lac repressor encoded by lacI"
                     /note="The lac repressor binds to the lac operator to 
                     inhibit transcription in E. coli. This inhibition can be 
                     relieved by adding lactose or 
                     isopropyl-beta-D-thiogalactopyranoside (IPTG)."
     CDS             1824..2831
                     /codon_start=1
                     /label=CuFLS_Q9ZWQ9
                     /translation="MEVERVQAIASLSHSNGTIPAEFIRPEKEQPASTTYHGPAPEIPT
                     IDLDDPVQDRLVRSIAEASREWGIFQVTNHGIPSDLICKLQAVGKEFFELPQEEKEVYS
                     RPADAKDVQGYGTKLQKEVEGKKSWVDHLFHRVWPPSSINYRFWPKNPPSYRAVNEEYA
                     KYMREVVDKLFTYLSLGLGVEGGVLKEAAGGDDIEYMLKINYYPPCPRPDLALGVVAHT
                     DLSALTVLVPNEVPGLQVFKDDRWIDAKYIPNALVIHIGDQIEILSNGKYKAVLHRTTV
                     NKDKTRMSWPVFLEPPADTVVGPLPQLVDDENPPKYKAKKFKDYSYCKLNKLPQ"
     terminator      2864..2935
                     /label=rrnB T1 terminator
                     /note="transcription terminator T1 from the E. coli rrnB 
                     gene"
     terminator      2951..2978
                     /label=T7Te terminator
                     /note="phage T7 early transcription terminator"
     rep_origin      complement(3140..3685)
                     /direction=LEFT
                     /label=p15A ori
                     /note="Plasmids containing the medium-copy-number p15A 
                     origin of replication can be propagated in E. coli cells 
                     that contain a second plasmid with the ColE1 origin."
     terminator      3799..3893
                     /label=lambda t0 terminator
                     /note="transcription terminator from phage lambda"
     CDS             complement(3923..4783)
                     /codon_start=1
                     /gene="bla"
                     /product="beta-lactamase"
                     /label=AmpR
                     /note="confers resistance to ampicillin, carbenicillin, and
                     related antibiotics"
                     /translation="MSIQHFRVALIPFFAAFCLPVFAHPETLVKVKDAEDQLGARVGYI
                     ELDLNSGKILESFRPEERFPMMSTFKVLLCGAVLSRIDAGQEQLGRRIHYSQNDLVEYS
                     PVTEKHLTDGMTVRELCSAAITMSDNTAANLLLTTIGGPKELTAFLHNMGDHVTRLDRW
                     EPELNEAIPNDERDTTMPVAMATTLRKLLTGELLTLASRQQLIDWMEADKVAGPLLRSA
                     LPAGWFIADKSGAGERGSRGIIAALGPDGKPSRIVVIYTTGSQATMDERNRQIAEIGAS
                     LIKHW"
     promoter        complement(4784..4888)
                     /gene="bla"
                     /label=AmpR promoter
     promoter        4920..4997
                     /gene="lacI (mutant)"
                     /label=lacIq promoter
                     /note="In the lacIq allele, a single base change in the 
                     promoter boosts expression of the lacI gene about 10-fold."
     CDS             4998..6080
                     /codon_start=1
                     /gene="lacI"
                     /product="lac repressor"
                     /label=lacI
                     /note="The lac repressor binds to the lac operator to 
                     inhibit transcription in E. coli. This inhibition can be 
                     relieved by adding lactose or 
                     isopropyl-beta-D-thiogalactopyranoside (IPTG)."
                     /translation="MKPVTLYDVAEYAGVSYQTVSRVVNQASHVSAKTREKVEAAMAEL
                     NYIPNRVAQQLAGKQSLLIGVATSSLALHAPSQIVAAIKSRADQLGASVVVSMVERSGV
                     EACKAAVHNLLAQRVSGLIINYPLDDQDAIAVEAACTNVPALFLDVSDQTPINSIIFSH
                     EDGTRLGVEHLVALGHQQIALLAGPLSSVSARLRLAGWHKYLTRNQIQPIAEREGDWSA
                     MSGFQQTMQMLNEGIVPTAMLVANDQMALGAMRAITESGLRVGADISVVGYDDTEDSSC
                     YIPPLTTIKQDFRLLGQTSVDRLLQLSQGQAVKGNQLLPVSLVKRKTTLAPNTQTASPR
                     ALADSLMQLARQVSRLESGQ"
ORIGIN
        1 ttgacaatta atcatccggc tcgtataatg tgtggaattg tgagcggata acaatttcag
       61 aattcaaaag atctgagtct tgtaaggcaa gggctcaatt gagccccatt ttgtcgtata
      121 tacagtttcg aacccggaat tgaatacaga ggaggaaaga cgtacaatgg ctccaaccgc
      181 taagaccctg acatatttag cccaggagaa aacattagaa tcaagttttg tacgagatga
      241 agaggaacgc ccgaaggtgg cttataacga attttcagat gagatcccgg tcatttccct
      301 ggccggcatt gacgaagtgg atggccgtcg gcgcgaaatt tgtgagaaaa tcgttgaggc
      361 ctgcgagaat tggggtatct tccaagtagt ggatcacggc gtggatcaac aactggtcgc
      421 agaaatgacg cgcttagcca aagaattttt cgcgcttccg cccgatgaaa aattacgatt
      481 cgatatgtcc ggtgcaaaga aaggcggctt tattgtgtct tcacatctgc agggcgaatc
      541 agttcaagac tggcgtgaaa tcgttacgta cttctcgtat cctaaacgtg agcgtgatta
      601 ctcacgctgg cccgatacac ccgaaggatg gcgtagcgtg accgaggaat atagcgacaa
      661 agttatgggg ctggcctgta aattaatgga agtactgtcg gaggccatgg gcctggagaa
      721 agaaggcctg agcaaagcgt gtgtggacat ggatcagaaa gtagtggtca attattaccc
      781 caaatgtcct cagccggatt taacgctagg tctgaaacgc cacaccgatc cgggcaccat
      841 tacgttgctg cttcaggacc aggttggggg attgcaggcg acacgcgata acggtaaaac
      901 ttggataacg gtccagccgg tagaagcggc ctttgtggtt aacctgggcg accacgcgca
      961 ctatctgtca aatggtcgct ttaagaacgc agatcatcaa gctgttgtta actcaaatca
     1021 tagccgcctt tcgattgcca cctttcagaa tccggcgcct aacgcgaccg tttatccgct
     1081 taaaatccgc gagggcgaaa agccggtgat ggaagaaccc atcacgttcg cagaaatgta
     1141 tcgccgtaag atgagtaaag atattgaaat tgcccggatg aagaaattag ccaaagaaaa
     1201 gcatctgcag gatttagaga atgaaaaaca tctgcaggaa ctggatcaga aagcgaagtt
     1261 agaagcaaaa ccgctgaaag aaattcttgc ctaatgatca aattctatac tttaccaaag
     1321 gcgcgacgga aaaaaaaacc ccgccctgtc aggggcgggg tttttttttc gggatctcga
     1381 cgctctccct tatgcgactc ctgcattagg aagcagccca gtagtaggtt gaggccgttg
     1441 agcaccgccg ccgcaaggaa tggtgcatgc aaggagatgg cgcccaacag tcccccggcc
     1501 acggggcctg ccaccatacc cacgccgaaa caagcgctca tgagcccgaa gtggcgagcc
     1561 cgatcttccc catcggtgat gtcggcgata taggcgccag caaccgcacc tgtggcgccg
     1621 gtgatgccgg ccacgatgcg tccggcgtag aggatcgaga tcgtttaggc accccaggct
     1681 ttacacttta tgcttccggc tcgtataatg tgtggaattg tgagcggata acaatttcag
     1741 aattcaaaag atctgagtct tgtacaaacg cgtgaccacc cgctggggaa gtcatgtggt
     1801 aactaatgat gaggaggtat ataatggaag tagaacgtgt ccaggccatc gcgagcctgt
     1861 ctcatagcaa cggaaccatt ccggcggaat ttattcgtcc ggaaaaggaa cagccggcgt
     1921 ccaccacgta tcatggcccg gcgccggaga ttccaaccat cgatcttgac gacccggtcc
     1981 aggaccgcct ggtcaggagc attgcggaag cgtcacgtga gtggggcatc tttcaagtga
     2041 ctaatcatgg gattcctagc gatttaatct gcaaactgca ggcggtaggc aaagagttct
     2101 ttgaactccc gcaggaagaa aaggaggtct actcgcgccc cgcggacgct aaggatgtac
     2161 agggctatgg caccaaactg caaaaagaag ttgaaggcaa aaagtcatgg gttgaccacc
     2221 tcttccatcg cgtttggccg ccatcgagta ttaactaccg tttctggccg aaaaacccac
     2281 cgagttatcg cgcagtgaat gaagaatacg ctaaatacat gcgcgaggtc gttgataaac
     2341 tgtttacata tctgtcactg ggccttggcg tcgaaggcgg cgtcttaaaa gaagcagcgg
     2401 gtggtgatga tatcgaatac atgttgaaaa ttaattatta tccgccatgc ccgcgccctg
     2461 acctggcgct gggtgtggtg gcgcataccg acttatcagc cctaaccgtg ctcgttccaa
     2521 acgaagtgcc gggcttgcag gtatttaagg atgatcggtg gattgatgcg aaatatattc
     2581 cgaatgcctt ggttattcat attggcgatc aaattgaaat tttaagcaac ggcaaataca
     2641 aagcggtcct gcatcgcaca accgtgaaca aagataaaac acgcatgtcg tggccggtat
     2701 ttctggaacc tcctgcggat accgttgttg gcccactgcc tcaactggtc gacgatgaaa
     2761 atccgcctaa atacaaagcc aaaaagttta aagactacag ctactgtaaa ctgaataaac
     2821 taccgcagtg aggatccaaa ctcgagtaag gatctccagg catcaaataa aacgaaaggc
     2881 tcagtcgaaa gactgggcct ttcgttttat ctgttgtttg tcggtgaacg ctctctacta
     2941 gagtcacact ggctcacctt cgggtgggcc tttctgcgtt tatacctagg gatatattcc
     3001 gcttcctcgc tcactgactc gctacgctcg gtcgttcgac tgcggcgagc ggaaatggct
     3061 tacgaacggg gcggagattt cctggaagat gccaggaaga tacttaacag ggaagtgaga
     3121 gggccgcggc aaagccgttt ttccataggc tccgcccccc tgacaagcat cacgaaatct
     3181 gacgctcaaa tcagtggtgg cgaaacccga caggactata aagataccag gcgtttcccc
     3241 ctggcggctc cctcgtgcgc tctcctgttc ctgcctttcg gtttaccggt gtcattccgc
     3301 tgttatggcc gcgtttgtct cattccacgc ctgacactca gttccgggta ggcagttcgc
     3361 tccaagctgg actgtatgca cgaacccccc gttcagtccg accgctgcgc cttatccggt
     3421 aactatcgtc ttgagtccaa cccggaaaga catgcaaaag caccactggc agcagccact
     3481 ggtaattgat ttagaggagt tagtcttgaa gtcatgcgcc ggttaaggct aaactgaaag
     3541 gacaagtttt ggtgactgcg ctcctccaag ccagttacct cggttcaaag agttggtagc
     3601 tcagagaacc ttcgaaaaac cgccctgcaa ggcggttttt tcgttttcag agcaagagat
     3661 tacgcgcaga ccaaaacgat ctcaagaaga tcatcttatt aatcagataa aatatttcta
     3721 gatttcagtg caatttatct cttcaaatgt agcacctgaa gtcagcccca tacgatataa
     3781 gttgttacta gtgcttggat tctcaccaat aaaaaacgcc cggcggcaac cgagcgttct
     3841 gaacaaatcc agatggagtt ctgaggtcat tactggatct atcaacagga gtccaagcga
     3901 gctcgtaaac ttggtctgac agttaccaat gcttaatcag tgaggcacct atctcagcga
     3961 tctgtctatt tcgttcatcc atagttgcct gactccccgt cgtgtagata actacgatac
     4021 gggagggctt accatctggc cccagtgctg caatgatacc gcgagaccca cgctcaccgg
     4081 ctccagattt atcagcaata aaccagccag ccggaagggc cgagcgcaga agtggtcctg
     4141 caactttatc cgcctccatc cagtctatta attgttgccg ggaagctaga gtaagtagtt
     4201 cgccagttaa tagtttgcgc aacgttgttg ccattgctac aggcatcgtg gtgtcacgct
     4261 cgtcgtttgg tatggcttca ttcagctccg gttcccaacg atcaaggcga gttacatgat
     4321 cccccatgtt gtgcaaaaaa gcggttagct ccttcggtcc tccgatcgtt gtcagaagta
     4381 agttggccgc agtgttatca ctcatggtta tggcagcact gcataattct cttactgtca
     4441 tgccatccgt aagatgcttt tctgtgactg gtgagtactc aaccaagtca ttctgagaat
     4501 agtgtatgcg gcgaccgagt tgctcttgcc cggcgtcaat acgggataat accgcgccac
     4561 atagcagaac tttaaaagtg ctcatcattg gaaaacgttc ttcggggcga aaactctcaa
     4621 ggatcttacc gctgttgaga tccagttcga tgtaacccac tcgtgcaccc aactgatctt
     4681 cagcatcttt tactttcacc agcgtttctg ggtgagcaaa aacaggaagg caaaatgccg
     4741 caaaaaaggg aataagggcg acacggaaat gttgaatact catactcttc ctttttcaat
     4801 attattgaag catttatcag ggttattgtc tcatgagcgg atacatattt gaatgtattt
     4861 agaaaaataa acaaataggg gttccgcgca catttccccg aaaagtgcca cctgacgtcg
     4921 acaccatcga atggtgcaaa acctttcgcg gtatggcatg atagcgcccg gaagagagtc
     4981 aattcagggt ggtgaatgtg aaaccagtaa cgttatacga tgtcgcagag tatgccggtg
     5041 tctcttatca gaccgtttcc cgcgtggtga accaggccag ccacgtttct gcgaaaacgc
     5101 gggaaaaagt ggaagcggcg atggcggagc tgaattacat tcccaaccgc gtggcacaac
     5161 aactggcggg caaacagtcg ttgctgattg gcgttgccac ctccagtctg gccctgcacg
     5221 cgccgtcgca aattgtcgcg gcgattaaat ctcgcgccga tcaactgggt gccagcgtgg
     5281 tggtgtcgat ggtagaacga agcggcgtcg aagcctgtaa agcggcggtg cacaatcttc
     5341 tcgcgcaacg cgtcagtggg ctgatcatta actatccgct ggatgaccag gatgccattg
     5401 ctgtggaagc tgcctgcact aatgttccgg cgttatttct tgatgtctct gaccagacac
     5461 ccatcaacag tattattttc tcccatgaag acggtacgcg actgggcgtg gagcatctgg
     5521 tcgcattggg tcaccagcaa atcgcgctgt tagcgggccc attaagttct gtctcggcgc
     5581 gtctgcgtct ggctggctgg cataaatatc tcactcgcaa tcaaattcag ccgatagcgg
     5641 aacgggaagg cgactggagt gccatgtccg gttttcaaca aaccatgcaa atgctgaatg
     5701 agggcatcgt tcccactgcg atgctggttg ccaacgatca gatggcgctg ggcgcaatgc
     5761 gcgccattac cgagtccggg ctgcgcgttg gtgcggatat ctcggtagtg ggatacgacg
     5821 ataccgaaga cagctcatgt tatatcccgc cgttaaccac catcaaacag gattttcgcc
     5881 tgctggggca aaccagcgtg gaccgcttgc tgcaactctc tcagggccag gcggtgaagg
     5941 gcaatcagct gttgcccgtc tcactggtga aaagaaaaac caccctggcg cccaatacgc
     6001 aaaccgcctc tccccgcgcg ttggccgatt cattaatgca gctggcacga caggtttccc
     6061 gactggaaag cgggcagtga gcgcaacgca attaatgtaa gttagcgcga attgatctgg
     6121 tttgacagct tatcatcgac tgcacggtgc accaatgctt ctggcgtcag gcagccatcg
     6181 gaagctgtgg tatggctgtg caggtcgtaa atcactgcat aattcgtgtc gctcaaggcg
     6241 cactcccgtt ctggataatg ttttttgcgc cgacatcata acggttctgg caaatattct
     6301 gaaatgagct g
//
