# Supplementary material for: Expanding flavone and flavonol production capabilities in Escherichia coli
Source: Front Bioeng Biotechnol. 2023 Oct 18;11:1275651. doi: 10.3389/fbioe.2023.1275651 (PMC10619664; doi:10.3389/fbioe.2023.1275651)
Supplement: Supplementary file 2 [file DataSheet2.ZIP › Supplementary plasmid maps ZIP ME/SBC015886.gb]

LOCUS       Exported                5964 bp ds-DNA     circular SYN 26-JUN-2023
DEFINITION  synthetic circular DNA
ACCESSION   .
VERSION     .
KEYWORDS    .
SOURCE      synthetic DNA construct
  ORGANISM  synthetic DNA construct
REFERENCE   1  (bases 1 to 5964)
  AUTHORS   Lee TS, Krupa RA, Zhang F, Hajimorad M, Holtz WJ, Prasad N, Lee SK, 
            Keasling JD
  TITLE     BglBrick vectors and datasheets: A synthetic biology platform for 
            gene expression.
  JOURNAL   J Biol Eng. 2011 Sep 20;5:12.
  PUBMED    21933410
REFERENCE   2  (bases 1 to 5964)
  AUTHORS   .
  TITLE     Direct Submission
  JOURNAL   Exported Monday, Jun 26, 2023 from SnapGene 4.3.11
            https://www.snapgene.com
FEATURES             Location/Qualifiers
     source          1..5964
                     /organism="synthetic DNA construct"
                     /mol_type="other DNA"
     promoter        1..31
                     /label=lac UV5 promoter
                     /note="E. coli lac promoter with an ""up"" mutation"
     protein_bind    39..55
                     /label=lac operator
                     /bound_moiety="lac repressor encoded by lacI"
                     /note="The lac repressor binds to the lac operator to 
                     inhibit transcription in E. coli. This inhibition can be 
                     relieved by adding lactose or 
                     isopropyl-beta-D-thiogalactopyranoside (IPTG)."
     primer_bind     44..92
                     /label=EH166_f
     CDS             168..1295
                     /codon_start=1
                     /label=GmF3H_Q53B69
                     /translation="MAPTAKTLTYLAQEKTLESSFVRDEEERPKVAYNEFSDEIPVISL
                     AGIDEVDGRRREICEKIVEACENWGIFQVVDHGVDQQLVAEMTRLAKEFFALPPDEKLR
                     FDMSGAKKGGFIVSSHLQGESVQDWREIVTYFSYPKRERDYSRWPDTPEGWRSVTEEYS
                     DKVMGLACKLMEVLSEAMGLEKEGLSKACVDMDQKVVVNYYPKCPQPDLTLGLKRHTDP
                     GTITLLLQDQVGGLQATRDNGKTWITVQPVEAAFVVNLGDHAHYLSNGRFKNADHQAVV
                     NSNHSRLSIATFQNPAPNATVYPLKIREGEKPVMEEPITFAEMYRRKMSKDIEIARMKK
                     LAKEKHLQDLENEKHLQELDQKAKLEAKPLKEILA"
     primer_bind     complement(1272..1295)
                     /label=EH167_r
     primer_bind     1276..1312
                     /label=EH168_f
     CDS             1356..2363
                     /codon_start=1
                     /label=CuFLS_Q9ZWQ9
                     /translation="MEVERVQAIASLSHSNGTIPAEFIRPEKEQPASTTYHGPAPEIPT
                     IDLDDPVQDRLVRSIAEASREWGIFQVTNHGIPSDLICKLQAVGKEFFELPQEEKEVYS
                     RPADAKDVQGYGTKLQKEVEGKKSWVDHLFHRVWPPSSINYRFWPKNPPSYRAVNEEYA
                     KYMREVVDKLFTYLSLGLGVEGGVLKEAAGGDDIEYMLKINYYPPCPRPDLALGVVAHT
                     DLSALTVLVPNEVPGLQVFKDDRWIDAKYIPNALVIHIGDQIEILSNGKYKAVLHRTTV
                     NKDKTRMSWPVFLEPPADTVVGPLPQLVDDENPPKYKAKKFKDYSYCKLNKLPQ"
     primer_bind     complement(2341..2387)
                     /label=EH169_r
     terminator      2396..2467
                     /label=rrnB T1 terminator
                     /note="transcription terminator T1 from the E. coli rrnB 
                     gene"
     terminator      2483..2510
                     /label=T7Te terminator
                     /note="phage T7 early transcription terminator"
     primer_bind     complement(2538..2555)
                     /label=L4440
                     /note="L4440 vector, forward primer"
     rep_origin      complement(2672..3217)
                     /direction=LEFT
                     /label=p15A ori
                     /note="Plasmids containing the medium-copy-number p15A 
                     origin of replication can be propagated in E. coli cells 
                     that contain a second plasmid with the ColE1 origin."
     primer_bind     complement(2691..2711)
                     /label=2.RB.AY-SHIKI-2
     primer_bind     complement(2752..2771)
                     /label=pBR322ori-F
                     /note="pBR322 origin, forward primer"
     terminator      3331..3425
                     /label=lambda t0 terminator
                     /note="transcription terminator from phage lambda"
     CDS             complement(3455..4315)
                     /codon_start=1
                     /gene="bla"
                     /product="beta-lactamase"
                     /label=AmpR
                     /note="confers resistance to ampicillin, carbenicillin, and
                     related antibiotics"
                     /translation="MSIQHFRVALIPFFAAFCLPVFAHPETLVKVKDAEDQLGARVGYI
                     ELDLNSGKILESFRPEERFPMMSTFKVLLCGAVLSRIDAGQEQLGRRIHYSQNDLVEYS
                     PVTEKHLTDGMTVRELCSAAITMSDNTAANLLLTTIGGPKELTAFLHNMGDHVTRLDRW
                     EPELNEAIPNDERDTTMPVAMATTLRKLLTGELLTLASRQQLIDWMEADKVAGPLLRSA
                     LPAGWFIADKSGAGERGSRGIIAALGPDGKPSRIVVIYTTGSQATMDERNRQIAEIGAS
                     LIKHW"
     primer_bind     4078..4097
                     /label=Amp-R
                     /note="Ampicillin resistance gene, reverse primer"
     promoter        complement(4316..4420)
                     /gene="bla"
                     /label=AmpR promoter
     CDS             complement(4494..5576)
                     /codon_start=1
                     /gene="lacI"
                     /product="lac repressor"
                     /label=lacI
                     /note="The lac repressor binds to the lac operator to 
                     inhibit transcription in E. coli. This inhibition can be 
                     relieved by adding lactose or 
                     isopropyl-beta-D-thiogalactopyranoside (IPTG)."
                     /translation="MKPVTLYDVAEYAGVSYQTVSRVVNQASHVSAKTREKVEAAMAEL
                     NYIPNRVAQQLAGKQSLLIGVATSSLALHAPSQIVAAIKSRADQLGASVVVSMVERSGV
                     EACKAAVHNLLAQRVSGLIINYPLDDQDAIAVEAACTNVPALFLDVSDQTPINSIIFSH
                     EDGTRLGVEHLVALGHQQIALLAGPLSSVSARLRLAGWHKYLTRNQIQPIAEREGDWSA
                     MSGFQQTMQMLNEGIVPTAMLVANDQMALGAMRAITESGLRVGADISVVGYDDTEDSSC
                     YIPPLTTIKQDFRLLGQTSVDRLLQLSQGQAVKGNQLLPVSLVKRKTTLAPNTQTASPR
                     ALADSLMQLARQVSRLESGQ"
     primer_bind     5538..5557
                     /label=LacI-R
                     /note="LacI, reverse primer"
     promoter        complement(5577..5654)
                     /gene="lacI"
                     /label=lacI promoter
     primer_bind     5681..5701
                     /label=3.RB.AY-SHIKI-3
     primer_bind     5860..5879
                     /label=pBRrevBam
                     /note="pBR322 vectors, tet region, downstream of BamHI, 
                     reverse primer"
ORIGIN
        1 tttacacttt atgcttccgg ctcgtataat gtgtggaatt gtgagcggat aacaatttca
       61 gaattcaaaa gatctgagtc ttgtaaggca agggctcaat tgagccccat tttgtcgtat
      121 atacagtttc gaacccggaa ttgaatacag aggaggaaag acgtacaatg gctccaaccg
      181 ctaagaccct gacatattta gcccaggaga aaacattaga atcaagtttt gtacgagatg
      241 aagaggaacg cccgaaggtg gcttataacg aattttcaga tgagatcccg gtcatttccc
      301 tggccggcat tgacgaagtg gatggccgtc ggcgcgaaat ttgtgagaaa atcgttgagg
      361 cctgcgagaa ttggggtatc ttccaagtag tggatcacgg cgtggatcaa caactggtcg
      421 cagaaatgac gcgcttagcc aaagaatttt tcgcgcttcc gcccgatgaa aaattacgat
      481 tcgatatgtc cggtgcaaag aaaggcggct ttattgtgtc ttcacatctg cagggcgaat
      541 cagttcaaga ctggcgtgaa atcgttacgt acttctcgta tcctaaacgt gagcgtgatt
      601 actcacgctg gcccgataca cccgaaggat ggcgtagcgt gaccgaggaa tatagcgaca
      661 aagttatggg gctggcctgt aaattaatgg aagtactgtc ggaggccatg ggcctggaga
      721 aagaaggcct gagcaaagcg tgtgtggaca tggatcagaa agtagtggtc aattattacc
      781 ccaaatgtcc tcagccggat ttaacgctag gtctgaaacg ccacaccgat ccgggcacca
      841 ttacgttgct gcttcaggac caggttgggg gattgcaggc gacacgcgat aacggtaaaa
      901 cttggataac ggtccagccg gtagaagcgg cctttgtggt taacctgggc gaccacgcgc
      961 actatctgtc aaatggtcgc tttaagaacg cagatcatca agctgttgtt aactcaaatc
     1021 atagccgcct ttcgattgcc acctttcaga atccggcgcc taacgcgacc gtttatccgc
     1081 ttaaaatccg cgagggcgaa aagccggtga tggaagaacc catcacgttc gcagaaatgt
     1141 atcgccgtaa gatgagtaaa gatattgaaa ttgcccggat gaagaaatta gccaaagaaa
     1201 agcatctgca ggatttagag aatgaaaaac atctgcagga actggatcag aaagcgaagt
     1261 tagaagcaaa accgctgaaa gaaattcttg cctaaacaaa cgcgtgacca cccgctgggg
     1321 aagtcatgtg gtaactaatg atgaggaggt atataatgga agtagaacgt gtccaggcca
     1381 tcgcgagcct gtctcatagc aacggaacca ttccggcgga atttattcgt ccggaaaagg
     1441 aacagccggc gtccaccacg tatcatggcc cggcgccgga gattccaacc atcgatcttg
     1501 acgacccggt ccaggaccgc ctggtcagga gcattgcgga agcgtcacgt gagtggggca
     1561 tctttcaagt gactaatcat gggattccta gcgatttaat ctgcaaactg caggcggtag
     1621 gcaaagagtt ctttgaactc ccgcaggaag aaaaggaggt ctactcgcgc cccgcggacg
     1681 ctaaggatgt acagggctat ggcaccaaac tgcaaaaaga agttgaaggc aaaaagtcat
     1741 gggttgacca cctcttccat cgcgtttggc cgccatcgag tattaactac cgtttctggc
     1801 cgaaaaaccc accgagttat cgcgcagtga atgaagaata cgctaaatac atgcgcgagg
     1861 tcgttgataa actgtttaca tatctgtcac tgggccttgg cgtcgaaggc ggcgtcttaa
     1921 aagaagcagc gggtggtgat gatatcgaat acatgttgaa aattaattat tatccgccat
     1981 gcccgcgccc tgacctggcg ctgggtgtgg tggcgcatac cgacttatca gccctaaccg
     2041 tgctcgttcc aaacgaagtg ccgggcttgc aggtatttaa ggatgatcgg tggattgatg
     2101 cgaaatatat tccgaatgcc ttggttattc atattggcga tcaaattgaa attttaagca
     2161 acggcaaata caaagcggtc ctgcatcgca caaccgtgaa caaagataaa acacgcatgt
     2221 cgtggccggt atttctggaa cctcctgcgg ataccgttgt tggcccactg cctcaactgg
     2281 tcgacgatga aaatccgcct aaatacaaag ccaaaaagtt taaagactac agctactgta
     2341 aactgaataa actaccgcag tgaggatcca aactcgagta aggatctcca ggcatcaaat
     2401 aaaacgaaag gctcagtcga aagactgggc ctttcgtttt atctgttgtt tgtcggtgaa
     2461 cgctctctac tagagtcaca ctggctcacc ttcgggtggg cctttctgcg tttataccta
     2521 gggatatatt ccgcttcctc gctcactgac tcgctacgct cggtcgttcg actgcggcga
     2581 gcggaaatgg cttacgaacg gggcggagat ttcctggaag atgccaggaa gatacttaac
     2641 agggaagtga gagggccgcg gcaaagccgt ttttccatag gctccgcccc cctgacaagc
     2701 atcacgaaat ctgacgctca aatcagtggt ggcgaaaccc gacaggacta taaagatacc
     2761 aggcgtttcc ccctggcggc tccctcgtgc gctctcctgt tcctgccttt cggtttaccg
     2821 gtgtcattcc gctgttatgg ccgcgtttgt ctcattccac gcctgacact cagttccggg
     2881 taggcagttc gctccaagct ggactgtatg cacgaacccc ccgttcagtc cgaccgctgc
     2941 gccttatccg gtaactatcg tcttgagtcc aacccggaaa gacatgcaaa agcaccactg
     3001 gcagcagcca ctggtaattg atttagagga gttagtcttg aagtcatgcg ccggttaagg
     3061 ctaaactgaa aggacaagtt ttggtgactg cgctcctcca agccagttac ctcggttcaa
     3121 agagttggta gctcagagaa ccttcgaaaa accgccctgc aaggcggttt tttcgttttc
     3181 agagcaagag attacgcgca gaccaaaacg atctcaagaa gatcatctta ttaatcagat
     3241 aaaatatttc tagatttcag tgcaatttat ctcttcaaat gtagcacctg aagtcagccc
     3301 catacgatat aagttgttac tagtgcttgg attctcacca ataaaaaacg cccggcggca
     3361 accgagcgtt ctgaacaaat ccagatggag ttctgaggtc attactggat ctatcaacag
     3421 gagtccaagc gagctcgtaa acttggtctg acagttacca atgcttaatc agtgaggcac
     3481 ctatctcagc gatctgtcta tttcgttcat ccatagttgc ctgactcccc gtcgtgtaga
     3541 taactacgat acgggagggc ttaccatctg gccccagtgc tgcaatgata ccgcgagacc
     3601 cacgctcacc ggctccagat ttatcagcaa taaaccagcc agccggaagg gccgagcgca
     3661 gaagtggtcc tgcaacttta tccgcctcca tccagtctat taattgttgc cgggaagcta
     3721 gagtaagtag ttcgccagtt aatagtttgc gcaacgttgt tgccattgct acaggcatcg
     3781 tggtgtcacg ctcgtcgttt ggtatggctt cattcagctc cggttcccaa cgatcaaggc
     3841 gagttacatg atcccccatg ttgtgcaaaa aagcggttag ctccttcggt cctccgatcg
     3901 ttgtcagaag taagttggcc gcagtgttat cactcatggt tatggcagca ctgcataatt
     3961 ctcttactgt catgccatcc gtaagatgct tttctgtgac tggtgagtac tcaaccaagt
     4021 cattctgaga atagtgtatg cggcgaccga gttgctcttg cccggcgtca atacgggata
     4081 ataccgcgcc acatagcaga actttaaaag tgctcatcat tggaaaacgt tcttcggggc
     4141 gaaaactctc aaggatctta ccgctgttga gatccagttc gatgtaaccc actcgtgcac
     4201 ccaactgatc ttcagcatct tttactttca ccagcgtttc tgggtgagca aaaacaggaa
     4261 ggcaaaatgc cgcaaaaaag ggaataaggg cgacacggaa atgttgaata ctcatactct
     4321 tcctttttca atattattga agcatttatc agggttattg tctcatgagc ggatacatat
     4381 ttgaatgtat ttagaaaaat aaacaaatag gggttccgcg cacatttccc cgaaaagtgc
     4441 cacctgacgt cggtgcctaa tgagtgagct aacttacatt aattgcgttg cgctcactgc
     4501 ccgctttcca gtcgggaaac ctgtcgtgcc agctgcatta atgaatcggc caacgcgcgg
     4561 ggagaggcgg tttgcgtatt gggcgccagg gtggtttttc ttttcaccag tgagacgggc
     4621 aacagctgat tgcccttcac cgcctggccc tgagagagtt gcagcaagcg gtccacgctg
     4681 gtttgcccca gcaggcgaaa atcctgtttg atggtggtta acggcgggat ataacatgag
     4741 ctgtcttcgg tatcgtcgta tcccactacc gagatgtccg caccaacgcg cagcccggac
     4801 tcggtaatgg cgcgcattgc gcccagcgcc atctgatcgt tggcaaccag catcgcagtg
     4861 ggaacgatgc cctcattcag catttgcatg gtttgttgaa aaccggacat ggcactccag
     4921 tcgccttccc gttccgctat cggctgaatt tgattgcgag tgagatattt atgccagcca
     4981 gccagacgca gacgcgccga gacagaactt aatgggcccg ctaacagcgc gatttgctgg
     5041 tgacccaatg cgaccagatg ctccacgccc agtcgcgtac cgtcttcatg ggagaaaata
     5101 atactgttga tgggtgtctg gtcagagaca tcaagaaata acgccggaac attagtgcag
     5161 gcagcttcca cagcaatggc atcctggtca tccagcggat agttaatgat cagcccactg
     5221 acgcgttgcg cgagaagatt gtgcaccgcc gctttacagg cttcgacgcc gcttcgttct
     5281 accatcgaca ccaccacgct ggcacccagt tgatcggcgc gagatttaat cgccgcgaca
     5341 atttgcgacg gcgcgtgcag ggccagactg gaggtggcaa cgccaatcag caacgactgt
     5401 ttgcccgcca gttgttgtgc cacgcggttg ggaatgtaat tcagctccgc catcgccgct
     5461 tccacttttt cccgcgtttt cgcagaaacg tggctggcct ggttcaccac gcgggaaacg
     5521 gtctgataag agacaccggc atactctgcg acatcgtata acgttactgg tttcacattc
     5581 accaccctga attgactctc ttccgggcgc tatcatgcca taccgcgaaa ggttttgcgc
     5641 cattcgatgg tgtccgggat ctcgacgctc tcccttatgc gactcctgca ttaggaagca
     5701 gcccagtagt aggttgaggc cgttgagcac cgccgccgca aggaatggtg catgcaagga
     5761 gatggcgccc aacagtcccc cggccacggg gcctgccacc atacccacgc cgaaacaagc
     5821 gctcatgagc ccgaagtggc gagcccgatc ttccccatcg gtgatgtcgg cgatataggc
     5881 gccagcaacc gcacctgtgg cgccggtgat gccggccacg atgcgtccgg cgtagaggat
     5941 cgagatcgtt taggcacccc aggc
//
