# Supplementary material for: Expanding flavone and flavonol production capabilities in Escherichia coli
Source: Front Bioeng Biotechnol. 2023 Oct 18;11:1275651. doi: 10.3389/fbioe.2023.1275651 (PMC10619664; doi:10.3389/fbioe.2023.1275651)
Supplement: Supplementary file 2 [file DataSheet2.ZIP › Supplementary plasmid maps ZIP ME/SBC015887.gb]

LOCUS       Exported                6379 bp ds-DNA     circular SYN 26-JUN-2023
DEFINITION  synthetic circular DNA
ACCESSION   .
VERSION     .
KEYWORDS    .
SOURCE      synthetic DNA construct
  ORGANISM  synthetic DNA construct
REFERENCE   1  (bases 1 to 6379)
  AUTHORS   Lee TS, Krupa RA, Zhang F, Hajimorad M, Holtz WJ, Prasad N, Lee SK, 
            Keasling JD
  TITLE     BglBrick vectors and datasheets: A synthetic biology platform for 
            gene expression.
  JOURNAL   J Biol Eng. 2011 Sep 20;5:12.
  PUBMED    21933410
REFERENCE   2  (bases 1 to 6379)
  AUTHORS   .
  TITLE     Direct Submission
  JOURNAL   Exported Monday, Jun 26, 2023 from SnapGene 4.3.11
            https://www.snapgene.com
FEATURES             Location/Qualifiers
     source          1..6379
                     /organism="synthetic DNA construct"
                     /mol_type="other DNA"
     promoter        1..31
                     /label=lac UV5 promoter
                     /note="E. coli lac promoter with an ""up"" mutation"
     protein_bind    39..55
                     /label=lac operator
                     /bound_moiety="lac repressor encoded by lacI"
                     /note="The lac repressor binds to the lac operator to 
                     inhibit transcription in E. coli. This inhibition can be 
                     relieved by adding lactose or 
                     isopropyl-beta-D-thiogalactopyranoside (IPTG)."
     CDS             168..1295
                     /codon_start=1
                     /label=GmF3H_Q53B69
                     /translation="MAPTAKTLTYLAQEKTLESSFVRDEEERPKVAYNEFSDEIPVISL
                     AGIDEVDGRRREICEKIVEACENWGIFQVVDHGVDQQLVAEMTRLAKEFFALPPDEKLR
                     FDMSGAKKGGFIVSSHLQGESVQDWREIVTYFSYPKRERDYSRWPDTPEGWRSVTEEYS
                     DKVMGLACKLMEVLSEAMGLEKEGLSKACVDMDQKVVVNYYPKCPQPDLTLGLKRHTDP
                     GTITLLLQDQVGGLQATRDNGKTWITVQPVEAAFVVNLGDHAHYLSNGRFKNADHQAVV
                     NSNHSRLSIATFQNPAPNATVYPLKIREGEKPVMEEPITFAEMYRRKMSKDIEIARMKK
                     LAKEKHLQDLENEKHLQELDQKAKLEAKPLKEILA"
     terminator      1358..1395
     misc_feature    1628..1657
                     /label=trc
     protein_bind    1665..1681
     CDS             1771..2778
                     /codon_start=1
                     /label=CuFLS_Q9ZWQ9
                     /translation="MEVERVQAIASLSHSNGTIPAEFIRPEKEQPASTTYHGPAPEIPT
                     IDLDDPVQDRLVRSIAEASREWGIFQVTNHGIPSDLICKLQAVGKEFFELPQEEKEVYS
                     RPADAKDVQGYGTKLQKEVEGKKSWVDHLFHRVWPPSSINYRFWPKNPPSYRAVNEEYA
                     KYMREVVDKLFTYLSLGLGVEGGVLKEAAGGDDIEYMLKINYYPPCPRPDLALGVVAHT
                     DLSALTVLVPNEVPGLQVFKDDRWIDAKYIPNALVIHIGDQIEILSNGKYKAVLHRTTV
                     NKDKTRMSWPVFLEPPADTVVGPLPQLVDDENPPKYKAKKFKDYSYCKLNKLPQ"
     terminator      2811..2882
                     /label=rrnB T1 terminator
                     /note="transcription terminator T1 from the E. coli rrnB 
                     gene"
     terminator      2898..2925
                     /label=T7Te terminator
                     /note="phage T7 early transcription terminator"
     rep_origin      complement(3087..3632)
                     /direction=LEFT
                     /label=p15A ori
                     /note="Plasmids containing the medium-copy-number p15A 
                     origin of replication can be propagated in E. coli cells 
                     that contain a second plasmid with the ColE1 origin."
     terminator      3746..3840
                     /label=lambda t0 terminator
                     /note="transcription terminator from phage lambda"
     CDS             complement(3870..4730)
                     /codon_start=1
                     /gene="bla"
                     /product="beta-lactamase"
                     /label=AmpR
                     /note="confers resistance to ampicillin, carbenicillin, and
                     related antibiotics"
                     /translation="MSIQHFRVALIPFFAAFCLPVFAHPETLVKVKDAEDQLGARVGYI
                     ELDLNSGKILESFRPEERFPMMSTFKVLLCGAVLSRIDAGQEQLGRRIHYSQNDLVEYS
                     PVTEKHLTDGMTVRELCSAAITMSDNTAANLLLTTIGGPKELTAFLHNMGDHVTRLDRW
                     EPELNEAIPNDERDTTMPVAMATTLRKLLTGELLTLASRQQLIDWMEADKVAGPLLRSA
                     LPAGWFIADKSGAGERGSRGIIAALGPDGKPSRIVVIYTTGSQATMDERNRQIAEIGAS
                     LIKHW"
     promoter        complement(4731..4835)
                     /gene="bla"
                     /label=AmpR promoter
     CDS             complement(4909..5991)
                     /codon_start=1
                     /gene="lacI"
                     /product="lac repressor"
                     /label=lacI
                     /note="The lac repressor binds to the lac operator to 
                     inhibit transcription in E. coli. This inhibition can be 
                     relieved by adding lactose or 
                     isopropyl-beta-D-thiogalactopyranoside (IPTG)."
                     /translation="MKPVTLYDVAEYAGVSYQTVSRVVNQASHVSAKTREKVEAAMAEL
                     NYIPNRVAQQLAGKQSLLIGVATSSLALHAPSQIVAAIKSRADQLGASVVVSMVERSGV
                     EACKAAVHNLLAQRVSGLIINYPLDDQDAIAVEAACTNVPALFLDVSDQTPINSIIFSH
                     EDGTRLGVEHLVALGHQQIALLAGPLSSVSARLRLAGWHKYLTRNQIQPIAEREGDWSA
                     MSGFQQTMQMLNEGIVPTAMLVANDQMALGAMRAITESGLRVGADISVVGYDDTEDSSC
                     YIPPLTTIKQDFRLLGQTSVDRLLQLSQGQAVKGNQLLPVSLVKRKTTLAPNTQTASPR
                     ALADSLMQLARQVSRLESGQ"
     promoter        complement(5992..6069)
                     /gene="lacI"
                     /label=lacI promoter
ORIGIN
        1 tttacacttt atgcttccgg ctcgtataat gtgtggaatt gtgagcggat aacaatttca
       61 gaattcaaaa gatctgagtc ttgtaaggca agggctcaat tgagccccat tttgtcgtat
      121 atacagtttc gaacccggaa ttgaatacag aggaggaaag acgtacaatg gctccaaccg
      181 ctaagaccct gacatattta gcccaggaga aaacattaga atcaagtttt gtacgagatg
      241 aagaggaacg cccgaaggtg gcttataacg aattttcaga tgagatcccg gtcatttccc
      301 tggccggcat tgacgaagtg gatggccgtc ggcgcgaaat ttgtgagaaa atcgttgagg
      361 cctgcgagaa ttggggtatc ttccaagtag tggatcacgg cgtggatcaa caactggtcg
      421 cagaaatgac gcgcttagcc aaagaatttt tcgcgcttcc gcccgatgaa aaattacgat
      481 tcgatatgtc cggtgcaaag aaaggcggct ttattgtgtc ttcacatctg cagggcgaat
      541 cagttcaaga ctggcgtgaa atcgttacgt acttctcgta tcctaaacgt gagcgtgatt
      601 actcacgctg gcccgataca cccgaaggat ggcgtagcgt gaccgaggaa tatagcgaca
      661 aagttatggg gctggcctgt aaattaatgg aagtactgtc ggaggccatg ggcctggaga
      721 aagaaggcct gagcaaagcg tgtgtggaca tggatcagaa agtagtggtc aattattacc
      781 ccaaatgtcc tcagccggat ttaacgctag gtctgaaacg ccacaccgat ccgggcacca
      841 ttacgttgct gcttcaggac caggttgggg gattgcaggc gacacgcgat aacggtaaaa
      901 cttggataac ggtccagccg gtagaagcgg cctttgtggt taacctgggc gaccacgcgc
      961 actatctgtc aaatggtcgc tttaagaacg cagatcatca agctgttgtt aactcaaatc
     1021 atagccgcct ttcgattgcc acctttcaga atccggcgcc taacgcgacc gtttatccgc
     1081 ttaaaatccg cgagggcgaa aagccggtga tggaagaacc catcacgttc gcagaaatgt
     1141 atcgccgtaa gatgagtaaa gatattgaaa ttgcccggat gaagaaatta gccaaagaaa
     1201 agcatctgca ggatttagag aatgaaaaac atctgcagga actggatcag aaagcgaagt
     1261 tagaagcaaa accgctgaaa gaaattcttg cctaataaca aacaagaagt aacttatcgg
     1321 cagtcggaat agttcccttc acgatagccg cctgagcaaa aaaaaccccg ccctgtcagg
     1381 ggcggggttt ttttttgcgc aacgcaatta atgtaagtta gcgcgaattg atctggtttg
     1441 acagcttatc atcgactgca cggtgcacca atgcttctgg cgtcaggcag ccatcggaag
     1501 ctgtggtatg gctgtgcagg tcgtaaatca ctgcataatt cgtgtcgctc aaggcgcact
     1561 cccgttctgg ataatgtttt ttgcgccgac atcataacgg ttctggcaaa tattctgaaa
     1621 tgagctgttg acaattaatc atccggctcg tataatgtgt ggaattgtga gcggataaca
     1681 atttcaatag ataccgccgt agggaagcga acaaacgcgt gaccacccgc tggggaagtc
     1741 atgtggtaac taatgatgag gaggtatata atggaagtag aacgtgtcca ggccatcgcg
     1801 agcctgtctc atagcaacgg aaccattccg gcggaattta ttcgtccgga aaaggaacag
     1861 ccggcgtcca ccacgtatca tggcccggcg ccggagattc caaccatcga tcttgacgac
     1921 ccggtccagg accgcctggt caggagcatt gcggaagcgt cacgtgagtg gggcatcttt
     1981 caagtgacta atcatgggat tcctagcgat ttaatctgca aactgcaggc ggtaggcaaa
     2041 gagttctttg aactcccgca ggaagaaaag gaggtctact cgcgccccgc ggacgctaag
     2101 gatgtacagg gctatggcac caaactgcaa aaagaagttg aaggcaaaaa gtcatgggtt
     2161 gaccacctct tccatcgcgt ttggccgcca tcgagtatta actaccgttt ctggccgaaa
     2221 aacccaccga gttatcgcgc agtgaatgaa gaatacgcta aatacatgcg cgaggtcgtt
     2281 gataaactgt ttacatatct gtcactgggc cttggcgtcg aaggcggcgt cttaaaagaa
     2341 gcagcgggtg gtgatgatat cgaatacatg ttgaaaatta attattatcc gccatgcccg
     2401 cgccctgacc tggcgctggg tgtggtggcg cataccgact tatcagccct aaccgtgctc
     2461 gttccaaacg aagtgccggg cttgcaggta tttaaggatg atcggtggat tgatgcgaaa
     2521 tatattccga atgccttggt tattcatatt ggcgatcaaa ttgaaatttt aagcaacggc
     2581 aaatacaaag cggtcctgca tcgcacaacc gtgaacaaag ataaaacacg catgtcgtgg
     2641 ccggtatttc tggaacctcc tgcggatacc gttgttggcc cactgcctca actggtcgac
     2701 gatgaaaatc cgcctaaata caaagccaaa aagtttaaag actacagcta ctgtaaactg
     2761 aataaactac cgcagtgagg atccaaactc gagtaaggat ctccaggcat caaataaaac
     2821 gaaaggctca gtcgaaagac tgggcctttc gttttatctg ttgtttgtcg gtgaacgctc
     2881 tctactagag tcacactggc tcaccttcgg gtgggccttt ctgcgtttat acctagggat
     2941 atattccgct tcctcgctca ctgactcgct acgctcggtc gttcgactgc ggcgagcgga
     3001 aatggcttac gaacggggcg gagatttcct ggaagatgcc aggaagatac ttaacaggga
     3061 agtgagaggg ccgcggcaaa gccgtttttc cataggctcc gcccccctga caagcatcac
     3121 gaaatctgac gctcaaatca gtggtggcga aacccgacag gactataaag ataccaggcg
     3181 tttccccctg gcggctccct cgtgcgctct cctgttcctg cctttcggtt taccggtgtc
     3241 attccgctgt tatggccgcg tttgtctcat tccacgcctg acactcagtt ccgggtaggc
     3301 agttcgctcc aagctggact gtatgcacga accccccgtt cagtccgacc gctgcgcctt
     3361 atccggtaac tatcgtcttg agtccaaccc ggaaagacat gcaaaagcac cactggcagc
     3421 agccactggt aattgattta gaggagttag tcttgaagtc atgcgccggt taaggctaaa
     3481 ctgaaaggac aagttttggt gactgcgctc ctccaagcca gttacctcgg ttcaaagagt
     3541 tggtagctca gagaaccttc gaaaaaccgc cctgcaaggc ggttttttcg ttttcagagc
     3601 aagagattac gcgcagacca aaacgatctc aagaagatca tcttattaat cagataaaat
     3661 atttctagat ttcagtgcaa tttatctctt caaatgtagc acctgaagtc agccccatac
     3721 gatataagtt gttactagtg cttggattct caccaataaa aaacgcccgg cggcaaccga
     3781 gcgttctgaa caaatccaga tggagttctg aggtcattac tggatctatc aacaggagtc
     3841 caagcgagct cgtaaacttg gtctgacagt taccaatgct taatcagtga ggcacctatc
     3901 tcagcgatct gtctatttcg ttcatccata gttgcctgac tccccgtcgt gtagataact
     3961 acgatacggg agggcttacc atctggcccc agtgctgcaa tgataccgcg agacccacgc
     4021 tcaccggctc cagatttatc agcaataaac cagccagccg gaagggccga gcgcagaagt
     4081 ggtcctgcaa ctttatccgc ctccatccag tctattaatt gttgccggga agctagagta
     4141 agtagttcgc cagttaatag tttgcgcaac gttgttgcca ttgctacagg catcgtggtg
     4201 tcacgctcgt cgtttggtat ggcttcattc agctccggtt cccaacgatc aaggcgagtt
     4261 acatgatccc ccatgttgtg caaaaaagcg gttagctcct tcggtcctcc gatcgttgtc
     4321 agaagtaagt tggccgcagt gttatcactc atggttatgg cagcactgca taattctctt
     4381 actgtcatgc catccgtaag atgcttttct gtgactggtg agtactcaac caagtcattc
     4441 tgagaatagt gtatgcggcg accgagttgc tcttgcccgg cgtcaatacg ggataatacc
     4501 gcgccacata gcagaacttt aaaagtgctc atcattggaa aacgttcttc ggggcgaaaa
     4561 ctctcaagga tcttaccgct gttgagatcc agttcgatgt aacccactcg tgcacccaac
     4621 tgatcttcag catcttttac tttcaccagc gtttctgggt gagcaaaaac aggaaggcaa
     4681 aatgccgcaa aaaagggaat aagggcgaca cggaaatgtt gaatactcat actcttcctt
     4741 tttcaatatt attgaagcat ttatcagggt tattgtctca tgagcggata catatttgaa
     4801 tgtatttaga aaaataaaca aataggggtt ccgcgcacat ttccccgaaa agtgccacct
     4861 gacgtcggtg cctaatgagt gagctaactt acattaattg cgttgcgctc actgcccgct
     4921 ttccagtcgg gaaacctgtc gtgccagctg cattaatgaa tcggccaacg cgcggggaga
     4981 ggcggtttgc gtattgggcg ccagggtggt ttttcttttc accagtgaga cgggcaacag
     5041 ctgattgccc ttcaccgcct ggccctgaga gagttgcagc aagcggtcca cgctggtttg
     5101 ccccagcagg cgaaaatcct gtttgatggt ggttaacggc gggatataac atgagctgtc
     5161 ttcggtatcg tcgtatccca ctaccgagat gtccgcacca acgcgcagcc cggactcggt
     5221 aatggcgcgc attgcgccca gcgccatctg atcgttggca accagcatcg cagtgggaac
     5281 gatgccctca ttcagcattt gcatggtttg ttgaaaaccg gacatggcac tccagtcgcc
     5341 ttcccgttcc gctatcggct gaatttgatt gcgagtgaga tatttatgcc agccagccag
     5401 acgcagacgc gccgagacag aacttaatgg gcccgctaac agcgcgattt gctggtgacc
     5461 caatgcgacc agatgctcca cgcccagtcg cgtaccgtct tcatgggaga aaataatact
     5521 gttgatgggt gtctggtcag agacatcaag aaataacgcc ggaacattag tgcaggcagc
     5581 ttccacagca atggcatcct ggtcatccag cggatagtta atgatcagcc cactgacgcg
     5641 ttgcgcgaga agattgtgca ccgccgcttt acaggcttcg acgccgcttc gttctaccat
     5701 cgacaccacc acgctggcac ccagttgatc ggcgcgagat ttaatcgccg cgacaatttg
     5761 cgacggcgcg tgcagggcca gactggaggt ggcaacgcca atcagcaacg actgtttgcc
     5821 cgccagttgt tgtgccacgc ggttgggaat gtaattcagc tccgccatcg ccgcttccac
     5881 tttttcccgc gttttcgcag aaacgtggct ggcctggttc accacgcggg aaacggtctg
     5941 ataagagaca ccggcatact ctgcgacatc gtataacgtt actggtttca cattcaccac
     6001 cctgaattga ctctcttccg ggcgctatca tgccataccg cgaaaggttt tgcgccattc
     6061 gatggtgtcc gggatctcga cgctctccct tatgcgactc ctgcattagg aagcagccca
     6121 gtagtaggtt gaggccgttg agcaccgccg ccgcaaggaa tggtgcatgc aaggagatgg
     6181 cgcccaacag tcccccggcc acggggcctg ccaccatacc cacgccgaaa caagcgctca
     6241 tgagcccgaa gtggcgagcc cgatcttccc catcggtgat gtcggcgata taggcgccag
     6301 caaccgcacc tgtggcgccg gtgatgccgg ccacgatgcg tccggcgtag aggatcgaga
     6361 tcgtttaggc accccaggc
//
