# Supplementary material for: Expanding flavone and flavonol production capabilities in Escherichia coli
Source: Front Bioeng Biotechnol. 2023 Oct 18;11:1275651. doi: 10.3389/fbioe.2023.1275651 (PMC10619664; doi:10.3389/fbioe.2023.1275651)
Supplement: Supplementary file 2 [file DataSheet2.ZIP › Supplementary plasmid maps ZIP ME/SBC015888.gb]

LOCUS       Exported                6433 bp ds-DNA     circular SYN 26-JUN-2023
DEFINITION  synthetic circular DNA
ACCESSION   .
VERSION     .
KEYWORDS    .
SOURCE      synthetic DNA construct
  ORGANISM  synthetic DNA construct
REFERENCE   1  (bases 1 to 6433)
  AUTHORS   Lee TS, Krupa RA, Zhang F, Hajimorad M, Holtz WJ, Prasad N, Lee SK, 
            Keasling JD
  TITLE     BglBrick vectors and datasheets: A synthetic biology platform for 
            gene expression.
  JOURNAL   J Biol Eng. 2011 Sep 20;5:12.
  PUBMED    21933410
REFERENCE   2  (bases 1 to 6433)
  AUTHORS   .
  TITLE     Direct Submission
  JOURNAL   Exported Monday, Jun 26, 2023 from SnapGene 4.3.11
            https://www.snapgene.com
FEATURES             Location/Qualifiers
     source          1..6433
                     /organism="synthetic DNA construct"
                     /mol_type="other DNA"
     source          1329..1764
     source          1332..1370
     source          1371..1764
                     /organism="synthetic DNA construct"
                     /mol_type="other DNA"
     promoter        1..31
                     /label=lac UV5 promoter
                     /note="E. coli lac promoter with an ""up"" mutation"
     protein_bind    39..55
                     /label=lac operator
                     /bound_moiety="lac repressor encoded by lacI"
                     /note="The lac repressor binds to the lac operator to 
                     inhibit transcription in E. coli. This inhibition can be 
                     relieved by adding lactose or 
                     isopropyl-beta-D-thiogalactopyranoside (IPTG)."
     CDS             168..1295
                     /codon_start=1
                     /label=GmF3H_Q53B69
                     /translation="MAPTAKTLTYLAQEKTLESSFVRDEEERPKVAYNEFSDEIPVISL
                     AGIDEVDGRRREICEKIVEACENWGIFQVVDHGVDQQLVAEMTRLAKEFFALPPDEKLR
                     FDMSGAKKGGFIVSSHLQGESVQDWREIVTYFSYPKRERDYSRWPDTPEGWRSVTEEYS
                     DKVMGLACKLMEVLSEAMGLEKEGLSKACVDMDQKVVVNYYPKCPQPDLTLGLKRHTDP
                     GTITLLLQDQVGGLQATRDNGKTWITVQPVEAAFVVNLGDHAHYLSNGRFKNADHQAVV
                     NSNHSRLSIATFQNPAPNATVYPLKIREGEKPVMEEPITFAEMYRRKMSKDIEIARMKK
                     LAKEKHLQDLENEKHLQELDQKAKLEAKPLKEILA"
     terminator      1332..1369
     promoter        1681..1711
                     /label=lac UV5 promoter
                     /note="E. coli lac promoter with an ""up"" mutation"
     protein_bind    1719..1735
                     /label=lac operator
                     /bound_moiety="lac repressor encoded by lacI"
                     /note="The lac repressor binds to the lac operator to 
                     inhibit transcription in E. coli. This inhibition can be 
                     relieved by adding lactose or 
                     isopropyl-beta-D-thiogalactopyranoside (IPTG)."
     CDS             1825..2832
                     /codon_start=1
                     /label=CuFLS_Q9ZWQ9
                     /translation="MEVERVQAIASLSHSNGTIPAEFIRPEKEQPASTTYHGPAPEIPT
                     IDLDDPVQDRLVRSIAEASREWGIFQVTNHGIPSDLICKLQAVGKEFFELPQEEKEVYS
                     RPADAKDVQGYGTKLQKEVEGKKSWVDHLFHRVWPPSSINYRFWPKNPPSYRAVNEEYA
                     KYMREVVDKLFTYLSLGLGVEGGVLKEAAGGDDIEYMLKINYYPPCPRPDLALGVVAHT
                     DLSALTVLVPNEVPGLQVFKDDRWIDAKYIPNALVIHIGDQIEILSNGKYKAVLHRTTV
                     NKDKTRMSWPVFLEPPADTVVGPLPQLVDDENPPKYKAKKFKDYSYCKLNKLPQ"
     terminator      2865..2936
                     /label=rrnB T1 terminator
                     /note="transcription terminator T1 from the E. coli rrnB 
                     gene"
     terminator      2952..2979
                     /label=T7Te terminator
                     /note="phage T7 early transcription terminator"
     rep_origin      complement(3141..3686)
                     /direction=LEFT
                     /label=p15A ori
                     /note="Plasmids containing the medium-copy-number p15A 
                     origin of replication can be propagated in E. coli cells 
                     that contain a second plasmid with the ColE1 origin."
     terminator      3800..3894
                     /label=lambda t0 terminator
                     /note="transcription terminator from phage lambda"
     CDS             complement(3924..4784)
                     /codon_start=1
                     /gene="bla"
                     /product="beta-lactamase"
                     /label=AmpR
                     /note="confers resistance to ampicillin, carbenicillin, and
                     related antibiotics"
                     /translation="MSIQHFRVALIPFFAAFCLPVFAHPETLVKVKDAEDQLGARVGYI
                     ELDLNSGKILESFRPEERFPMMSTFKVLLCGAVLSRIDAGQEQLGRRIHYSQNDLVEYS
                     PVTEKHLTDGMTVRELCSAAITMSDNTAANLLLTTIGGPKELTAFLHNMGDHVTRLDRW
                     EPELNEAIPNDERDTTMPVAMATTLRKLLTGELLTLASRQQLIDWMEADKVAGPLLRSA
                     LPAGWFIADKSGAGERGSRGIIAALGPDGKPSRIVVIYTTGSQATMDERNRQIAEIGAS
                     LIKHW"
     promoter        complement(4785..4889)
                     /gene="bla"
                     /label=AmpR promoter
     CDS             complement(4963..6045)
                     /codon_start=1
                     /gene="lacI"
                     /product="lac repressor"
                     /label=lacI
                     /note="The lac repressor binds to the lac operator to 
                     inhibit transcription in E. coli. This inhibition can be 
                     relieved by adding lactose or 
                     isopropyl-beta-D-thiogalactopyranoside (IPTG)."
                     /translation="MKPVTLYDVAEYAGVSYQTVSRVVNQASHVSAKTREKVEAAMAEL
                     NYIPNRVAQQLAGKQSLLIGVATSSLALHAPSQIVAAIKSRADQLGASVVVSMVERSGV
                     EACKAAVHNLLAQRVSGLIINYPLDDQDAIAVEAACTNVPALFLDVSDQTPINSIIFSH
                     EDGTRLGVEHLVALGHQQIALLAGPLSSVSARLRLAGWHKYLTRNQIQPIAEREGDWSA
                     MSGFQQTMQMLNEGIVPTAMLVANDQMALGAMRAITESGLRVGADISVVGYDDTEDSSC
                     YIPPLTTIKQDFRLLGQTSVDRLLQLSQGQAVKGNQLLPVSLVKRKTTLAPNTQTASPR
                     ALADSLMQLARQVSRLESGQ"
     promoter        complement(6046..6123)
                     /gene="lacI"
                     /label=lacI promoter
ORIGIN
        1 tttacacttt atgcttccgg ctcgtataat gtgtggaatt gtgagcggat aacaatttca
       61 gaattcaaaa gatctgagtc ttgtaaggca agggctcaat tgagccccat tttgtcgtat
      121 atacagtttc gaacccggaa ttgaatacag aggaggaaag acgtacaatg gctccaaccg
      181 ctaagaccct gacatattta gcccaggaga aaacattaga atcaagtttt gtacgagatg
      241 aagaggaacg cccgaaggtg gcttataacg aattttcaga tgagatcccg gtcatttccc
      301 tggccggcat tgacgaagtg gatggccgtc ggcgcgaaat ttgtgagaaa atcgttgagg
      361 cctgcgagaa ttggggtatc ttccaagtag tggatcacgg cgtggatcaa caactggtcg
      421 cagaaatgac gcgcttagcc aaagaatttt tcgcgcttcc gcccgatgaa aaattacgat
      481 tcgatatgtc cggtgcaaag aaaggcggct ttattgtgtc ttcacatctg cagggcgaat
      541 cagttcaaga ctggcgtgaa atcgttacgt acttctcgta tcctaaacgt gagcgtgatt
      601 actcacgctg gcccgataca cccgaaggat ggcgtagcgt gaccgaggaa tatagcgaca
      661 aagttatggg gctggcctgt aaattaatgg aagtactgtc ggaggccatg ggcctggaga
      721 aagaaggcct gagcaaagcg tgtgtggaca tggatcagaa agtagtggtc aattattacc
      781 ccaaatgtcc tcagccggat ttaacgctag gtctgaaacg ccacaccgat ccgggcacca
      841 ttacgttgct gcttcaggac caggttgggg gattgcaggc gacacgcgat aacggtaaaa
      901 cttggataac ggtccagccg gtagaagcgg cctttgtggt taacctgggc gaccacgcgc
      961 actatctgtc aaatggtcgc tttaagaacg cagatcatca agctgttgtt aactcaaatc
     1021 atagccgcct ttcgattgcc acctttcaga atccggcgcc taacgcgacc gtttatccgc
     1081 ttaaaatccg cgagggcgaa aagccggtga tggaagaacc catcacgttc gcagaaatgt
     1141 atcgccgtaa gatgagtaaa gatattgaaa ttgcccggat gaagaaatta gccaaagaaa
     1201 agcatctgca ggatttagag aatgaaaaac atctgcagga actggatcag aaagcgaagt
     1261 tagaagcaaa accgctgaaa gaaattcttg cctaatgatc aaattctata ctttaccaaa
     1321 ggcgcgacgg aaaaaaaaac cccgccctgt caggggcggg gttttttttt cgggatctcg
     1381 acgctctccc ttatgcgact cctgcattag gaagcagccc agtagtaggt tgaggccgtt
     1441 gagcaccgcc gccgcaagga atggtgcatg caaggagatg gcgcccaaca gtcccccggc
     1501 cacggggcct gccaccatac ccacgccgaa acaagcgctc atgagcccga agtggcgagc
     1561 ccgatcttcc ccatcggtga tgtcggcgat ataggcgcca gcaaccgcac ctgtggcgcc
     1621 ggtgatgccg gccacgatgc gtccggcgta gaggatcgag atcgtttagg caccccaggc
     1681 tttacacttt atgcttccgg ctcgtataat gtgtggaatt gtgagcggat aacaatttca
     1741 gaattcaaaa gatctgagtc ttgtacaaac gcgtgaccac ccgctgggga agtcatgtgg
     1801 taactaatga tgaggaggta tataatggaa gtagaacgtg tccaggccat cgcgagcctg
     1861 tctcatagca acggaaccat tccggcggaa tttattcgtc cggaaaagga acagccggcg
     1921 tccaccacgt atcatggccc ggcgccggag attccaacca tcgatcttga cgacccggtc
     1981 caggaccgcc tggtcaggag cattgcggaa gcgtcacgtg agtggggcat ctttcaagtg
     2041 actaatcatg ggattcctag cgatttaatc tgcaaactgc aggcggtagg caaagagttc
     2101 tttgaactcc cgcaggaaga aaaggaggtc tactcgcgcc ccgcggacgc taaggatgta
     2161 cagggctatg gcaccaaact gcaaaaagaa gttgaaggca aaaagtcatg ggttgaccac
     2221 ctcttccatc gcgtttggcc gccatcgagt attaactacc gtttctggcc gaaaaaccca
     2281 ccgagttatc gcgcagtgaa tgaagaatac gctaaataca tgcgcgaggt cgttgataaa
     2341 ctgtttacat atctgtcact gggccttggc gtcgaaggcg gcgtcttaaa agaagcagcg
     2401 ggtggtgatg atatcgaata catgttgaaa attaattatt atccgccatg cccgcgccct
     2461 gacctggcgc tgggtgtggt ggcgcatacc gacttatcag ccctaaccgt gctcgttcca
     2521 aacgaagtgc cgggcttgca ggtatttaag gatgatcggt ggattgatgc gaaatatatt
     2581 ccgaatgcct tggttattca tattggcgat caaattgaaa ttttaagcaa cggcaaatac
     2641 aaagcggtcc tgcatcgcac aaccgtgaac aaagataaaa cacgcatgtc gtggccggta
     2701 tttctggaac ctcctgcgga taccgttgtt ggcccactgc ctcaactggt cgacgatgaa
     2761 aatccgccta aatacaaagc caaaaagttt aaagactaca gctactgtaa actgaataaa
     2821 ctaccgcagt gaggatccaa actcgagtaa ggatctccag gcatcaaata aaacgaaagg
     2881 ctcagtcgaa agactgggcc tttcgtttta tctgttgttt gtcggtgaac gctctctact
     2941 agagtcacac tggctcacct tcgggtgggc ctttctgcgt ttatacctag ggatatattc
     3001 cgcttcctcg ctcactgact cgctacgctc ggtcgttcga ctgcggcgag cggaaatggc
     3061 ttacgaacgg ggcggagatt tcctggaaga tgccaggaag atacttaaca gggaagtgag
     3121 agggccgcgg caaagccgtt tttccatagg ctccgccccc ctgacaagca tcacgaaatc
     3181 tgacgctcaa atcagtggtg gcgaaacccg acaggactat aaagatacca ggcgtttccc
     3241 cctggcggct ccctcgtgcg ctctcctgtt cctgcctttc ggtttaccgg tgtcattccg
     3301 ctgttatggc cgcgtttgtc tcattccacg cctgacactc agttccgggt aggcagttcg
     3361 ctccaagctg gactgtatgc acgaaccccc cgttcagtcc gaccgctgcg ccttatccgg
     3421 taactatcgt cttgagtcca acccggaaag acatgcaaaa gcaccactgg cagcagccac
     3481 tggtaattga tttagaggag ttagtcttga agtcatgcgc cggttaaggc taaactgaaa
     3541 ggacaagttt tggtgactgc gctcctccaa gccagttacc tcggttcaaa gagttggtag
     3601 ctcagagaac cttcgaaaaa ccgccctgca aggcggtttt ttcgttttca gagcaagaga
     3661 ttacgcgcag accaaaacga tctcaagaag atcatcttat taatcagata aaatatttct
     3721 agatttcagt gcaatttatc tcttcaaatg tagcacctga agtcagcccc atacgatata
     3781 agttgttact agtgcttgga ttctcaccaa taaaaaacgc ccggcggcaa ccgagcgttc
     3841 tgaacaaatc cagatggagt tctgaggtca ttactggatc tatcaacagg agtccaagcg
     3901 agctcgtaaa cttggtctga cagttaccaa tgcttaatca gtgaggcacc tatctcagcg
     3961 atctgtctat ttcgttcatc catagttgcc tgactccccg tcgtgtagat aactacgata
     4021 cgggagggct taccatctgg ccccagtgct gcaatgatac cgcgagaccc acgctcaccg
     4081 gctccagatt tatcagcaat aaaccagcca gccggaaggg ccgagcgcag aagtggtcct
     4141 gcaactttat ccgcctccat ccagtctatt aattgttgcc gggaagctag agtaagtagt
     4201 tcgccagtta atagtttgcg caacgttgtt gccattgcta caggcatcgt ggtgtcacgc
     4261 tcgtcgtttg gtatggcttc attcagctcc ggttcccaac gatcaaggcg agttacatga
     4321 tcccccatgt tgtgcaaaaa agcggttagc tccttcggtc ctccgatcgt tgtcagaagt
     4381 aagttggccg cagtgttatc actcatggtt atggcagcac tgcataattc tcttactgtc
     4441 atgccatccg taagatgctt ttctgtgact ggtgagtact caaccaagtc attctgagaa
     4501 tagtgtatgc ggcgaccgag ttgctcttgc ccggcgtcaa tacgggataa taccgcgcca
     4561 catagcagaa ctttaaaagt gctcatcatt ggaaaacgtt cttcggggcg aaaactctca
     4621 aggatcttac cgctgttgag atccagttcg atgtaaccca ctcgtgcacc caactgatct
     4681 tcagcatctt ttactttcac cagcgtttct gggtgagcaa aaacaggaag gcaaaatgcc
     4741 gcaaaaaagg gaataagggc gacacggaaa tgttgaatac tcatactctt cctttttcaa
     4801 tattattgaa gcatttatca gggttattgt ctcatgagcg gatacatatt tgaatgtatt
     4861 tagaaaaata aacaaatagg ggttccgcgc acatttcccc gaaaagtgcc acctgacgtc
     4921 ggtgcctaat gagtgagcta acttacatta attgcgttgc gctcactgcc cgctttccag
     4981 tcgggaaacc tgtcgtgcca gctgcattaa tgaatcggcc aacgcgcggg gagaggcggt
     5041 ttgcgtattg ggcgccaggg tggtttttct tttcaccagt gagacgggca acagctgatt
     5101 gcccttcacc gcctggccct gagagagttg cagcaagcgg tccacgctgg tttgccccag
     5161 caggcgaaaa tcctgtttga tggtggttaa cggcgggata taacatgagc tgtcttcggt
     5221 atcgtcgtat cccactaccg agatgtccgc accaacgcgc agcccggact cggtaatggc
     5281 gcgcattgcg cccagcgcca tctgatcgtt ggcaaccagc atcgcagtgg gaacgatgcc
     5341 ctcattcagc atttgcatgg tttgttgaaa accggacatg gcactccagt cgccttcccg
     5401 ttccgctatc ggctgaattt gattgcgagt gagatattta tgccagccag ccagacgcag
     5461 acgcgccgag acagaactta atgggcccgc taacagcgcg atttgctggt gacccaatgc
     5521 gaccagatgc tccacgccca gtcgcgtacc gtcttcatgg gagaaaataa tactgttgat
     5581 gggtgtctgg tcagagacat caagaaataa cgccggaaca ttagtgcagg cagcttccac
     5641 agcaatggca tcctggtcat ccagcggata gttaatgatc agcccactga cgcgttgcgc
     5701 gagaagattg tgcaccgccg ctttacaggc ttcgacgccg cttcgttcta ccatcgacac
     5761 caccacgctg gcacccagtt gatcggcgcg agatttaatc gccgcgacaa tttgcgacgg
     5821 cgcgtgcagg gccagactgg aggtggcaac gccaatcagc aacgactgtt tgcccgccag
     5881 ttgttgtgcc acgcggttgg gaatgtaatt cagctccgcc atcgccgctt ccactttttc
     5941 ccgcgttttc gcagaaacgt ggctggcctg gttcaccacg cgggaaacgg tctgataaga
     6001 gacaccggca tactctgcga catcgtataa cgttactggt ttcacattca ccaccctgaa
     6061 ttgactctct tccgggcgct atcatgccat accgcgaaag gttttgcgcc attcgatggt
     6121 gtccgggatc tcgacgctct cccttatgcg actcctgcat taggaagcag cccagtagta
     6181 ggttgaggcc gttgagcacc gccgccgcaa ggaatggtgc atgcaaggag atggcgccca
     6241 acagtccccc ggccacgggg cctgccacca tacccacgcc gaaacaagcg ctcatgagcc
     6301 cgaagtggcg agcccgatct tccccatcgg tgatgtcggc gatataggcg ccagcaaccg
     6361 cacctgtggc gccggtgatg ccggccacga tgcgtccggc gtagaggatc gagatcgttt
     6421 aggcacccca ggc
//
