# Supplementary material for: Expanding flavone and flavonol production capabilities in Escherichia coli
Source: Front Bioeng Biotechnol. 2023 Oct 18;11:1275651. doi: 10.3389/fbioe.2023.1275651 (PMC10619664; doi:10.3389/fbioe.2023.1275651)
Supplement: Supplementary file 2 [file DataSheet2.ZIP › Supplementary plasmid maps ZIP ME/SBC015889.gb]

LOCUS       Exported                5856 bp ds-DNA     circular SYN 26-JUN-2023
DEFINITION  synthetic circular DNA
ACCESSION   .
VERSION     .
KEYWORDS    .
SOURCE      synthetic DNA construct
  ORGANISM  synthetic DNA construct
REFERENCE   1  (bases 1 to 5856)
  AUTHORS   Lee TS, Krupa RA, Zhang F, Hajimorad M, Holtz WJ, Prasad N, Lee SK, 
            Keasling JD
  TITLE     BglBrick vectors and datasheets: A synthetic biology platform for 
            gene expression.
  JOURNAL   J Biol Eng. 2011 Sep 20;5:12.
  PUBMED    21933410
REFERENCE   2  (bases 1 to 5856)
  AUTHORS   .
  TITLE     Direct Submission
  JOURNAL   Exported Monday, Jun 26, 2023 from SnapGene 4.3.11
            https://www.snapgene.com
FEATURES             Location/Qualifiers
     source          1..5856
                     /organism="synthetic DNA construct"
                     /mol_type="other DNA"
     promoter        7..84
                     /gene="lacI (mutant)"
                     /label=lacIq promoter
                     /note="In the lacIq allele, a single base change in the 
                     promoter boosts expression of the lacI gene about 10-fold."
     CDS             85..1167
                     /codon_start=1
                     /gene="lacI"
                     /product="lac repressor"
                     /label=lacI
                     /note="The lac repressor binds to the lac operator to 
                     inhibit transcription in E. coli. This inhibition can be 
                     relieved by adding lactose or 
                     isopropyl-beta-D-thiogalactopyranoside (IPTG)."
                     /translation="MKPVTLYDVAEYAGVSYQTVSRVVNQASHVSAKTREKVEAAMAEL
                     NYIPNRVAQQLAGKQSLLIGVATSSLALHAPSQIVAAIKSRADQLGASVVVSMVERSGV
                     EACKAAVHNLLAQRVSGLIINYPLDDQDAIAVEAACTNVPALFLDVSDQTPINSIIFSH
                     EDGTRLGVEHLVALGHQQIALLAGPLSSVSARLRLAGWHKYLTRNQIQPIAEREGDWSA
                     MSGFQQTMQMLNEGIVPTAMLVANDQMALGAMRAITESGLRVGADISVVGYDDTEDSSC
                     YIPPLTTIKQDFRLLGQTSVDRLLQLSQGQAVKGNQLLPVSLVKRKTTLAPNTQTASPR
                     ALADSLMQLARQVSRLESGQ"
     promoter        1399..1428
                     /label=trc promoter
                     /note="strong E. coli promoter; hybrid between the trp and 
                     lac UV5 promoters"
     protein_bind    1436..1452
                     /label=lac operator
                     /bound_moiety="lac repressor encoded by lacI"
                     /note="The lac repressor binds to the lac operator to 
                     inhibit transcription in E. coli. This inhibition can be 
                     relieved by adding lactose or 
                     isopropyl-beta-D-thiogalactopyranoside (IPTG)."
     CDS             1579..2586
                     /codon_start=1
                     /label=CuFLS_Q9ZWQ9
                     /translation="MEVERVQAIASLSHSNGTIPAEFIRPEKEQPASTTYHGPAPEIPT
                     IDLDDPVQDRLVRSIAEASREWGIFQVTNHGIPSDLICKLQAVGKEFFELPQEEKEVYS
                     RPADAKDVQGYGTKLQKEVEGKKSWVDHLFHRVWPPSSINYRFWPKNPPSYRAVNEEYA
                     KYMREVVDKLFTYLSLGLGVEGGVLKEAAGGDDIEYMLKINYYPPCPRPDLALGVVAHT
                     DLSALTVLVPNEVPGLQVFKDDRWIDAKYIPNALVIHIGDQIEILSNGKYKAVLHRTTV
                     NKDKTRMSWPVFLEPPADTVVGPLPQLVDDENPPKYKAKKFKDYSYCKLNKLPQ"
     CDS             2647..3774
                     /codon_start=1
                     /label=GmF3H_Q53B69
                     /translation="MAPTAKTLTYLAQEKTLESSFVRDEEERPKVAYNEFSDEIPVISL
                     AGIDEVDGRRREICEKIVEACENWGIFQVVDHGVDQQLVAEMTRLAKEFFALPPDEKLR
                     FDMSGAKKGGFIVSSHLQGESVQDWREIVTYFSYPKRERDYSRWPDTPEGWRSVTEEYS
                     DKVMGLACKLMEVLSEAMGLEKEGLSKACVDMDQKVVVNYYPKCPQPDLTLGLKRHTDP
                     GTITLLLQDQVGGLQATRDNGKTWITVQPVEAAFVVNLGDHAHYLSNGRFKNADHQAVV
                     NSNHSRLSIATFQNPAPNATVYPLKIREGEKPVMEEPITFAEMYRRKMSKDIEIARMKK
                     LAKEKHLQDLENEKHLQELDQKAKLEAKPLKEILA"
     terminator      3807..3878
                     /label=rrnB T1 terminator
                     /note="transcription terminator T1 from the E. coli rrnB 
                     gene"
     terminator      3894..3921
                     /label=T7Te terminator
                     /note="phage T7 early transcription terminator"
     rep_origin      complement(4083..4628)
                     /direction=LEFT
                     /label=p15A ori
                     /note="Plasmids containing the medium-copy-number p15A 
                     origin of replication can be propagated in E. coli cells 
                     that contain a second plasmid with the ColE1 origin."
     terminator      4742..4836
                     /label=lambda t0 terminator
                     /note="transcription terminator from phage lambda"
     CDS             complement(4866..5726)
                     /codon_start=1
                     /gene="bla"
                     /product="beta-lactamase"
                     /label=AmpR
                     /note="confers resistance to ampicillin, carbenicillin, and
                     related antibiotics"
                     /translation="MSIQHFRVALIPFFAAFCLPVFAHPETLVKVKDAEDQLGARVGYI
                     ELDLNSGKILESFRPEERFPMMSTFKVLLCGAVLSRIDAGQEQLGRRIHYSQNDLVEYS
                     PVTEKHLTDGMTVRELCSAAITMSDNTAANLLLTTIGGPKELTAFLHNMGDHVTRLDRW
                     EPELNEAIPNDERDTTMPVAMATTLRKLLTGELLTLASRQQLIDWMEADKVAGPLLRSA
                     LPAGWFIADKSGAGERGSRGIIAALGPDGKPSRIVVIYTTGSQATMDERNRQIAEIGAS
                     LIKHW"
     promoter        complement(5727..5831)
                     /gene="bla"
                     /label=AmpR promoter
ORIGIN
        1 gacgtcgaca ccatcgaatg gtgcaaaacc tttcgcggta tggcatgata gcgcccggaa
       61 gagagtcaat tcagggtggt gaatgtgaaa ccagtaacgt tatacgatgt cgcagagtat
      121 gccggtgtct cttatcagac cgtttcccgc gtggtgaacc aggccagcca cgtttctgcg
      181 aaaacgcggg aaaaagtgga agcggcgatg gcggagctga attacattcc caaccgcgtg
      241 gcacaacaac tggcgggcaa acagtcgttg ctgattggcg ttgccacctc cagtctggcc
      301 ctgcacgcgc cgtcgcaaat tgtcgcggcg attaaatctc gcgccgatca actgggtgcc
      361 agcgtggtgg tgtcgatggt agaacgaagc ggcgtcgaag cctgtaaagc ggcggtgcac
      421 aatcttctcg cgcaacgcgt cagtgggctg atcattaact atccgctgga tgaccaggat
      481 gccattgctg tggaagctgc ctgcactaat gttccggcgt tatttcttga tgtctctgac
      541 cagacaccca tcaacagtat tattttctcc catgaagacg gtacgcgact gggcgtggag
      601 catctggtcg cattgggtca ccagcaaatc gcgctgttag cgggcccatt aagttctgtc
      661 tcggcgcgtc tgcgtctggc tggctggcat aaatatctca ctcgcaatca aattcagccg
      721 atagcggaac gggaaggcga ctggagtgcc atgtccggtt ttcaacaaac catgcaaatg
      781 ctgaatgagg gcatcgttcc cactgcgatg ctggttgcca acgatcagat ggcgctgggc
      841 gcaatgcgcg ccattaccga gtccgggctg cgcgttggtg cggatatctc ggtagtggga
      901 tacgacgata ccgaagacag ctcatgttat atcccgccgt taaccaccat caaacaggat
      961 tttcgcctgc tggggcaaac cagcgtggac cgcttgctgc aactctctca gggccaggcg
     1021 gtgaagggca atcagctgtt gcccgtctca ctggtgaaaa gaaaaaccac cctggcgccc
     1081 aatacgcaaa ccgcctctcc ccgcgcgttg gccgattcat taatgcagct ggcacgacag
     1141 gtttcccgac tggaaagcgg gcagtgagcg caacgcaatt aatgtaagtt agcgcgaatt
     1201 gatctggttt gacagcttat catcgactgc acggtgcacc aatgcttctg gcgtcaggca
     1261 gccatcggaa gctgtggtat ggctgtgcag gtcgtaaatc actgcataat tcgtgtcgct
     1321 caaggcgcac tcccgttctg gataatgttt tttgcgccga catcataacg gttctggcaa
     1381 atattctgaa atgagctgtt gacaattaat catccggctc gtataatgtg tggaattgtg
     1441 agcggataac aatttcagaa ttcaaaagat ctgagtcttg tagtgacatc ttagaagatt
     1501 agacacagaa gttggaggac aaacgcgtga ccacccgctg gggaagtcat gtggtaacta
     1561 atgatgagga ggtatataat ggaagtagaa cgtgtccagg ccatcgcgag cctgtctcat
     1621 agcaacggaa ccattccggc ggaatttatt cgtccggaaa aggaacagcc ggcgtccacc
     1681 acgtatcatg gcccggcgcc ggagattcca accatcgatc ttgacgaccc ggtccaggac
     1741 cgcctggtca ggagcattgc ggaagcgtca cgtgagtggg gcatctttca agtgactaat
     1801 catgggattc ctagcgattt aatctgcaaa ctgcaggcgg taggcaaaga gttctttgaa
     1861 ctcccgcagg aagaaaagga ggtctactcg cgccccgcgg acgctaagga tgtacagggc
     1921 tatggcacca aactgcaaaa agaagttgaa ggcaaaaagt catgggttga ccacctcttc
     1981 catcgcgttt ggccgccatc gagtattaac taccgtttct ggccgaaaaa cccaccgagt
     2041 tatcgcgcag tgaatgaaga atacgctaaa tacatgcgcg aggtcgttga taaactgttt
     2101 acatatctgt cactgggcct tggcgtcgaa ggcggcgtct taaaagaagc agcgggtggt
     2161 gatgatatcg aatacatgtt gaaaattaat tattatccgc catgcccgcg ccctgacctg
     2221 gcgctgggtg tggtggcgca taccgactta tcagccctaa ccgtgctcgt tccaaacgaa
     2281 gtgccgggct tgcaggtatt taaggatgat cggtggattg atgcgaaata tattccgaat
     2341 gccttggtta ttcatattgg cgatcaaatt gaaattttaa gcaacggcaa atacaaagcg
     2401 gtcctgcatc gcacaaccgt gaacaaagat aaaacacgca tgtcgtggcc ggtatttctg
     2461 gaacctcctg cggataccgt tgttggccca ctgcctcaac tggtcgacga tgaaaatccg
     2521 cctaaataca aagccaaaaa gtttaaagac tacagctact gtaaactgaa taaactaccg
     2581 cagtgacatt ttgtcgtata tacagtttcg aacccggaat tgaatacaga ggaggaaaga
     2641 cgtacaatgg ctccaaccgc taagaccctg acatatttag cccaggagaa aacattagaa
     2701 tcaagttttg tacgagatga agaggaacgc ccgaaggtgg cttataacga attttcagat
     2761 gagatcccgg tcatttccct ggccggcatt gacgaagtgg atggccgtcg gcgcgaaatt
     2821 tgtgagaaaa tcgttgaggc ctgcgagaat tggggtatct tccaagtagt ggatcacggc
     2881 gtggatcaac aactggtcgc agaaatgacg cgcttagcca aagaattttt cgcgcttccg
     2941 cccgatgaaa aattacgatt cgatatgtcc ggtgcaaaga aaggcggctt tattgtgtct
     3001 tcacatctgc agggcgaatc agttcaagac tggcgtgaaa tcgttacgta cttctcgtat
     3061 cctaaacgtg agcgtgatta ctcacgctgg cccgatacac ccgaaggatg gcgtagcgtg
     3121 accgaggaat atagcgacaa agttatgggg ctggcctgta aattaatgga agtactgtcg
     3181 gaggccatgg gcctggagaa agaaggcctg agcaaagcgt gtgtggacat ggatcagaaa
     3241 gtagtggtca attattaccc caaatgtcct cagccggatt taacgctagg tctgaaacgc
     3301 cacaccgatc cgggcaccat tacgttgctg cttcaggacc aggttggggg attgcaggcg
     3361 acacgcgata acggtaaaac ttggataacg gtccagccgg tagaagcggc ctttgtggtt
     3421 aacctgggcg accacgcgca ctatctgtca aatggtcgct ttaagaacgc agatcatcaa
     3481 gctgttgtta actcaaatca tagccgcctt tcgattgcca cctttcagaa tccggcgcct
     3541 aacgcgaccg tttatccgct taaaatccgc gagggcgaaa agccggtgat ggaagaaccc
     3601 atcacgttcg cagaaatgta tcgccgtaag atgagtaaag atattgaaat tgcccggatg
     3661 aagaaattag ccaaagaaaa gcatctgcag gatttagaga atgaaaaaca tctgcaggaa
     3721 ctggatcaga aagcgaagtt agaagcaaaa ccgctgaaag aaattcttgc ctaaggatcc
     3781 aaactcgagt aaggatctcc aggcatcaaa taaaacgaaa ggctcagtcg aaagactggg
     3841 cctttcgttt tatctgttgt ttgtcggtga acgctctcta ctagagtcac actggctcac
     3901 cttcgggtgg gcctttctgc gtttatacct agggatatat tccgcttcct cgctcactga
     3961 ctcgctacgc tcggtcgttc gactgcggcg agcggaaatg gcttacgaac ggggcggaga
     4021 tttcctggaa gatgccagga agatacttaa cagggaagtg agagggccgc ggcaaagccg
     4081 tttttccata ggctccgccc ccctgacaag catcacgaaa tctgacgctc aaatcagtgg
     4141 tggcgaaacc cgacaggact ataaagatac caggcgtttc cccctggcgg ctccctcgtg
     4201 cgctctcctg ttcctgcctt tcggtttacc ggtgtcattc cgctgttatg gccgcgtttg
     4261 tctcattcca cgcctgacac tcagttccgg gtaggcagtt cgctccaagc tggactgtat
     4321 gcacgaaccc cccgttcagt ccgaccgctg cgccttatcc ggtaactatc gtcttgagtc
     4381 caacccggaa agacatgcaa aagcaccact ggcagcagcc actggtaatt gatttagagg
     4441 agttagtctt gaagtcatgc gccggttaag gctaaactga aaggacaagt tttggtgact
     4501 gcgctcctcc aagccagtta cctcggttca aagagttggt agctcagaga accttcgaaa
     4561 aaccgccctg caaggcggtt ttttcgtttt cagagcaaga gattacgcgc agaccaaaac
     4621 gatctcaaga agatcatctt attaatcaga taaaatattt ctagatttca gtgcaattta
     4681 tctcttcaaa tgtagcacct gaagtcagcc ccatacgata taagttgtta ctagtgcttg
     4741 gattctcacc aataaaaaac gcccggcggc aaccgagcgt tctgaacaaa tccagatgga
     4801 gttctgaggt cattactgga tctatcaaca ggagtccaag cgagctcgta aacttggtct
     4861 gacagttacc aatgcttaat cagtgaggca cctatctcag cgatctgtct atttcgttca
     4921 tccatagttg cctgactccc cgtcgtgtag ataactacga tacgggaggg cttaccatct
     4981 ggccccagtg ctgcaatgat accgcgagac ccacgctcac cggctccaga tttatcagca
     5041 ataaaccagc cagccggaag ggccgagcgc agaagtggtc ctgcaacttt atccgcctcc
     5101 atccagtcta ttaattgttg ccgggaagct agagtaagta gttcgccagt taatagtttg
     5161 cgcaacgttg ttgccattgc tacaggcatc gtggtgtcac gctcgtcgtt tggtatggct
     5221 tcattcagct ccggttccca acgatcaagg cgagttacat gatcccccat gttgtgcaaa
     5281 aaagcggtta gctccttcgg tcctccgatc gttgtcagaa gtaagttggc cgcagtgtta
     5341 tcactcatgg ttatggcagc actgcataat tctcttactg tcatgccatc cgtaagatgc
     5401 ttttctgtga ctggtgagta ctcaaccaag tcattctgag aatagtgtat gcggcgaccg
     5461 agttgctctt gcccggcgtc aatacgggat aataccgcgc cacatagcag aactttaaaa
     5521 gtgctcatca ttggaaaacg ttcttcgggg cgaaaactct caaggatctt accgctgttg
     5581 agatccagtt cgatgtaacc cactcgtgca cccaactgat cttcagcatc ttttactttc
     5641 accagcgttt ctgggtgagc aaaaacagga aggcaaaatg ccgcaaaaaa gggaataagg
     5701 gcgacacgga aatgttgaat actcatactc ttcctttttc aatattattg aagcatttat
     5761 cagggttatt gtctcatgag cggatacata tttgaatgta tttagaaaaa taaacaaata
     5821 ggggttccgc gcacatttcc ccgaaaagtg ccacct
//
