# Supplementary material for: Expanding flavone and flavonol production capabilities in Escherichia coli
Source: Front Bioeng Biotechnol. 2023 Oct 18;11:1275651. doi: 10.3389/fbioe.2023.1275651 (PMC10619664; doi:10.3389/fbioe.2023.1275651)
Supplement: Supplementary file 2 [file DataSheet2.ZIP › Supplementary plasmid maps ZIP ME/SBC015890.gb]

LOCUS       Exported                6271 bp ds-DNA     circular SYN 26-JUN-2023
DEFINITION  synthetic circular DNA
ACCESSION   .
VERSION     .
KEYWORDS    .
SOURCE      synthetic DNA construct
  ORGANISM  synthetic DNA construct
REFERENCE   1  (bases 1 to 6271)
  AUTHORS   Lee TS, Krupa RA, Zhang F, Hajimorad M, Holtz WJ, Prasad N, Lee SK, 
            Keasling JD
  TITLE     BglBrick vectors and datasheets: A synthetic biology platform for 
            gene expression.
  JOURNAL   J Biol Eng. 2011 Sep 20;5:12.
  PUBMED    21933410
REFERENCE   2  (bases 1 to 6271)
  AUTHORS   .
  TITLE     Direct Submission
  JOURNAL   Exported Monday, Jun 26, 2023 from SnapGene 4.3.11
            https://www.snapgene.com
FEATURES             Location/Qualifiers
     source          1..6271
                     /organism="synthetic DNA construct"
                     /mol_type="other DNA"
     promoter        1..30
                     /label=trc promoter
                     /note="strong E. coli promoter; hybrid between the trp and 
                     lac UV5 promoters"
     protein_bind    38..54
                     /label=lac operator
                     /bound_moiety="lac repressor encoded by lacI"
                     /note="The lac repressor binds to the lac operator to 
                     inhibit transcription in E. coli. This inhibition can be 
                     relieved by adding lactose or 
                     isopropyl-beta-D-thiogalactopyranoside (IPTG)."
     CDS             181..1188
                     /codon_start=1
                     /label=CuFLS_Q9ZWQ9
                     /translation="MEVERVQAIASLSHSNGTIPAEFIRPEKEQPASTTYHGPAPEIPT
                     IDLDDPVQDRLVRSIAEASREWGIFQVTNHGIPSDLICKLQAVGKEFFELPQEEKEVYS
                     RPADAKDVQGYGTKLQKEVEGKKSWVDHLFHRVWPPSSINYRFWPKNPPSYRAVNEEYA
                     KYMREVVDKLFTYLSLGLGVEGGVLKEAAGGDDIEYMLKINYYPPCPRPDLALGVVAHT
                     DLSALTVLVPNEVPGLQVFKDDRWIDAKYIPNALVIHIGDQIEILSNGKYKAVLHRTTV
                     NKDKTRMSWPVFLEPPADTVVGPLPQLVDDENPPKYKAKKFKDYSYCKLNKLPQ"
     terminator      1251..1288
     misc_feature    1521..1550
                     /label=trc
     protein_bind    1558..1574
     CDS             1664..2791
                     /codon_start=1
                     /label=GmF3H_Q53B69
                     /translation="MAPTAKTLTYLAQEKTLESSFVRDEEERPKVAYNEFSDEIPVISL
                     AGIDEVDGRRREICEKIVEACENWGIFQVVDHGVDQQLVAEMTRLAKEFFALPPDEKLR
                     FDMSGAKKGGFIVSSHLQGESVQDWREIVTYFSYPKRERDYSRWPDTPEGWRSVTEEYS
                     DKVMGLACKLMEVLSEAMGLEKEGLSKACVDMDQKVVVNYYPKCPQPDLTLGLKRHTDP
                     GTITLLLQDQVGGLQATRDNGKTWITVQPVEAAFVVNLGDHAHYLSNGRFKNADHQAVV
                     NSNHSRLSIATFQNPAPNATVYPLKIREGEKPVMEEPITFAEMYRRKMSKDIEIARMKK
                     LAKEKHLQDLENEKHLQELDQKAKLEAKPLKEILA"
     terminator      2824..2895
                     /label=rrnB T1 terminator
                     /note="transcription terminator T1 from the E. coli rrnB 
                     gene"
     terminator      2911..2938
                     /label=T7Te terminator
                     /note="phage T7 early transcription terminator"
     rep_origin      complement(3100..3645)
                     /direction=LEFT
                     /label=p15A ori
                     /note="Plasmids containing the medium-copy-number p15A 
                     origin of replication can be propagated in E. coli cells 
                     that contain a second plasmid with the ColE1 origin."
     terminator      3759..3853
                     /label=lambda t0 terminator
                     /note="transcription terminator from phage lambda"
     CDS             complement(3883..4743)
                     /codon_start=1
                     /gene="bla"
                     /product="beta-lactamase"
                     /label=AmpR
                     /note="confers resistance to ampicillin, carbenicillin, and
                     related antibiotics"
                     /translation="MSIQHFRVALIPFFAAFCLPVFAHPETLVKVKDAEDQLGARVGYI
                     ELDLNSGKILESFRPEERFPMMSTFKVLLCGAVLSRIDAGQEQLGRRIHYSQNDLVEYS
                     PVTEKHLTDGMTVRELCSAAITMSDNTAANLLLTTIGGPKELTAFLHNMGDHVTRLDRW
                     EPELNEAIPNDERDTTMPVAMATTLRKLLTGELLTLASRQQLIDWMEADKVAGPLLRSA
                     LPAGWFIADKSGAGERGSRGIIAALGPDGKPSRIVVIYTTGSQATMDERNRQIAEIGAS
                     LIKHW"
     promoter        complement(4744..4848)
                     /gene="bla"
                     /label=AmpR promoter
     promoter        4880..4957
                     /gene="lacI (mutant)"
                     /label=lacIq promoter
                     /note="In the lacIq allele, a single base change in the 
                     promoter boosts expression of the lacI gene about 10-fold."
     CDS             4958..6040
                     /codon_start=1
                     /gene="lacI"
                     /product="lac repressor"
                     /label=lacI
                     /note="The lac repressor binds to the lac operator to 
                     inhibit transcription in E. coli. This inhibition can be 
                     relieved by adding lactose or 
                     isopropyl-beta-D-thiogalactopyranoside (IPTG)."
                     /translation="MKPVTLYDVAEYAGVSYQTVSRVVNQASHVSAKTREKVEAAMAEL
                     NYIPNRVAQQLAGKQSLLIGVATSSLALHAPSQIVAAIKSRADQLGASVVVSMVERSGV
                     EACKAAVHNLLAQRVSGLIINYPLDDQDAIAVEAACTNVPALFLDVSDQTPINSIIFSH
                     EDGTRLGVEHLVALGHQQIALLAGPLSSVSARLRLAGWHKYLTRNQIQPIAEREGDWSA
                     MSGFQQTMQMLNEGIVPTAMLVANDQMALGAMRAITESGLRVGADISVVGYDDTEDSSC
                     YIPPLTTIKQDFRLLGQTSVDRLLQLSQGQAVKGNQLLPVSLVKRKTTLAPNTQTASPR
                     ALADSLMQLARQVSRLESGQ"
ORIGIN
        1 ttgacaatta atcatccggc tcgtataatg tgtggaattg tgagcggata acaatttcag
       61 aattcaaaag atctgagtct tgtagtgaca tcttagaaga ttagacacag aagttggagg
      121 acaaacgcgt gaccacccgc tggggaagtc atgtggtaac taatgatgag gaggtatata
      181 atggaagtag aacgtgtcca ggccatcgcg agcctgtctc atagcaacgg aaccattccg
      241 gcggaattta ttcgtccgga aaaggaacag ccggcgtcca ccacgtatca tggcccggcg
      301 ccggagattc caaccatcga tcttgacgac ccggtccagg accgcctggt caggagcatt
      361 gcggaagcgt cacgtgagtg gggcatcttt caagtgacta atcatgggat tcctagcgat
      421 ttaatctgca aactgcaggc ggtaggcaaa gagttctttg aactcccgca ggaagaaaag
      481 gaggtctact cgcgccccgc ggacgctaag gatgtacagg gctatggcac caaactgcaa
      541 aaagaagttg aaggcaaaaa gtcatgggtt gaccacctct tccatcgcgt ttggccgcca
      601 tcgagtatta actaccgttt ctggccgaaa aacccaccga gttatcgcgc agtgaatgaa
      661 gaatacgcta aatacatgcg cgaggtcgtt gataaactgt ttacatatct gtcactgggc
      721 cttggcgtcg aaggcggcgt cttaaaagaa gcagcgggtg gtgatgatat cgaatacatg
      781 ttgaaaatta attattatcc gccatgcccg cgccctgacc tggcgctggg tgtggtggcg
      841 cataccgact tatcagccct aaccgtgctc gttccaaacg aagtgccggg cttgcaggta
      901 tttaaggatg atcggtggat tgatgcgaaa tatattccga atgccttggt tattcatatt
      961 ggcgatcaaa ttgaaatttt aagcaacggc aaatacaaag cggtcctgca tcgcacaacc
     1021 gtgaacaaag ataaaacacg catgtcgtgg ccggtatttc tggaacctcc tgcggatacc
     1081 gttgttggcc cactgcctca actggtcgac gatgaaaatc cgcctaaata caaagccaaa
     1141 aagtttaaag actacagcta ctgtaaactg aataaactac cgcagtgata acaaacaaga
     1201 agtaacttat cggcagtcgg aatagttccc ttcacgatag ccgcctgagc aaaaaaaacc
     1261 ccgccctgtc aggggcgggg tttttttttg cgcaacgcaa ttaatgtaag ttagcgcgaa
     1321 ttgatctggt ttgacagctt atcatcgact gcacggtgca ccaatgcttc tggcgtcagg
     1381 cagccatcgg aagctgtggt atggctgtgc aggtcgtaaa tcactgcata attcgtgtcg
     1441 ctcaaggcgc actcccgttc tggataatgt tttttgcgcc gacatcataa cggttctggc
     1501 aaatattctg aaatgagctg ttgacaatta atcatccggc tcgtataatg tgtggaattg
     1561 tgagcggata acaatttcaa tagataccgc cgtagggaag cgacattttg tcgtatatac
     1621 agtttcgaac ccggaattga atacagagga ggaaagacgt acaatggctc caaccgctaa
     1681 gaccctgaca tatttagccc aggagaaaac attagaatca agttttgtac gagatgaaga
     1741 ggaacgcccg aaggtggctt ataacgaatt ttcagatgag atcccggtca tttccctggc
     1801 cggcattgac gaagtggatg gccgtcggcg cgaaatttgt gagaaaatcg ttgaggcctg
     1861 cgagaattgg ggtatcttcc aagtagtgga tcacggcgtg gatcaacaac tggtcgcaga
     1921 aatgacgcgc ttagccaaag aatttttcgc gcttccgccc gatgaaaaat tacgattcga
     1981 tatgtccggt gcaaagaaag gcggctttat tgtgtcttca catctgcagg gcgaatcagt
     2041 tcaagactgg cgtgaaatcg ttacgtactt ctcgtatcct aaacgtgagc gtgattactc
     2101 acgctggccc gatacacccg aaggatggcg tagcgtgacc gaggaatata gcgacaaagt
     2161 tatggggctg gcctgtaaat taatggaagt actgtcggag gccatgggcc tggagaaaga
     2221 aggcctgagc aaagcgtgtg tggacatgga tcagaaagta gtggtcaatt attaccccaa
     2281 atgtcctcag ccggatttaa cgctaggtct gaaacgccac accgatccgg gcaccattac
     2341 gttgctgctt caggaccagg ttgggggatt gcaggcgaca cgcgataacg gtaaaacttg
     2401 gataacggtc cagccggtag aagcggcctt tgtggttaac ctgggcgacc acgcgcacta
     2461 tctgtcaaat ggtcgcttta agaacgcaga tcatcaagct gttgttaact caaatcatag
     2521 ccgcctttcg attgccacct ttcagaatcc ggcgcctaac gcgaccgttt atccgcttaa
     2581 aatccgcgag ggcgaaaagc cggtgatgga agaacccatc acgttcgcag aaatgtatcg
     2641 ccgtaagatg agtaaagata ttgaaattgc ccggatgaag aaattagcca aagaaaagca
     2701 tctgcaggat ttagagaatg aaaaacatct gcaggaactg gatcagaaag cgaagttaga
     2761 agcaaaaccg ctgaaagaaa ttcttgccta aggatccaaa ctcgagtaag gatctccagg
     2821 catcaaataa aacgaaaggc tcagtcgaaa gactgggcct ttcgttttat ctgttgtttg
     2881 tcggtgaacg ctctctacta gagtcacact ggctcacctt cgggtgggcc tttctgcgtt
     2941 tatacctagg gatatattcc gcttcctcgc tcactgactc gctacgctcg gtcgttcgac
     3001 tgcggcgagc ggaaatggct tacgaacggg gcggagattt cctggaagat gccaggaaga
     3061 tacttaacag ggaagtgaga gggccgcggc aaagccgttt ttccataggc tccgcccccc
     3121 tgacaagcat cacgaaatct gacgctcaaa tcagtggtgg cgaaacccga caggactata
     3181 aagataccag gcgtttcccc ctggcggctc cctcgtgcgc tctcctgttc ctgcctttcg
     3241 gtttaccggt gtcattccgc tgttatggcc gcgtttgtct cattccacgc ctgacactca
     3301 gttccgggta ggcagttcgc tccaagctgg actgtatgca cgaacccccc gttcagtccg
     3361 accgctgcgc cttatccggt aactatcgtc ttgagtccaa cccggaaaga catgcaaaag
     3421 caccactggc agcagccact ggtaattgat ttagaggagt tagtcttgaa gtcatgcgcc
     3481 ggttaaggct aaactgaaag gacaagtttt ggtgactgcg ctcctccaag ccagttacct
     3541 cggttcaaag agttggtagc tcagagaacc ttcgaaaaac cgccctgcaa ggcggttttt
     3601 tcgttttcag agcaagagat tacgcgcaga ccaaaacgat ctcaagaaga tcatcttatt
     3661 aatcagataa aatatttcta gatttcagtg caatttatct cttcaaatgt agcacctgaa
     3721 gtcagcccca tacgatataa gttgttacta gtgcttggat tctcaccaat aaaaaacgcc
     3781 cggcggcaac cgagcgttct gaacaaatcc agatggagtt ctgaggtcat tactggatct
     3841 atcaacagga gtccaagcga gctcgtaaac ttggtctgac agttaccaat gcttaatcag
     3901 tgaggcacct atctcagcga tctgtctatt tcgttcatcc atagttgcct gactccccgt
     3961 cgtgtagata actacgatac gggagggctt accatctggc cccagtgctg caatgatacc
     4021 gcgagaccca cgctcaccgg ctccagattt atcagcaata aaccagccag ccggaagggc
     4081 cgagcgcaga agtggtcctg caactttatc cgcctccatc cagtctatta attgttgccg
     4141 ggaagctaga gtaagtagtt cgccagttaa tagtttgcgc aacgttgttg ccattgctac
     4201 aggcatcgtg gtgtcacgct cgtcgtttgg tatggcttca ttcagctccg gttcccaacg
     4261 atcaaggcga gttacatgat cccccatgtt gtgcaaaaaa gcggttagct ccttcggtcc
     4321 tccgatcgtt gtcagaagta agttggccgc agtgttatca ctcatggtta tggcagcact
     4381 gcataattct cttactgtca tgccatccgt aagatgcttt tctgtgactg gtgagtactc
     4441 aaccaagtca ttctgagaat agtgtatgcg gcgaccgagt tgctcttgcc cggcgtcaat
     4501 acgggataat accgcgccac atagcagaac tttaaaagtg ctcatcattg gaaaacgttc
     4561 ttcggggcga aaactctcaa ggatcttacc gctgttgaga tccagttcga tgtaacccac
     4621 tcgtgcaccc aactgatctt cagcatcttt tactttcacc agcgtttctg ggtgagcaaa
     4681 aacaggaagg caaaatgccg caaaaaaggg aataagggcg acacggaaat gttgaatact
     4741 catactcttc ctttttcaat attattgaag catttatcag ggttattgtc tcatgagcgg
     4801 atacatattt gaatgtattt agaaaaataa acaaataggg gttccgcgca catttccccg
     4861 aaaagtgcca cctgacgtcg acaccatcga atggtgcaaa acctttcgcg gtatggcatg
     4921 atagcgcccg gaagagagtc aattcagggt ggtgaatgtg aaaccagtaa cgttatacga
     4981 tgtcgcagag tatgccggtg tctcttatca gaccgtttcc cgcgtggtga accaggccag
     5041 ccacgtttct gcgaaaacgc gggaaaaagt ggaagcggcg atggcggagc tgaattacat
     5101 tcccaaccgc gtggcacaac aactggcggg caaacagtcg ttgctgattg gcgttgccac
     5161 ctccagtctg gccctgcacg cgccgtcgca aattgtcgcg gcgattaaat ctcgcgccga
     5221 tcaactgggt gccagcgtgg tggtgtcgat ggtagaacga agcggcgtcg aagcctgtaa
     5281 agcggcggtg cacaatcttc tcgcgcaacg cgtcagtggg ctgatcatta actatccgct
     5341 ggatgaccag gatgccattg ctgtggaagc tgcctgcact aatgttccgg cgttatttct
     5401 tgatgtctct gaccagacac ccatcaacag tattattttc tcccatgaag acggtacgcg
     5461 actgggcgtg gagcatctgg tcgcattggg tcaccagcaa atcgcgctgt tagcgggccc
     5521 attaagttct gtctcggcgc gtctgcgtct ggctggctgg cataaatatc tcactcgcaa
     5581 tcaaattcag ccgatagcgg aacgggaagg cgactggagt gccatgtccg gttttcaaca
     5641 aaccatgcaa atgctgaatg agggcatcgt tcccactgcg atgctggttg ccaacgatca
     5701 gatggcgctg ggcgcaatgc gcgccattac cgagtccggg ctgcgcgttg gtgcggatat
     5761 ctcggtagtg ggatacgacg ataccgaaga cagctcatgt tatatcccgc cgttaaccac
     5821 catcaaacag gattttcgcc tgctggggca aaccagcgtg gaccgcttgc tgcaactctc
     5881 tcagggccag gcggtgaagg gcaatcagct gttgcccgtc tcactggtga aaagaaaaac
     5941 caccctggcg cccaatacgc aaaccgcctc tccccgcgcg ttggccgatt cattaatgca
     6001 gctggcacga caggtttccc gactggaaag cgggcagtga gcgcaacgca attaatgtaa
     6061 gttagcgcga attgatctgg tttgacagct tatcatcgac tgcacggtgc accaatgctt
     6121 ctggcgtcag gcagccatcg gaagctgtgg tatggctgtg caggtcgtaa atcactgcat
     6181 aattcgtgtc gctcaaggcg cactcccgtt ctggataatg ttttttgcgc cgacatcata
     6241 acggttctgg caaatattct gaaatgagct g
//
