# Supplementary material for: Expanding flavone and flavonol production capabilities in Escherichia coli
Source: Front Bioeng Biotechnol. 2023 Oct 18;11:1275651. doi: 10.3389/fbioe.2023.1275651 (PMC10619664; doi:10.3389/fbioe.2023.1275651)
Supplement: Supplementary file 2 [file DataSheet2.ZIP › Supplementary plasmid maps ZIP ME/SBC015891.gb]

LOCUS       Exported                6325 bp ds-DNA     circular SYN 26-JUN-2023
DEFINITION  synthetic circular DNA
ACCESSION   .
VERSION     .
KEYWORDS    .
SOURCE      synthetic DNA construct
  ORGANISM  synthetic DNA construct
REFERENCE   1  (bases 1 to 6325)
  AUTHORS   Lee TS, Krupa RA, Zhang F, Hajimorad M, Holtz WJ, Prasad N, Lee SK, 
            Keasling JD
  TITLE     BglBrick vectors and datasheets: A synthetic biology platform for 
            gene expression.
  JOURNAL   J Biol Eng. 2011 Sep 20;5:12.
  PUBMED    21933410
REFERENCE   2  (bases 1 to 6325)
  AUTHORS   .
  TITLE     Direct Submission
  JOURNAL   Exported Monday, Jun 26, 2023 from SnapGene 4.3.11
            https://www.snapgene.com
FEATURES             Location/Qualifiers
     source          1..6325
                     /organism="synthetic DNA construct"
                     /mol_type="other DNA"
     source          1222..1657
     source          1225..1263
     source          1264..1657
                     /organism="synthetic DNA construct"
                     /mol_type="other DNA"
     promoter        1..30
                     /label=trc promoter
                     /note="strong E. coli promoter; hybrid between the trp and 
                     lac UV5 promoters"
     protein_bind    38..54
                     /label=lac operator
                     /bound_moiety="lac repressor encoded by lacI"
                     /note="The lac repressor binds to the lac operator to 
                     inhibit transcription in E. coli. This inhibition can be 
                     relieved by adding lactose or 
                     isopropyl-beta-D-thiogalactopyranoside (IPTG)."
     CDS             181..1188
                     /codon_start=1
                     /label=CuFLS_Q9ZWQ9
                     /translation="MEVERVQAIASLSHSNGTIPAEFIRPEKEQPASTTYHGPAPEIPT
                     IDLDDPVQDRLVRSIAEASREWGIFQVTNHGIPSDLICKLQAVGKEFFELPQEEKEVYS
                     RPADAKDVQGYGTKLQKEVEGKKSWVDHLFHRVWPPSSINYRFWPKNPPSYRAVNEEYA
                     KYMREVVDKLFTYLSLGLGVEGGVLKEAAGGDDIEYMLKINYYPPCPRPDLALGVVAHT
                     DLSALTVLVPNEVPGLQVFKDDRWIDAKYIPNALVIHIGDQIEILSNGKYKAVLHRTTV
                     NKDKTRMSWPVFLEPPADTVVGPLPQLVDDENPPKYKAKKFKDYSYCKLNKLPQ"
     terminator      1225..1262
     promoter        1574..1604
                     /label=lac UV5 promoter
                     /note="E. coli lac promoter with an ""up"" mutation"
     protein_bind    1612..1628
                     /label=lac operator
                     /bound_moiety="lac repressor encoded by lacI"
                     /note="The lac repressor binds to the lac operator to 
                     inhibit transcription in E. coli. This inhibition can be 
                     relieved by adding lactose or 
                     isopropyl-beta-D-thiogalactopyranoside (IPTG)."
     CDS             1718..2845
                     /codon_start=1
                     /label=GmF3H_Q53B69
                     /translation="MAPTAKTLTYLAQEKTLESSFVRDEEERPKVAYNEFSDEIPVISL
                     AGIDEVDGRRREICEKIVEACENWGIFQVVDHGVDQQLVAEMTRLAKEFFALPPDEKLR
                     FDMSGAKKGGFIVSSHLQGESVQDWREIVTYFSYPKRERDYSRWPDTPEGWRSVTEEYS
                     DKVMGLACKLMEVLSEAMGLEKEGLSKACVDMDQKVVVNYYPKCPQPDLTLGLKRHTDP
                     GTITLLLQDQVGGLQATRDNGKTWITVQPVEAAFVVNLGDHAHYLSNGRFKNADHQAVV
                     NSNHSRLSIATFQNPAPNATVYPLKIREGEKPVMEEPITFAEMYRRKMSKDIEIARMKK
                     LAKEKHLQDLENEKHLQELDQKAKLEAKPLKEILA"
     terminator      2878..2949
                     /label=rrnB T1 terminator
                     /note="transcription terminator T1 from the E. coli rrnB 
                     gene"
     terminator      2965..2992
                     /label=T7Te terminator
                     /note="phage T7 early transcription terminator"
     rep_origin      complement(3154..3699)
                     /direction=LEFT
                     /label=p15A ori
                     /note="Plasmids containing the medium-copy-number p15A 
                     origin of replication can be propagated in E. coli cells 
                     that contain a second plasmid with the ColE1 origin."
     terminator      3813..3907
                     /label=lambda t0 terminator
                     /note="transcription terminator from phage lambda"
     CDS             complement(3937..4797)
                     /codon_start=1
                     /gene="bla"
                     /product="beta-lactamase"
                     /label=AmpR
                     /note="confers resistance to ampicillin, carbenicillin, and
                     related antibiotics"
                     /translation="MSIQHFRVALIPFFAAFCLPVFAHPETLVKVKDAEDQLGARVGYI
                     ELDLNSGKILESFRPEERFPMMSTFKVLLCGAVLSRIDAGQEQLGRRIHYSQNDLVEYS
                     PVTEKHLTDGMTVRELCSAAITMSDNTAANLLLTTIGGPKELTAFLHNMGDHVTRLDRW
                     EPELNEAIPNDERDTTMPVAMATTLRKLLTGELLTLASRQQLIDWMEADKVAGPLLRSA
                     LPAGWFIADKSGAGERGSRGIIAALGPDGKPSRIVVIYTTGSQATMDERNRQIAEIGAS
                     LIKHW"
     promoter        complement(4798..4902)
                     /gene="bla"
                     /label=AmpR promoter
     promoter        4934..5011
                     /gene="lacI (mutant)"
                     /label=lacIq promoter
                     /note="In the lacIq allele, a single base change in the 
                     promoter boosts expression of the lacI gene about 10-fold."
     CDS             5012..6094
                     /codon_start=1
                     /gene="lacI"
                     /product="lac repressor"
                     /label=lacI
                     /note="The lac repressor binds to the lac operator to 
                     inhibit transcription in E. coli. This inhibition can be 
                     relieved by adding lactose or 
                     isopropyl-beta-D-thiogalactopyranoside (IPTG)."
                     /translation="MKPVTLYDVAEYAGVSYQTVSRVVNQASHVSAKTREKVEAAMAEL
                     NYIPNRVAQQLAGKQSLLIGVATSSLALHAPSQIVAAIKSRADQLGASVVVSMVERSGV
                     EACKAAVHNLLAQRVSGLIINYPLDDQDAIAVEAACTNVPALFLDVSDQTPINSIIFSH
                     EDGTRLGVEHLVALGHQQIALLAGPLSSVSARLRLAGWHKYLTRNQIQPIAEREGDWSA
                     MSGFQQTMQMLNEGIVPTAMLVANDQMALGAMRAITESGLRVGADISVVGYDDTEDSSC
                     YIPPLTTIKQDFRLLGQTSVDRLLQLSQGQAVKGNQLLPVSLVKRKTTLAPNTQTASPR
                     ALADSLMQLARQVSRLESGQ"
ORIGIN
        1 ttgacaatta atcatccggc tcgtataatg tgtggaattg tgagcggata acaatttcag
       61 aattcaaaag atctgagtct tgtagtgaca tcttagaaga ttagacacag aagttggagg
      121 acaaacgcgt gaccacccgc tggggaagtc atgtggtaac taatgatgag gaggtatata
      181 atggaagtag aacgtgtcca ggccatcgcg agcctgtctc atagcaacgg aaccattccg
      241 gcggaattta ttcgtccgga aaaggaacag ccggcgtcca ccacgtatca tggcccggcg
      301 ccggagattc caaccatcga tcttgacgac ccggtccagg accgcctggt caggagcatt
      361 gcggaagcgt cacgtgagtg gggcatcttt caagtgacta atcatgggat tcctagcgat
      421 ttaatctgca aactgcaggc ggtaggcaaa gagttctttg aactcccgca ggaagaaaag
      481 gaggtctact cgcgccccgc ggacgctaag gatgtacagg gctatggcac caaactgcaa
      541 aaagaagttg aaggcaaaaa gtcatgggtt gaccacctct tccatcgcgt ttggccgcca
      601 tcgagtatta actaccgttt ctggccgaaa aacccaccga gttatcgcgc agtgaatgaa
      661 gaatacgcta aatacatgcg cgaggtcgtt gataaactgt ttacatatct gtcactgggc
      721 cttggcgtcg aaggcggcgt cttaaaagaa gcagcgggtg gtgatgatat cgaatacatg
      781 ttgaaaatta attattatcc gccatgcccg cgccctgacc tggcgctggg tgtggtggcg
      841 cataccgact tatcagccct aaccgtgctc gttccaaacg aagtgccggg cttgcaggta
      901 tttaaggatg atcggtggat tgatgcgaaa tatattccga atgccttggt tattcatatt
      961 ggcgatcaaa ttgaaatttt aagcaacggc aaatacaaag cggtcctgca tcgcacaacc
     1021 gtgaacaaag ataaaacacg catgtcgtgg ccggtatttc tggaacctcc tgcggatacc
     1081 gttgttggcc cactgcctca actggtcgac gatgaaaatc cgcctaaata caaagccaaa
     1141 aagtttaaag actacagcta ctgtaaactg aataaactac cgcagtgatg atcaaattct
     1201 atactttacc aaaggcgcga cggaaaaaaa aaccccgccc tgtcaggggc ggggtttttt
     1261 tttcgggatc tcgacgctct cccttatgcg actcctgcat taggaagcag cccagtagta
     1321 ggttgaggcc gttgagcacc gccgccgcaa ggaatggtgc atgcaaggag atggcgccca
     1381 acagtccccc ggccacgggg cctgccacca tacccacgcc gaaacaagcg ctcatgagcc
     1441 cgaagtggcg agcccgatct tccccatcgg tgatgtcggc gatataggcg ccagcaaccg
     1501 cacctgtggc gccggtgatg ccggccacga tgcgtccggc gtagaggatc gagatcgttt
     1561 aggcacccca ggctttacac tttatgcttc cggctcgtat aatgtgtgga attgtgagcg
     1621 gataacaatt tcagaattca aaagatctga gtcttgtcat tttgtcgtat atacagtttc
     1681 gaacccggaa ttgaatacag aggaggaaag acgtacaatg gctccaaccg ctaagaccct
     1741 gacatattta gcccaggaga aaacattaga atcaagtttt gtacgagatg aagaggaacg
     1801 cccgaaggtg gcttataacg aattttcaga tgagatcccg gtcatttccc tggccggcat
     1861 tgacgaagtg gatggccgtc ggcgcgaaat ttgtgagaaa atcgttgagg cctgcgagaa
     1921 ttggggtatc ttccaagtag tggatcacgg cgtggatcaa caactggtcg cagaaatgac
     1981 gcgcttagcc aaagaatttt tcgcgcttcc gcccgatgaa aaattacgat tcgatatgtc
     2041 cggtgcaaag aaaggcggct ttattgtgtc ttcacatctg cagggcgaat cagttcaaga
     2101 ctggcgtgaa atcgttacgt acttctcgta tcctaaacgt gagcgtgatt actcacgctg
     2161 gcccgataca cccgaaggat ggcgtagcgt gaccgaggaa tatagcgaca aagttatggg
     2221 gctggcctgt aaattaatgg aagtactgtc ggaggccatg ggcctggaga aagaaggcct
     2281 gagcaaagcg tgtgtggaca tggatcagaa agtagtggtc aattattacc ccaaatgtcc
     2341 tcagccggat ttaacgctag gtctgaaacg ccacaccgat ccgggcacca ttacgttgct
     2401 gcttcaggac caggttgggg gattgcaggc gacacgcgat aacggtaaaa cttggataac
     2461 ggtccagccg gtagaagcgg cctttgtggt taacctgggc gaccacgcgc actatctgtc
     2521 aaatggtcgc tttaagaacg cagatcatca agctgttgtt aactcaaatc atagccgcct
     2581 ttcgattgcc acctttcaga atccggcgcc taacgcgacc gtttatccgc ttaaaatccg
     2641 cgagggcgaa aagccggtga tggaagaacc catcacgttc gcagaaatgt atcgccgtaa
     2701 gatgagtaaa gatattgaaa ttgcccggat gaagaaatta gccaaagaaa agcatctgca
     2761 ggatttagag aatgaaaaac atctgcagga actggatcag aaagcgaagt tagaagcaaa
     2821 accgctgaaa gaaattcttg cctaaggatc caaactcgag taaggatctc caggcatcaa
     2881 ataaaacgaa aggctcagtc gaaagactgg gcctttcgtt ttatctgttg tttgtcggtg
     2941 aacgctctct actagagtca cactggctca ccttcgggtg ggcctttctg cgtttatacc
     3001 tagggatata ttccgcttcc tcgctcactg actcgctacg ctcggtcgtt cgactgcggc
     3061 gagcggaaat ggcttacgaa cggggcggag atttcctgga agatgccagg aagatactta
     3121 acagggaagt gagagggccg cggcaaagcc gtttttccat aggctccgcc cccctgacaa
     3181 gcatcacgaa atctgacgct caaatcagtg gtggcgaaac ccgacaggac tataaagata
     3241 ccaggcgttt ccccctggcg gctccctcgt gcgctctcct gttcctgcct ttcggtttac
     3301 cggtgtcatt ccgctgttat ggccgcgttt gtctcattcc acgcctgaca ctcagttccg
     3361 ggtaggcagt tcgctccaag ctggactgta tgcacgaacc ccccgttcag tccgaccgct
     3421 gcgccttatc cggtaactat cgtcttgagt ccaacccgga aagacatgca aaagcaccac
     3481 tggcagcagc cactggtaat tgatttagag gagttagtct tgaagtcatg cgccggttaa
     3541 ggctaaactg aaaggacaag ttttggtgac tgcgctcctc caagccagtt acctcggttc
     3601 aaagagttgg tagctcagag aaccttcgaa aaaccgccct gcaaggcggt tttttcgttt
     3661 tcagagcaag agattacgcg cagaccaaaa cgatctcaag aagatcatct tattaatcag
     3721 ataaaatatt tctagatttc agtgcaattt atctcttcaa atgtagcacc tgaagtcagc
     3781 cccatacgat ataagttgtt actagtgctt ggattctcac caataaaaaa cgcccggcgg
     3841 caaccgagcg ttctgaacaa atccagatgg agttctgagg tcattactgg atctatcaac
     3901 aggagtccaa gcgagctcgt aaacttggtc tgacagttac caatgcttaa tcagtgaggc
     3961 acctatctca gcgatctgtc tatttcgttc atccatagtt gcctgactcc ccgtcgtgta
     4021 gataactacg atacgggagg gcttaccatc tggccccagt gctgcaatga taccgcgaga
     4081 cccacgctca ccggctccag atttatcagc aataaaccag ccagccggaa gggccgagcg
     4141 cagaagtggt cctgcaactt tatccgcctc catccagtct attaattgtt gccgggaagc
     4201 tagagtaagt agttcgccag ttaatagttt gcgcaacgtt gttgccattg ctacaggcat
     4261 cgtggtgtca cgctcgtcgt ttggtatggc ttcattcagc tccggttccc aacgatcaag
     4321 gcgagttaca tgatccccca tgttgtgcaa aaaagcggtt agctccttcg gtcctccgat
     4381 cgttgtcaga agtaagttgg ccgcagtgtt atcactcatg gttatggcag cactgcataa
     4441 ttctcttact gtcatgccat ccgtaagatg cttttctgtg actggtgagt actcaaccaa
     4501 gtcattctga gaatagtgta tgcggcgacc gagttgctct tgcccggcgt caatacggga
     4561 taataccgcg ccacatagca gaactttaaa agtgctcatc attggaaaac gttcttcggg
     4621 gcgaaaactc tcaaggatct taccgctgtt gagatccagt tcgatgtaac ccactcgtgc
     4681 acccaactga tcttcagcat cttttacttt caccagcgtt tctgggtgag caaaaacagg
     4741 aaggcaaaat gccgcaaaaa agggaataag ggcgacacgg aaatgttgaa tactcatact
     4801 cttccttttt caatattatt gaagcattta tcagggttat tgtctcatga gcggatacat
     4861 atttgaatgt atttagaaaa ataaacaaat aggggttccg cgcacatttc cccgaaaagt
     4921 gccacctgac gtcgacacca tcgaatggtg caaaaccttt cgcggtatgg catgatagcg
     4981 cccggaagag agtcaattca gggtggtgaa tgtgaaacca gtaacgttat acgatgtcgc
     5041 agagtatgcc ggtgtctctt atcagaccgt ttcccgcgtg gtgaaccagg ccagccacgt
     5101 ttctgcgaaa acgcgggaaa aagtggaagc ggcgatggcg gagctgaatt acattcccaa
     5161 ccgcgtggca caacaactgg cgggcaaaca gtcgttgctg attggcgttg ccacctccag
     5221 tctggccctg cacgcgccgt cgcaaattgt cgcggcgatt aaatctcgcg ccgatcaact
     5281 gggtgccagc gtggtggtgt cgatggtaga acgaagcggc gtcgaagcct gtaaagcggc
     5341 ggtgcacaat cttctcgcgc aacgcgtcag tgggctgatc attaactatc cgctggatga
     5401 ccaggatgcc attgctgtgg aagctgcctg cactaatgtt ccggcgttat ttcttgatgt
     5461 ctctgaccag acacccatca acagtattat tttctcccat gaagacggta cgcgactggg
     5521 cgtggagcat ctggtcgcat tgggtcacca gcaaatcgcg ctgttagcgg gcccattaag
     5581 ttctgtctcg gcgcgtctgc gtctggctgg ctggcataaa tatctcactc gcaatcaaat
     5641 tcagccgata gcggaacggg aaggcgactg gagtgccatg tccggttttc aacaaaccat
     5701 gcaaatgctg aatgagggca tcgttcccac tgcgatgctg gttgccaacg atcagatggc
     5761 gctgggcgca atgcgcgcca ttaccgagtc cgggctgcgc gttggtgcgg atatctcggt
     5821 agtgggatac gacgataccg aagacagctc atgttatatc ccgccgttaa ccaccatcaa
     5881 acaggatttt cgcctgctgg ggcaaaccag cgtggaccgc ttgctgcaac tctctcaggg
     5941 ccaggcggtg aagggcaatc agctgttgcc cgtctcactg gtgaaaagaa aaaccaccct
     6001 ggcgcccaat acgcaaaccg cctctccccg cgcgttggcc gattcattaa tgcagctggc
     6061 acgacaggtt tcccgactgg aaagcgggca gtgagcgcaa cgcaattaat gtaagttagc
     6121 gcgaattgat ctggtttgac agcttatcat cgactgcacg gtgcaccaat gcttctggcg
     6181 tcaggcagcc atcggaagct gtggtatggc tgtgcaggtc gtaaatcact gcataattcg
     6241 tgtcgctcaa ggcgcactcc cgttctggat aatgtttttt gcgccgacat cataacggtt
     6301 ctggcaaata ttctgaaatg agctg
//
