# Supplementary material for: Expanding flavone and flavonol production capabilities in Escherichia coli
Source: Front Bioeng Biotechnol. 2023 Oct 18;11:1275651. doi: 10.3389/fbioe.2023.1275651 (PMC10619664; doi:10.3389/fbioe.2023.1275651)
Supplement: Supplementary file 2 [file DataSheet2.ZIP › Supplementary plasmid maps ZIP ME/SBC015892.gb]

LOCUS       Exported                5978 bp ds-DNA     circular SYN 26-JUN-2023
DEFINITION  synthetic circular DNA
ACCESSION   .
VERSION     .
KEYWORDS    .
SOURCE      synthetic DNA construct
  ORGANISM  synthetic DNA construct
REFERENCE   1  (bases 1 to 5978)
  AUTHORS   Lee TS, Krupa RA, Zhang F, Hajimorad M, Holtz WJ, Prasad N, Lee SK, 
            Keasling JD
  TITLE     BglBrick vectors and datasheets: A synthetic biology platform for 
            gene expression.
  JOURNAL   J Biol Eng. 2011 Sep 20;5:12.
  PUBMED    21933410
REFERENCE   2  (bases 1 to 5978)
  AUTHORS   .
  TITLE     Direct Submission
  JOURNAL   Exported Monday, Jun 26, 2023 from SnapGene 4.3.11
            https://www.snapgene.com
FEATURES             Location/Qualifiers
     source          1..5978
                     /organism="synthetic DNA construct"
                     /mol_type="other DNA"
     promoter        1..31
                     /label=lac UV5 promoter
                     /note="E. coli lac promoter with an ""up"" mutation"
     protein_bind    39..55
                     /label=lac operator
                     /bound_moiety="lac repressor encoded by lacI"
                     /note="The lac repressor binds to the lac operator to 
                     inhibit transcription in E. coli. This inhibition can be 
                     relieved by adding lactose or 
                     isopropyl-beta-D-thiogalactopyranoside (IPTG)."
     CDS             182..1189
                     /codon_start=1
                     /label=CuFLS_Q9ZWQ9
                     /translation="MEVERVQAIASLSHSNGTIPAEFIRPEKEQPASTTYHGPAPEIPT
                     IDLDDPVQDRLVRSIAEASREWGIFQVTNHGIPSDLICKLQAVGKEFFELPQEEKEVYS
                     RPADAKDVQGYGTKLQKEVEGKKSWVDHLFHRVWPPSSINYRFWPKNPPSYRAVNEEYA
                     KYMREVVDKLFTYLSLGLGVEGGVLKEAAGGDDIEYMLKINYYPPCPRPDLALGVVAHT
                     DLSALTVLVPNEVPGLQVFKDDRWIDAKYIPNALVIHIGDQIEILSNGKYKAVLHRTTV
                     NKDKTRMSWPVFLEPPADTVVGPLPQLVDDENPPKYKAKKFKDYSYCKLNKLPQ"
     CDS             1250..2377
                     /codon_start=1
                     /label=GmF3H_Q53B69
                     /translation="MAPTAKTLTYLAQEKTLESSFVRDEEERPKVAYNEFSDEIPVISL
                     AGIDEVDGRRREICEKIVEACENWGIFQVVDHGVDQQLVAEMTRLAKEFFALPPDEKLR
                     FDMSGAKKGGFIVSSHLQGESVQDWREIVTYFSYPKRERDYSRWPDTPEGWRSVTEEYS
                     DKVMGLACKLMEVLSEAMGLEKEGLSKACVDMDQKVVVNYYPKCPQPDLTLGLKRHTDP
                     GTITLLLQDQVGGLQATRDNGKTWITVQPVEAAFVVNLGDHAHYLSNGRFKNADHQAVV
                     NSNHSRLSIATFQNPAPNATVYPLKIREGEKPVMEEPITFAEMYRRKMSKDIEIARMKK
                     LAKEKHLQDLENEKHLQELDQKAKLEAKPLKEILA"
     terminator      2410..2481
                     /label=rrnB T1 terminator
                     /note="transcription terminator T1 from the E. coli rrnB 
                     gene"
     terminator      2497..2524
                     /label=T7Te terminator
                     /note="phage T7 early transcription terminator"
     rep_origin      complement(2686..3231)
                     /direction=LEFT
                     /label=p15A ori
                     /note="Plasmids containing the medium-copy-number p15A 
                     origin of replication can be propagated in E. coli cells 
                     that contain a second plasmid with the ColE1 origin."
     terminator      3345..3439
                     /label=lambda t0 terminator
                     /note="transcription terminator from phage lambda"
     CDS             complement(3469..4329)
                     /codon_start=1
                     /gene="bla"
                     /product="beta-lactamase"
                     /label=AmpR
                     /note="confers resistance to ampicillin, carbenicillin, and
                     related antibiotics"
                     /translation="MSIQHFRVALIPFFAAFCLPVFAHPETLVKVKDAEDQLGARVGYI
                     ELDLNSGKILESFRPEERFPMMSTFKVLLCGAVLSRIDAGQEQLGRRIHYSQNDLVEYS
                     PVTEKHLTDGMTVRELCSAAITMSDNTAANLLLTTIGGPKELTAFLHNMGDHVTRLDRW
                     EPELNEAIPNDERDTTMPVAMATTLRKLLTGELLTLASRQQLIDWMEADKVAGPLLRSA
                     LPAGWFIADKSGAGERGSRGIIAALGPDGKPSRIVVIYTTGSQATMDERNRQIAEIGAS
                     LIKHW"
     promoter        complement(4330..4434)
                     /gene="bla"
                     /label=AmpR promoter
     CDS             complement(4508..5590)
                     /codon_start=1
                     /gene="lacI"
                     /product="lac repressor"
                     /label=lacI
                     /note="The lac repressor binds to the lac operator to 
                     inhibit transcription in E. coli. This inhibition can be 
                     relieved by adding lactose or 
                     isopropyl-beta-D-thiogalactopyranoside (IPTG)."
                     /translation="MKPVTLYDVAEYAGVSYQTVSRVVNQASHVSAKTREKVEAAMAEL
                     NYIPNRVAQQLAGKQSLLIGVATSSLALHAPSQIVAAIKSRADQLGASVVVSMVERSGV
                     EACKAAVHNLLAQRVSGLIINYPLDDQDAIAVEAACTNVPALFLDVSDQTPINSIIFSH
                     EDGTRLGVEHLVALGHQQIALLAGPLSSVSARLRLAGWHKYLTRNQIQPIAEREGDWSA
                     MSGFQQTMQMLNEGIVPTAMLVANDQMALGAMRAITESGLRVGADISVVGYDDTEDSSC
                     YIPPLTTIKQDFRLLGQTSVDRLLQLSQGQAVKGNQLLPVSLVKRKTTLAPNTQTASPR
                     ALADSLMQLARQVSRLESGQ"
     promoter        complement(5591..5668)
                     /gene="lacI"
                     /label=lacI promoter
ORIGIN
        1 tttacacttt atgcttccgg ctcgtataat gtgtggaatt gtgagcggat aacaatttca
       61 gaattcaaaa gatctgagtc ttgtagtgac atcttagaag attagacaca gaagttggag
      121 gacaaacgcg tgaccacccg ctggggaagt catgtggtaa ctaatgatga ggaggtatat
      181 aatggaagta gaacgtgtcc aggccatcgc gagcctgtct catagcaacg gaaccattcc
      241 ggcggaattt attcgtccgg aaaaggaaca gccggcgtcc accacgtatc atggcccggc
      301 gccggagatt ccaaccatcg atcttgacga cccggtccag gaccgcctgg tcaggagcat
      361 tgcggaagcg tcacgtgagt ggggcatctt tcaagtgact aatcatggga ttcctagcga
      421 tttaatctgc aaactgcagg cggtaggcaa agagttcttt gaactcccgc aggaagaaaa
      481 ggaggtctac tcgcgccccg cggacgctaa ggatgtacag ggctatggca ccaaactgca
      541 aaaagaagtt gaaggcaaaa agtcatgggt tgaccacctc ttccatcgcg tttggccgcc
      601 atcgagtatt aactaccgtt tctggccgaa aaacccaccg agttatcgcg cagtgaatga
      661 agaatacgct aaatacatgc gcgaggtcgt tgataaactg tttacatatc tgtcactggg
      721 ccttggcgtc gaaggcggcg tcttaaaaga agcagcgggt ggtgatgata tcgaatacat
      781 gttgaaaatt aattattatc cgccatgccc gcgccctgac ctggcgctgg gtgtggtggc
      841 gcataccgac ttatcagccc taaccgtgct cgttccaaac gaagtgccgg gcttgcaggt
      901 atttaaggat gatcggtgga ttgatgcgaa atatattccg aatgccttgg ttattcatat
      961 tggcgatcaa attgaaattt taagcaacgg caaatacaaa gcggtcctgc atcgcacaac
     1021 cgtgaacaaa gataaaacac gcatgtcgtg gccggtattt ctggaacctc ctgcggatac
     1081 cgttgttggc ccactgcctc aactggtcga cgatgaaaat ccgcctaaat acaaagccaa
     1141 aaagtttaaa gactacagct actgtaaact gaataaacta ccgcagtgac attttgtcgt
     1201 atatacagtt tcgaacccgg aattgaatac agaggaggaa agacgtacaa tggctccaac
     1261 cgctaagacc ctgacatatt tagcccagga gaaaacatta gaatcaagtt ttgtacgaga
     1321 tgaagaggaa cgcccgaagg tggcttataa cgaattttca gatgagatcc cggtcatttc
     1381 cctggccggc attgacgaag tggatggccg tcggcgcgaa atttgtgaga aaatcgttga
     1441 ggcctgcgag aattggggta tcttccaagt agtggatcac ggcgtggatc aacaactggt
     1501 cgcagaaatg acgcgcttag ccaaagaatt tttcgcgctt ccgcccgatg aaaaattacg
     1561 attcgatatg tccggtgcaa agaaaggcgg ctttattgtg tcttcacatc tgcagggcga
     1621 atcagttcaa gactggcgtg aaatcgttac gtacttctcg tatcctaaac gtgagcgtga
     1681 ttactcacgc tggcccgata cacccgaagg atggcgtagc gtgaccgagg aatatagcga
     1741 caaagttatg gggctggcct gtaaattaat ggaagtactg tcggaggcca tgggcctgga
     1801 gaaagaaggc ctgagcaaag cgtgtgtgga catggatcag aaagtagtgg tcaattatta
     1861 ccccaaatgt cctcagccgg atttaacgct aggtctgaaa cgccacaccg atccgggcac
     1921 cattacgttg ctgcttcagg accaggttgg gggattgcag gcgacacgcg ataacggtaa
     1981 aacttggata acggtccagc cggtagaagc ggcctttgtg gttaacctgg gcgaccacgc
     2041 gcactatctg tcaaatggtc gctttaagaa cgcagatcat caagctgttg ttaactcaaa
     2101 tcatagccgc ctttcgattg ccacctttca gaatccggcg cctaacgcga ccgtttatcc
     2161 gcttaaaatc cgcgagggcg aaaagccggt gatggaagaa cccatcacgt tcgcagaaat
     2221 gtatcgccgt aagatgagta aagatattga aattgcccgg atgaagaaat tagccaaaga
     2281 aaagcatctg caggatttag agaatgaaaa acatctgcag gaactggatc agaaagcgaa
     2341 gttagaagca aaaccgctga aagaaattct tgcctaagga tccaaactcg agtaaggatc
     2401 tccaggcatc aaataaaacg aaaggctcag tcgaaagact gggcctttcg ttttatctgt
     2461 tgtttgtcgg tgaacgctct ctactagagt cacactggct caccttcggg tgggcctttc
     2521 tgcgtttata cctagggata tattccgctt cctcgctcac tgactcgcta cgctcggtcg
     2581 ttcgactgcg gcgagcggaa atggcttacg aacggggcgg agatttcctg gaagatgcca
     2641 ggaagatact taacagggaa gtgagagggc cgcggcaaag ccgtttttcc ataggctccg
     2701 cccccctgac aagcatcacg aaatctgacg ctcaaatcag tggtggcgaa acccgacagg
     2761 actataaaga taccaggcgt ttccccctgg cggctccctc gtgcgctctc ctgttcctgc
     2821 ctttcggttt accggtgtca ttccgctgtt atggccgcgt ttgtctcatt ccacgcctga
     2881 cactcagttc cgggtaggca gttcgctcca agctggactg tatgcacgaa ccccccgttc
     2941 agtccgaccg ctgcgcctta tccggtaact atcgtcttga gtccaacccg gaaagacatg
     3001 caaaagcacc actggcagca gccactggta attgatttag aggagttagt cttgaagtca
     3061 tgcgccggtt aaggctaaac tgaaaggaca agttttggtg actgcgctcc tccaagccag
     3121 ttacctcggt tcaaagagtt ggtagctcag agaaccttcg aaaaaccgcc ctgcaaggcg
     3181 gttttttcgt tttcagagca agagattacg cgcagaccaa aacgatctca agaagatcat
     3241 cttattaatc agataaaata tttctagatt tcagtgcaat ttatctcttc aaatgtagca
     3301 cctgaagtca gccccatacg atataagttg ttactagtgc ttggattctc accaataaaa
     3361 aacgcccggc ggcaaccgag cgttctgaac aaatccagat ggagttctga ggtcattact
     3421 ggatctatca acaggagtcc aagcgagctc gtaaacttgg tctgacagtt accaatgctt
     3481 aatcagtgag gcacctatct cagcgatctg tctatttcgt tcatccatag ttgcctgact
     3541 ccccgtcgtg tagataacta cgatacggga gggcttacca tctggcccca gtgctgcaat
     3601 gataccgcga gacccacgct caccggctcc agatttatca gcaataaacc agccagccgg
     3661 aagggccgag cgcagaagtg gtcctgcaac tttatccgcc tccatccagt ctattaattg
     3721 ttgccgggaa gctagagtaa gtagttcgcc agttaatagt ttgcgcaacg ttgttgccat
     3781 tgctacaggc atcgtggtgt cacgctcgtc gtttggtatg gcttcattca gctccggttc
     3841 ccaacgatca aggcgagtta catgatcccc catgttgtgc aaaaaagcgg ttagctcctt
     3901 cggtcctccg atcgttgtca gaagtaagtt ggccgcagtg ttatcactca tggttatggc
     3961 agcactgcat aattctctta ctgtcatgcc atccgtaaga tgcttttctg tgactggtga
     4021 gtactcaacc aagtcattct gagaatagtg tatgcggcga ccgagttgct cttgcccggc
     4081 gtcaatacgg gataataccg cgccacatag cagaacttta aaagtgctca tcattggaaa
     4141 acgttcttcg gggcgaaaac tctcaaggat cttaccgctg ttgagatcca gttcgatgta
     4201 acccactcgt gcacccaact gatcttcagc atcttttact ttcaccagcg tttctgggtg
     4261 agcaaaaaca ggaaggcaaa atgccgcaaa aaagggaata agggcgacac ggaaatgttg
     4321 aatactcata ctcttccttt ttcaatatta ttgaagcatt tatcagggtt attgtctcat
     4381 gagcggatac atatttgaat gtatttagaa aaataaacaa ataggggttc cgcgcacatt
     4441 tccccgaaaa gtgccacctg acgtcggtgc ctaatgagtg agctaactta cattaattgc
     4501 gttgcgctca ctgcccgctt tccagtcggg aaacctgtcg tgccagctgc attaatgaat
     4561 cggccaacgc gcggggagag gcggtttgcg tattgggcgc cagggtggtt tttcttttca
     4621 ccagtgagac gggcaacagc tgattgccct tcaccgcctg gccctgagag agttgcagca
     4681 agcggtccac gctggtttgc cccagcaggc gaaaatcctg tttgatggtg gttaacggcg
     4741 ggatataaca tgagctgtct tcggtatcgt cgtatcccac taccgagatg tccgcaccaa
     4801 cgcgcagccc ggactcggta atggcgcgca ttgcgcccag cgccatctga tcgttggcaa
     4861 ccagcatcgc agtgggaacg atgccctcat tcagcatttg catggtttgt tgaaaaccgg
     4921 acatggcact ccagtcgcct tcccgttccg ctatcggctg aatttgattg cgagtgagat
     4981 atttatgcca gccagccaga cgcagacgcg ccgagacaga acttaatggg cccgctaaca
     5041 gcgcgatttg ctggtgaccc aatgcgacca gatgctccac gcccagtcgc gtaccgtctt
     5101 catgggagaa aataatactg ttgatgggtg tctggtcaga gacatcaaga aataacgccg
     5161 gaacattagt gcaggcagct tccacagcaa tggcatcctg gtcatccagc ggatagttaa
     5221 tgatcagccc actgacgcgt tgcgcgagaa gattgtgcac cgccgcttta caggcttcga
     5281 cgccgcttcg ttctaccatc gacaccacca cgctggcacc cagttgatcg gcgcgagatt
     5341 taatcgccgc gacaatttgc gacggcgcgt gcagggccag actggaggtg gcaacgccaa
     5401 tcagcaacga ctgtttgccc gccagttgtt gtgccacgcg gttgggaatg taattcagct
     5461 ccgccatcgc cgcttccact ttttcccgcg ttttcgcaga aacgtggctg gcctggttca
     5521 ccacgcggga aacggtctga taagagacac cggcatactc tgcgacatcg tataacgtta
     5581 ctggtttcac attcaccacc ctgaattgac tctcttccgg gcgctatcat gccataccgc
     5641 gaaaggtttt gcgccattcg atggtgtccg ggatctcgac gctctccctt atgcgactcc
     5701 tgcattagga agcagcccag tagtaggttg aggccgttga gcaccgccgc cgcaaggaat
     5761 ggtgcatgca aggagatggc gcccaacagt cccccggcca cggggcctgc caccataccc
     5821 acgccgaaac aagcgctcat gagcccgaag tggcgagccc gatcttcccc atcggtgatg
     5881 tcggcgatat aggcgccagc aaccgcacct gtggcgccgg tgatgccggc cacgatgcgt
     5941 ccggcgtaga ggatcgagat cgtttaggca ccccaggc
//
