# Supplementary material for: Expanding flavone and flavonol production capabilities in Escherichia coli
Source: Front Bioeng Biotechnol. 2023 Oct 18;11:1275651. doi: 10.3389/fbioe.2023.1275651 (PMC10619664; doi:10.3389/fbioe.2023.1275651)
Supplement: Supplementary file 2 [file DataSheet2.ZIP › Supplementary plasmid maps ZIP ME/SBC015893.gb]

LOCUS       Exported                6393 bp ds-DNA     circular SYN 26-JUN-2023
DEFINITION  synthetic circular DNA
ACCESSION   .
VERSION     .
KEYWORDS    .
SOURCE      synthetic DNA construct
  ORGANISM  synthetic DNA construct
REFERENCE   1  (bases 1 to 6393)
  AUTHORS   Lee TS, Krupa RA, Zhang F, Hajimorad M, Holtz WJ, Prasad N, Lee SK, 
            Keasling JD
  TITLE     BglBrick vectors and datasheets: A synthetic biology platform for 
            gene expression.
  JOURNAL   J Biol Eng. 2011 Sep 20;5:12.
  PUBMED    21933410
REFERENCE   2  (bases 1 to 6393)
  AUTHORS   .
  TITLE     Direct Submission
  JOURNAL   Exported Monday, Jun 26, 2023 from SnapGene 4.3.11
            https://www.snapgene.com
FEATURES             Location/Qualifiers
     source          1..6393
                     /organism="synthetic DNA construct"
                     /mol_type="other DNA"
     promoter        1..31
                     /label=lac UV5 promoter
                     /note="E. coli lac promoter with an ""up"" mutation"
     protein_bind    39..55
                     /label=lac operator
                     /bound_moiety="lac repressor encoded by lacI"
                     /note="The lac repressor binds to the lac operator to 
                     inhibit transcription in E. coli. This inhibition can be 
                     relieved by adding lactose or 
                     isopropyl-beta-D-thiogalactopyranoside (IPTG)."
     CDS             182..1189
                     /codon_start=1
                     /label=CuFLS_Q9ZWQ9
                     /translation="MEVERVQAIASLSHSNGTIPAEFIRPEKEQPASTTYHGPAPEIPT
                     IDLDDPVQDRLVRSIAEASREWGIFQVTNHGIPSDLICKLQAVGKEFFELPQEEKEVYS
                     RPADAKDVQGYGTKLQKEVEGKKSWVDHLFHRVWPPSSINYRFWPKNPPSYRAVNEEYA
                     KYMREVVDKLFTYLSLGLGVEGGVLKEAAGGDDIEYMLKINYYPPCPRPDLALGVVAHT
                     DLSALTVLVPNEVPGLQVFKDDRWIDAKYIPNALVIHIGDQIEILSNGKYKAVLHRTTV
                     NKDKTRMSWPVFLEPPADTVVGPLPQLVDDENPPKYKAKKFKDYSYCKLNKLPQ"
     terminator      1252..1289
     misc_feature    1522..1551
                     /label=trc
     protein_bind    1559..1575
     CDS             1665..2792
                     /codon_start=1
                     /label=GmF3H_Q53B69
                     /translation="MAPTAKTLTYLAQEKTLESSFVRDEEERPKVAYNEFSDEIPVISL
                     AGIDEVDGRRREICEKIVEACENWGIFQVVDHGVDQQLVAEMTRLAKEFFALPPDEKLR
                     FDMSGAKKGGFIVSSHLQGESVQDWREIVTYFSYPKRERDYSRWPDTPEGWRSVTEEYS
                     DKVMGLACKLMEVLSEAMGLEKEGLSKACVDMDQKVVVNYYPKCPQPDLTLGLKRHTDP
                     GTITLLLQDQVGGLQATRDNGKTWITVQPVEAAFVVNLGDHAHYLSNGRFKNADHQAVV
                     NSNHSRLSIATFQNPAPNATVYPLKIREGEKPVMEEPITFAEMYRRKMSKDIEIARMKK
                     LAKEKHLQDLENEKHLQELDQKAKLEAKPLKEILA"
     terminator      2825..2896
                     /label=rrnB T1 terminator
                     /note="transcription terminator T1 from the E. coli rrnB 
                     gene"
     terminator      2912..2939
                     /label=T7Te terminator
                     /note="phage T7 early transcription terminator"
     rep_origin      complement(3101..3646)
                     /direction=LEFT
                     /label=p15A ori
                     /note="Plasmids containing the medium-copy-number p15A 
                     origin of replication can be propagated in E. coli cells 
                     that contain a second plasmid with the ColE1 origin."
     terminator      3760..3854
                     /label=lambda t0 terminator
                     /note="transcription terminator from phage lambda"
     CDS             complement(3884..4744)
                     /codon_start=1
                     /gene="bla"
                     /product="beta-lactamase"
                     /label=AmpR
                     /note="confers resistance to ampicillin, carbenicillin, and
                     related antibiotics"
                     /translation="MSIQHFRVALIPFFAAFCLPVFAHPETLVKVKDAEDQLGARVGYI
                     ELDLNSGKILESFRPEERFPMMSTFKVLLCGAVLSRIDAGQEQLGRRIHYSQNDLVEYS
                     PVTEKHLTDGMTVRELCSAAITMSDNTAANLLLTTIGGPKELTAFLHNMGDHVTRLDRW
                     EPELNEAIPNDERDTTMPVAMATTLRKLLTGELLTLASRQQLIDWMEADKVAGPLLRSA
                     LPAGWFIADKSGAGERGSRGIIAALGPDGKPSRIVVIYTTGSQATMDERNRQIAEIGAS
                     LIKHW"
     promoter        complement(4745..4849)
                     /gene="bla"
                     /label=AmpR promoter
     CDS             complement(4923..6005)
                     /codon_start=1
                     /gene="lacI"
                     /product="lac repressor"
                     /label=lacI
                     /note="The lac repressor binds to the lac operator to 
                     inhibit transcription in E. coli. This inhibition can be 
                     relieved by adding lactose or 
                     isopropyl-beta-D-thiogalactopyranoside (IPTG)."
                     /translation="MKPVTLYDVAEYAGVSYQTVSRVVNQASHVSAKTREKVEAAMAEL
                     NYIPNRVAQQLAGKQSLLIGVATSSLALHAPSQIVAAIKSRADQLGASVVVSMVERSGV
                     EACKAAVHNLLAQRVSGLIINYPLDDQDAIAVEAACTNVPALFLDVSDQTPINSIIFSH
                     EDGTRLGVEHLVALGHQQIALLAGPLSSVSARLRLAGWHKYLTRNQIQPIAEREGDWSA
                     MSGFQQTMQMLNEGIVPTAMLVANDQMALGAMRAITESGLRVGADISVVGYDDTEDSSC
                     YIPPLTTIKQDFRLLGQTSVDRLLQLSQGQAVKGNQLLPVSLVKRKTTLAPNTQTASPR
                     ALADSLMQLARQVSRLESGQ"
     promoter        complement(6006..6083)
                     /gene="lacI"
                     /label=lacI promoter
ORIGIN
        1 tttacacttt atgcttccgg ctcgtataat gtgtggaatt gtgagcggat aacaatttca
       61 gaattcaaaa gatctgagtc ttgtagtgac atcttagaag attagacaca gaagttggag
      121 gacaaacgcg tgaccacccg ctggggaagt catgtggtaa ctaatgatga ggaggtatat
      181 aatggaagta gaacgtgtcc aggccatcgc gagcctgtct catagcaacg gaaccattcc
      241 ggcggaattt attcgtccgg aaaaggaaca gccggcgtcc accacgtatc atggcccggc
      301 gccggagatt ccaaccatcg atcttgacga cccggtccag gaccgcctgg tcaggagcat
      361 tgcggaagcg tcacgtgagt ggggcatctt tcaagtgact aatcatggga ttcctagcga
      421 tttaatctgc aaactgcagg cggtaggcaa agagttcttt gaactcccgc aggaagaaaa
      481 ggaggtctac tcgcgccccg cggacgctaa ggatgtacag ggctatggca ccaaactgca
      541 aaaagaagtt gaaggcaaaa agtcatgggt tgaccacctc ttccatcgcg tttggccgcc
      601 atcgagtatt aactaccgtt tctggccgaa aaacccaccg agttatcgcg cagtgaatga
      661 agaatacgct aaatacatgc gcgaggtcgt tgataaactg tttacatatc tgtcactggg
      721 ccttggcgtc gaaggcggcg tcttaaaaga agcagcgggt ggtgatgata tcgaatacat
      781 gttgaaaatt aattattatc cgccatgccc gcgccctgac ctggcgctgg gtgtggtggc
      841 gcataccgac ttatcagccc taaccgtgct cgttccaaac gaagtgccgg gcttgcaggt
      901 atttaaggat gatcggtgga ttgatgcgaa atatattccg aatgccttgg ttattcatat
      961 tggcgatcaa attgaaattt taagcaacgg caaatacaaa gcggtcctgc atcgcacaac
     1021 cgtgaacaaa gataaaacac gcatgtcgtg gccggtattt ctggaacctc ctgcggatac
     1081 cgttgttggc ccactgcctc aactggtcga cgatgaaaat ccgcctaaat acaaagccaa
     1141 aaagtttaaa gactacagct actgtaaact gaataaacta ccgcagtgat aacaaacaag
     1201 aagtaactta tcggcagtcg gaatagttcc cttcacgata gccgcctgag caaaaaaaac
     1261 cccgccctgt caggggcggg gttttttttt gcgcaacgca attaatgtaa gttagcgcga
     1321 attgatctgg tttgacagct tatcatcgac tgcacggtgc accaatgctt ctggcgtcag
     1381 gcagccatcg gaagctgtgg tatggctgtg caggtcgtaa atcactgcat aattcgtgtc
     1441 gctcaaggcg cactcccgtt ctggataatg ttttttgcgc cgacatcata acggttctgg
     1501 caaatattct gaaatgagct gttgacaatt aatcatccgg ctcgtataat gtgtggaatt
     1561 gtgagcggat aacaatttca atagataccg ccgtagggaa gcgacatttt gtcgtatata
     1621 cagtttcgaa cccggaattg aatacagagg aggaaagacg tacaatggct ccaaccgcta
     1681 agaccctgac atatttagcc caggagaaaa cattagaatc aagttttgta cgagatgaag
     1741 aggaacgccc gaaggtggct tataacgaat tttcagatga gatcccggtc atttccctgg
     1801 ccggcattga cgaagtggat ggccgtcggc gcgaaatttg tgagaaaatc gttgaggcct
     1861 gcgagaattg gggtatcttc caagtagtgg atcacggcgt ggatcaacaa ctggtcgcag
     1921 aaatgacgcg cttagccaaa gaatttttcg cgcttccgcc cgatgaaaaa ttacgattcg
     1981 atatgtccgg tgcaaagaaa ggcggcttta ttgtgtcttc acatctgcag ggcgaatcag
     2041 ttcaagactg gcgtgaaatc gttacgtact tctcgtatcc taaacgtgag cgtgattact
     2101 cacgctggcc cgatacaccc gaaggatggc gtagcgtgac cgaggaatat agcgacaaag
     2161 ttatggggct ggcctgtaaa ttaatggaag tactgtcgga ggccatgggc ctggagaaag
     2221 aaggcctgag caaagcgtgt gtggacatgg atcagaaagt agtggtcaat tattacccca
     2281 aatgtcctca gccggattta acgctaggtc tgaaacgcca caccgatccg ggcaccatta
     2341 cgttgctgct tcaggaccag gttgggggat tgcaggcgac acgcgataac ggtaaaactt
     2401 ggataacggt ccagccggta gaagcggcct ttgtggttaa cctgggcgac cacgcgcact
     2461 atctgtcaaa tggtcgcttt aagaacgcag atcatcaagc tgttgttaac tcaaatcata
     2521 gccgcctttc gattgccacc tttcagaatc cggcgcctaa cgcgaccgtt tatccgctta
     2581 aaatccgcga gggcgaaaag ccggtgatgg aagaacccat cacgttcgca gaaatgtatc
     2641 gccgtaagat gagtaaagat attgaaattg cccggatgaa gaaattagcc aaagaaaagc
     2701 atctgcagga tttagagaat gaaaaacatc tgcaggaact ggatcagaaa gcgaagttag
     2761 aagcaaaacc gctgaaagaa attcttgcct aaggatccaa actcgagtaa ggatctccag
     2821 gcatcaaata aaacgaaagg ctcagtcgaa agactgggcc tttcgtttta tctgttgttt
     2881 gtcggtgaac gctctctact agagtcacac tggctcacct tcgggtgggc ctttctgcgt
     2941 ttatacctag ggatatattc cgcttcctcg ctcactgact cgctacgctc ggtcgttcga
     3001 ctgcggcgag cggaaatggc ttacgaacgg ggcggagatt tcctggaaga tgccaggaag
     3061 atacttaaca gggaagtgag agggccgcgg caaagccgtt tttccatagg ctccgccccc
     3121 ctgacaagca tcacgaaatc tgacgctcaa atcagtggtg gcgaaacccg acaggactat
     3181 aaagatacca ggcgtttccc cctggcggct ccctcgtgcg ctctcctgtt cctgcctttc
     3241 ggtttaccgg tgtcattccg ctgttatggc cgcgtttgtc tcattccacg cctgacactc
     3301 agttccgggt aggcagttcg ctccaagctg gactgtatgc acgaaccccc cgttcagtcc
     3361 gaccgctgcg ccttatccgg taactatcgt cttgagtcca acccggaaag acatgcaaaa
     3421 gcaccactgg cagcagccac tggtaattga tttagaggag ttagtcttga agtcatgcgc
     3481 cggttaaggc taaactgaaa ggacaagttt tggtgactgc gctcctccaa gccagttacc
     3541 tcggttcaaa gagttggtag ctcagagaac cttcgaaaaa ccgccctgca aggcggtttt
     3601 ttcgttttca gagcaagaga ttacgcgcag accaaaacga tctcaagaag atcatcttat
     3661 taatcagata aaatatttct agatttcagt gcaatttatc tcttcaaatg tagcacctga
     3721 agtcagcccc atacgatata agttgttact agtgcttgga ttctcaccaa taaaaaacgc
     3781 ccggcggcaa ccgagcgttc tgaacaaatc cagatggagt tctgaggtca ttactggatc
     3841 tatcaacagg agtccaagcg agctcgtaaa cttggtctga cagttaccaa tgcttaatca
     3901 gtgaggcacc tatctcagcg atctgtctat ttcgttcatc catagttgcc tgactccccg
     3961 tcgtgtagat aactacgata cgggagggct taccatctgg ccccagtgct gcaatgatac
     4021 cgcgagaccc acgctcaccg gctccagatt tatcagcaat aaaccagcca gccggaaggg
     4081 ccgagcgcag aagtggtcct gcaactttat ccgcctccat ccagtctatt aattgttgcc
     4141 gggaagctag agtaagtagt tcgccagtta atagtttgcg caacgttgtt gccattgcta
     4201 caggcatcgt ggtgtcacgc tcgtcgtttg gtatggcttc attcagctcc ggttcccaac
     4261 gatcaaggcg agttacatga tcccccatgt tgtgcaaaaa agcggttagc tccttcggtc
     4321 ctccgatcgt tgtcagaagt aagttggccg cagtgttatc actcatggtt atggcagcac
     4381 tgcataattc tcttactgtc atgccatccg taagatgctt ttctgtgact ggtgagtact
     4441 caaccaagtc attctgagaa tagtgtatgc ggcgaccgag ttgctcttgc ccggcgtcaa
     4501 tacgggataa taccgcgcca catagcagaa ctttaaaagt gctcatcatt ggaaaacgtt
     4561 cttcggggcg aaaactctca aggatcttac cgctgttgag atccagttcg atgtaaccca
     4621 ctcgtgcacc caactgatct tcagcatctt ttactttcac cagcgtttct gggtgagcaa
     4681 aaacaggaag gcaaaatgcc gcaaaaaagg gaataagggc gacacggaaa tgttgaatac
     4741 tcatactctt cctttttcaa tattattgaa gcatttatca gggttattgt ctcatgagcg
     4801 gatacatatt tgaatgtatt tagaaaaata aacaaatagg ggttccgcgc acatttcccc
     4861 gaaaagtgcc acctgacgtc ggtgcctaat gagtgagcta acttacatta attgcgttgc
     4921 gctcactgcc cgctttccag tcgggaaacc tgtcgtgcca gctgcattaa tgaatcggcc
     4981 aacgcgcggg gagaggcggt ttgcgtattg ggcgccaggg tggtttttct tttcaccagt
     5041 gagacgggca acagctgatt gcccttcacc gcctggccct gagagagttg cagcaagcgg
     5101 tccacgctgg tttgccccag caggcgaaaa tcctgtttga tggtggttaa cggcgggata
     5161 taacatgagc tgtcttcggt atcgtcgtat cccactaccg agatgtccgc accaacgcgc
     5221 agcccggact cggtaatggc gcgcattgcg cccagcgcca tctgatcgtt ggcaaccagc
     5281 atcgcagtgg gaacgatgcc ctcattcagc atttgcatgg tttgttgaaa accggacatg
     5341 gcactccagt cgccttcccg ttccgctatc ggctgaattt gattgcgagt gagatattta
     5401 tgccagccag ccagacgcag acgcgccgag acagaactta atgggcccgc taacagcgcg
     5461 atttgctggt gacccaatgc gaccagatgc tccacgccca gtcgcgtacc gtcttcatgg
     5521 gagaaaataa tactgttgat gggtgtctgg tcagagacat caagaaataa cgccggaaca
     5581 ttagtgcagg cagcttccac agcaatggca tcctggtcat ccagcggata gttaatgatc
     5641 agcccactga cgcgttgcgc gagaagattg tgcaccgccg ctttacaggc ttcgacgccg
     5701 cttcgttcta ccatcgacac caccacgctg gcacccagtt gatcggcgcg agatttaatc
     5761 gccgcgacaa tttgcgacgg cgcgtgcagg gccagactgg aggtggcaac gccaatcagc
     5821 aacgactgtt tgcccgccag ttgttgtgcc acgcggttgg gaatgtaatt cagctccgcc
     5881 atcgccgctt ccactttttc ccgcgttttc gcagaaacgt ggctggcctg gttcaccacg
     5941 cgggaaacgg tctgataaga gacaccggca tactctgcga catcgtataa cgttactggt
     6001 ttcacattca ccaccctgaa ttgactctct tccgggcgct atcatgccat accgcgaaag
     6061 gttttgcgcc attcgatggt gtccgggatc tcgacgctct cccttatgcg actcctgcat
     6121 taggaagcag cccagtagta ggttgaggcc gttgagcacc gccgccgcaa ggaatggtgc
     6181 atgcaaggag atggcgccca acagtccccc ggccacgggg cctgccacca tacccacgcc
     6241 gaaacaagcg ctcatgagcc cgaagtggcg agcccgatct tccccatcgg tgatgtcggc
     6301 gatataggcg ccagcaaccg cacctgtggc gccggtgatg ccggccacga tgcgtccggc
     6361 gtagaggatc gagatcgttt aggcacccca ggc
//
