# Supplementary material for: Expanding flavone and flavonol production capabilities in Escherichia coli
Source: Front Bioeng Biotechnol. 2023 Oct 18;11:1275651. doi: 10.3389/fbioe.2023.1275651 (PMC10619664; doi:10.3389/fbioe.2023.1275651)
Supplement: Supplementary file 2 [file DataSheet2.ZIP › Supplementary plasmid maps ZIP ME/SBC015894.gb]

LOCUS       Exported                6447 bp ds-DNA     circular SYN 26-JUN-2023
DEFINITION  synthetic circular DNA
ACCESSION   .
VERSION     .
KEYWORDS    .
SOURCE      synthetic DNA construct
  ORGANISM  synthetic DNA construct
REFERENCE   1  (bases 1 to 6447)
  AUTHORS   Lee TS, Krupa RA, Zhang F, Hajimorad M, Holtz WJ, Prasad N, Lee SK, 
            Keasling JD
  TITLE     BglBrick vectors and datasheets: A synthetic biology platform for 
            gene expression.
  JOURNAL   J Biol Eng. 2011 Sep 20;5:12.
  PUBMED    21933410
REFERENCE   2  (bases 1 to 6447)
  AUTHORS   .
  TITLE     Direct Submission
  JOURNAL   Exported Monday, Jun 26, 2023 from SnapGene 4.3.11
            https://www.snapgene.com
FEATURES             Location/Qualifiers
     source          1..6447
                     /organism="synthetic DNA construct"
                     /mol_type="other DNA"
     source          1223..1658
     source          1226..1264
     source          1265..1658
                     /organism="synthetic DNA construct"
                     /mol_type="other DNA"
     promoter        1..31
                     /label=lac UV5 promoter
                     /note="E. coli lac promoter with an ""up"" mutation"
     protein_bind    39..55
                     /label=lac operator
                     /bound_moiety="lac repressor encoded by lacI"
                     /note="The lac repressor binds to the lac operator to 
                     inhibit transcription in E. coli. This inhibition can be 
                     relieved by adding lactose or 
                     isopropyl-beta-D-thiogalactopyranoside (IPTG)."
     CDS             182..1189
                     /codon_start=1
                     /label=CuFLS_Q9ZWQ9
                     /translation="MEVERVQAIASLSHSNGTIPAEFIRPEKEQPASTTYHGPAPEIPT
                     IDLDDPVQDRLVRSIAEASREWGIFQVTNHGIPSDLICKLQAVGKEFFELPQEEKEVYS
                     RPADAKDVQGYGTKLQKEVEGKKSWVDHLFHRVWPPSSINYRFWPKNPPSYRAVNEEYA
                     KYMREVVDKLFTYLSLGLGVEGGVLKEAAGGDDIEYMLKINYYPPCPRPDLALGVVAHT
                     DLSALTVLVPNEVPGLQVFKDDRWIDAKYIPNALVIHIGDQIEILSNGKYKAVLHRTTV
                     NKDKTRMSWPVFLEPPADTVVGPLPQLVDDENPPKYKAKKFKDYSYCKLNKLPQ"
     terminator      1226..1263
     promoter        1575..1605
                     /label=lac UV5 promoter
                     /note="E. coli lac promoter with an ""up"" mutation"
     protein_bind    1613..1629
                     /label=lac operator
                     /bound_moiety="lac repressor encoded by lacI"
                     /note="The lac repressor binds to the lac operator to 
                     inhibit transcription in E. coli. This inhibition can be 
                     relieved by adding lactose or 
                     isopropyl-beta-D-thiogalactopyranoside (IPTG)."
     CDS             1719..2846
                     /codon_start=1
                     /label=GmF3H_Q53B69
                     /translation="MAPTAKTLTYLAQEKTLESSFVRDEEERPKVAYNEFSDEIPVISL
                     AGIDEVDGRRREICEKIVEACENWGIFQVVDHGVDQQLVAEMTRLAKEFFALPPDEKLR
                     FDMSGAKKGGFIVSSHLQGESVQDWREIVTYFSYPKRERDYSRWPDTPEGWRSVTEEYS
                     DKVMGLACKLMEVLSEAMGLEKEGLSKACVDMDQKVVVNYYPKCPQPDLTLGLKRHTDP
                     GTITLLLQDQVGGLQATRDNGKTWITVQPVEAAFVVNLGDHAHYLSNGRFKNADHQAVV
                     NSNHSRLSIATFQNPAPNATVYPLKIREGEKPVMEEPITFAEMYRRKMSKDIEIARMKK
                     LAKEKHLQDLENEKHLQELDQKAKLEAKPLKEILA"
     terminator      2879..2950
                     /label=rrnB T1 terminator
                     /note="transcription terminator T1 from the E. coli rrnB 
                     gene"
     terminator      2966..2993
                     /label=T7Te terminator
                     /note="phage T7 early transcription terminator"
     rep_origin      complement(3155..3700)
                     /direction=LEFT
                     /label=p15A ori
                     /note="Plasmids containing the medium-copy-number p15A 
                     origin of replication can be propagated in E. coli cells 
                     that contain a second plasmid with the ColE1 origin."
     terminator      3814..3908
                     /label=lambda t0 terminator
                     /note="transcription terminator from phage lambda"
     CDS             complement(3938..4798)
                     /codon_start=1
                     /gene="bla"
                     /product="beta-lactamase"
                     /label=AmpR
                     /note="confers resistance to ampicillin, carbenicillin, and
                     related antibiotics"
                     /translation="MSIQHFRVALIPFFAAFCLPVFAHPETLVKVKDAEDQLGARVGYI
                     ELDLNSGKILESFRPEERFPMMSTFKVLLCGAVLSRIDAGQEQLGRRIHYSQNDLVEYS
                     PVTEKHLTDGMTVRELCSAAITMSDNTAANLLLTTIGGPKELTAFLHNMGDHVTRLDRW
                     EPELNEAIPNDERDTTMPVAMATTLRKLLTGELLTLASRQQLIDWMEADKVAGPLLRSA
                     LPAGWFIADKSGAGERGSRGIIAALGPDGKPSRIVVIYTTGSQATMDERNRQIAEIGAS
                     LIKHW"
     promoter        complement(4799..4903)
                     /gene="bla"
                     /label=AmpR promoter
     CDS             complement(4977..6059)
                     /codon_start=1
                     /gene="lacI"
                     /product="lac repressor"
                     /label=lacI
                     /note="The lac repressor binds to the lac operator to 
                     inhibit transcription in E. coli. This inhibition can be 
                     relieved by adding lactose or 
                     isopropyl-beta-D-thiogalactopyranoside (IPTG)."
                     /translation="MKPVTLYDVAEYAGVSYQTVSRVVNQASHVSAKTREKVEAAMAEL
                     NYIPNRVAQQLAGKQSLLIGVATSSLALHAPSQIVAAIKSRADQLGASVVVSMVERSGV
                     EACKAAVHNLLAQRVSGLIINYPLDDQDAIAVEAACTNVPALFLDVSDQTPINSIIFSH
                     EDGTRLGVEHLVALGHQQIALLAGPLSSVSARLRLAGWHKYLTRNQIQPIAEREGDWSA
                     MSGFQQTMQMLNEGIVPTAMLVANDQMALGAMRAITESGLRVGADISVVGYDDTEDSSC
                     YIPPLTTIKQDFRLLGQTSVDRLLQLSQGQAVKGNQLLPVSLVKRKTTLAPNTQTASPR
                     ALADSLMQLARQVSRLESGQ"
     promoter        complement(6060..6137)
                     /gene="lacI"
                     /label=lacI promoter
ORIGIN
        1 tttacacttt atgcttccgg ctcgtataat gtgtggaatt gtgagcggat aacaatttca
       61 gaattcaaaa gatctgagtc ttgtagtgac atcttagaag attagacaca gaagttggag
      121 gacaaacgcg tgaccacccg ctggggaagt catgtggtaa ctaatgatga ggaggtatat
      181 aatggaagta gaacgtgtcc aggccatcgc gagcctgtct catagcaacg gaaccattcc
      241 ggcggaattt attcgtccgg aaaaggaaca gccggcgtcc accacgtatc atggcccggc
      301 gccggagatt ccaaccatcg atcttgacga cccggtccag gaccgcctgg tcaggagcat
      361 tgcggaagcg tcacgtgagt ggggcatctt tcaagtgact aatcatggga ttcctagcga
      421 tttaatctgc aaactgcagg cggtaggcaa agagttcttt gaactcccgc aggaagaaaa
      481 ggaggtctac tcgcgccccg cggacgctaa ggatgtacag ggctatggca ccaaactgca
      541 aaaagaagtt gaaggcaaaa agtcatgggt tgaccacctc ttccatcgcg tttggccgcc
      601 atcgagtatt aactaccgtt tctggccgaa aaacccaccg agttatcgcg cagtgaatga
      661 agaatacgct aaatacatgc gcgaggtcgt tgataaactg tttacatatc tgtcactggg
      721 ccttggcgtc gaaggcggcg tcttaaaaga agcagcgggt ggtgatgata tcgaatacat
      781 gttgaaaatt aattattatc cgccatgccc gcgccctgac ctggcgctgg gtgtggtggc
      841 gcataccgac ttatcagccc taaccgtgct cgttccaaac gaagtgccgg gcttgcaggt
      901 atttaaggat gatcggtgga ttgatgcgaa atatattccg aatgccttgg ttattcatat
      961 tggcgatcaa attgaaattt taagcaacgg caaatacaaa gcggtcctgc atcgcacaac
     1021 cgtgaacaaa gataaaacac gcatgtcgtg gccggtattt ctggaacctc ctgcggatac
     1081 cgttgttggc ccactgcctc aactggtcga cgatgaaaat ccgcctaaat acaaagccaa
     1141 aaagtttaaa gactacagct actgtaaact gaataaacta ccgcagtgat gatcaaattc
     1201 tatactttac caaaggcgcg acggaaaaaa aaaccccgcc ctgtcagggg cggggttttt
     1261 ttttcgggat ctcgacgctc tcccttatgc gactcctgca ttaggaagca gcccagtagt
     1321 aggttgaggc cgttgagcac cgccgccgca aggaatggtg catgcaagga gatggcgccc
     1381 aacagtcccc cggccacggg gcctgccacc atacccacgc cgaaacaagc gctcatgagc
     1441 ccgaagtggc gagcccgatc ttccccatcg gtgatgtcgg cgatataggc gccagcaacc
     1501 gcacctgtgg cgccggtgat gccggccacg atgcgtccgg cgtagaggat cgagatcgtt
     1561 taggcacccc aggctttaca ctttatgctt ccggctcgta taatgtgtgg aattgtgagc
     1621 ggataacaat ttcagaattc aaaagatctg agtcttgtca ttttgtcgta tatacagttt
     1681 cgaacccgga attgaataca gaggaggaaa gacgtacaat ggctccaacc gctaagaccc
     1741 tgacatattt agcccaggag aaaacattag aatcaagttt tgtacgagat gaagaggaac
     1801 gcccgaaggt ggcttataac gaattttcag atgagatccc ggtcatttcc ctggccggca
     1861 ttgacgaagt ggatggccgt cggcgcgaaa tttgtgagaa aatcgttgag gcctgcgaga
     1921 attggggtat cttccaagta gtggatcacg gcgtggatca acaactggtc gcagaaatga
     1981 cgcgcttagc caaagaattt ttcgcgcttc cgcccgatga aaaattacga ttcgatatgt
     2041 ccggtgcaaa gaaaggcggc tttattgtgt cttcacatct gcagggcgaa tcagttcaag
     2101 actggcgtga aatcgttacg tacttctcgt atcctaaacg tgagcgtgat tactcacgct
     2161 ggcccgatac acccgaagga tggcgtagcg tgaccgagga atatagcgac aaagttatgg
     2221 ggctggcctg taaattaatg gaagtactgt cggaggccat gggcctggag aaagaaggcc
     2281 tgagcaaagc gtgtgtggac atggatcaga aagtagtggt caattattac cccaaatgtc
     2341 ctcagccgga tttaacgcta ggtctgaaac gccacaccga tccgggcacc attacgttgc
     2401 tgcttcagga ccaggttggg ggattgcagg cgacacgcga taacggtaaa acttggataa
     2461 cggtccagcc ggtagaagcg gcctttgtgg ttaacctggg cgaccacgcg cactatctgt
     2521 caaatggtcg ctttaagaac gcagatcatc aagctgttgt taactcaaat catagccgcc
     2581 tttcgattgc cacctttcag aatccggcgc ctaacgcgac cgtttatccg cttaaaatcc
     2641 gcgagggcga aaagccggtg atggaagaac ccatcacgtt cgcagaaatg tatcgccgta
     2701 agatgagtaa agatattgaa attgcccgga tgaagaaatt agccaaagaa aagcatctgc
     2761 aggatttaga gaatgaaaaa catctgcagg aactggatca gaaagcgaag ttagaagcaa
     2821 aaccgctgaa agaaattctt gcctaaggat ccaaactcga gtaaggatct ccaggcatca
     2881 aataaaacga aaggctcagt cgaaagactg ggcctttcgt tttatctgtt gtttgtcggt
     2941 gaacgctctc tactagagtc acactggctc accttcgggt gggcctttct gcgtttatac
     3001 ctagggatat attccgcttc ctcgctcact gactcgctac gctcggtcgt tcgactgcgg
     3061 cgagcggaaa tggcttacga acggggcgga gatttcctgg aagatgccag gaagatactt
     3121 aacagggaag tgagagggcc gcggcaaagc cgtttttcca taggctccgc ccccctgaca
     3181 agcatcacga aatctgacgc tcaaatcagt ggtggcgaaa cccgacagga ctataaagat
     3241 accaggcgtt tccccctggc ggctccctcg tgcgctctcc tgttcctgcc tttcggttta
     3301 ccggtgtcat tccgctgtta tggccgcgtt tgtctcattc cacgcctgac actcagttcc
     3361 gggtaggcag ttcgctccaa gctggactgt atgcacgaac cccccgttca gtccgaccgc
     3421 tgcgccttat ccggtaacta tcgtcttgag tccaacccgg aaagacatgc aaaagcacca
     3481 ctggcagcag ccactggtaa ttgatttaga ggagttagtc ttgaagtcat gcgccggtta
     3541 aggctaaact gaaaggacaa gttttggtga ctgcgctcct ccaagccagt tacctcggtt
     3601 caaagagttg gtagctcaga gaaccttcga aaaaccgccc tgcaaggcgg ttttttcgtt
     3661 ttcagagcaa gagattacgc gcagaccaaa acgatctcaa gaagatcatc ttattaatca
     3721 gataaaatat ttctagattt cagtgcaatt tatctcttca aatgtagcac ctgaagtcag
     3781 ccccatacga tataagttgt tactagtgct tggattctca ccaataaaaa acgcccggcg
     3841 gcaaccgagc gttctgaaca aatccagatg gagttctgag gtcattactg gatctatcaa
     3901 caggagtcca agcgagctcg taaacttggt ctgacagtta ccaatgctta atcagtgagg
     3961 cacctatctc agcgatctgt ctatttcgtt catccatagt tgcctgactc cccgtcgtgt
     4021 agataactac gatacgggag ggcttaccat ctggccccag tgctgcaatg ataccgcgag
     4081 acccacgctc accggctcca gatttatcag caataaacca gccagccgga agggccgagc
     4141 gcagaagtgg tcctgcaact ttatccgcct ccatccagtc tattaattgt tgccgggaag
     4201 ctagagtaag tagttcgcca gttaatagtt tgcgcaacgt tgttgccatt gctacaggca
     4261 tcgtggtgtc acgctcgtcg tttggtatgg cttcattcag ctccggttcc caacgatcaa
     4321 ggcgagttac atgatccccc atgttgtgca aaaaagcggt tagctccttc ggtcctccga
     4381 tcgttgtcag aagtaagttg gccgcagtgt tatcactcat ggttatggca gcactgcata
     4441 attctcttac tgtcatgcca tccgtaagat gcttttctgt gactggtgag tactcaacca
     4501 agtcattctg agaatagtgt atgcggcgac cgagttgctc ttgcccggcg tcaatacggg
     4561 ataataccgc gccacatagc agaactttaa aagtgctcat cattggaaaa cgttcttcgg
     4621 ggcgaaaact ctcaaggatc ttaccgctgt tgagatccag ttcgatgtaa cccactcgtg
     4681 cacccaactg atcttcagca tcttttactt tcaccagcgt ttctgggtga gcaaaaacag
     4741 gaaggcaaaa tgccgcaaaa aagggaataa gggcgacacg gaaatgttga atactcatac
     4801 tcttcctttt tcaatattat tgaagcattt atcagggtta ttgtctcatg agcggataca
     4861 tatttgaatg tatttagaaa aataaacaaa taggggttcc gcgcacattt ccccgaaaag
     4921 tgccacctga cgtcggtgcc taatgagtga gctaacttac attaattgcg ttgcgctcac
     4981 tgcccgcttt ccagtcggga aacctgtcgt gccagctgca ttaatgaatc ggccaacgcg
     5041 cggggagagg cggtttgcgt attgggcgcc agggtggttt ttcttttcac cagtgagacg
     5101 ggcaacagct gattgccctt caccgcctgg ccctgagaga gttgcagcaa gcggtccacg
     5161 ctggtttgcc ccagcaggcg aaaatcctgt ttgatggtgg ttaacggcgg gatataacat
     5221 gagctgtctt cggtatcgtc gtatcccact accgagatgt ccgcaccaac gcgcagcccg
     5281 gactcggtaa tggcgcgcat tgcgcccagc gccatctgat cgttggcaac cagcatcgca
     5341 gtgggaacga tgccctcatt cagcatttgc atggtttgtt gaaaaccgga catggcactc
     5401 cagtcgcctt cccgttccgc tatcggctga atttgattgc gagtgagata tttatgccag
     5461 ccagccagac gcagacgcgc cgagacagaa cttaatgggc ccgctaacag cgcgatttgc
     5521 tggtgaccca atgcgaccag atgctccacg cccagtcgcg taccgtcttc atgggagaaa
     5581 ataatactgt tgatgggtgt ctggtcagag acatcaagaa ataacgccgg aacattagtg
     5641 caggcagctt ccacagcaat ggcatcctgg tcatccagcg gatagttaat gatcagccca
     5701 ctgacgcgtt gcgcgagaag attgtgcacc gccgctttac aggcttcgac gccgcttcgt
     5761 tctaccatcg acaccaccac gctggcaccc agttgatcgg cgcgagattt aatcgccgcg
     5821 acaatttgcg acggcgcgtg cagggccaga ctggaggtgg caacgccaat cagcaacgac
     5881 tgtttgcccg ccagttgttg tgccacgcgg ttgggaatgt aattcagctc cgccatcgcc
     5941 gcttccactt tttcccgcgt tttcgcagaa acgtggctgg cctggttcac cacgcgggaa
     6001 acggtctgat aagagacacc ggcatactct gcgacatcgt ataacgttac tggtttcaca
     6061 ttcaccaccc tgaattgact ctcttccggg cgctatcatg ccataccgcg aaaggttttg
     6121 cgccattcga tggtgtccgg gatctcgacg ctctccctta tgcgactcct gcattaggaa
     6181 gcagcccagt agtaggttga ggccgttgag caccgccgcc gcaaggaatg gtgcatgcaa
     6241 ggagatggcg cccaacagtc ccccggccac ggggcctgcc accataccca cgccgaaaca
     6301 agcgctcatg agcccgaagt ggcgagcccg atcttcccca tcggtgatgt cggcgatata
     6361 ggcgccagca accgcacctg tggcgccggt gatgccggcc acgatgcgtc cggcgtagag
     6421 gatcgagatc gtttaggcac cccaggc
//
