# Supplementary material for: Expanding flavone and flavonol production capabilities in Escherichia coli
Source: Front Bioeng Biotechnol. 2023 Oct 18;11:1275651. doi: 10.3389/fbioe.2023.1275651 (PMC10619664; doi:10.3389/fbioe.2023.1275651)
Supplement: Supplementary file 2 [file DataSheet2.ZIP › Supplementary plasmid maps ZIP ME/SBC015673.gb]

LOCUS       Exported                7113 bp ds-DNA     circular SYN 26-JUN-2023
DEFINITION  synthetic circular DNA.
ACCESSION   .
VERSION     .
KEYWORDS    .
SOURCE      synthetic DNA construct
  ORGANISM  synthetic DNA construct
REFERENCE   1  (bases 1 to 7113)
  AUTHORS   Takano Research Group
  TITLE     Direct Submission
  JOURNAL   Exported Monday, Jun 26, 2023 from SnapGene 4.3.11
            https://www.snapgene.com
FEATURES             Location/Qualifiers
     source          1..7113
                     /organism="synthetic DNA construct"
                     /mol_type="other DNA"
                     /note="color: #ffffff"
     promoter        1..30
                     /label=trc promoter
                     /note="strong E. coli promoter; hybrid between the trp and 
                     lac UV5 promoters"
                     /note="color: #ffffff"
     protein_bind    38..54
                     /label=lac operator
                     /bound_moiety="lac repressor encoded by lacI"
                     /note="The lac repressor binds to the lac operator to 
                     inhibit transcription in E. coli. This inhibition can be 
                     relieved by adding lactose or 
                     isopropyl-beta-D-thiogalactopyranoside (IPTG)."
                     /note="color: #31849b"
     CDS             168..1592
                     /codon_start=1
                     /label=SbFNSII1(dN28)_A0A146AUI9
                     /note="color: #993366"
                     /translation="MSPPGPFPLPIIGHLHLLGPKLHQSFHGLSQRHGPLMQIRLGSIN
                     CVVASTPELAKEFLKTNELVFSSRKHSTAIDIVTYNSSFAFSPYGPYWKYIKKLCTYEL
                     LGARNLHHFQPIRTFEVHTFLRLLMEKSESGESFNVTEELIKLTSNVMSNMMLGTRCSA
                     TDGEAEAARTVIREVTEIFGEFDAADIIWFCKNFDLQGIRKRSEDIQRRYDALLEKIIT
                     DREKLRRSHRGGEAKDFLDIFLDIMDSGNSEVKFSREHLKALILDFFTAGTDTTAISTE
                     WAIAELMNNPKVLKKAQEEIQKVVGSCRLMDESDAPNLPYLEAIIKETFRLHPPIPMLA
                     RKSVSDCVIDGYNIPASTLLFVNIWSIGRNPECWDSPFSFRPERFFEKDNASIDIKGQH
                     FQLLPFGTGRRGCPGMLLAIQELLLIIGTMIQCFDWELPEGSGPVDMTERAGLTAPRAE
                     DLICRVSCRVDPKIVF"
     RBS             1688..1696
                     /label=Shine-Dalgarno sequence
                     /note="full consensus sequence for ribosome-binding sites 
                     upstream of start codons in E. coli; complementary to a 
                     region in the 3' end of the 16S rRNA (Chen et al., 1994)"
                     /note="color: #a6acb3"
     CDS             1701..3623
                     /codon_start=1
                     /label=AtCPR2(dN71)_Q9SUM3
                     /note="color: #993366"
                     /translation="MRRSGSGNSKRVEPLKPLVIKPREEEIDDGRKKVTIFFGTQTGTA
                     EGFAKALGEEAKARYEKTRFKIVDLDDYAADDDEYEEKLKKEDVAFFFLATYGDGEPTD
                     NAARFYKWFTEGNDRGEWLKNLKYGVFGLGNRQYEHFNKVAKVVDDILVEQGAQRLVQV
                     GLGDDDQCIEDDFTAWREALWPELDTILREEGDTAVATPYTAAVLEYRVSIHDSEDAKF
                     NDINMANGNGYTVFDAQHPYKANVAVKRELHTPESDRSCIHLEFDIAGSGLTYETGDHV
                     GVLCDNLSETVDEALRLLDMSPDTYFSLHAEKEDGTPISSSLPPPFPPCNLRTALTRYA
                     CLLSSPKKSALVALAAHASDPTEAERLKHLASPAGKDEYSKWVVESQRSLLEVMAEFPS
                     AKPPLGVFFAGVAPRLQPRFYSISSSPKIAETRIHVTCALVYEKMPTGRIHKGVCSTWM
                     KNAVPYEKSENCSSAPIFVRQSNFKLPSDSKVPIIMIGPGTGLAPFRGFLQERLALVES
                     GVELGPSVLFFGCRNRRMDFIYEEELQRFVESGALAELSVAFSREGPTKEYVQHKMMDK
                     ASDIWNMISQGAYLYVCGDAKGMARDVHRSLHTIAQEQGSMDSTKAEGFVKNLQTSGRY
                     LRDVW"
     terminator      3666..3737
                     /label=rrnB T1 terminator
                     /note="transcription terminator T1 from the E. coli rrnB 
                     gene"
                     /note="color: #ffffff"
     terminator      3753..3780
                     /label=T7Te terminator
                     /note="phage T7 early transcription terminator"
                     /note="color: #ffffff"
     rep_origin      complement(3942..4487)
                     /direction=LEFT
                     /label=p15A ori
                     /note="Plasmids containing the medium-copy-number p15A 
                     origin of replication can be propagated in E. coli cells 
                     that contain a second plasmid with the ColE1 origin."
                     /note="color: #ffff00"
     terminator      4601..4695
                     /label=lambda t0 terminator
                     /note="transcription terminator from phage lambda"
                     /note="color: #ffffff"
     CDS             complement(4725..5585)
                     /codon_start=1
                     /gene="bla"
                     /product="beta-lactamase"
                     /label=AmpR
                     /note="confers resistance to ampicillin, carbenicillin, and
                     related antibiotics"
                     /note="color: #993366"
                     /translation="MSIQHFRVALIPFFAAFCLPVFAHPETLVKVKDAEDQLGARVGYI
                     ELDLNSGKILESFRPEERFPMMSTFKVLLCGAVLSRIDAGQEQLGRRIHYSQNDLVEYS
                     PVTEKHLTDGMTVRELCSAAITMSDNTAANLLLTTIGGPKELTAFLHNMGDHVTRLDRW
                     EPELNEAIPNDERDTTMPVAMATTLRKLLTGELLTLASRQQLIDWMEADKVAGPLLRSA
                     LPAGWFIADKSGAGERGSRGIIAALGPDGKPSRIVVIYTTGSQATMDERNRQIAEIGAS
                     LIKHW"
     promoter        complement(5586..5690)
                     /gene="bla"
                     /label=AmpR promoter
                     /note="color: #ffffff; direction: LEFT"
     promoter        5722..5799
                     /gene="lacI (mutant)"
                     /label=lacIq promoter
                     /note="In the lacIq allele, a single base change in the 
                     promoter boosts expression of the lacI gene about 10-fold."
                     /note="color: #ffffff"
     CDS             5800..6882
                     /codon_start=1
                     /gene="lacI"
                     /product="lac repressor"
                     /label=lacI
                     /note="The lac repressor binds to the lac operator to 
                     inhibit transcription in E. coli. This inhibition can be 
                     relieved by adding lactose or 
                     isopropyl-beta-D-thiogalactopyranoside (IPTG)."
                     /note="color: #993366"
                     /translation="MKPVTLYDVAEYAGVSYQTVSRVVNQASHVSAKTREKVEAAMAEL
                     NYIPNRVAQQLAGKQSLLIGVATSSLALHAPSQIVAAIKSRADQLGASVVVSMVERSGV
                     EACKAAVHNLLAQRVSGLIINYPLDDQDAIAVEAACTNVPALFLDVSDQTPINSIIFSH
                     EDGTRLGVEHLVALGHQQIALLAGPLSSVSARLRLAGWHKYLTRNQIQPIAEREGDWSA
                     MSGFQQTMQMLNEGIVPTAMLVANDQMALGAMRAITESGLRVGADISVVGYDDTEDSSC
                     YIPPLTTIKQDFRLLGQTSVDRLLQLSQGQAVKGNQLLPVSLVKRKTTLAPNTQTASPR
                     ALADSLMQLARQVSRLESGQ"
ORIGIN
        1 ttgacaatta atcatccggc tcgtataatg tgtggaattg tgagcggata acaatttcag
       61 aattcaaaag atctgagtct tgtagcactt aatggccatc ctggggcttg catttaccat
      121 attattgatt catattcatc atagtccata tcaaggagga aaatcagatg tcacccccag
      181 gcccgttccc tctgccgatt atcgggcact tgcatctgct gggcccgaag ctgcatcagt
      241 cgttccatgg ccttagccag cgccacggcc cgcttatgca gattcgctta gggagcatta
      301 attgcgtcgt agcttcgaca ccagaactgg cgaaggagtt cctaaaaacg aatgaactgg
      361 tgttctctag ccgtaaacat agtactgcca tcgacatagt gacctataat tctagctttg
      421 cttttagccc atatggacca tattggaagt acatcaagaa actctgtaca tacgagttgc
      481 tgggtgcccg taacctgcat cattttcaac cgattaggac gtttgaggtg cacacgttcc
      541 tcagactgct tatggagaag agcgagagcg gcgaatcgtt taatgttaca gaagaactca
      601 tcaaactgac ctcaaacgtt atgagcaata tgatgctcgg tacgcgttgc tcagcgaccg
      661 atggagaagc ggaagcagca cgcacagtaa ttcgcgaagt tactgaaatt tttggtgagt
      721 ttgatgcggc cgacattatt tggttttgta aaaacttcga cctgcagggg attcgtaaac
      781 gaagcgaaga tattcagcgc cgctacgatg cactgctgga aaagattatc accgatcggg
      841 agaaattgcg ccgttcgcac cgcggaggtg aagcaaagga ctttctggat attttccttg
      901 atatcatgga cagtggtaat tccgaagtga aattctcccg cgagcacctg aaagcgctga
      961 tcctggattt cttcacggca ggcaccgaca ctacggcaat tagcaccgaa tgggccattg
     1021 cggaactgat gaataatccc aaagtattaa agaaagctca ggaagaaatt caaaaagtcg
     1081 tggggagctg tcgtctgatg gacgaatctg atgcgccgaa cctgccgtac ctggaagcaa
     1141 ttataaaaga aacgtttcgc ttgcatcctc ctatcccgat gctggcgcgt aaaagcgtaa
     1201 gtgattgcgt gatcgacggc tacaacatcc cggcgtcgac cctgttattc gtaaatattt
     1261 ggagcattgg acgcaacccg gaatgctggg acagcccgtt tagcttccgt ccggaacgct
     1321 tcttcgagaa agacaatgcc agcattgata ttaaaggaca acactttcag ttgttaccgt
     1381 tcggcacggg ccgtcgcggg tgcccgggca tgttactggc gattcaggaa ctgctgctga
     1441 ttatcggaac catgattcag tgtttcgact gggaattacc ggagggttct ggtccggtgg
     1501 atatgaccga gcgtgccggc ttgaccgccc cgcgtgccga agacttaatt tgtcgtgtga
     1561 gctgtcgcgt tgacccaaaa attgtgttct aattgtagac tcggatctga gtcttgtagc
     1621 ctgatgtccg tggagcaacc tggtaggaga ctggtgatgt gataaatctt gtacaaacca
     1681 gtggaattaa ggaggttctc atgcgtcgta gcggctccgg caactcaaag agagtggagc
     1741 ccctgaaacc attagttatt aaaccacgtg aagaagagat agatgatggg cgcaaaaagg
     1801 tgaccatttt ctttggtacg caaaccggaa ctgccgaagg ttttgccaaa gcgctcggcg
     1861 aagaggctaa ggcccgttat gagaaaaccc gctttaaaat cgttgacctt gatgactatg
     1921 cagcggacga tgatgagtac gaagaaaaat tgaagaaaga ggatgtggcg tttttcttcc
     1981 tggccacgta tggtgacggc gaaccgacgg acaacgcggc gcgcttctat aaatggttta
     2041 ccgaaggaaa tgatcggggc gaatggctga aaaatcttaa gtatggcgta tttggtttgg
     2101 gcaatcgtca gtatgaacac tttaacaaag tggccaaagt ggtggatgat attctcgttg
     2161 aacaaggtgc acagcgcctg gtgcaggtag ggttaggcga cgacgatcag tgtatcgagg
     2221 acgactttac ggcatggcgt gaagccctgt ggccggaact tgacaccatt ctacgtgaag
     2281 agggtgacac cgccgtagct acgccgtaca cggcggccgt tttagaatac cgtgtctcga
     2341 tccacgattc cgaggatgca aaattcaatg acattaatat ggcgaacggc aatggataca
     2401 cagttttcga tgctcaacac ccctataaag caaacgtggc agttaaacgt gagctgcaca
     2461 ccccggaatc agaccgttca tgcatccatt tagaatttga tattgcaggc tctggcctga
     2521 cgtatgagac tggcgaccac gtgggggtct tatgtgacaa tctgtccgaa acggtcgacg
     2581 aagcactacg ccttcttgac atgtctcccg atacctactt tagcttgcac gcggaaaagg
     2641 aagacggtac gccgatttcg agcagcttgc cacccccatt tcctccctgt aatctgcgta
     2701 ccgccctgac gcgctatgcg tgtctgctgt caagtccgaa gaagagcgcc ctcgttgctc
     2761 tcgccgcgca tgcgagcgat cctaccgagg cggaacgtct aaaacacctg gcgtccccgg
     2821 cgggcaaaga cgaatatagc aaatgggtgg tggaatcaca gcgtagtctg cttgaagtga
     2881 tggccgagtt cccatccgcg aaacctccgc tgggggtgtt tttcgcaggc gttgcgccgc
     2941 gcttacagcc tcgtttctat tcaatttcca gcagtcccaa aatcgcggaa acacgcattc
     3001 atgttacctg tgccctggtg tacgagaaaa tgcctacggg tcgtattcac aagggtgttt
     3061 gtagtacgtg gatgaaaaat gcagttccgt atgaaaaatc ggaaaactgt tcctcagccc
     3121 cgatatttgt gcgtcagtct aatttcaaac taccgtcgga tagtaaagtg ccgattatta
     3181 tgattggacc aggcacgggc ttagcgccgt tccgcgggtt tctccaggaa aggcttgcac
     3241 tggtagaatc tggtgtggaa cttggtccga gcgtgctgtt ctttggatgc cgcaatcgta
     3301 gaatggactt tatttacgaa gaagaattac agcgttttgt cgaaagcggc gcactggcgg
     3361 agctgtctgt cgcatttagc cgtgaaggcc ccacgaaaga gtacgtgcag cataaaatga
     3421 tggataaagc gtctgatatc tggaatatga ttagccaagg cgcctatctg tatgtgtgcg
     3481 gtgatgcgaa aggcatggca cgcgacgtac atcgtagttt gcacacgatc gcacaggagc
     3541 agggcagcat ggatagcacc aaagcggagg gtttcgtgaa aaatctacag acctcaggcc
     3601 gctacttacg cgatgtgtgg taattgtaga ctcggatcca aactcgagta aggatctcca
     3661 ggcatcaaat aaaacgaaag gctcagtcga aagactgggc ctttcgtttt atctgttgtt
     3721 tgtcggtgaa cgctctctac tagagtcaca ctggctcacc ttcgggtggg cctttctgcg
     3781 tttataccta gggatatatt ccgcttcctc gctcactgac tcgctacgct cggtcgttcg
     3841 actgcggcga gcggaaatgg cttacgaacg gggcggagat ttcctggaag atgccaggaa
     3901 gatacttaac agggaagtga gagggccgcg gcaaagccgt ttttccatag gctccgcccc
     3961 cctgacaagc atcacgaaat ctgacgctca aatcagtggt ggcgaaaccc gacaggacta
     4021 taaagatacc aggcgtttcc ccctggcggc tccctcgtgc gctctcctgt tcctgccttt
     4081 cggtttaccg gtgtcattcc gctgttatgg ccgcgtttgt ctcattccac gcctgacact
     4141 cagttccggg taggcagttc gctccaagct ggactgtatg cacgaacccc ccgttcagtc
     4201 cgaccgctgc gccttatccg gtaactatcg tcttgagtcc aacccggaaa gacatgcaaa
     4261 agcaccactg gcagcagcca ctggtaattg atttagagga gttagtcttg aagtcatgcg
     4321 ccggttaagg ctaaactgaa aggacaagtt ttggtgactg cgctcctcca agccagttac
     4381 ctcggttcaa agagttggta gctcagagaa ccttcgaaaa accgccctgc aaggcggttt
     4441 tttcgttttc agagcaagag attacgcgca gaccaaaacg atctcaagaa gatcatctta
     4501 ttaatcagat aaaatatttc tagatttcag tgcaatttat ctcttcaaat gtagcacctg
     4561 aagtcagccc catacgatat aagttgttac tagtgcttgg attctcacca ataaaaaacg
     4621 cccggcggca accgagcgtt ctgaacaaat ccagatggag ttctgaggtc attactggat
     4681 ctatcaacag gagtccaagc gagctcgtaa acttggtctg acagttacca atgcttaatc
     4741 agtgaggcac ctatctcagc gatctgtcta tttcgttcat ccatagttgc ctgactcccc
     4801 gtcgtgtaga taactacgat acgggagggc ttaccatctg gccccagtgc tgcaatgata
     4861 ccgcgagacc cacgctcacc ggctccagat ttatcagcaa taaaccagcc agccggaagg
     4921 gccgagcgca gaagtggtcc tgcaacttta tccgcctcca tccagtctat taattgttgc
     4981 cgggaagcta gagtaagtag ttcgccagtt aatagtttgc gcaacgttgt tgccattgct
     5041 acaggcatcg tggtgtcacg ctcgtcgttt ggtatggctt cattcagctc cggttcccaa
     5101 cgatcaaggc gagttacatg atcccccatg ttgtgcaaaa aagcggttag ctccttcggt
     5161 cctccgatcg ttgtcagaag taagttggcc gcagtgttat cactcatggt tatggcagca
     5221 ctgcataatt ctcttactgt catgccatcc gtaagatgct tttctgtgac tggtgagtac
     5281 tcaaccaagt cattctgaga atagtgtatg cggcgaccga gttgctcttg cccggcgtca
     5341 atacgggata ataccgcgcc acatagcaga actttaaaag tgctcatcat tggaaaacgt
     5401 tcttcggggc gaaaactctc aaggatctta ccgctgttga gatccagttc gatgtaaccc
     5461 actcgtgcac ccaactgatc ttcagcatct tttactttca ccagcgtttc tgggtgagca
     5521 aaaacaggaa ggcaaaatgc cgcaaaaaag ggaataaggg cgacacggaa atgttgaata
     5581 ctcatactct tcctttttca atattattga agcatttatc agggttattg tctcatgagc
     5641 ggatacatat ttgaatgtat ttagaaaaat aaacaaatag gggttccgcg cacatttccc
     5701 cgaaaagtgc cacctgacgt cgacaccatc gaatggtgca aaacctttcg cggtatggca
     5761 tgatagcgcc cggaagagag tcaattcagg gtggtgaatg tgaaaccagt aacgttatac
     5821 gatgtcgcag agtatgccgg tgtctcttat cagaccgttt cccgcgtggt gaaccaggcc
     5881 agccacgttt ctgcgaaaac gcgggaaaaa gtggaagcgg cgatggcgga gctgaattac
     5941 attcccaacc gcgtggcaca acaactggcg ggcaaacagt cgttgctgat tggcgttgcc
     6001 acctccagtc tggccctgca cgcgccgtcg caaattgtcg cggcgattaa atctcgcgcc
     6061 gatcaactgg gtgccagcgt ggtggtgtcg atggtagaac gaagcggcgt cgaagcctgt
     6121 aaagcggcgg tgcacaatct tctcgcgcaa cgcgtcagtg ggctgatcat taactatccg
     6181 ctggatgacc aggatgccat tgctgtggaa gctgcctgca ctaatgttcc ggcgttattt
     6241 cttgatgtct ctgaccagac acccatcaac agtattattt tctcccatga agacggtacg
     6301 cgactgggcg tggagcatct ggtcgcattg ggtcaccagc aaatcgcgct gttagcgggc
     6361 ccattaagtt ctgtctcggc gcgtctgcgt ctggctggct ggcataaata tctcactcgc
     6421 aatcaaattc agccgatagc ggaacgggaa ggcgactgga gtgccatgtc cggttttcaa
     6481 caaaccatgc aaatgctgaa tgagggcatc gttcccactg cgatgctggt tgccaacgat
     6541 cagatggcgc tgggcgcaat gcgcgccatt accgagtccg ggctgcgcgt tggtgcggat
     6601 atctcggtag tgggatacga cgataccgaa gacagctcat gttatatccc gccgttaacc
     6661 accatcaaac aggattttcg cctgctgggg caaaccagcg tggaccgctt gctgcaactc
     6721 tctcagggcc aggcggtgaa gggcaatcag ctgttgcccg tctcactggt gaaaagaaaa
     6781 accaccctgg cgcccaatac gcaaaccgcc tctccccgcg cgttggccga ttcattaatg
     6841 cagctggcac gacaggtttc ccgactggaa agcgggcagt gagcgcaacg caattaatgt
     6901 aagttagcgc gaattgatct ggtttgacag cttatcatcg actgcacggt gcaccaatgc
     6961 ttctggcgtc aggcagccat cggaagctgt ggtatggctg tgcaggtcgt aaatcactgc
     7021 ataattcgtg tcgctcaagg cgcactcccg ttctggataa tgttttttgc gccgacatca
     7081 taacggttct ggcaaatatt ctgaaatgag ctg
//
