# Supplementary material for: Expanding flavone and flavonol production capabilities in Escherichia coli
Source: Front Bioeng Biotechnol. 2023 Oct 18;11:1275651. doi: 10.3389/fbioe.2023.1275651 (PMC10619664; doi:10.3389/fbioe.2023.1275651)
Supplement: Supplementary file 2 [file DataSheet2.ZIP › Supplementary plasmid maps ZIP ME/SBC015674.gb]

LOCUS       Exported                7157 bp ds-DNA     circular SYN 26-JUN-2023
DEFINITION  synthetic circular DNA
ACCESSION   .
VERSION     .
KEYWORDS    .
SOURCE      synthetic DNA construct
  ORGANISM  synthetic DNA construct
REFERENCE   1  (bases 1 to 7157)
  AUTHORS   Takano Research Group
  TITLE     Direct Submission
  JOURNAL   Exported Monday, Jun 26, 2023 from SnapGene 4.3.11
            https://www.snapgene.com
FEATURES             Location/Qualifiers
     source          1..7157
                     /organism="synthetic DNA construct"
                     /mol_type="other DNA"
     promoter        1..30
                     /label=trc promoter
                     /note="strong E. coli promoter; hybrid between the trp and 
                     lac UV5 promoters"
     protein_bind    38..54
                     /label=lac operator
                     /bound_moiety="lac repressor encoded by lacI"
                     /note="The lac repressor binds to the lac operator to 
                     inhibit transcription in E. coli. This inhibition can be 
                     relieved by adding lactose or 
                     isopropyl-beta-D-thiogalactopyranoside (IPTG)."
     CDS             176..1636
                     /codon_start=1
                     /label=ObFNSII(dN24)_M1L7D1
                     /translation="MGYRRRTSSPPGPFPLPIIGNLHLLGPRLHHSFHDLTKKYGPLVQ
                     LRLGSASCVVAATPELAKEFLKTNELVFSARKHSTAIDIVTYESSFAFAPYGPYWKFVK
                     KLCTYELLGARNLNHFLPIRKLEVKTFLEILMQKGKMGESFNVTEELMKLTSNVISHMM
                     LSIRYSGTDGEAEAARTVIREVTQIFGEFDVANIIWFCKNFDFQGIRKRSEDIRRRYDA
                     LLEKIITDREKLRRSHGGGGEAKDFLDVFLDVMESGKAEVKFTREHLKALILDFFTAGT
                     DTTAIISEWTIAELINNPTVLKKAQTEIDTVVGVDRLLQESDAPNLPYLNAIIKETFRL
                     HPPIPMLSRKSTSDCVIGGYTIPADTLLFVNIWSMGRNPNIWENPTEFQPERFLEKENA
                     AIDIKGQDFELLPFGTGRRGCPGMLLAIQEVTSVIGTMIQCFDWKLPAGDGSDRVDMTE
                     RPGLTAPRAEDLVCCVVPRVDALDVSSL"
     RBS             1732..1740
                     /label=Shine-Dalgarno sequence
                     /note="full consensus sequence for ribosome-binding sites 
                     upstream of start codons in E. coli; complementary to a 
                     region in the 3' end of the 16S rRNA (Chen et al., 1994)"
     CDS             1745..3667
                     /codon_start=1
                     /label=AtCPR2(dN71)_Q9SUM3
                     /translation="MRRSGSGNSKRVEPLKPLVIKPREEEIDDGRKKVTIFFGTQTGTA
                     EGFAKALGEEAKARYEKTRFKIVDLDDYAADDDEYEEKLKKEDVAFFFLATYGDGEPTD
                     NAARFYKWFTEGNDRGEWLKNLKYGVFGLGNRQYEHFNKVAKVVDDILVEQGAQRLVQV
                     GLGDDDQCIEDDFTAWREALWPELDTILREEGDTAVATPYTAAVLEYRVSIHDSEDAKF
                     NDINMANGNGYTVFDAQHPYKANVAVKRELHTPESDRSCIHLEFDIAGSGLTYETGDHV
                     GVLCDNLSETVDEALRLLDMSPDTYFSLHAEKEDGTPISSSLPPPFPPCNLRTALTRYA
                     CLLSSPKKSALVALAAHASDPTEAERLKHLASPAGKDEYSKWVVESQRSLLEVMAEFPS
                     AKPPLGVFFAGVAPRLQPRFYSISSSPKIAETRIHVTCALVYEKMPTGRIHKGVCSTWM
                     KNAVPYEKSENCSSAPIFVRQSNFKLPSDSKVPIIMIGPGTGLAPFRGFLQERLALVES
                     GVELGPSVLFFGCRNRRMDFIYEEELQRFVESGALAELSVAFSREGPTKEYVQHKMMDK
                     ASDIWNMISQGAYLYVCGDAKGMARDVHRSLHTIAQEQGSMDSTKAEGFVKNLQTSGRY
                     LRDVW"
     terminator      3710..3781
                     /label=rrnB T1 terminator
                     /note="transcription terminator T1 from the E. coli rrnB 
                     gene"
     terminator      3797..3824
                     /label=T7Te terminator
                     /note="phage T7 early transcription terminator"
     rep_origin      complement(3986..4531)
                     /direction=LEFT
                     /label=p15A ori
                     /note="Plasmids containing the medium-copy-number p15A 
                     origin of replication can be propagated in E. coli cells 
                     that contain a second plasmid with the ColE1 origin."
     terminator      4645..4739
                     /label=lambda t0 terminator
                     /note="transcription terminator from phage lambda"
     CDS             complement(4769..5629)
                     /codon_start=1
                     /gene="bla"
                     /product="beta-lactamase"
                     /label=AmpR
                     /note="confers resistance to ampicillin, carbenicillin, and
                     related antibiotics"
                     /translation="MSIQHFRVALIPFFAAFCLPVFAHPETLVKVKDAEDQLGARVGYI
                     ELDLNSGKILESFRPEERFPMMSTFKVLLCGAVLSRIDAGQEQLGRRIHYSQNDLVEYS
                     PVTEKHLTDGMTVRELCSAAITMSDNTAANLLLTTIGGPKELTAFLHNMGDHVTRLDRW
                     EPELNEAIPNDERDTTMPVAMATTLRKLLTGELLTLASRQQLIDWMEADKVAGPLLRSA
                     LPAGWFIADKSGAGERGSRGIIAALGPDGKPSRIVVIYTTGSQATMDERNRQIAEIGAS
                     LIKHW"
     promoter        complement(5630..5734)
                     /gene="bla"
                     /label=AmpR promoter
     promoter        5766..5843
                     /gene="lacI (mutant)"
                     /label=lacIq promoter
                     /note="In the lacIq allele, a single base change in the 
                     promoter boosts expression of the lacI gene about 10-fold."
     CDS             5844..6926
                     /codon_start=1
                     /gene="lacI"
                     /product="lac repressor"
                     /label=lacI
                     /note="The lac repressor binds to the lac operator to 
                     inhibit transcription in E. coli. This inhibition can be 
                     relieved by adding lactose or 
                     isopropyl-beta-D-thiogalactopyranoside (IPTG)."
                     /translation="MKPVTLYDVAEYAGVSYQTVSRVVNQASHVSAKTREKVEAAMAEL
                     NYIPNRVAQQLAGKQSLLIGVATSSLALHAPSQIVAAIKSRADQLGASVVVSMVERSGV
                     EACKAAVHNLLAQRVSGLIINYPLDDQDAIAVEAACTNVPALFLDVSDQTPINSIIFSH
                     EDGTRLGVEHLVALGHQQIALLAGPLSSVSARLRLAGWHKYLTRNQIQPIAEREGDWSA
                     MSGFQQTMQMLNEGIVPTAMLVANDQMALGAMRAITESGLRVGADISVVGYDDTEDSSC
                     YIPPLTTIKQDFRLLGQTSVDRLLQLSQGQAVKGNQLLPVSLVKRKTTLAPNTQTASPR
                     ALADSLMQLARQVSRLESGQ"
ORIGIN
        1 ttgacaatta atcatccggc tcgtataatg tgtggaattg tgagcggata acaatttcag
       61 aattcaaaag atctgagtct tgtaccgtta aggcaccatc gtactagaat tgactaatca
      121 tctggatgac ttgatcacta aaagtaagtt aatgagaatc gaagaggagg tcgaaatggg
      181 ttatcgtcgc cgtacttcat cgccgccagg cccctttccg ctgccgatta ttggtaatct
      241 gcatttgttg ggtccgcgct tacatcacag ctttcatgat cttaccaaaa agtatggtcc
      301 gctggtccag ttacgcctgg gctctgcttc atgcgtagtg gctgctacac cggaactggc
      361 gaaagagttc ctgaaaacta atgaactggt attttcagca cgtaaacata gtactgcgat
      421 tgacatcgtt acgtacgaat cctcatttgc atttgctccg tacgggccat attggaaatt
      481 tgtcaaaaag ctgtgcacat acgaattgct gggtgcccgt aacctgaatc actttcttcc
      541 gattcgcaaa cttgaggtta aaacgttcct cgaaattctg atgcagaaag ggaaaatggg
      601 tgaaagcttt aacgttacag aggagttgat gaaattaacc agcaatgtaa tcagccatat
      661 gatgctgtct attcgataca gcggcaccga cggcgaagct gaagccgcac gcacggtgat
      721 ccgtgaggta acccaaattt tcggcgaatt tgacgtagca aacattattt ggttttgtaa
      781 gaacttcgac ttccagggaa ttagaaaacg cagcgaagac atccgacgtc gttatgacgc
      841 gctgctggaa aagattatta cagaccggga aaagcttcga cgtagccacg gtggtggcgg
      901 cgaagccaaa gacttcctgg atgtttttct ggacgtaatg gaatcgggta aagctgaagt
      961 gaaattcacg cgtgaacacc tgaaagcgtt gatcctggat ttcttcacgg cgggcactga
     1021 cacgaccgcg attatctcag aatggaccat cgcggaactg attaataacc cgactgttct
     1081 gaaaaaggcc cagactgaaa ttgacactgt agtaggagtt gaccgcctcc tgcaagaatc
     1141 tgatgcccct aacttgccgt acctgaatgc catcattaaa gaaaccttcc gtctgcatcc
     1201 gcctataccg atgctgagcc gtaaaagcac cagtgactgt gtgattggcg gctacaccat
     1261 cccagcggat acgcttttat ttgtaaatat ttggtcaatg ggtcgaaatc cgaatatctg
     1321 ggaaaaccct accgaatttc agccagagcg tttcttagaa aaggaaaacg ccgcgatcga
     1381 tattaaaggt caggatttcg agctgctgcc ttttggcacc ggccggcgtg ggtgtccggg
     1441 catgctgtta gccatacagg aagttacgtc tgttattgga accatgattc aatgcttcga
     1501 ctggaaactc ccggcggggg acggttcgga tcgagtggat atgaccgaac gcccgggcct
     1561 caccgcgccg cgcgccgagg acctggtttg ctgcgtggtg ccgcgtgttg acgccctgga
     1621 tgtaagctcg ctgtaattgt agactcggat ctgagtcttg tagcctgatg tccgtggagc
     1681 aacctggtag gagactggtg atgtgataaa tcttgtacaa accagtggaa ttaaggaggt
     1741 tctcatgcgt cgtagcggct ccggcaactc aaagagagtg gagcccctga aaccattagt
     1801 tattaaacca cgtgaagaag agatagatga tgggcgcaaa aaggtgacca ttttctttgg
     1861 tacgcaaacc ggaactgccg aaggttttgc caaagcgctc ggcgaagagg ctaaggcccg
     1921 ttatgagaaa acccgcttta aaatcgttga ccttgatgac tatgcagcgg acgatgatga
     1981 gtacgaagaa aaattgaaga aagaggatgt ggcgtttttc ttcctggcca cgtatggtga
     2041 cggcgaaccg acggacaacg cggcgcgctt ctataaatgg tttaccgaag gaaatgatcg
     2101 gggcgaatgg ctgaaaaatc ttaagtatgg cgtatttggt ttgggcaatc gtcagtatga
     2161 acactttaac aaagtggcca aagtggtgga tgatattctc gttgaacaag gtgcacagcg
     2221 cctggtgcag gtagggttag gcgacgacga tcagtgtatc gaggacgact ttacggcatg
     2281 gcgtgaagcc ctgtggccgg aacttgacac cattctacgt gaagagggtg acaccgccgt
     2341 agctacgccg tacacggcgg ccgttttaga ataccgtgtc tcgatccacg attccgagga
     2401 tgcaaaattc aatgacatta atatggcgaa cggcaatgga tacacagttt tcgatgctca
     2461 acacccctat aaagcaaacg tggcagttaa acgtgagctg cacaccccgg aatcagaccg
     2521 ttcatgcatc catttagaat ttgatattgc aggctctggc ctgacgtatg agactggcga
     2581 ccacgtgggg gtcttatgtg acaatctgtc cgaaacggtc gacgaagcac tacgccttct
     2641 tgacatgtct cccgatacct actttagctt gcacgcggaa aaggaagacg gtacgccgat
     2701 ttcgagcagc ttgccacccc catttcctcc ctgtaatctg cgtaccgccc tgacgcgcta
     2761 tgcgtgtctg ctgtcaagtc cgaagaagag cgccctcgtt gctctcgccg cgcatgcgag
     2821 cgatcctacc gaggcggaac gtctaaaaca cctggcgtcc ccggcgggca aagacgaata
     2881 tagcaaatgg gtggtggaat cacagcgtag tctgcttgaa gtgatggccg agttcccatc
     2941 cgcgaaacct ccgctggggg tgtttttcgc aggcgttgcg ccgcgcttac agcctcgttt
     3001 ctattcaatt tccagcagtc ccaaaatcgc ggaaacacgc attcatgtta cctgtgccct
     3061 ggtgtacgag aaaatgccta cgggtcgtat tcacaagggt gtttgtagta cgtggatgaa
     3121 aaatgcagtt ccgtatgaaa aatcggaaaa ctgttcctca gccccgatat ttgtgcgtca
     3181 gtctaatttc aaactaccgt cggatagtaa agtgccgatt attatgattg gaccaggcac
     3241 gggcttagcg ccgttccgcg ggtttctcca ggaaaggctt gcactggtag aatctggtgt
     3301 ggaacttggt ccgagcgtgc tgttctttgg atgccgcaat cgtagaatgg actttattta
     3361 cgaagaagaa ttacagcgtt ttgtcgaaag cggcgcactg gcggagctgt ctgtcgcatt
     3421 tagccgtgaa ggccccacga aagagtacgt gcagcataaa atgatggata aagcgtctga
     3481 tatctggaat atgattagcc aaggcgccta tctgtatgtg tgcggtgatg cgaaaggcat
     3541 ggcacgcgac gtacatcgta gtttgcacac gatcgcacag gagcagggca gcatggatag
     3601 caccaaagcg gagggtttcg tgaaaaatct acagacctca ggccgctact tacgcgatgt
     3661 gtggtaattg tagactcgga tccaaactcg agtaaggatc tccaggcatc aaataaaacg
     3721 aaaggctcag tcgaaagact gggcctttcg ttttatctgt tgtttgtcgg tgaacgctct
     3781 ctactagagt cacactggct caccttcggg tgggcctttc tgcgtttata cctagggata
     3841 tattccgctt cctcgctcac tgactcgcta cgctcggtcg ttcgactgcg gcgagcggaa
     3901 atggcttacg aacggggcgg agatttcctg gaagatgcca ggaagatact taacagggaa
     3961 gtgagagggc cgcggcaaag ccgtttttcc ataggctccg cccccctgac aagcatcacg
     4021 aaatctgacg ctcaaatcag tggtggcgaa acccgacagg actataaaga taccaggcgt
     4081 ttccccctgg cggctccctc gtgcgctctc ctgttcctgc ctttcggttt accggtgtca
     4141 ttccgctgtt atggccgcgt ttgtctcatt ccacgcctga cactcagttc cgggtaggca
     4201 gttcgctcca agctggactg tatgcacgaa ccccccgttc agtccgaccg ctgcgcctta
     4261 tccggtaact atcgtcttga gtccaacccg gaaagacatg caaaagcacc actggcagca
     4321 gccactggta attgatttag aggagttagt cttgaagtca tgcgccggtt aaggctaaac
     4381 tgaaaggaca agttttggtg actgcgctcc tccaagccag ttacctcggt tcaaagagtt
     4441 ggtagctcag agaaccttcg aaaaaccgcc ctgcaaggcg gttttttcgt tttcagagca
     4501 agagattacg cgcagaccaa aacgatctca agaagatcat cttattaatc agataaaata
     4561 tttctagatt tcagtgcaat ttatctcttc aaatgtagca cctgaagtca gccccatacg
     4621 atataagttg ttactagtgc ttggattctc accaataaaa aacgcccggc ggcaaccgag
     4681 cgttctgaac aaatccagat ggagttctga ggtcattact ggatctatca acaggagtcc
     4741 aagcgagctc gtaaacttgg tctgacagtt accaatgctt aatcagtgag gcacctatct
     4801 cagcgatctg tctatttcgt tcatccatag ttgcctgact ccccgtcgtg tagataacta
     4861 cgatacggga gggcttacca tctggcccca gtgctgcaat gataccgcga gacccacgct
     4921 caccggctcc agatttatca gcaataaacc agccagccgg aagggccgag cgcagaagtg
     4981 gtcctgcaac tttatccgcc tccatccagt ctattaattg ttgccgggaa gctagagtaa
     5041 gtagttcgcc agttaatagt ttgcgcaacg ttgttgccat tgctacaggc atcgtggtgt
     5101 cacgctcgtc gtttggtatg gcttcattca gctccggttc ccaacgatca aggcgagtta
     5161 catgatcccc catgttgtgc aaaaaagcgg ttagctcctt cggtcctccg atcgttgtca
     5221 gaagtaagtt ggccgcagtg ttatcactca tggttatggc agcactgcat aattctctta
     5281 ctgtcatgcc atccgtaaga tgcttttctg tgactggtga gtactcaacc aagtcattct
     5341 gagaatagtg tatgcggcga ccgagttgct cttgcccggc gtcaatacgg gataataccg
     5401 cgccacatag cagaacttta aaagtgctca tcattggaaa acgttcttcg gggcgaaaac
     5461 tctcaaggat cttaccgctg ttgagatcca gttcgatgta acccactcgt gcacccaact
     5521 gatcttcagc atcttttact ttcaccagcg tttctgggtg agcaaaaaca ggaaggcaaa
     5581 atgccgcaaa aaagggaata agggcgacac ggaaatgttg aatactcata ctcttccttt
     5641 ttcaatatta ttgaagcatt tatcagggtt attgtctcat gagcggatac atatttgaat
     5701 gtatttagaa aaataaacaa ataggggttc cgcgcacatt tccccgaaaa gtgccacctg
     5761 acgtcgacac catcgaatgg tgcaaaacct ttcgcggtat ggcatgatag cgcccggaag
     5821 agagtcaatt cagggtggtg aatgtgaaac cagtaacgtt atacgatgtc gcagagtatg
     5881 ccggtgtctc ttatcagacc gtttcccgcg tggtgaacca ggccagccac gtttctgcga
     5941 aaacgcggga aaaagtggaa gcggcgatgg cggagctgaa ttacattccc aaccgcgtgg
     6001 cacaacaact ggcgggcaaa cagtcgttgc tgattggcgt tgccacctcc agtctggccc
     6061 tgcacgcgcc gtcgcaaatt gtcgcggcga ttaaatctcg cgccgatcaa ctgggtgcca
     6121 gcgtggtggt gtcgatggta gaacgaagcg gcgtcgaagc ctgtaaagcg gcggtgcaca
     6181 atcttctcgc gcaacgcgtc agtgggctga tcattaacta tccgctggat gaccaggatg
     6241 ccattgctgt ggaagctgcc tgcactaatg ttccggcgtt atttcttgat gtctctgacc
     6301 agacacccat caacagtatt attttctccc atgaagacgg tacgcgactg ggcgtggagc
     6361 atctggtcgc attgggtcac cagcaaatcg cgctgttagc gggcccatta agttctgtct
     6421 cggcgcgtct gcgtctggct ggctggcata aatatctcac tcgcaatcaa attcagccga
     6481 tagcggaacg ggaaggcgac tggagtgcca tgtccggttt tcaacaaacc atgcaaatgc
     6541 tgaatgaggg catcgttccc actgcgatgc tggttgccaa cgatcagatg gcgctgggcg
     6601 caatgcgcgc cattaccgag tccgggctgc gcgttggtgc ggatatctcg gtagtgggat
     6661 acgacgatac cgaagacagc tcatgttata tcccgccgtt aaccaccatc aaacaggatt
     6721 ttcgcctgct ggggcaaacc agcgtggacc gcttgctgca actctctcag ggccaggcgg
     6781 tgaagggcaa tcagctgttg cccgtctcac tggtgaaaag aaaaaccacc ctggcgccca
     6841 atacgcaaac cgcctctccc cgcgcgttgg ccgattcatt aatgcagctg gcacgacagg
     6901 tttcccgact ggaaagcggg cagtgagcgc aacgcaatta atgtaagtta gcgcgaattg
     6961 atctggtttg acagcttatc atcgactgca cggtgcacca atgcttctgg cgtcaggcag
     7021 ccatcggaag ctgtggtatg gctgtgcagg tcgtaaatca ctgcataatt cgtgtcgctc
     7081 aaggcgcact cccgttctgg ataatgtttt ttgcgccgac atcataacgg ttctggcaaa
     7141 tattctgaaa tgagctg
//
