# Supplementary material for: Expanding flavone and flavonol production capabilities in Escherichia coli
Source: Front Bioeng Biotechnol. 2023 Oct 18;11:1275651. doi: 10.3389/fbioe.2023.1275651 (PMC10619664; doi:10.3389/fbioe.2023.1275651)
Supplement: Supplementary file 2 [file DataSheet2.ZIP › Supplementary plasmid maps ZIP ME/SBC015675.gb]

LOCUS       Exported                7232 bp ds-DNA     circular SYN 26-JUN-2023
DEFINITION  synthetic circular DNA
ACCESSION   .
VERSION     .
KEYWORDS    .
SOURCE      synthetic DNA construct
  ORGANISM  synthetic DNA construct
REFERENCE   1  (bases 1 to 7232)
  AUTHORS   Takano Research Group
  TITLE     Direct Submission
  JOURNAL   Exported Monday, Jun 26, 2023 from SnapGene 4.3.11
            https://www.snapgene.com
FEATURES             Location/Qualifiers
     source          1..7232
                     /organism="synthetic DNA construct"
                     /mol_type="other DNA"
     promoter        1..30
                     /label=trc promoter
                     /note="strong E. coli promoter; hybrid between the trp and 
                     lac UV5 promoters"
     protein_bind    38..54
                     /label=lac operator
                     /bound_moiety="lac repressor encoded by lacI"
                     /note="The lac repressor binds to the lac operator to 
                     inhibit transcription in E. coli. This inhibition can be 
                     relieved by adding lactose or 
                     isopropyl-beta-D-thiogalactopyranoside (IPTG)."
     CDS             176..1711
                     /codon_start=1
                     /label=GmFNSII(dN16)_E9KBR8
                     /translation="MSLLKLLFVRENKPKAHLKNPPSPPAIPIIGHLHLLKPLIHHSFR
                     DLSLRYGPLLSLRIGSVKFIVASTPSLAQEFLKTNELTYSSRKMNMAINMVTYHNATFA
                     FAPYDTYWKFMKKLSTTELLGNKTLGHFLPIRTREVHDIIQFLFHKSKAQESVNLTEAL
                     LSLSNNVISQMMLSIKSSGTDSQAEQARTLVREVTQIFGEFNVSDFLGFCKNLDLQGFR
                     KRALDIHKRYDALLEKIISDREELRRKSKVDGCEDGDDEKVKDFLDILLDVAEQKECEV
                     QLTRNHVKSLILDYFTAATDTTAISVEWTIAELFNNPKVLKKAQEEVDRVTGNTQLVCE
                     ADIPNLPYIHAIIKETMRLHPPIPMIMRKGIEDCVVNGNMIPKGSIVCVNIWAMGRDPN
                     IWKNPLEFKPERFLEGEGSAIDTKGHHFELLPFGSGRRGCPGMPLAMRELPTIIGALIQ
                     CFEWKMLGSQGEILDHGRSLISMDERPGLTAPRANDLIGIPVARLNPTPFRQM"
     RBS             1807..1815
                     /label=Shine-Dalgarno sequence
                     /note="full consensus sequence for ribosome-binding sites 
                     upstream of start codons in E. coli; complementary to a 
                     region in the 3' end of the 16S rRNA (Chen et al., 1994)"
     CDS             1820..3742
                     /codon_start=1
                     /label=AtCPR2(dN71)_Q9SUM3
                     /translation="MRRSGSGNSKRVEPLKPLVIKPREEEIDDGRKKVTIFFGTQTGTA
                     EGFAKALGEEAKARYEKTRFKIVDLDDYAADDDEYEEKLKKEDVAFFFLATYGDGEPTD
                     NAARFYKWFTEGNDRGEWLKNLKYGVFGLGNRQYEHFNKVAKVVDDILVEQGAQRLVQV
                     GLGDDDQCIEDDFTAWREALWPELDTILREEGDTAVATPYTAAVLEYRVSIHDSEDAKF
                     NDINMANGNGYTVFDAQHPYKANVAVKRELHTPESDRSCIHLEFDIAGSGLTYETGDHV
                     GVLCDNLSETVDEALRLLDMSPDTYFSLHAEKEDGTPISSSLPPPFPPCNLRTALTRYA
                     CLLSSPKKSALVALAAHASDPTEAERLKHLASPAGKDEYSKWVVESQRSLLEVMAEFPS
                     AKPPLGVFFAGVAPRLQPRFYSISSSPKIAETRIHVTCALVYEKMPTGRIHKGVCSTWM
                     KNAVPYEKSENCSSAPIFVRQSNFKLPSDSKVPIIMIGPGTGLAPFRGFLQERLALVES
                     GVELGPSVLFFGCRNRRMDFIYEEELQRFVESGALAELSVAFSREGPTKEYVQHKMMDK
                     ASDIWNMISQGAYLYVCGDAKGMARDVHRSLHTIAQEQGSMDSTKAEGFVKNLQTSGRY
                     LRDVW"
     terminator      3785..3856
                     /label=rrnB T1 terminator
                     /note="transcription terminator T1 from the E. coli rrnB 
                     gene"
     terminator      3872..3899
                     /label=T7Te terminator
                     /note="phage T7 early transcription terminator"
     rep_origin      complement(4061..4606)
                     /direction=LEFT
                     /label=p15A ori
                     /note="Plasmids containing the medium-copy-number p15A 
                     origin of replication can be propagated in E. coli cells 
                     that contain a second plasmid with the ColE1 origin."
     terminator      4720..4814
                     /label=lambda t0 terminator
                     /note="transcription terminator from phage lambda"
     CDS             complement(4844..5704)
                     /codon_start=1
                     /gene="bla"
                     /product="beta-lactamase"
                     /label=AmpR
                     /note="confers resistance to ampicillin, carbenicillin, and
                     related antibiotics"
                     /translation="MSIQHFRVALIPFFAAFCLPVFAHPETLVKVKDAEDQLGARVGYI
                     ELDLNSGKILESFRPEERFPMMSTFKVLLCGAVLSRIDAGQEQLGRRIHYSQNDLVEYS
                     PVTEKHLTDGMTVRELCSAAITMSDNTAANLLLTTIGGPKELTAFLHNMGDHVTRLDRW
                     EPELNEAIPNDERDTTMPVAMATTLRKLLTGELLTLASRQQLIDWMEADKVAGPLLRSA
                     LPAGWFIADKSGAGERGSRGIIAALGPDGKPSRIVVIYTTGSQATMDERNRQIAEIGAS
                     LIKHW"
     promoter        complement(5705..5809)
                     /gene="bla"
                     /label=AmpR promoter
     promoter        5841..5918
                     /gene="lacI (mutant)"
                     /label=lacIq promoter
                     /note="In the lacIq allele, a single base change in the 
                     promoter boosts expression of the lacI gene about 10-fold."
     CDS             5919..7001
                     /codon_start=1
                     /gene="lacI"
                     /product="lac repressor"
                     /label=lacI
                     /note="The lac repressor binds to the lac operator to 
                     inhibit transcription in E. coli. This inhibition can be 
                     relieved by adding lactose or 
                     isopropyl-beta-D-thiogalactopyranoside (IPTG)."
                     /translation="MKPVTLYDVAEYAGVSYQTVSRVVNQASHVSAKTREKVEAAMAEL
                     NYIPNRVAQQLAGKQSLLIGVATSSLALHAPSQIVAAIKSRADQLGASVVVSMVERSGV
                     EACKAAVHNLLAQRVSGLIINYPLDDQDAIAVEAACTNVPALFLDVSDQTPINSIIFSH
                     EDGTRLGVEHLVALGHQQIALLAGPLSSVSARLRLAGWHKYLTRNQIQPIAEREGDWSA
                     MSGFQQTMQMLNEGIVPTAMLVANDQMALGAMRAITESGLRVGADISVVGYDDTEDSSC
                     YIPPLTTIKQDFRLLGQTSVDRLLQLSQGQAVKGNQLLPVSLVKRKTTLAPNTQTASPR
                     ALADSLMQLARQVSRLESGQ"
ORIGIN
        1 ttgacaatta atcatccggc tcgtataatg tgtggaattg tgagcggata acaatttcag
       61 aattcaaaag atctgagtct tgtagcgata atgtgtctat gagaaaatgc gtgcccgcaa
      121 ttagtagttt aagaatgtcg atgataattg gtccgagtaa gttataggag gtttgatgag
      181 tttactgaaa ttgcttttcg ttcgagagaa caaaccgaaa gcccatctta aaaacccgcc
      241 gagcccaccg gcaatcccga ttattggtca cctgcactta ctgaagccgt taattcatca
      301 cagttttcgc gacctcagct tgcggtatgg cccacttctg agcctgcgca ttggcagtgt
      361 caaattcatt gtcgcgtcaa cacctagcct ggcgcaggag tttctgaaga ccaatgaact
      421 gacttacagc tcacgcaaaa tgaatatggc aattaacatg gtaacctacc ataatgcgac
      481 ctttgccttt gccccgtatg atacctactg gaaattcatg aaaaagttat ctaccaccga
      541 attgttaggt aacaaaacgc tcggacattt cttgccgatt cgtacccgtg aagttcacga
      601 tatcatccag ttcttgtttc acaaaagcaa agcccaggaa tccgtcaacc tgaccgaagc
      661 ccttttgagc ctgtcgaaca atgtgattag ccagatgatg ctttcgatta aaagttcagg
      721 gaccgattcg caggcagaac aagcccgtac attagtgcgc gaggtgaccc agatttttgg
      781 agagtttaat gtttcagact tccttggctt ctgcaaaaat ctcgatctgc agggctttcg
      841 caaacgtgcg ctggatattc ataagaggta cgatgcttta ctagagaaaa tcattagtga
      901 ccgcgaggag cttcgccgca aatcgaaagt tgatggttgt gaagatggag acgacgaaaa
      961 ggtgaaagac ttcctcgata tcctgctgga tgtcgccgag cagaaggaat gcgaagtgca
     1021 gcttacccgc aaccacgtga aatctttaat tctcgattat ttcactgctg ccacagacac
     1081 aaccgccatt tcggtggaat ggacgatcgc tgaactcttc aacaatccga aagtgttgaa
     1141 aaaggcccag gaggaagttg atcgagtgac cggcaacacg cagcttgtgt gtgaagccga
     1201 catccctaac cttccgtata ttcatgcaat catcaaagaa actatgcgtt tgcacccgcc
     1261 gattccgatg atcatgcgca aaggcatcga agattgcgta gtcaacggca acatgattcc
     1321 aaaaggctct atcgtatgtg tgaacatctg ggccatgggt cgtgatccga acatctggaa
     1381 gaatccgtta gaatttaaac cagaacgctt cttggagggt gaggggagtg caattgatac
     1441 caaaggtcat cactttgaac tgttgccgtt tggtagcggc cgccgtggct gccctggcat
     1501 gcccctcgca atgcgcgaac tgcctactat cattggcgcc ctgattcagt gctttgaatg
     1561 gaaaatgctc ggatctcagg gcgagatcct ggaccatggc cgctcactga ttagtatgga
     1621 tgaacgccct ggcctgacgg cccctcgcgc aaatgacctg atcggtatac ctgtcgctcg
     1681 cctgaaccct accccttttc gacagatgta attgtagact cggatctgag tcttgtagcc
     1741 tgatgtccgt ggagcaacct ggtaggagac tggtgatgtg ataaatcttg tacaaaccag
     1801 tggaattaag gaggttctca tgcgtcgtag cggctccggc aactcaaaga gagtggagcc
     1861 cctgaaacca ttagttatta aaccacgtga agaagagata gatgatgggc gcaaaaaggt
     1921 gaccattttc tttggtacgc aaaccggaac tgccgaaggt tttgccaaag cgctcggcga
     1981 agaggctaag gcccgttatg agaaaacccg ctttaaaatc gttgaccttg atgactatgc
     2041 agcggacgat gatgagtacg aagaaaaatt gaagaaagag gatgtggcgt ttttcttcct
     2101 ggccacgtat ggtgacggcg aaccgacgga caacgcggcg cgcttctata aatggtttac
     2161 cgaaggaaat gatcggggcg aatggctgaa aaatcttaag tatggcgtat ttggtttggg
     2221 caatcgtcag tatgaacact ttaacaaagt ggccaaagtg gtggatgata ttctcgttga
     2281 acaaggtgca cagcgcctgg tgcaggtagg gttaggcgac gacgatcagt gtatcgagga
     2341 cgactttacg gcatggcgtg aagccctgtg gccggaactt gacaccattc tacgtgaaga
     2401 gggtgacacc gccgtagcta cgccgtacac ggcggccgtt ttagaatacc gtgtctcgat
     2461 ccacgattcc gaggatgcaa aattcaatga cattaatatg gcgaacggca atggatacac
     2521 agttttcgat gctcaacacc cctataaagc aaacgtggca gttaaacgtg agctgcacac
     2581 cccggaatca gaccgttcat gcatccattt agaatttgat attgcaggct ctggcctgac
     2641 gtatgagact ggcgaccacg tgggggtctt atgtgacaat ctgtccgaaa cggtcgacga
     2701 agcactacgc cttcttgaca tgtctcccga tacctacttt agcttgcacg cggaaaagga
     2761 agacggtacg ccgatttcga gcagcttgcc acccccattt cctccctgta atctgcgtac
     2821 cgccctgacg cgctatgcgt gtctgctgtc aagtccgaag aagagcgccc tcgttgctct
     2881 cgccgcgcat gcgagcgatc ctaccgaggc ggaacgtcta aaacacctgg cgtccccggc
     2941 gggcaaagac gaatatagca aatgggtggt ggaatcacag cgtagtctgc ttgaagtgat
     3001 ggccgagttc ccatccgcga aacctccgct gggggtgttt ttcgcaggcg ttgcgccgcg
     3061 cttacagcct cgtttctatt caatttccag cagtcccaaa atcgcggaaa cacgcattca
     3121 tgttacctgt gccctggtgt acgagaaaat gcctacgggt cgtattcaca agggtgtttg
     3181 tagtacgtgg atgaaaaatg cagttccgta tgaaaaatcg gaaaactgtt cctcagcccc
     3241 gatatttgtg cgtcagtcta atttcaaact accgtcggat agtaaagtgc cgattattat
     3301 gattggacca ggcacgggct tagcgccgtt ccgcgggttt ctccaggaaa ggcttgcact
     3361 ggtagaatct ggtgtggaac ttggtccgag cgtgctgttc tttggatgcc gcaatcgtag
     3421 aatggacttt atttacgaag aagaattaca gcgttttgtc gaaagcggcg cactggcgga
     3481 gctgtctgtc gcatttagcc gtgaaggccc cacgaaagag tacgtgcagc ataaaatgat
     3541 ggataaagcg tctgatatct ggaatatgat tagccaaggc gcctatctgt atgtgtgcgg
     3601 tgatgcgaaa ggcatggcac gcgacgtaca tcgtagtttg cacacgatcg cacaggagca
     3661 gggcagcatg gatagcacca aagcggaggg tttcgtgaaa aatctacaga cctcaggccg
     3721 ctacttacgc gatgtgtggt aattgtagac tcggatccaa actcgagtaa ggatctccag
     3781 gcatcaaata aaacgaaagg ctcagtcgaa agactgggcc tttcgtttta tctgttgttt
     3841 gtcggtgaac gctctctact agagtcacac tggctcacct tcgggtgggc ctttctgcgt
     3901 ttatacctag ggatatattc cgcttcctcg ctcactgact cgctacgctc ggtcgttcga
     3961 ctgcggcgag cggaaatggc ttacgaacgg ggcggagatt tcctggaaga tgccaggaag
     4021 atacttaaca gggaagtgag agggccgcgg caaagccgtt tttccatagg ctccgccccc
     4081 ctgacaagca tcacgaaatc tgacgctcaa atcagtggtg gcgaaacccg acaggactat
     4141 aaagatacca ggcgtttccc cctggcggct ccctcgtgcg ctctcctgtt cctgcctttc
     4201 ggtttaccgg tgtcattccg ctgttatggc cgcgtttgtc tcattccacg cctgacactc
     4261 agttccgggt aggcagttcg ctccaagctg gactgtatgc acgaaccccc cgttcagtcc
     4321 gaccgctgcg ccttatccgg taactatcgt cttgagtcca acccggaaag acatgcaaaa
     4381 gcaccactgg cagcagccac tggtaattga tttagaggag ttagtcttga agtcatgcgc
     4441 cggttaaggc taaactgaaa ggacaagttt tggtgactgc gctcctccaa gccagttacc
     4501 tcggttcaaa gagttggtag ctcagagaac cttcgaaaaa ccgccctgca aggcggtttt
     4561 ttcgttttca gagcaagaga ttacgcgcag accaaaacga tctcaagaag atcatcttat
     4621 taatcagata aaatatttct agatttcagt gcaatttatc tcttcaaatg tagcacctga
     4681 agtcagcccc atacgatata agttgttact agtgcttgga ttctcaccaa taaaaaacgc
     4741 ccggcggcaa ccgagcgttc tgaacaaatc cagatggagt tctgaggtca ttactggatc
     4801 tatcaacagg agtccaagcg agctcgtaaa cttggtctga cagttaccaa tgcttaatca
     4861 gtgaggcacc tatctcagcg atctgtctat ttcgttcatc catagttgcc tgactccccg
     4921 tcgtgtagat aactacgata cgggagggct taccatctgg ccccagtgct gcaatgatac
     4981 cgcgagaccc acgctcaccg gctccagatt tatcagcaat aaaccagcca gccggaaggg
     5041 ccgagcgcag aagtggtcct gcaactttat ccgcctccat ccagtctatt aattgttgcc
     5101 gggaagctag agtaagtagt tcgccagtta atagtttgcg caacgttgtt gccattgcta
     5161 caggcatcgt ggtgtcacgc tcgtcgtttg gtatggcttc attcagctcc ggttcccaac
     5221 gatcaaggcg agttacatga tcccccatgt tgtgcaaaaa agcggttagc tccttcggtc
     5281 ctccgatcgt tgtcagaagt aagttggccg cagtgttatc actcatggtt atggcagcac
     5341 tgcataattc tcttactgtc atgccatccg taagatgctt ttctgtgact ggtgagtact
     5401 caaccaagtc attctgagaa tagtgtatgc ggcgaccgag ttgctcttgc ccggcgtcaa
     5461 tacgggataa taccgcgcca catagcagaa ctttaaaagt gctcatcatt ggaaaacgtt
     5521 cttcggggcg aaaactctca aggatcttac cgctgttgag atccagttcg atgtaaccca
     5581 ctcgtgcacc caactgatct tcagcatctt ttactttcac cagcgtttct gggtgagcaa
     5641 aaacaggaag gcaaaatgcc gcaaaaaagg gaataagggc gacacggaaa tgttgaatac
     5701 tcatactctt cctttttcaa tattattgaa gcatttatca gggttattgt ctcatgagcg
     5761 gatacatatt tgaatgtatt tagaaaaata aacaaatagg ggttccgcgc acatttcccc
     5821 gaaaagtgcc acctgacgtc gacaccatcg aatggtgcaa aacctttcgc ggtatggcat
     5881 gatagcgccc ggaagagagt caattcaggg tggtgaatgt gaaaccagta acgttatacg
     5941 atgtcgcaga gtatgccggt gtctcttatc agaccgtttc ccgcgtggtg aaccaggcca
     6001 gccacgtttc tgcgaaaacg cgggaaaaag tggaagcggc gatggcggag ctgaattaca
     6061 ttcccaaccg cgtggcacaa caactggcgg gcaaacagtc gttgctgatt ggcgttgcca
     6121 cctccagtct ggccctgcac gcgccgtcgc aaattgtcgc ggcgattaaa tctcgcgccg
     6181 atcaactggg tgccagcgtg gtggtgtcga tggtagaacg aagcggcgtc gaagcctgta
     6241 aagcggcggt gcacaatctt ctcgcgcaac gcgtcagtgg gctgatcatt aactatccgc
     6301 tggatgacca ggatgccatt gctgtggaag ctgcctgcac taatgttccg gcgttatttc
     6361 ttgatgtctc tgaccagaca cccatcaaca gtattatttt ctcccatgaa gacggtacgc
     6421 gactgggcgt ggagcatctg gtcgcattgg gtcaccagca aatcgcgctg ttagcgggcc
     6481 cattaagttc tgtctcggcg cgtctgcgtc tggctggctg gcataaatat ctcactcgca
     6541 atcaaattca gccgatagcg gaacgggaag gcgactggag tgccatgtcc ggttttcaac
     6601 aaaccatgca aatgctgaat gagggcatcg ttcccactgc gatgctggtt gccaacgatc
     6661 agatggcgct gggcgcaatg cgcgccatta ccgagtccgg gctgcgcgtt ggtgcggata
     6721 tctcggtagt gggatacgac gataccgaag acagctcatg ttatatcccg ccgttaacca
     6781 ccatcaaaca ggattttcgc ctgctggggc aaaccagcgt ggaccgcttg ctgcaactct
     6841 ctcagggcca ggcggtgaag ggcaatcagc tgttgcccgt ctcactggtg aaaagaaaaa
     6901 ccaccctggc gcccaatacg caaaccgcct ctccccgcgc gttggccgat tcattaatgc
     6961 agctggcacg acaggtttcc cgactggaaa gcgggcagtg agcgcaacgc aattaatgta
     7021 agttagcgcg aattgatctg gtttgacagc ttatcatcga ctgcacggtg caccaatgct
     7081 tctggcgtca ggcagccatc ggaagctgtg gtatggctgt gcaggtcgta aatcactgca
     7141 taattcgtgt cgctcaaggc gcactcccgt tctggataat gttttttgcg ccgacatcat
     7201 aacggttctg gcaaatattc tgaaatgagc tg
//
