# Supplementary material for: Expanding flavone and flavonol production capabilities in Escherichia coli
Source: Front Bioeng Biotechnol. 2023 Oct 18;11:1275651. doi: 10.3389/fbioe.2023.1275651 (PMC10619664; doi:10.3389/fbioe.2023.1275651)
Supplement: Supplementary file 2 [file DataSheet2.ZIP › Supplementary plasmid maps ZIP ME/SBC015676.gb]

LOCUS       Exported                7160 bp ds-DNA     circular SYN 26-JUN-2023
DEFINITION  synthetic circular DNA
ACCESSION   .
VERSION     .
KEYWORDS    .
SOURCE      synthetic DNA construct
  ORGANISM  synthetic DNA construct
REFERENCE   1  (bases 1 to 7160)
  AUTHORS   Takano Research Group
  TITLE     Direct Submission
  JOURNAL   Exported Monday, Jun 26, 2023 from SnapGene 4.3.11
            https://www.snapgene.com
FEATURES             Location/Qualifiers
     source          1..7160
                     /organism="synthetic DNA construct"
                     /mol_type="other DNA"
     promoter        1..30
                     /label=trc promoter
                     /note="strong E. coli promoter; hybrid between the trp and 
                     lac UV5 promoters"
     protein_bind    38..54
                     /label=lac operator
                     /bound_moiety="lac repressor encoded by lacI"
                     /note="The lac repressor binds to the lac operator to 
                     inhibit transcription in E. coli. This inhibition can be 
                     relieved by adding lactose or 
                     isopropyl-beta-D-thiogalactopyranoside (IPTG)."
     CDS             167..1639
                     /codon_start=1
                     /label=GhFNSII(dN21)_Q9XGT9
                     /translation="MPYKRNQNHRRLPPSPPSFPIIGHLHHLGPLIHQSFHALSTRYGS
                     LIHLRLGSVPCVVVSTPDLAKDFLKTNELAFSSRKHSLAIDHITYGVAFAFAPYGTYWK
                     FIKKLFTVELLGTQNLSHFLPIRTHEIRELLRTLMVKSRAKERVNLTEELLKLTNNVIS
                     QMMMSIRCSGTNSEADEAKNLVREVTKIFGQFNVSDFIWFCKNIDLQGFKKRYEGTHRR
                     YDALLERIIMGREENRRRGKIKDGEGKDFLDMLLDVLEDGKAEIKITRDHIKALILDFL
                     TAGTDTTAIAIEWALVELINNPNALEKARQEIDQVIGDERLVQESDTPNLPYIQAIIKE
                     ALRLHPPIPMLIRKSTENVIVQGYDIPAGTLLFVNIWSIGRNPQCWETPLEFKPHRFLD
                     GGDLKSSLDIKGHNFQLLPFGTGRRGCPGVNLAMRELSVVIANLIQCFDWDVVGERLLN
                     TDERAGLTAPRAVDFVCVPLERGNTLKILGSN"
     RBS             1735..1743
                     /label=Shine-Dalgarno sequence
                     /note="full consensus sequence for ribosome-binding sites 
                     upstream of start codons in E. coli; complementary to a 
                     region in the 3' end of the 16S rRNA (Chen et al., 1994)"
     CDS             1748..3670
                     /codon_start=1
                     /label=AtCPR2(dN71)_Q9SUM3
                     /translation="MRRSGSGNSKRVEPLKPLVIKPREEEIDDGRKKVTIFFGTQTGTA
                     EGFAKALGEEAKARYEKTRFKIVDLDDYAADDDEYEEKLKKEDVAFFFLATYGDGEPTD
                     NAARFYKWFTEGNDRGEWLKNLKYGVFGLGNRQYEHFNKVAKVVDDILVEQGAQRLVQV
                     GLGDDDQCIEDDFTAWREALWPELDTILREEGDTAVATPYTAAVLEYRVSIHDSEDAKF
                     NDINMANGNGYTVFDAQHPYKANVAVKRELHTPESDRSCIHLEFDIAGSGLTYETGDHV
                     GVLCDNLSETVDEALRLLDMSPDTYFSLHAEKEDGTPISSSLPPPFPPCNLRTALTRYA
                     CLLSSPKKSALVALAAHASDPTEAERLKHLASPAGKDEYSKWVVESQRSLLEVMAEFPS
                     AKPPLGVFFAGVAPRLQPRFYSISSSPKIAETRIHVTCALVYEKMPTGRIHKGVCSTWM
                     KNAVPYEKSENCSSAPIFVRQSNFKLPSDSKVPIIMIGPGTGLAPFRGFLQERLALVES
                     GVELGPSVLFFGCRNRRMDFIYEEELQRFVESGALAELSVAFSREGPTKEYVQHKMMDK
                     ASDIWNMISQGAYLYVCGDAKGMARDVHRSLHTIAQEQGSMDSTKAEGFVKNLQTSGRY
                     LRDVW"
     terminator      3713..3784
                     /label=rrnB T1 terminator
                     /note="transcription terminator T1 from the E. coli rrnB 
                     gene"
     terminator      3800..3827
                     /label=T7Te terminator
                     /note="phage T7 early transcription terminator"
     rep_origin      complement(3989..4534)
                     /direction=LEFT
                     /label=p15A ori
                     /note="Plasmids containing the medium-copy-number p15A 
                     origin of replication can be propagated in E. coli cells 
                     that contain a second plasmid with the ColE1 origin."
     terminator      4648..4742
                     /label=lambda t0 terminator
                     /note="transcription terminator from phage lambda"
     CDS             complement(4772..5632)
                     /codon_start=1
                     /gene="bla"
                     /product="beta-lactamase"
                     /label=AmpR
                     /note="confers resistance to ampicillin, carbenicillin, and
                     related antibiotics"
                     /translation="MSIQHFRVALIPFFAAFCLPVFAHPETLVKVKDAEDQLGARVGYI
                     ELDLNSGKILESFRPEERFPMMSTFKVLLCGAVLSRIDAGQEQLGRRIHYSQNDLVEYS
                     PVTEKHLTDGMTVRELCSAAITMSDNTAANLLLTTIGGPKELTAFLHNMGDHVTRLDRW
                     EPELNEAIPNDERDTTMPVAMATTLRKLLTGELLTLASRQQLIDWMEADKVAGPLLRSA
                     LPAGWFIADKSGAGERGSRGIIAALGPDGKPSRIVVIYTTGSQATMDERNRQIAEIGAS
                     LIKHW"
     promoter        complement(5633..5737)
                     /gene="bla"
                     /label=AmpR promoter
     promoter        5769..5846
                     /gene="lacI (mutant)"
                     /label=lacIq promoter
                     /note="In the lacIq allele, a single base change in the 
                     promoter boosts expression of the lacI gene about 10-fold."
     CDS             5847..6929
                     /codon_start=1
                     /gene="lacI"
                     /product="lac repressor"
                     /label=lacI
                     /note="The lac repressor binds to the lac operator to 
                     inhibit transcription in E. coli. This inhibition can be 
                     relieved by adding lactose or 
                     isopropyl-beta-D-thiogalactopyranoside (IPTG)."
                     /translation="MKPVTLYDVAEYAGVSYQTVSRVVNQASHVSAKTREKVEAAMAEL
                     NYIPNRVAQQLAGKQSLLIGVATSSLALHAPSQIVAAIKSRADQLGASVVVSMVERSGV
                     EACKAAVHNLLAQRVSGLIINYPLDDQDAIAVEAACTNVPALFLDVSDQTPINSIIFSH
                     EDGTRLGVEHLVALGHQQIALLAGPLSSVSARLRLAGWHKYLTRNQIQPIAEREGDWSA
                     MSGFQQTMQMLNEGIVPTAMLVANDQMALGAMRAITESGLRVGADISVVGYDDTEDSSC
                     YIPPLTTIKQDFRLLGQTSVDRLLQLSQGQAVKGNQLLPVSLVKRKTTLAPNTQTASPR
                     ALADSLMQLARQVSRLESGQ"
ORIGIN
        1 ttgacaatta atcatccggc tcgtataatg tgtggaattg tgagcggata acaatttcag
       61 aattcaaaag atctgagtct tgtagttccg ctctgtgtgt cgtcgtattt gtcttagtta
      121 gttggtttat ctagctttat tgctggagaa acatgaggaa tgtataatgc cctataaacg
      181 taaccaaaat caccgccgct taccgccgag cccgccctcc tttccaatca ttggccattt
      241 acatcacctt ggaccgctca ttcatcagag ttttcatgcg ctgtcaaccc gatacggctc
      301 gctgatccat ctgcgcctgg gtagcgtgcc gtgcgtggtt gtgagtactc ctgatttggc
      361 aaaagacttt ctcaaaacga acgaactggc gttttcaagt cgcaaacata gcctcgcgat
      421 tgatcatatc acctatggcg tcgcgtttgc ctttgcacct tacggtactt attggaaatt
      481 tatcaagaaa ctgtttactg tggaacttct gggtacgcag aacctgagcc atttcctccc
      541 gatccggacg cacgaaattc gtgaattgct tcgcaccctg atggtgaaaa gtcgcgctaa
      601 agaacgtgtg aacctgacgg aagaactcct gaaactgact aacaatgtaa tcagccagat
      661 gatgatgtct atacgctgct cgggtacaaa ctctgaagct gacgaagcca aaaacctggt
      721 ccgtgaagtg accaagattt ttggccaatt taacgtgtct gactttattt ggttttgcaa
      781 gaacattgac ctccagggtt ttaagaaacg ttatgagggc acacatcgcc gttatgatgc
      841 tctgctcgaa cgtatcatta tgggtcgcga ggagaatcgc cgacgcggaa aaatcaaaga
      901 tggcgaaggc aaagatttcc ttgatatgct gctggacgtg ctggaggacg gcaaagcgga
      961 gattaagatc acccgcgatc acattaaggc cttgatcttg gattttctga ccgccggcac
     1021 ggacactacc gccattgcga tcgagtgggc actggtcgag ctgattaata atccaaacgc
     1081 gctggaaaaa gcccgccaag aaatcgacca ggtaattggc gacgaacgtc tcgtccaaga
     1141 atcagatact ccgaacctgc cgtatatcca ggcgattatc aaagaagcgc tgcgcttgca
     1201 cccgccgatt ccgatgttga tccggaaatc taccgaaaat gttattgttc aaggttacga
     1261 cattccggct ggaacccttc tgtttgtcaa catctggagc attggtcgaa atccccaatg
     1321 ttgggaaacc ccgttagagt ttaaaccaca tcgtttcctg gacggaggcg atctcaagtc
     1381 tagtttagat attaaaggcc acaacttcca acttctccca tttggcacgg gcagacgtgg
     1441 ctgtccgggt gttaacctgg ccatgcgtga actctcggtt gttattgcga atctcattca
     1501 gtgctttgac tgggatgttg taggtgagcg cctgctgaat actgatgaac gcgcgggctt
     1561 aaccgcccca cgtgccgtcg actttgtatg cgtgcctctg gaacgtggca acacgttaaa
     1621 aattctcggc tctaattaat tgtagactcg gatctgagtc ttgtagcctg atgtccgtgg
     1681 agcaacctgg taggagactg gtgatgtgat aaatcttgta caaaccagtg gaattaagga
     1741 ggttctcatg cgtcgtagcg gctccggcaa ctcaaagaga gtggagcccc tgaaaccatt
     1801 agttattaaa ccacgtgaag aagagataga tgatgggcgc aaaaaggtga ccattttctt
     1861 tggtacgcaa accggaactg ccgaaggttt tgccaaagcg ctcggcgaag aggctaaggc
     1921 ccgttatgag aaaacccgct ttaaaatcgt tgaccttgat gactatgcag cggacgatga
     1981 tgagtacgaa gaaaaattga agaaagagga tgtggcgttt ttcttcctgg ccacgtatgg
     2041 tgacggcgaa ccgacggaca acgcggcgcg cttctataaa tggtttaccg aaggaaatga
     2101 tcggggcgaa tggctgaaaa atcttaagta tggcgtattt ggtttgggca atcgtcagta
     2161 tgaacacttt aacaaagtgg ccaaagtggt ggatgatatt ctcgttgaac aaggtgcaca
     2221 gcgcctggtg caggtagggt taggcgacga cgatcagtgt atcgaggacg actttacggc
     2281 atggcgtgaa gccctgtggc cggaacttga caccattcta cgtgaagagg gtgacaccgc
     2341 cgtagctacg ccgtacacgg cggccgtttt agaataccgt gtctcgatcc acgattccga
     2401 ggatgcaaaa ttcaatgaca ttaatatggc gaacggcaat ggatacacag ttttcgatgc
     2461 tcaacacccc tataaagcaa acgtggcagt taaacgtgag ctgcacaccc cggaatcaga
     2521 ccgttcatgc atccatttag aatttgatat tgcaggctct ggcctgacgt atgagactgg
     2581 cgaccacgtg ggggtcttat gtgacaatct gtccgaaacg gtcgacgaag cactacgcct
     2641 tcttgacatg tctcccgata cctactttag cttgcacgcg gaaaaggaag acggtacgcc
     2701 gatttcgagc agcttgccac ccccatttcc tccctgtaat ctgcgtaccg ccctgacgcg
     2761 ctatgcgtgt ctgctgtcaa gtccgaagaa gagcgccctc gttgctctcg ccgcgcatgc
     2821 gagcgatcct accgaggcgg aacgtctaaa acacctggcg tccccggcgg gcaaagacga
     2881 atatagcaaa tgggtggtgg aatcacagcg tagtctgctt gaagtgatgg ccgagttccc
     2941 atccgcgaaa cctccgctgg gggtgttttt cgcaggcgtt gcgccgcgct tacagcctcg
     3001 tttctattca atttccagca gtcccaaaat cgcggaaaca cgcattcatg ttacctgtgc
     3061 cctggtgtac gagaaaatgc ctacgggtcg tattcacaag ggtgtttgta gtacgtggat
     3121 gaaaaatgca gttccgtatg aaaaatcgga aaactgttcc tcagccccga tatttgtgcg
     3181 tcagtctaat ttcaaactac cgtcggatag taaagtgccg attattatga ttggaccagg
     3241 cacgggctta gcgccgttcc gcgggtttct ccaggaaagg cttgcactgg tagaatctgg
     3301 tgtggaactt ggtccgagcg tgctgttctt tggatgccgc aatcgtagaa tggactttat
     3361 ttacgaagaa gaattacagc gttttgtcga aagcggcgca ctggcggagc tgtctgtcgc
     3421 atttagccgt gaaggcccca cgaaagagta cgtgcagcat aaaatgatgg ataaagcgtc
     3481 tgatatctgg aatatgatta gccaaggcgc ctatctgtat gtgtgcggtg atgcgaaagg
     3541 catggcacgc gacgtacatc gtagtttgca cacgatcgca caggagcagg gcagcatgga
     3601 tagcaccaaa gcggagggtt tcgtgaaaaa tctacagacc tcaggccgct acttacgcga
     3661 tgtgtggtaa ttgtagactc ggatccaaac tcgagtaagg atctccaggc atcaaataaa
     3721 acgaaaggct cagtcgaaag actgggcctt tcgttttatc tgttgtttgt cggtgaacgc
     3781 tctctactag agtcacactg gctcaccttc gggtgggcct ttctgcgttt atacctaggg
     3841 atatattccg cttcctcgct cactgactcg ctacgctcgg tcgttcgact gcggcgagcg
     3901 gaaatggctt acgaacgggg cggagatttc ctggaagatg ccaggaagat acttaacagg
     3961 gaagtgagag ggccgcggca aagccgtttt tccataggct ccgcccccct gacaagcatc
     4021 acgaaatctg acgctcaaat cagtggtggc gaaacccgac aggactataa agataccagg
     4081 cgtttccccc tggcggctcc ctcgtgcgct ctcctgttcc tgcctttcgg tttaccggtg
     4141 tcattccgct gttatggccg cgtttgtctc attccacgcc tgacactcag ttccgggtag
     4201 gcagttcgct ccaagctgga ctgtatgcac gaaccccccg ttcagtccga ccgctgcgcc
     4261 ttatccggta actatcgtct tgagtccaac ccggaaagac atgcaaaagc accactggca
     4321 gcagccactg gtaattgatt tagaggagtt agtcttgaag tcatgcgccg gttaaggcta
     4381 aactgaaagg acaagttttg gtgactgcgc tcctccaagc cagttacctc ggttcaaaga
     4441 gttggtagct cagagaacct tcgaaaaacc gccctgcaag gcggtttttt cgttttcaga
     4501 gcaagagatt acgcgcagac caaaacgatc tcaagaagat catcttatta atcagataaa
     4561 atatttctag atttcagtgc aatttatctc ttcaaatgta gcacctgaag tcagccccat
     4621 acgatataag ttgttactag tgcttggatt ctcaccaata aaaaacgccc ggcggcaacc
     4681 gagcgttctg aacaaatcca gatggagttc tgaggtcatt actggatcta tcaacaggag
     4741 tccaagcgag ctcgtaaact tggtctgaca gttaccaatg cttaatcagt gaggcaccta
     4801 tctcagcgat ctgtctattt cgttcatcca tagttgcctg actccccgtc gtgtagataa
     4861 ctacgatacg ggagggctta ccatctggcc ccagtgctgc aatgataccg cgagacccac
     4921 gctcaccggc tccagattta tcagcaataa accagccagc cggaagggcc gagcgcagaa
     4981 gtggtcctgc aactttatcc gcctccatcc agtctattaa ttgttgccgg gaagctagag
     5041 taagtagttc gccagttaat agtttgcgca acgttgttgc cattgctaca ggcatcgtgg
     5101 tgtcacgctc gtcgtttggt atggcttcat tcagctccgg ttcccaacga tcaaggcgag
     5161 ttacatgatc ccccatgttg tgcaaaaaag cggttagctc cttcggtcct ccgatcgttg
     5221 tcagaagtaa gttggccgca gtgttatcac tcatggttat ggcagcactg cataattctc
     5281 ttactgtcat gccatccgta agatgctttt ctgtgactgg tgagtactca accaagtcat
     5341 tctgagaata gtgtatgcgg cgaccgagtt gctcttgccc ggcgtcaata cgggataata
     5401 ccgcgccaca tagcagaact ttaaaagtgc tcatcattgg aaaacgttct tcggggcgaa
     5461 aactctcaag gatcttaccg ctgttgagat ccagttcgat gtaacccact cgtgcaccca
     5521 actgatcttc agcatctttt actttcacca gcgtttctgg gtgagcaaaa acaggaaggc
     5581 aaaatgccgc aaaaaaggga ataagggcga cacggaaatg ttgaatactc atactcttcc
     5641 tttttcaata ttattgaagc atttatcagg gttattgtct catgagcgga tacatatttg
     5701 aatgtattta gaaaaataaa caaatagggg ttccgcgcac atttccccga aaagtgccac
     5761 ctgacgtcga caccatcgaa tggtgcaaaa cctttcgcgg tatggcatga tagcgcccgg
     5821 aagagagtca attcagggtg gtgaatgtga aaccagtaac gttatacgat gtcgcagagt
     5881 atgccggtgt ctcttatcag accgtttccc gcgtggtgaa ccaggccagc cacgtttctg
     5941 cgaaaacgcg ggaaaaagtg gaagcggcga tggcggagct gaattacatt cccaaccgcg
     6001 tggcacaaca actggcgggc aaacagtcgt tgctgattgg cgttgccacc tccagtctgg
     6061 ccctgcacgc gccgtcgcaa attgtcgcgg cgattaaatc tcgcgccgat caactgggtg
     6121 ccagcgtggt ggtgtcgatg gtagaacgaa gcggcgtcga agcctgtaaa gcggcggtgc
     6181 acaatcttct cgcgcaacgc gtcagtgggc tgatcattaa ctatccgctg gatgaccagg
     6241 atgccattgc tgtggaagct gcctgcacta atgttccggc gttatttctt gatgtctctg
     6301 accagacacc catcaacagt attattttct cccatgaaga cggtacgcga ctgggcgtgg
     6361 agcatctggt cgcattgggt caccagcaaa tcgcgctgtt agcgggccca ttaagttctg
     6421 tctcggcgcg tctgcgtctg gctggctggc ataaatatct cactcgcaat caaattcagc
     6481 cgatagcgga acgggaaggc gactggagtg ccatgtccgg ttttcaacaa accatgcaaa
     6541 tgctgaatga gggcatcgtt cccactgcga tgctggttgc caacgatcag atggcgctgg
     6601 gcgcaatgcg cgccattacc gagtccgggc tgcgcgttgg tgcggatatc tcggtagtgg
     6661 gatacgacga taccgaagac agctcatgtt atatcccgcc gttaaccacc atcaaacagg
     6721 attttcgcct gctggggcaa accagcgtgg accgcttgct gcaactctct cagggccagg
     6781 cggtgaaggg caatcagctg ttgcccgtct cactggtgaa aagaaaaacc accctggcgc
     6841 ccaatacgca aaccgcctct ccccgcgcgt tggccgattc attaatgcag ctggcacgac
     6901 aggtttcccg actggaaagc gggcagtgag cgcaacgcaa ttaatgtaag ttagcgcgaa
     6961 ttgatctggt ttgacagctt atcatcgact gcacggtgca ccaatgcttc tggcgtcagg
     7021 cagccatcgg aagctgtggt atggctgtgc aggtcgtaaa tcactgcata attcgtgtcg
     7081 ctcaaggcgc actcccgttc tggataatgt tttttgcgcc gacatcataa cggttctggc
     7141 aaatattctg aaatgagctg
//
