# Supplementary material for: Expanding flavone and flavonol production capabilities in Escherichia coli
Source: Front Bioeng Biotechnol. 2023 Oct 18;11:1275651. doi: 10.3389/fbioe.2023.1275651 (PMC10619664; doi:10.3389/fbioe.2023.1275651)
Supplement: Supplementary file 2 [file DataSheet2.ZIP › Supplementary plasmid maps ZIP ME/SBC015677.gb]

LOCUS       Exported                7184 bp ds-DNA     circular SYN 26-JUN-2023
DEFINITION  synthetic circular DNA
ACCESSION   .
VERSION     .
KEYWORDS    .
SOURCE      synthetic DNA construct
  ORGANISM  synthetic DNA construct
REFERENCE   1  (bases 1 to 7184)
  AUTHORS   Takano Research Group
  TITLE     Direct Submission
  JOURNAL   Exported Monday, Jun 26, 2023 from SnapGene 4.3.11
            https://www.snapgene.com
FEATURES             Location/Qualifiers
     source          1..7184
                     /organism="synthetic DNA construct"
                     /mol_type="other DNA"
     promoter        1..30
                     /label=trc promoter
                     /note="strong E. coli promoter; hybrid between the trp and 
                     lac UV5 promoters"
     protein_bind    38..54
                     /label=lac operator
                     /bound_moiety="lac repressor encoded by lacI"
                     /note="The lac repressor binds to the lac operator to 
                     inhibit transcription in E. coli. This inhibition can be 
                     relieved by adding lactose or 
                     isopropyl-beta-D-thiogalactopyranoside (IPTG)."
     CDS             176..1663
                     /codon_start=1
                     /label=LjFNSII1(dN26)_A0A142FX91
                     /translation="MVFKKNHKLRPPPSPFTLPIIGHLHLLGPLIHQSFHRLSTLYGPL
                     IQLKIGYIPCVVASTPELAKEFLKTHELAFSSRKHSAAIKLLTYDVSFAFSPYGPYWKF
                     IKKTCTFELLGTRNMNHFLPIRTNEIRRFLQVMLEKAKASEGVNVTEELIKLTNNVISQ
                     MMFSTRSSGTEGEAEEMRTLVREVTQIFGEFNVSDFIKLCKNIDIGGFKKRSKDIQKRY
                     DALLEKIISERESERARRGKNRETLGEEGGKDFLDMMLDTMEDGKCEVEITRDHIKALV
                     LDFLTAATDTTAIAVEWTLAELISNPEVFDKAREEIDKVVGKHRLVTELDTPNLPYIHA
                     IIKESFRLHPPIPLLIRKSVQDCTVGGYHISANTILFVNIWAIGRNPKYWESPMKFWPE
                     RFLESNGPGPVGSMDIKGHHYELLPFGSGRRGCPGMALAMQELPVVLAAMIQCFNWKPV
                     TLDGEELDMSERPGLTAPRAHDLVCVPSARINSFDNF"
     RBS             1759..1767
                     /label=Shine-Dalgarno sequence
                     /note="full consensus sequence for ribosome-binding sites 
                     upstream of start codons in E. coli; complementary to a 
                     region in the 3' end of the 16S rRNA (Chen et al., 1994)"
     CDS             1772..3694
                     /codon_start=1
                     /label=AtCPR2(dN71)_Q9SUM3
                     /translation="MRRSGSGNSKRVEPLKPLVIKPREEEIDDGRKKVTIFFGTQTGTA
                     EGFAKALGEEAKARYEKTRFKIVDLDDYAADDDEYEEKLKKEDVAFFFLATYGDGEPTD
                     NAARFYKWFTEGNDRGEWLKNLKYGVFGLGNRQYEHFNKVAKVVDDILVEQGAQRLVQV
                     GLGDDDQCIEDDFTAWREALWPELDTILREEGDTAVATPYTAAVLEYRVSIHDSEDAKF
                     NDINMANGNGYTVFDAQHPYKANVAVKRELHTPESDRSCIHLEFDIAGSGLTYETGDHV
                     GVLCDNLSETVDEALRLLDMSPDTYFSLHAEKEDGTPISSSLPPPFPPCNLRTALTRYA
                     CLLSSPKKSALVALAAHASDPTEAERLKHLASPAGKDEYSKWVVESQRSLLEVMAEFPS
                     AKPPLGVFFAGVAPRLQPRFYSISSSPKIAETRIHVTCALVYEKMPTGRIHKGVCSTWM
                     KNAVPYEKSENCSSAPIFVRQSNFKLPSDSKVPIIMIGPGTGLAPFRGFLQERLALVES
                     GVELGPSVLFFGCRNRRMDFIYEEELQRFVESGALAELSVAFSREGPTKEYVQHKMMDK
                     ASDIWNMISQGAYLYVCGDAKGMARDVHRSLHTIAQEQGSMDSTKAEGFVKNLQTSGRY
                     LRDVW"
     terminator      3737..3808
                     /label=rrnB T1 terminator
                     /note="transcription terminator T1 from the E. coli rrnB 
                     gene"
     terminator      3824..3851
                     /label=T7Te terminator
                     /note="phage T7 early transcription terminator"
     rep_origin      complement(4013..4558)
                     /direction=LEFT
                     /label=p15A ori
                     /note="Plasmids containing the medium-copy-number p15A 
                     origin of replication can be propagated in E. coli cells 
                     that contain a second plasmid with the ColE1 origin."
     terminator      4672..4766
                     /label=lambda t0 terminator
                     /note="transcription terminator from phage lambda"
     CDS             complement(4796..5656)
                     /codon_start=1
                     /gene="bla"
                     /product="beta-lactamase"
                     /label=AmpR
                     /note="confers resistance to ampicillin, carbenicillin, and
                     related antibiotics"
                     /translation="MSIQHFRVALIPFFAAFCLPVFAHPETLVKVKDAEDQLGARVGYI
                     ELDLNSGKILESFRPEERFPMMSTFKVLLCGAVLSRIDAGQEQLGRRIHYSQNDLVEYS
                     PVTEKHLTDGMTVRELCSAAITMSDNTAANLLLTTIGGPKELTAFLHNMGDHVTRLDRW
                     EPELNEAIPNDERDTTMPVAMATTLRKLLTGELLTLASRQQLIDWMEADKVAGPLLRSA
                     LPAGWFIADKSGAGERGSRGIIAALGPDGKPSRIVVIYTTGSQATMDERNRQIAEIGAS
                     LIKHW"
     promoter        complement(5657..5761)
                     /gene="bla"
                     /label=AmpR promoter
     promoter        5793..5870
                     /gene="lacI (mutant)"
                     /label=lacIq promoter
                     /note="In the lacIq allele, a single base change in the 
                     promoter boosts expression of the lacI gene about 10-fold."
     CDS             5871..6953
                     /codon_start=1
                     /gene="lacI"
                     /product="lac repressor"
                     /label=lacI
                     /note="The lac repressor binds to the lac operator to 
                     inhibit transcription in E. coli. This inhibition can be 
                     relieved by adding lactose or 
                     isopropyl-beta-D-thiogalactopyranoside (IPTG)."
                     /translation="MKPVTLYDVAEYAGVSYQTVSRVVNQASHVSAKTREKVEAAMAEL
                     NYIPNRVAQQLAGKQSLLIGVATSSLALHAPSQIVAAIKSRADQLGASVVVSMVERSGV
                     EACKAAVHNLLAQRVSGLIINYPLDDQDAIAVEAACTNVPALFLDVSDQTPINSIIFSH
                     EDGTRLGVEHLVALGHQQIALLAGPLSSVSARLRLAGWHKYLTRNQIQPIAEREGDWSA
                     MSGFQQTMQMLNEGIVPTAMLVANDQMALGAMRAITESGLRVGADISVVGYDDTEDSSC
                     YIPPLTTIKQDFRLLGQTSVDRLLQLSQGQAVKGNQLLPVSLVKRKTTLAPNTQTASPR
                     ALADSLMQLARQVSRLESGQ"
ORIGIN
        1 ttgacaatta atcatccggc tcgtataatg tgtggaattg tgagcggata acaatttcag
       61 aattcaaaag atctgagtct tgtagtgtcc atttctgctt tgtaagctac cttgggattg
      121 ctcactgctg acaaacggga tgaacgatcc atacaatctt gcaaggtggt catccatggt
      181 atttaaaaag aatcataagc tgcgtcctcc gccgtctcct ttcaccctgc ctataattgg
      241 gcatctgcat ctcttaggcc cgctgattca ccagagtttc catcggttga gtacgctgta
      301 tggcccatta attcagctga aaatcggata tatcccttgt gtagtagcgt ctaccccgga
      361 actggccaaa gaatttttga aaacccacga acttgcattt agcagccgca aacattccgc
      421 agccattaaa ttgttgacct atgatgtgtc attcgcattt tccccttatg gcccttattg
      481 gaaatttatt aaaaagacct gtacctttga attgctgggt acacgtaata tgaaccactt
      541 tctgccgatc cgtaccaatg aaatccgtcg cttcttgcag gtgatgttag agaaagcgaa
      601 agcatccgaa ggtgttaacg ttaccgaaga actgatcaaa ttaaccaata atgttatcag
      661 ccagatgatg ttctctaccc gctcatccgg cacggaaggc gaagcggagg agatgcgcac
      721 acttgtccgc gaagtgacac agatttttgg cgaatttaac gtgtcagatt ttattaagct
      781 gtgtaaaaac atcgatattg gcggcttcaa aaagcgctcg aaagacatac agaaacgcta
      841 cgacgcgttg ttagagaaaa ttatctccga acgcgaatca gaacgggccc gtagggggaa
      901 aaaccgcgaa acactgggtg aagaaggcgg aaaagatttc ctcgatatga tgctagacac
      961 catggaagat ggtaagtgcg aagtcgaaat cacgcgagat cacatcaagg cattggtgtt
     1021 ggatttcctc accgccgcga ccgacaccac cgccattgcg gtcgaatgga ccttagccga
     1081 attaatttct aatcctgaag tgtttgataa ggcacgggag gagattgata aagtggttgg
     1141 caaacaccgc ctggttaccg aattagatac accgaattta ccgtacatcc atgcgatcat
     1201 taaggaatct tttcgtctgc acccgccgat tccgcttctt atccgtaaat cagtgcagga
     1261 ttgcaccgtt ggcggttatc acatttccgc taacacgata ctgttcgtta acatttgggc
     1321 catcggccgc aatcctaaat attgggaatc gcccatgaaa ttctggccag agcgcttttt
     1381 ggaaagtaat ggtccaggcc cagtgggcag tatggatatc aaaggccatc attatgaact
     1441 tttacctttt ggcagcggcc gtcgtggctg ccctggcatg gcgcttgcga tgcaggaact
     1501 tccggtggtt ctggcggcga tgatccaatg ctttaactgg aaaccggtta cgctcgacgg
     1561 agaggagctt gacatgtcgg aacgcccggg tcttacggcg ccccgtgcac atgatctcgt
     1621 gtgcgtgcct agcgccagga taaattcctt tgataatttt taattgtaga ctcggatctg
     1681 agtcttgtag cctgatgtcc gtggagcaac ctggtaggag actggtgatg tgataaatct
     1741 tgtacaaacc agtggaatta aggaggttct catgcgtcgt agcggctccg gcaactcaaa
     1801 gagagtggag cccctgaaac cattagttat taaaccacgt gaagaagaga tagatgatgg
     1861 gcgcaaaaag gtgaccattt tctttggtac gcaaaccgga actgccgaag gttttgccaa
     1921 agcgctcggc gaagaggcta aggcccgtta tgagaaaacc cgctttaaaa tcgttgacct
     1981 tgatgactat gcagcggacg atgatgagta cgaagaaaaa ttgaagaaag aggatgtggc
     2041 gtttttcttc ctggccacgt atggtgacgg cgaaccgacg gacaacgcgg cgcgcttcta
     2101 taaatggttt accgaaggaa atgatcgggg cgaatggctg aaaaatctta agtatggcgt
     2161 atttggtttg ggcaatcgtc agtatgaaca ctttaacaaa gtggccaaag tggtggatga
     2221 tattctcgtt gaacaaggtg cacagcgcct ggtgcaggta gggttaggcg acgacgatca
     2281 gtgtatcgag gacgacttta cggcatggcg tgaagccctg tggccggaac ttgacaccat
     2341 tctacgtgaa gagggtgaca ccgccgtagc tacgccgtac acggcggccg ttttagaata
     2401 ccgtgtctcg atccacgatt ccgaggatgc aaaattcaat gacattaata tggcgaacgg
     2461 caatggatac acagttttcg atgctcaaca cccctataaa gcaaacgtgg cagttaaacg
     2521 tgagctgcac accccggaat cagaccgttc atgcatccat ttagaatttg atattgcagg
     2581 ctctggcctg acgtatgaga ctggcgacca cgtgggggtc ttatgtgaca atctgtccga
     2641 aacggtcgac gaagcactac gccttcttga catgtctccc gatacctact ttagcttgca
     2701 cgcggaaaag gaagacggta cgccgatttc gagcagcttg ccacccccat ttcctccctg
     2761 taatctgcgt accgccctga cgcgctatgc gtgtctgctg tcaagtccga agaagagcgc
     2821 cctcgttgct ctcgccgcgc atgcgagcga tcctaccgag gcggaacgtc taaaacacct
     2881 ggcgtccccg gcgggcaaag acgaatatag caaatgggtg gtggaatcac agcgtagtct
     2941 gcttgaagtg atggccgagt tcccatccgc gaaacctccg ctgggggtgt ttttcgcagg
     3001 cgttgcgccg cgcttacagc ctcgtttcta ttcaatttcc agcagtccca aaatcgcgga
     3061 aacacgcatt catgttacct gtgccctggt gtacgagaaa atgcctacgg gtcgtattca
     3121 caagggtgtt tgtagtacgt ggatgaaaaa tgcagttccg tatgaaaaat cggaaaactg
     3181 ttcctcagcc ccgatatttg tgcgtcagtc taatttcaaa ctaccgtcgg atagtaaagt
     3241 gccgattatt atgattggac caggcacggg cttagcgccg ttccgcgggt ttctccagga
     3301 aaggcttgca ctggtagaat ctggtgtgga acttggtccg agcgtgctgt tctttggatg
     3361 ccgcaatcgt agaatggact ttatttacga agaagaatta cagcgttttg tcgaaagcgg
     3421 cgcactggcg gagctgtctg tcgcatttag ccgtgaaggc cccacgaaag agtacgtgca
     3481 gcataaaatg atggataaag cgtctgatat ctggaatatg attagccaag gcgcctatct
     3541 gtatgtgtgc ggtgatgcga aaggcatggc acgcgacgta catcgtagtt tgcacacgat
     3601 cgcacaggag cagggcagca tggatagcac caaagcggag ggtttcgtga aaaatctaca
     3661 gacctcaggc cgctacttac gcgatgtgtg gtaattgtag actcggatcc aaactcgagt
     3721 aaggatctcc aggcatcaaa taaaacgaaa ggctcagtcg aaagactggg cctttcgttt
     3781 tatctgttgt ttgtcggtga acgctctcta ctagagtcac actggctcac cttcgggtgg
     3841 gcctttctgc gtttatacct agggatatat tccgcttcct cgctcactga ctcgctacgc
     3901 tcggtcgttc gactgcggcg agcggaaatg gcttacgaac ggggcggaga tttcctggaa
     3961 gatgccagga agatacttaa cagggaagtg agagggccgc ggcaaagccg tttttccata
     4021 ggctccgccc ccctgacaag catcacgaaa tctgacgctc aaatcagtgg tggcgaaacc
     4081 cgacaggact ataaagatac caggcgtttc cccctggcgg ctccctcgtg cgctctcctg
     4141 ttcctgcctt tcggtttacc ggtgtcattc cgctgttatg gccgcgtttg tctcattcca
     4201 cgcctgacac tcagttccgg gtaggcagtt cgctccaagc tggactgtat gcacgaaccc
     4261 cccgttcagt ccgaccgctg cgccttatcc ggtaactatc gtcttgagtc caacccggaa
     4321 agacatgcaa aagcaccact ggcagcagcc actggtaatt gatttagagg agttagtctt
     4381 gaagtcatgc gccggttaag gctaaactga aaggacaagt tttggtgact gcgctcctcc
     4441 aagccagtta cctcggttca aagagttggt agctcagaga accttcgaaa aaccgccctg
     4501 caaggcggtt ttttcgtttt cagagcaaga gattacgcgc agaccaaaac gatctcaaga
     4561 agatcatctt attaatcaga taaaatattt ctagatttca gtgcaattta tctcttcaaa
     4621 tgtagcacct gaagtcagcc ccatacgata taagttgtta ctagtgcttg gattctcacc
     4681 aataaaaaac gcccggcggc aaccgagcgt tctgaacaaa tccagatgga gttctgaggt
     4741 cattactgga tctatcaaca ggagtccaag cgagctcgta aacttggtct gacagttacc
     4801 aatgcttaat cagtgaggca cctatctcag cgatctgtct atttcgttca tccatagttg
     4861 cctgactccc cgtcgtgtag ataactacga tacgggaggg cttaccatct ggccccagtg
     4921 ctgcaatgat accgcgagac ccacgctcac cggctccaga tttatcagca ataaaccagc
     4981 cagccggaag ggccgagcgc agaagtggtc ctgcaacttt atccgcctcc atccagtcta
     5041 ttaattgttg ccgggaagct agagtaagta gttcgccagt taatagtttg cgcaacgttg
     5101 ttgccattgc tacaggcatc gtggtgtcac gctcgtcgtt tggtatggct tcattcagct
     5161 ccggttccca acgatcaagg cgagttacat gatcccccat gttgtgcaaa aaagcggtta
     5221 gctccttcgg tcctccgatc gttgtcagaa gtaagttggc cgcagtgtta tcactcatgg
     5281 ttatggcagc actgcataat tctcttactg tcatgccatc cgtaagatgc ttttctgtga
     5341 ctggtgagta ctcaaccaag tcattctgag aatagtgtat gcggcgaccg agttgctctt
     5401 gcccggcgtc aatacgggat aataccgcgc cacatagcag aactttaaaa gtgctcatca
     5461 ttggaaaacg ttcttcgggg cgaaaactct caaggatctt accgctgttg agatccagtt
     5521 cgatgtaacc cactcgtgca cccaactgat cttcagcatc ttttactttc accagcgttt
     5581 ctgggtgagc aaaaacagga aggcaaaatg ccgcaaaaaa gggaataagg gcgacacgga
     5641 aatgttgaat actcatactc ttcctttttc aatattattg aagcatttat cagggttatt
     5701 gtctcatgag cggatacata tttgaatgta tttagaaaaa taaacaaata ggggttccgc
     5761 gcacatttcc ccgaaaagtg ccacctgacg tcgacaccat cgaatggtgc aaaacctttc
     5821 gcggtatggc atgatagcgc ccggaagaga gtcaattcag ggtggtgaat gtgaaaccag
     5881 taacgttata cgatgtcgca gagtatgccg gtgtctctta tcagaccgtt tcccgcgtgg
     5941 tgaaccaggc cagccacgtt tctgcgaaaa cgcgggaaaa agtggaagcg gcgatggcgg
     6001 agctgaatta cattcccaac cgcgtggcac aacaactggc gggcaaacag tcgttgctga
     6061 ttggcgttgc cacctccagt ctggccctgc acgcgccgtc gcaaattgtc gcggcgatta
     6121 aatctcgcgc cgatcaactg ggtgccagcg tggtggtgtc gatggtagaa cgaagcggcg
     6181 tcgaagcctg taaagcggcg gtgcacaatc ttctcgcgca acgcgtcagt gggctgatca
     6241 ttaactatcc gctggatgac caggatgcca ttgctgtgga agctgcctgc actaatgttc
     6301 cggcgttatt tcttgatgtc tctgaccaga cacccatcaa cagtattatt ttctcccatg
     6361 aagacggtac gcgactgggc gtggagcatc tggtcgcatt gggtcaccag caaatcgcgc
     6421 tgttagcggg cccattaagt tctgtctcgg cgcgtctgcg tctggctggc tggcataaat
     6481 atctcactcg caatcaaatt cagccgatag cggaacggga aggcgactgg agtgccatgt
     6541 ccggttttca acaaaccatg caaatgctga atgagggcat cgttcccact gcgatgctgg
     6601 ttgccaacga tcagatggcg ctgggcgcaa tgcgcgccat taccgagtcc gggctgcgcg
     6661 ttggtgcgga tatctcggta gtgggatacg acgataccga agacagctca tgttatatcc
     6721 cgccgttaac caccatcaaa caggattttc gcctgctggg gcaaaccagc gtggaccgct
     6781 tgctgcaact ctctcagggc caggcggtga agggcaatca gctgttgccc gtctcactgg
     6841 tgaaaagaaa aaccaccctg gcgcccaata cgcaaaccgc ctctccccgc gcgttggccg
     6901 attcattaat gcagctggca cgacaggttt cccgactgga aagcgggcag tgagcgcaac
     6961 gcaattaatg taagttagcg cgaattgatc tggtttgaca gcttatcatc gactgcacgg
     7021 tgcaccaatg cttctggcgt caggcagcca tcggaagctg tggtatggct gtgcaggtcg
     7081 taaatcactg cataattcgt gtcgctcaag gcgcactccc gttctggata atgttttttg
     7141 cgccgacatc ataacggttc tggcaaatat tctgaaatga gctg
//
